# Supplementary material for: A core UPS molecular complement implicates unique endocytic compartments at the parasite-host interface in Giardia lamblia
Source: bioRxiv preprint, doi:10.1101/2022.07.13.499947, version 1 (2022-07-13)
Supplement: Supplementary data and tables [file 499947_file02.zip › Supplementary data 1_Constructs/GL50803_10167 Coiled-coil protein/P064 - coiled-coil 10167.ape]

LOCUS       P064___coiled_co       10867 bp ds-DNA     circular     14-SEP-2020
DEFINITION  .
ACCESSION   
VERSION     
SOURCE      .
  ORGANISM  .
COMMENT     
COMMENT     ApEinfo:methylated:1
FEATURES             Location/Qualifiers
     primer_bind     10797..10815
                     /locus_tag="CF005 (PacV-s)"
                     /label="CF005 (PacV-s)"
                     /ApEinfo_label="CF005 (PacV-s)"
                     /ApEinfo_fwdcolor="#14c0bd"
                     /ApEinfo_revcolor="#4ec02b"
                     /ApEinfo_graphicformat="arrow_data {{0 1 2 0 0 -1} {} 0}
                     width 5 offset 0"
     primer_bind     complement(4114..4133)
                     /locus_tag="CF006 (PacV-as)"
                     /label="CF006 (PacV-as)"
                     /ApEinfo_label="CF006 (PacV-as)"
                     /ApEinfo_fwdcolor="#14c0bd"
                     /ApEinfo_revcolor="#4ec02b"
                     /ApEinfo_graphicformat="arrow_data {{0 1 2 0 0 -1} {} 1}
                     width 5 offset 0"
     3'UTR           3866..4035
                     /locus_tag="CWP1 3'UTR"
                     /label="CWP1 3'UTR"
                     /ApEinfo_label="CWP1 3'UTR"
                     /ApEinfo_fwdcolor="#f76ca1"
                     /ApEinfo_revcolor="#008040"
                     /ApEinfo_graphicformat="arrow_data {{0 1 2 0 0 -1} {} 0}
                     width 5 offset 0"
     CDS             10124..10732
                     /locus_tag="puro R"
                     /label="puro R"
                     /ApEinfo_label="puro R"
                     /ApEinfo_fwdcolor="#e9d024"
                     /ApEinfo_revcolor="#e9d024"
                     /ApEinfo_graphicformat="arrow_data {{0 1 2 0 0 -1} {} 0}
                     width 5 offset 0"
     misc_binding    3836..3862
                     /locus_tag="HA tag"
                     /label="HA tag"
                     /ApEinfo_label="HA tag"
                     /ApEinfo_fwdcolor="#ff4809"
                     /ApEinfo_revcolor="#ff4809"
                     /ApEinfo_graphicformat="arrow_data {{0 1 2 0 0 -1} {} 0}
                     width 5 offset 0"
     misc_recomb     complement(4035..5383)
                     /locus_tag="recombination site 2"
                     /label="recombination site 2"
                     /ApEinfo_label="recombination site 2"
                     /ApEinfo_fwdcolor="#8080ff"
                     /ApEinfo_revcolor="#da6a3b"
                     /ApEinfo_graphicformat="arrow_data {{0 1 2 0 0 -1} {} 0}
                     width 5 offset 0"
     misc_recomb     8286..10070
                     /locus_tag="recombination site 1"
                     /label="recombination site 1"
                     /ApEinfo_label="recombination site 1"
                     /ApEinfo_fwdcolor="#8080ff"
                     /ApEinfo_revcolor="#da6a3b"
                     /ApEinfo_graphicformat="arrow_data {{0 1 2 0 0 -1} {} 0}
                     width 5 offset 0"
     protein_bind    3827..3834
                     /locus_tag="PacI site"
                     /label="PacI site"
                     /ApEinfo_label="PacI site"
                     /ApEinfo_fwdcolor="cyan"
                     /ApEinfo_revcolor="green"
                     /ApEinfo_graphicformat="arrow_data {{0 1 2 0 0 -1} {} 0}
                     width 5 offset 0"
     misc_feature    1..6
                     /locus_tag="XbaI site"
                     /label="XbaI site"
                     /ApEinfo_label="XbaI site"
                     /ApEinfo_fwdcolor="cyan"
                     /ApEinfo_revcolor="green"
                     /ApEinfo_graphicformat="arrow_data {{0 1 2 0 0 -1} {} 0}
                     width 5 offset 0"
     CDS             257..3826
                     /locus_tag="coiled-coil 10167"
                     /label="coiled-coil 10167"
                     /ApEinfo_label="coiled-coil 10167"
                     /ApEinfo_fwdcolor="#e9d024"
                     /ApEinfo_revcolor="#e9d024"
                     /ApEinfo_graphicformat="arrow_data {{0 1 2 0 0 -1} {} 0}
                     width 5 offset 0"
     promoter        7..256
                     /locus_tag="putative promoter"
                     /label="putative promoter"
                     /ApEinfo_label="putative promoter"
                     /ApEinfo_fwdcolor="#346ee0"
                     /ApEinfo_revcolor="#346ee0"
                     /ApEinfo_graphicformat="arrow_data {{0 1 2 0 0 -1} {} 0}
                     width 5 offset 0"
ORIGIN
        1 TCTAGAAGTG CTAAGCGGTG GGCTATTCAG CGTAACGGAG AAGGTAAAAG AGACCCTGAC
       61 TCAACGCGAC TTGGTCTAAA TGTCCCCGCC GGCACATCAG CTCTTGAGCT CAAAACTAAG
      121 GAAGAACTGT TGTTGTACTT AAACGATGTA GAACAACGCC TCAAGTCAGC TCTGGATGAC
      181 TGCCTCCCGG CTCTGATGGA GTCCACGCCC AATGTAAATT AACCGCCAAA AAAACTAAGT
      241 AGAATTCGTC CAAAAAATGT CTGCCCCGCC TGATTCTGCG TTTGCTACTA TACTCACCCC
      301 GACTGCGCTA GGCTCCATCA ACCAAGAGGT CCGTGACGCT ATTATGGCCC TCCAGAGTGA
      361 GTTGGAGAGT GAAAGAGAAC GGGCCAGGAA GTTCGAGAAT CAAGTTGCGG TCCTCTCTAG
      421 CAACGATCCC AGTGGGCTCT ACAATAAATA CATAGACATG GAAACTACGA GCGAACTGCT
      481 CAAGCAGGCC GTTCAGAAGG CTATCGAGGA GCGGGAGGCG CTAGAGAAAC AGTATCAGAG
      541 TCTCAGAGCG GACTTCAGCT CACTTCAGGC GGATCTCGCA GCCAAGGAGG AGACACTACG
      601 GTTTCTAACG GACGGCAACG ATGCCGCTAA GCAGCTGTCT ATGGCCAATT CGGAGATCGC
      661 CGCCTTAAAG CTTGAAATAT CAGATTTGGA CGGTAACTTG AAACGCCTTA CAAATGATGC
      721 GGAGAGGTTG CGCGGTGAAT GCGAAGATCT CCGCGGAGAG AATGAGAACT TGAAGAATGC
      781 GCTCCATCGT GTAGACGAGA CCATGACAAA TATCCGCAGC CACCAGGATA GCACAGCACC
      841 TGGCTCGACA CACGGAAGTG CCTATGATGG TAACGAATTC TACAGGCCGC CGACGGGCAG
      901 GGATACCAAG TCTGATGACA CCGATGCACC AGATTACCAG AAGCTGTACT TACAACAGAG
      961 CGATCAGATC TCGTCTCTTC AAGCAGAGCT TGAGAAGCTT AGATACCTTG CTAATCCCGA
     1021 TGACCAGTAC AGCAGTAACA TTGCGTCTTT GAATTACCAG GTGCACAAGC TGTTCGAGGA
     1081 TAATAAGAAG AGCCAGGTAC GTATCAGCGA ACTCACTGCT CAAAAGGAAG CCAGCGATGC
     1141 GATAATTCAC AGCCTGGAAC AAGAGCTTGT TCACCTTCGC TCCGGATCTG CTGCTGGATC
     1201 TGCTGACCAG GCAGAGTTAA GTAACCTTCG AAACAAGCTG ACGGCGACGG AAATAGAGCT
     1261 TCGTTCTAAG AAACAAGAGG TCGAGACTGC ACGAAGCGAG AAGAATGCCA TGGGGGCGGA
     1321 CTATTACGCA CTCCAAGCTG AAATAGAGCA ATACAAGAAG CTAGAGCACG ATCTAAGCGT
     1381 AGATGTGACG CTTCTCCGCC AGCAGTTGGC TGAAGCGCGC GGGCAGGCTC CCGAAACAGG
     1441 TGCTCTCCAG GCAGAGCTTG GTAATCTTCG TCAACTTTCT AATCGTCTCG AGCAAGAACT
     1501 TCTTGCGCTC CGAAAAGCTC TTGGGAGCAC TGGTATCACT GGGGTCGAGA TTCAACTTAA
     1561 GCGCAAGGAC ATAGAGATCG CTCGCTTGAA TGAACGGGTC GAGCTACTTC TCAATACGTC
     1621 TCCGGAGGCT GGCGATACCG TTGATAATCT CTCACGAAGA TTGATGAATG TTCAGGAGGA
     1681 CCTCAAGACC AAGGAACAGT TGCTTTCGAA CTACGAAAAC CACCTGACTG CAATGAACGG
     1741 AGTGACACCG GATAAAATCG AGGAACTGAC CTCTCAGATC AACACGCTAA CTGCGCAGAA
     1801 CAGCGAGTTC GCTCATATGT TAAGCCAGCA AGGCCGCGGT CAGGAGGTCG AGATCATTGA
     1861 AGGAAAGAAT GCACGAATCA AAGAGTTGGA GGACGCAATC AAATCTTACA AATCTATAAT
     1921 TGACAATCTC GTAACCGCCA ACGTTGCGTC AAATAAAGAG GTCAGCCAGA TGAGTGAGGC
     1981 CCTTGTTCTT CATGAGCAGA CTGTCGCATC TCTCGCTGAA TCTCTGCAGA CAGGAATGGC
     2041 CCTGAGGCTC GTGAATGCTC CATCAGATCA GCAAGCGCCA GCTACTATTG GGGGCGATGC
     2101 TCTTCCACTA GTAGTGCCAG ATGAATATAA GATTCCGGAT GAGGTCAAGC AGAGCTCCGA
     2161 TCCCAAGGTT CTGCGTGATG CGCTTCAAGC GACAGAGCAG ATTATAGCCA AACTTTACGA
     2221 TGAAAATGTA TCCAAGACAC ATGACATCGA GCAACTTCAT GATGCTTTGA AGTCTCACGA
     2281 GCACGCACTC GTAAGCATCA GGGAGGCTAA CTTAGCGAAG GATCAGGAAA TCGACCAGCT
     2341 CAATGATGCG TTAGCTCACC AGGAAAAGAC AGTTGGGTCT CTTGTTGCCA CACTTTCACC
     2401 CCGATTGGGA AATTCGGCCA TCCGTGACCG GGATGGGCTC ATTCAGATGG GCAGCCCGGT
     2461 CTATGATTAC AGTGACATGC CCCCATCAGA GGCTGAGTTG GAGATGCTTA GAGAAGCTGT
     2521 GAAGCATGCA GAAGATACGA TCGCTGCTAT GCGTGAGGCC AACGCCGCCA AAGACAAAGA
     2581 GATTGAAGAA CTTGGTCAGG CCCTAGCTCT GCAGGAGCAG ACTGTGACCT CACTCTGCCA
     2641 AACACTTTCT CCCAGTTTTA CCGTGGGACC TGGAGCTGTT TCTTCTGAAG ATGAGGGTCC
     2701 GCTTGACAAC CGCATCAAAG TGCCCCCTGA GACCTTGGAG AAGCTCCGGG ACCTTGAGCA
     2761 CGAGAACGAG AAACTTAGGC ACGACATGCA GTTGCTTCAG AACCTTGAGA AGTACCTTCC
     2821 AGGCGGTCAT GTTTACGAGG AAAACGTGGA GAAAGGCGAC GCCGGTGCTA ATATGGCTTA
     2881 CTTACTTGCA CACAAGGACG TCGAGCTGGA GAACCTCAAC ACAGAGCTTA AAGACCAGCA
     2941 GGATGAGATA AAGCGTCTCA AGGAGGCTAT GTTCTCGCGC GAGGAAGTCA TCGCTAAAGT
     3001 TTCTTACATC GATGCCAACA AGTCCAAGGA AATTGAAGAC CTCCACGAGG CTATGCGAAA
     3061 ACAGGAGGAG ATCGTTCAGA ACCTCTGCGC TTCCCTGTCT CCAGATCTTA CTGCAGCCAT
     3121 GGCGATGCAG CCGCGAAGTG GAGATGCCCC TGACGCTGAT GATGCGAGAC CTAAGTACAA
     3181 CATGGAGGAG CTTATTGCGG AGTTGCAGAA GAAGATCTCC GAGCTGGTGG GCGCTGAGCG
     3241 CGTAGCCGAA AAAGACGCAG AGATCGACCG CCTCAAGAAG CAGCTGGCTT ATCAGGAGAA
     3301 CCCAATTCTC GAACGCACCG CTATTAACGA ACTTATGGAA AAGGAGACAC ACATCAAGAA
     3361 GCTCCAAGAT GTTATTGAGC GCCAAGACAG GGTTATCGAT GAGCTTAAAA ACACTGTGAT
     3421 CCATCGCGAA AATGAAATAA ACAACATGTC CAGTGCAAAG GCCAAGATAG AGCACGTCCT
     3481 AGACCTGCAG GAGAAGAGTG GCGAGGCATC GAGGGCGAAA CTTACAAACC TTTCAGAAGC
     3541 ATTGGCCAAA CAAGAGAATC TGGTTGACCG CCTGTTGAAT TGTCTCTCAC CAAGCCAGCG
     3601 CGAAACGTTC CTCAAAGAGG AGGAAGAGAG GAAGAAGCTG AAGGCAGCAC GTGAGGAGGA
     3661 GTTGGCCAAT ACAATCCGCG ATCTCCAGGA ACAGCTTGAC CGGGCCAAGA ATGAGGGAGG
     3721 ATCTACTAAG GAGGCGAGTG CGCTTCTTAC GAAGGCGTCG GGCAAGATGA TCCAATGGTT
     3781 CAAGGAGCGC CCTAAGGACA TGCCGAACGC CCTGGATATT TTTTCTTTAA TTAAGTACCC
     3841 ATACGATGTC CCAGACTACG CGtagTAAAC GGTAGCCACG AGTGAGTAAA CAAACGGCTC
     3901 TTTGAACAGT TCATGCATTT ACAGAATATG GGCAGCACAC AAGCAGCAGC GTAAGTGGAC
     3961 TGGTGGCTAC TCAAGAAAAG TCTAGCCCAA GTGACCAGAA CTTGCTGATC GTTGGCCAAG
     4021 AGCTCAGCTC AAGAGAATTC TCGGATCAAG ACTTCAAATT AGAAATTCTA GCCAGAAAAT
     4081 AAATCATGCC TGCTCGTCGC CCCTTCATCG GCGGTAACTT CAAGTGTAAC GGCTCTCTTG
     4141 ACTTTATCAA GAGCCACGTG GCGGCAATTG CTGCCCATAA GATCCCTGAT TCCGTGGACG
     4201 TCGTCATTGC CCCTTCCGCC GTACACCTGT CAACAGCCAT TGCGGCAAAC ACGTCAAAAC
     4261 AGTTGAGGAT AGCAGCGCAG AATGTGTACC TAGAGGGGAA CGGGGCGTGG ACTGGCGAGA
     4321 CAAGTGTTGA GATGCTTCAG GACATGGGTT TGAAGCATGT GATAGTAGGG CACTCTGAAA
     4381 GACGCAGAAT CATGGGGGAG ACCGACGAGC AAAGCGCCAA GAAGGCTAAG CGTGCCCTGG
     4441 AAAAGGGGAT GACGGTCATC TTCTGCGTCG GAGAGACCTT GGACGAGCGC AAGGCCAACC
     4501 GCACCATGGA GGTGAACATC GCCCAGCTTG AGGCGCTTGG CAAGGAGCTC GGAGAGTCCA
     4561 AGATGCTCTG GAAGGAGGTT GTCATTGCTT ACGAGCCCGT GTGGTCCATT GGCACGGGCG
     4621 TGGTGGCCAC GCCCGAGCAG GCAGAGGAGG TCCATGTGGG GCTCCGAAAG TGGTTTGCGG
     4681 AGAAGGTTTG TGCCGAGGGC GCACAGCATA TCCGTATCAT TTACGGGGGA TCGGCCAATG
     4741 GAAGCAACTG CGAGAAGCTT GGCCAGTGTC CGAATATTGA CGGCTTCCTT GTCGGTGGCG
     4801 CTTCCCTCAA GCCGGAGTTT ATGACGATGA TCGACATTCT TACGAAGACC CGTACATAGG
     4861 CATGTGGCTA AGCGTGTTGT AAGCTCTTGA CCTCTGGGCT GTATCACATC CAAGAGTAAA
     4921 TTGACAAATA AAGGCGCTAG CAAATAAATG GTGCTGGCCG TTCTGGCTCT TGCCCTGCTT
     4981 TTCGCAAGCA CCGCAGAGGC CCAGAATCTG GCCCTTGACG TTATCTCAGT CTCCGATACA
     5041 CATGGGTGGA TTTATGGCCA CAGACACCAG AAGGAGCTAG GAGACTACGG AACCCTTGTG
     5101 TCTTACATCG AACGCACCAG GGACGAGGCA GCCAAGGATC CTGCGCGTGC CGTGCTGGCC
     5161 ATAGATGGCG GCGACCTCAT TGAAGGTACG GGCCTCAGCG ACGCAACGCC CATTAAAGGC
     5221 ATGTACATAT ACCAAGCCGC CAGTGAGGTA GGCTTCGACC TCATAACAGT CGGCAATCAC
     5281 GATCTGGGGT CAGAATCCAG TACCGCATAC ATCCATGAGA AGATTGATGA CATGTTCGGG
     5341 GACGCCTATG TCTCAACTAA TACCTTCATG AACGCATTTA AATACTAGAG CGGCCGCCAC
     5401 CGCGGTGGAG CTCCAATTCG CCCTATAGTG AGTCGTATTA CGCGCGCTCA CTGGCCGTCG
     5461 TTTTACAACG TCGTGACTGG GAAAACCCTG GCGTTACCCA ACTTAATCGC CTTGCAGCAC
     5521 ATCCCCCTTT CGCCAGCTGG CGTAATAGCG AAGAGGCCCG CACCGATCGC CCTTCCCAAC
     5581 AGTTGCGCAG CCTGAATGGC GAATGGGNNN NNNNNNNNNN NNNNNNNNNN NNNNNNNNNN
     5641 NNNNNNNNNN NNNNNNNNNN NNNNNNNNNN NNNNNNNNNN NNNNNNNNNN NNNNNNNNNN
     5701 NNNNNNNNNN NNNNNNNNNN NNNNNNNNNN NCNNNNNNNN NNNNNNNNNN NNNNNNNNNN
     5761 NNNNNNNNNN NNNNNNNNNN NNNNNNNNNN NNNNNNNNNN NNNNNNNNNN NNNNNNNNNN
     5821 NNNANNNNNN NNNNNNNNNN NNNNNNNNNN NNNNNNNNNN NNNNNNNNNN NNNCCTTTGA
     5881 CGTTGGAGTC CACGTTCTTT NNNNNNNNNN NNNNNNNNNN NNNNNNNNNN NNNNNNNACC
     5941 CTATCTCGGT CTATTCTTTT GATTTATAAG GGATTTTGCC GATTTCGGCC TATTGGTTAA
     6001 AAAATGAGCT GATTTAACAA AAATTTAACG CGAATTTTAA CAAAATATTA ACGCTTACAA
     6061 TTTAGGTGGC ACTTTTCGGG GAAATGTGCG CGGAACCCCT ATTTGTTTAT TTTTCTAAAT
     6121 ACATTCAAAT ATGTATCCGC TCATGAGACA ATAACCCTGA TAAATGCTTC AATAATATTG
     6181 AAAAAGGAAG AGTATGAGTA TTCAACATTT CCGTGTCGCC CTTATTCCCT TTTTTGCGGC
     6241 ATTTTGCCTT CCTGTTTTTG CTCACCCAGA AACGCTGGTG AAAGTAAAAG ATGCTGAAGA
     6301 TCAGTTGGGT GCACGAGTGG GTTACATCGA ACTGGATCTC AACAGCGGTA AGATCCTTGA
     6361 GAGTTTTCGC CCCGAAGAAC GTTTTCCAAT GATGAGCACT TTTAAAGTTC TGCTATGTGG
     6421 CGCGGTATTA TCCCGTATTG ACGCCGGGCA AGAGCAACTC GGTCGCCGCA TACACTATTC
     6481 TCAGAATGAC TTGGTTGAGT ACTCACCAGT CACAGAAAAG CATCTTACGG ATGGCATGAC
     6541 AGTAAGAGAA TTATGCAGTG CTGCCATAAC CATGAGTGAT AACACTGCGG CCAACTTACT
     6601 TCTGACAACG ATCGGAGGAC CGAAGGAGCT AACCGCTTTT TTGCACAACA TGGGGGATCA
     6661 TGTAACTCGC CTTGATCGTT GGGAACCGGA GCTGAATGAA GCCATACCAA ACGACGAGCG
     6721 TGACACCACG ATGCCTGTAG CAATGGCAAC AACGTTGCGC AAACTATTAA CTGGCGAACT
     6781 ACTTACTCTA GCTTCCCGGC AACAATTAAT AGACTGGATG GAGGCGGATA AAGTTGCAGG
     6841 ACCACTTCTG CGCTCGGCCC TTCCGGCTGG CTGGTTTATT GCTGATAAAT CTGGAGCCGG
     6901 TGAGCGTGGG TCTCGCGGTA TCATTGCAGC ACTGGGGCCA GATGGTAAGC CCTCCCGTAT
     6961 CGTAGTTATC TACACGACGG GGAGTCAGGC AACTATGGAT GAACGAAATA GACAGATCGC
     7021 TGAGATAGGT GCCTCACTGA TTAAGCATTG GTAACTGTCA GACCAAGTTT ACTCATATAT
     7081 ACTTTAGATT GATTTAAAAC TTCATTTTTA ATTTAAAAGG ATCTAGGTGA AGATCCTTTT
     7141 TGATAATCTC ATGACCAAAA TCCCTTAACG TGAGTTTTCG TTCCACTGAG CGTCAGACCC
     7201 CGTAGAAAAG ATCAAAGGAT CTTCTTGAGA TCCTTTTTTT CTGCGCGTAA TCTGCTGCTT
     7261 GCAAACAAAA AAACCACCGC TACCAGCGGT GGTTTGTTTG CCGGATCAAG AGCTACCAAC
     7321 TCTTTTTCCG AAGGTAACTG GCTTCAGCAG AGCGCAGATA CCAAATACTG TTCTTCTAGT
     7381 GTAGCCGTAG TTAGGCCACC ACTTCAAGAA CTCTGTAGCA CCGCCTACAT ACCTCGCTCT
     7441 GCTAATCCTG TTACCAGTGG CTGCTGCCAG TGGCGATAAG TCGTGTCTTA CCGGGTTGGA
     7501 CTCAAGACGA TAGTTACCGG ATAAGGCGCA GCGGTCGGGC TGAACGGGGG GTTCGTGCAC
     7561 ACAGCCCAGC TTGGAGCGAA CGACCTACAC CGAACTGAGA TACCTACAGC GTGAGCTATG
     7621 AGAAAGCGCC ACGCTTCCCG AAGGGAGAAA GGCGGACAGG TATCCGGTAA GCGGCAGGGT
     7681 CGGAACAGGA GAGCGCACGA GGGAGCTTCC AGGGGGAAAC GCCTGGTATC TTTATAGTCC
     7741 TGTCGGGTTT CGCCACCTCT GACTTGAGCG TCGATTTTTG TGATGCTCGT CAGGGGGGCG
     7801 GAGCCTATGG AAAAACGCCA GCAACGCGGC CTTTTTGCTG GCCTTTTGCT CACATGTTCT
     7861 TTCCTGCGTT ATCCCCTGAT TCTGTGGATA ACCGTATTAC CGCCTTTGAG TGAGCTGATA
     7921 CCGCTCGCCG CAGCCGAACG ACCGAGCGCA GCGAGTCAGT GAGCGAGGAA GCGGAAGAGC
     7981 GCCCAATACG CAAACCGCCT CTCCCCGCGC GTTGGCCGAT TCATTAATGC AGCTGGCACG
     8041 ACAGGTTTCC CGACTGGAAA GCGGGCAGTG AGCGCAACGC AATTAATGTG AGTTAGCTCA
     8101 CTCATTAGGC ACCCCAGGCT TTACACTTTA TGCTCCCGGC TCGTATGTTG TGTGGAATTG
     8161 TGAGCGGATA ACAATTTCAC ACAGGAAACA GCTATGACCA TGATTACGCC AAGCGCGCAA
     8221 TTAACCCTCA CTAAAGGGAA CAAAAGCTGG GTACCGGGCC CCCCCTCGAG GTCGACGGTA
     8281 TCGATATTTA AATCTTCACG GCGTAGTACT TCCTGTGTCA ATGTGCTGTG CAAGAGTGAC
     8341 CCTGTCGAAG GATCCCGAAC CAATATTCTT TATATGCCTG AGATCCTTGT AAGATAGCTC
     8401 TGGATACGCT TCTACTTGAA TATCTTCCAT GAGCAGAGTA GAAAGCTTTT TAAATTATTT
     8461 CTAGTAAAGC TCTGTGCGGG GATTGATATG CATGTCTCTC TGGACATTGA TGTGTCGCCG
     8521 TCAAGTCGCC TACCTGCTGG TAAGTGGCTT GTAATTCGGG CTGGTGTTCA GGAAGCGGAT
     8581 CTGGAGACAT TGCCCTCTCC AACTCAGAGG CCTCTTTTAG CAAAAGAGGT GCAGAAGGGG
     8641 CCCCAGAAAA CGCGTTGGTT CTTCACTAAG CTACTTGCCA AAGAGAAGGG TGAGCATCTG
     8701 GATCATCACA GCTACACGCT GAGGGTCCCT AGAGCGGCTG CAGAGGTCGA TGACCTTTCG
     8761 TCCATACTGC TCGTCGATTT ACTTGTTCAA GGAGTACTGC CAAATGAGTG CGCAGAACAC
     8821 AAACATTCGT GGTTGGACAC GCGTGCTGAC AGCAACGACA CTGTGCTGTT AGGTAGGTAC
     8881 AGGGTTAGCC TTGCAGATCT CTTGGGCTCG CGGGGACAAT CACAGTCCGT TTCAATTACC
     8941 TCCCTTATTG AGGACAGCAA GCTTGCCAAC TTGGCAGTTC AGTACCAGCA GTTTGCAGGA
     9001 ACAAGGATGG ATAAGCAGGT TATCGTGACA ATGGACAGGC CAGGCGCAAG AGGGTACCTG
     9061 TCCCTGTGTG TGTGCACAAA GGAAGCGGGA CACGCCCTCT ATGATGTGGT CTATCAAGAT
     9121 GTTGCTAGCG GCATGAAGAC AGGCCCAACG TTTGAACTAA CAATTCCATA TGATATTCTC
     9181 CTGTGCTACT TCTCGTCGTA TGGACTGGCA ATTGCAGATA AGGGAGAGAC AGGTATTCCT
     9241 TCTAGCAGTG TCATTAGTAA TGCAGAGCTG AAGAAGATGG GACAAGACCT TTTGCTTGGC
     9301 CCTCGAGATA GTCAGGCATC AGTTCGTCTC TCTTCTAACA CCTCTCTCAG CACCTCGTCC
     9361 AAGCTAAAGC AATCTACAAT CCGTCTAAAG TATATTGATA AGCAATGTAA AATTGACCAG
     9421 ATACTATATG TCATGATAGA CGATTCAGTT TCACTACGCT TTGAATGCAT CAAATTAGGA
     9481 GTACAGACAA GTGCTCGTAT GCTTTTGCAA GCCATTTTTG AAAAGACCTC CCAACTGATT
     9541 GGTGACATGG AACCAGGTCC AGATGAGCGG AAGAAACCCT CATGGCGCAT TCCATGGATG
     9601 GAGGTTCCTG TCCCGGGGGT TAAGCGATTT CTTGAGGAGG CTATCGAGGT CCTTCATTCT
     9661 CACATAGTAG ATGATAACAC ATTAGTGCGA GTCTCGGGCC TTTCGGAGCG TCCCTTTGGG
     9721 CGGTTATCCT ATGACACTGT TATATCTAAA AGAATATAAG CGCTAGTGCT ATCTAATGAC
     9781 GTGCTACACT CCATAGATCT TCATACTTGT ATCAGCGAAT GTAGTTCTGT GGTGTTTCTT
     9841 CTATTCTGCT TCATGCACCG TGATTTGGAC CCCGACAAGC TTCTGGCACA ATACAGTAAT
     9901 GTTATTATAT TTGATATTCT TCGACCTGAC TATGACCAAC TCCAGCACGT ACTTCTTTCC
     9961 ATCTGCAGTT GCATTCGCTA CAATGCTGAA AGCGAAAAAC GCAATCACTG TATCTGTGGA
    10021 TATCACATTG GCTAAAGGGT TATGCCCTGG ACACCATTGG CTGCCTCGAA GCGCTGACCA
    10081 CAAATAACGC CTTTAATTAC AGGCGCCCCA GATTTTAAAA TCCATGGGCA CCGAGTACAA
    10141 GCCCACGGTG CGCCTCGCCA CCCGCGACGA CGTCCCCCGG GCCGTACGCA CCCTCGCCGC
    10201 CGCGTTCGCC GACTACCCCG CCACGCGCCA CACCGTCGAC CCGGACCGCC ACATCGAGCG
    10261 GGTCACCGAG CTGCAAGAAC TCTTCCTCAC GCGCGTCGGG CTCGACATCG GCAAGGTGTG
    10321 GGTCGCGGAC GACGGCGCCG CGGTGGCGGT CTGGACCACG CCGGAGAGCG TCGAAGCGGG
    10381 GGCGGTGTTC GCCGAGATCG GCCCGCGCAT GGCCGAGTTG AGCGGTTCCC GGCTGGCCGC
    10441 GCAGCAACAG ATGGAAGGCC TCCTGGCGCC GCACCGGCCC AAGGAGCCCG CGTGGTTCCT
    10501 GGCCACCGTC GGCGTCTCGC CCGACCACCA GGGCAAGGGT CTGGGCAGCG CCGTCGTGCT
    10561 CCCCGGAGTG GAGGCGGCCG AGCGCGCCGG GGTGCCTGCC TTCCTGGAGA CCTCCGCGCC
    10621 CCGCAACCTC CCCTTCTACG AGCGGCTCGG CTTCACCGTC ACCGCCGACG TCGAGGTGCC
    10681 CGAAGGACCG CGCACCTGGT GCATGACCCG CAAGCCCGGT GCCCTCGAGT GAGGGCTGAA
    10741 GTGAATATTT ACCTTTTCCG GGTTCGACGG GCGTGCTTGA CGATGCGGAA GTCGCTGTCC
    10801 GTTCCAACGG CTATCTGCCC CAGGACCCCC ATCCCGGCGC CGATCAGCTG GTACCGAGCT
    10861 CGAATTC     
//
