# Supplementary material for: A core UPS molecular complement implicates unique endocytic compartments at the parasite-host interface in Giardia lamblia
Source: bioRxiv preprint, doi:10.1101/2022.07.13.499947, version 1 (2022-07-13)
Supplement: Supplementary data and tables [file 499947_file02.zip › Supplementary data 1_Constructs/GL50803_11118 Enolase/Enolase into PAC designed by RS in Hehl lab.ape]

LOCUS       enolase                 8575 bp    DNA        circular     02-FEB-2022
DEFINITION  .
ACCESSION   
VERSION     
SOURCE      .
  ORGANISM  .
COMMENT     
COMMENT     ApEinfo:methylated:1
FEATURES             Location/Qualifiers
     primer_bind     8505..8523
                     /locus_tag="CF005 (PacV-s)"
                     /label="CF005 (PacV-s)"
                     /ApEinfo_label="CF005 (PacV-s)"
                     /ApEinfo_fwdcolor="#14c0bd"
                     /ApEinfo_revcolor="#4ec02b"
                     /ApEinfo_graphicformat="arrow_data {{0 1 2 0 0 -1} {} 0}
                     width 5 offset 0"
     misc_feature    7..28
                     /locus_tag="forward primer"
                     /label="forward primer"
                     /ApEinfo_label="forward primer"
                     /ApEinfo_fwdcolor="cyan"
                     /ApEinfo_revcolor="green"
                     /ApEinfo_graphicformat="arrow_data {{0 0.5 0 1 2 0 0 -1 0
                     -0.5} {} 0} width 5 offset 0"
     primer_bind     complement(1822..1841)
                     /locus_tag="CF006 (PacV-as)"
                     /label="CF006 (PacV-as)"
                     /ApEinfo_label="CF006 (PacV-as)"
                     /ApEinfo_fwdcolor="#14c0bd"
                     /ApEinfo_revcolor="#4ec02b"
                     /ApEinfo_graphicformat="arrow_data {{0 1 2 0 0 -1} {} 1}
                     width 5 offset 0"
     3'UTR           1577..1743
                     /locus_tag="CWP1 3'UTR"
                     /label="CWP1 3'UTR"
                     /ApEinfo_label="CWP1 3'UTR"
                     /ApEinfo_fwdcolor="#f76ca1"
                     /ApEinfo_revcolor="#008040"
                     /ApEinfo_graphicformat="arrow_data {{0 1 2 0 0 -1} {} 0}
                     width 5 offset 0"
     misc_feature    204..1538
                     /locus_tag="ORF enolase"
                     /label="ORF enolase"
                     /ApEinfo_label="ORF enolase"
                     /ApEinfo_fwdcolor="#ffff00"
                     /ApEinfo_revcolor="green"
                     /ApEinfo_graphicformat="arrow_data {{0 0.5 0 1 2 0 0 -1 0
                     -0.5} {} 0} width 5 offset 0"
     CDS             7832..8440
                     /locus_tag="puro R"
                     /label="puro R"
                     /ApEinfo_label="puro R"
                     /ApEinfo_fwdcolor="#e9d024"
                     /ApEinfo_revcolor="#e9d024"
                     /ApEinfo_graphicformat="arrow_data {{0 1 2 0 0 -1} {} 0}
                     width 5 offset 0"
     misc_recomb     1743..3084
                     /locus_tag="recombination site 2"
                     /label="recombination site 2"
                     /ApEinfo_label="recombination site 2"
                     /ApEinfo_fwdcolor="#8080ff"
                     /ApEinfo_revcolor="#da6a3b"
                     /ApEinfo_graphicformat="arrow_data {{0 1 2 0 0 -1} {} 0}
                     width 5 offset 0"
     misc_recomb     5994..7778
                     /locus_tag="recombination site 1"
                     /label="recombination site 1"
                     /ApEinfo_label="recombination site 1"
                     /ApEinfo_fwdcolor="#8080ff"
                     /ApEinfo_revcolor="#da6a3b"
                     /ApEinfo_graphicformat="arrow_data {{0 1 2 0 0 -1} {} 0}
                     width 5 offset 0"
     misc_feature    7..203
                     /locus_tag="putative promoter"
                     /label="putative promoter"
                     /ApEinfo_label="putative promoter"
                     /ApEinfo_fwdcolor="#0000ff"
                     /ApEinfo_revcolor="green"
                     /ApEinfo_graphicformat="arrow_data {{0 0.5 0 1 2 0 0 -1 0
                     -0.5} {} 0} width 5 offset 0"
     misc_feature    1515..1576
                     /locus_tag="rev primer incl HA"
                     /label="rev primer incl HA"
                     /ApEinfo_label="rev primer incl HA"
                     /ApEinfo_fwdcolor="cyan"
                     /ApEinfo_revcolor="green"
                     /ApEinfo_graphicformat="arrow_data {{0 0.5 0 1 2 0 0 -1 0
                     -0.5} {} 0} width 5 offset 0"
     misc_feature    1539..1565
                     /locus_tag="HA tag"
                     /label="HA tag"
                     /ApEinfo_label="HA tag"
                     /ApEinfo_fwdcolor="#ff8000"
                     /ApEinfo_revcolor="green"
                     /ApEinfo_graphicformat="arrow_data {{0 0.5 0 1 2 0 0 -1 0
                     -0.5} {} 0} width 5 offset 0"
     misc_feature    1569..1576
                     /locus_tag="pac restriction"
                     /label="pac restriction"
                     /ApEinfo_label="pac restriction"
                     /ApEinfo_fwdcolor="#e1031e"
                     /ApEinfo_revcolor="green"
                     /ApEinfo_graphicformat="arrow_data {{0 0.5 0 1 2 0 0 -1 0
                     -0.5} {} 0} width 5 offset 0"
ORIGIN
        1 TCTAGACGGT CTACCCCAAA ACTCTGAGCA ATGAAGTCTT AGCCGAATGG GCGTGCAGTG
       61 ATCGAGTGGT CATGGAGCAC GGGCACCGCC AAGCGAAGCT ATAGACACAC TCATGTTGCG
      121 CTGAATGAAG CCTGTTAGAA TTAGCTTAAA AAATAGCGAG AATATTAATT TTATATCCAT
      181 AAACTTTGCT AAAATTCTTG TAAATGGAGG CTCCGTCTAC GATCAAGGCT ATCAAGGCCC
      241 GCATGATCAT CGATTCCCGT GGGACCCCCA CGACGGAGGT CGAGCTCACC ACCCAGCTGG
      301 GCGTGTTCCG CGCTGCGTGC CCCTCTGGAG CATCTACAGG GATGCACGAG GCTCTCGAGC
      361 TCCGAGACAA GGACCCGAGC GCCTTCCGGG GCAAGGGGGT TGAGCAGGCT CTCGAGAATA
      421 TCAGGAAGAT CATTGCTCCC GCGCTGATAG GCATGCCTGT CCGTGACCAG CGTGCGATAG
      481 ACGAGAAGCT CCAGGAGCTG GATGGGACCG CGGGTAAGAC CTTCAGTATC CTCGGGGCGA
      541 ATGCTGTGCT GCCCGTCTCG ATGGCTTGCT GCCTTGCCGC AGCACGCGAG GAGCACATCA
      601 GCCTTTATCA GTATCTTAAC AGGCTTGCCA ACAGCAACAG CAGCAACGTA ACAGGCGCTA
      661 GGGATGTGAG GCTTCCGGTT CCCTGCATGA ACATCATCAA TGGTGGGAAG CACGCTGGCA
      721 ACAAGCTTGG GCCCCAGGAG TACATGATAG CTCCCACAAA GGCGAAGAAC TTCATGCAGG
      781 CCATGCAGAT GGGTTGCGAG GTCTACTCAA AGCTTAAGGA GATCCTCAAG GACGAGTTTG
      841 GGCTTGCGGC GACCGCCGTC GGTGACGAGG GCGGCTTTGC TCCCAACGTT GCTGATCCAG
      901 AGGTTCCTCT CAAGTACATC ACAAAGGCCA TCGACGCGTG CGGGTACAAC GGCCTCATGG
      961 GCATCTGCAT TGATGCCGCG GCATCGGAGT TCTATTCCAA GAACGAGAAC GTCTATGATT
     1021 TGAACTTCAA GGATCCCGAG AACCCCAACA AGGTCAGCGG CGCTGAGCTC GCAAACATCT
     1081 ACCTTGGCTG GTGCAGACGC TACCCAATCG TCTCTTTTGA GGACCCGTTC GATGAGGAGG
     1141 ATCATACCAC GTTTGCAAAC TTCCTCGCTG CGCTCAGGCA GGAAGGTCTT CCGACACAGG
     1201 TTGTCGGTGA TGACTTGACT GTTTCGCAGG TGTCACACAT CCAGAAGGCC GAAACGTACA
     1261 AATCTTGTAG CGCCCTGCTC CTCAAGATCA ATCAGGTCGG AACTATCACT GGTGCGATTG
     1321 ATGCTGCGAA TCTTGCGATG TCTTATGGCT GGAGCGTCAT GGTCTCACAT CGCTCTGGTG
     1381 AAACGGAGGA CGTGTTCATT GCCCATCTGG CGACGGCTCT CGGGTGTGGC CAGATCAAGT
     1441 CTGGCGCTCC GAGCCGCTCT GAGCGCTGCG CTAAGTACAA TGAGCTTCTT CGCATTGAGG
     1501 ATAGCACCAA GATACCTTAT GGTTTCGAGG CCTGGAAGTA CCCATACGAT GTTCCAGATT
     1561 ACGCTtgaTT AATTAAACGG TAGCCACGAG TGAGTAAACA AACGGCTCTT TGAACAGTTC
     1621 ATGCATTTAC AGAATATGGG CAGCACACAA GCAGCAGCGT AAGTGGACTG GTGGCTACTC
     1681 AAGAAAAGTC TAGCCCAAGT GACCAGAACT TGCTGATCGT TGGCCAAGAG CTCAGCTCAA
     1741 GAGAATTCTC GGATCAAGAC TTCAAATTAG AAATTCTAGC CAGAAAATAA ATCATGCCTG
     1801 CTCGTCGCCC CTTCATCGGC GGTAACTTCA AGTGTAACGG CTCTCTTGAC TTTATCAAGA
     1861 GCCACGTGGC GGCAATTGCT GCCCATAAGA TCCCTGATTC CGTGGACGTC GTCATTGCCC
     1921 CTTCCGCCGT ACACCTGTCA ACAGCCATTG CGGCAAACAC GTCAAAACAG TTGAGGATAG
     1981 CAGCGCAGAA TGTGTACCTA GAGGGGAACG GGGCGTGGAC TGGCGAGACA AGTGTTGAGA
     2041 TGCTTCAGGA CATGGGTTTG AAGCATGTGA TAGTAGGGCA CTCTGAAAGA CGCAGAATCA
     2101 TGGGGGAGAC CGACGAGCAA AGCGCCAAGA AGGCTAAGCG TGCCCTGGAA AAGGGGATGA
     2161 CGGTCATCTT CTGCGTCGGA GAGACCTTGG ACGAGCGCAA GGCCAACCGC ACCATGGAGG
     2221 TGAACATCGC CCAGCTTGAG GCGCTTGGCA AGGAGCTCGG AGAGTCCAAG ATGCTCTGGA
     2281 AGGAGGTTGT CATTGCTTAC GAGCCCGTGT GGTCCATTGG CACGGGCGTG GTGGCCACGC
     2341 CCGAGCAGGC AGAGGAGGTC CATGTGGGGC TCCGAAAGTG GTTTGCGGAG AAGGTTTGTG
     2401 CCGAGGGCGC ACAGCATATC CGTATCATTT ACGGGGGATC GGCCAATGGA AGCAACTGCG
     2461 AGAAGCTTGG CCAGTGTCCG AATATTGACG GCTTCCTTGT CGGTGGCGCT TCCCTCAAGC
     2521 CGGAGTTTAT GACGATGATC GACATTCTTA CGAAGACCCG TACATAGGCA TGTGGCTAAG
     2581 CGTGTTGTAA GCTCTTGACC TCTGGGCTGT ATCACATCCA AGAGTAAATT GACAAATAAA
     2641 GGCGCTAGCA AATAAATGGT GCTGGCCGTT CTGGCTCTTG CCCTGCTTTT CGCAAGCACC
     2701 GCAGAGGCCC AGAATCTGGC CCTTGACGTT ATCTCAGTCT CCGATACACA TGGGTGGATT
     2761 TATGGCCACA GACACCAGAA GGAGCTAGGA GACTACGGAA CCCTTGTGTC TTACATCGAA
     2821 CGCACCAGGG ACGAGGCAGC CAAGGATCCT GCGCGTGCCG TGCTGGCCAT AGATGGCGGC
     2881 GACCTCATTG AAGGTACGGG CCTCAGCGAC GCAACGCCCA TTAAAGGCAT GTACATATAC
     2941 CAAGCCGCCA GTGAGGTAGG CTTCGACCTC ATAACAGTCG GCAATCACGA TCTGGGGTCA
     3001 GAATCCAGTA CCGCATACAT CCATGAGAAG ATTGATGACA TGTTCGGGGA CGCCTATGTC
     3061 TCAACTAATA CCTTCATGAA CGCATTTAAA TACTAGAGCG GCCGCCACCG CGGTGGAGCT
     3121 CCAATTCGCC CTATAGTGAG TCGTATTACG CGCGCTCACT GGCCGTCGTT TTACAACGTC
     3181 GTGACTGGGA AAACCCTGGC GTTACCCAAC TTAATCGCCT TGCAGCACAT CCCCCTTTCG
     3241 CCAGCTGGCG TAATAGCGAA GAGGCCCGCA CCGATCGCCC TTCCCAACAG TTGCGCAGCC
     3301 TGAATGGCGA ATGGGNNNNN NNNNNNNNNN NNNNNNNNNN NNNNNNNNNN NNNNNNNNNN
     3361 NNNNNNNNNN NNNNNNNNNN NNNNNNNNNN NNNNNNNNNN NNNNNNNNNN NNNNNNNNNN
     3421 NNNNNNNNNN NNNNNNNNNC NNNNNNNNNN NNNNNNNNNN NNNNNNNNNN NNNNNNNNNN
     3481 NNNNNNNNNN NNNNNNNNNN NNNNNNNNNN NNNNNNNNNN NNNNNNNNNN NANNNNNNNN
     3541 NNNNNNNNNN NNNNNNNNNN NNNNNNNNNN NNNNNNNNNN NCCTTTGACG TTGGAGTCCA
     3601 CGTTCTTTNN NNNNNNNNNN NNNNNNNNNN NNNNNNNNNN NNNNNACCCT ATCTCGGTCT
     3661 ATTCTTTTGA TTTATAAGGG ATTTTGCCGA TTTCGGCCTA TTGGTTAAAA AATGAGCTGA
     3721 TTTAACAAAA ATTTAACGCG AATTTTAACA AAATATTAAC GCTTACAATT TAGGTGGCAC
     3781 TTTTCGGGGA AATGTGCGCG GAACCCCTAT TTGTTTATTT TTCTAAATAC ATTCAAATAT
     3841 GTATCCGCTC ATGAGACAAT AACCCTGATA AATGCTTCAA TAATATTGAA AAAGGAAGAG
     3901 TATGAGTATT CAACATTTCC GTGTCGCCCT TATTCCCTTT TTTGCGGCAT TTTGCCTTCC
     3961 TGTTTTTGCT CACCCAGAAA CGCTGGTGAA AGTAAAAGAT GCTGAAGATC AGTTGGGTGC
     4021 ACGAGTGGGT TACATCGAAC TGGATCTCAA CAGCGGTAAG ATCCTTGAGA GTTTTCGCCC
     4081 CGAAGAACGT TTTCCAATGA TGAGCACTTT TAAAGTTCTG CTATGTGGCG CGGTATTATC
     4141 CCGTATTGAC GCCGGGCAAG AGCAACTCGG TCGCCGCATA CACTATTCTC AGAATGACTT
     4201 GGTTGAGTAC TCACCAGTCA CAGAAAAGCA TCTTACGGAT GGCATGACAG TAAGAGAATT
     4261 ATGCAGTGCT GCCATAACCA TGAGTGATAA CACTGCGGCC AACTTACTTC TGACAACGAT
     4321 CGGAGGACCG AAGGAGCTAA CCGCTTTTTT GCACAACATG GGGGATCATG TAACTCGCCT
     4381 TGATCGTTGG GAACCGGAGC TGAATGAAGC CATACCAAAC GACGAGCGTG ACACCACGAT
     4441 GCCTGTAGCA ATGGCAACAA CGTTGCGCAA ACTATTAACT GGCGAACTAC TTACTCTAGC
     4501 TTCCCGGCAA CAATTAATAG ACTGGATGGA GGCGGATAAA GTTGCAGGAC CACTTCTGCG
     4561 CTCGGCCCTT CCGGCTGGCT GGTTTATTGC TGATAAATCT GGAGCCGGTG AGCGTGGGTC
     4621 TCGCGGTATC ATTGCAGCAC TGGGGCCAGA TGGTAAGCCC TCCCGTATCG TAGTTATCTA
     4681 CACGACGGGG AGTCAGGCAA CTATGGATGA ACGAAATAGA CAGATCGCTG AGATAGGTGC
     4741 CTCACTGATT AAGCATTGGT AACTGTCAGA CCAAGTTTAC TCATATATAC TTTAGATTGA
     4801 TTTAAAACTT CATTTTTAAT TTAAAAGGAT CTAGGTGAAG ATCCTTTTTG ATAATCTCAT
     4861 GACCAAAATC CCTTAACGTG AGTTTTCGTT CCACTGAGCG TCAGACCCCG TAGAAAAGAT
     4921 CAAAGGATCT TCTTGAGATC CTTTTTTTCT GCGCGTAATC TGCTGCTTGC AAACAAAAAA
     4981 ACCACCGCTA CCAGCGGTGG TTTGTTTGCC GGATCAAGAG CTACCAACTC TTTTTCCGAA
     5041 GGTAACTGGC TTCAGCAGAG CGCAGATACC AAATACTGTT CTTCTAGTGT AGCCGTAGTT
     5101 AGGCCACCAC TTCAAGAACT CTGTAGCACC GCCTACATAC CTCGCTCTGC TAATCCTGTT
     5161 ACCAGTGGCT GCTGCCAGTG GCGATAAGTC GTGTCTTACC GGGTTGGACT CAAGACGATA
     5221 GTTACCGGAT AAGGCGCAGC GGTCGGGCTG AACGGGGGGT TCGTGCACAC AGCCCAGCTT
     5281 GGAGCGAACG ACCTACACCG AACTGAGATA CCTACAGCGT GAGCTATGAG AAAGCGCCAC
     5341 GCTTCCCGAA GGGAGAAAGG CGGACAGGTA TCCGGTAAGC GGCAGGGTCG GAACAGGAGA
     5401 GCGCACGAGG GAGCTTCCAG GGGGAAACGC CTGGTATCTT TATAGTCCTG TCGGGTTTCG
     5461 CCACCTCTGA CTTGAGCGTC GATTTTTGTG ATGCTCGTCA GGGGGGCGGA GCCTATGGAA
     5521 AAACGCCAGC AACGCGGCCT TTTTGCTGGC CTTTTGCTCA CATGTTCTTT CCTGCGTTAT
     5581 CCCCTGATTC TGTGGATAAC CGTATTACCG CCTTTGAGTG AGCTGATACC GCTCGCCGCA
     5641 GCCGAACGAC CGAGCGCAGC GAGTCAGTGA GCGAGGAAGC GGAAGAGCGC CCAATACGCA
     5701 AACCGCCTCT CCCCGCGCGT TGGCCGATTC ATTAATGCAG CTGGCACGAC AGGTTTCCCG
     5761 ACTGGAAAGC GGGCAGTGAG CGCAACGCAA TTAATGTGAG TTAGCTCACT CATTAGGCAC
     5821 CCCAGGCTTT ACACTTTATG CTCCCGGCTC GTATGTTGTG TGGAATTGTG AGCGGATAAC
     5881 AATTTCACAC AGGAAACAGC TATGACCATG ATTACGCCAA GCGCGCAATT AACCCTCACT
     5941 AAAGGGAACA AAAGCTGGGT ACCGGGCCCC CCCTCGAGGT CGACGGTATC GATATTTAAA
     6001 TCTTCACGGC GTAGTACTTC CTGTGTCAAT GTGCTGTGCA AGAGTGACCC TGTCGAAGGA
     6061 TCCCGAACCA ATATTCTTTA TATGCCTGAG ATCCTTGTAA GATAGCTCTG GATACGCTTC
     6121 TACTTGAATA TCTTCCATGA GCAGAGTAGA AAGCTTTTTA AATTATTTCT AGTAAAGCTC
     6181 TGTGCGGGGA TTGATATGCA TGTCTCTCTG GACATTGATG TGTCGCCGTC AAGTCGCCTA
     6241 CCTGCTGGTA AGTGGCTTGT AATTCGGGCT GGTGTTCAGG AAGCGGATCT GGAGACATTG
     6301 CCCTCTCCAA CTCAGAGGCC TCTTTTAGCA AAAGAGGTGC AGAAGGGGCC CCAGAAAACG
     6361 CGTTGGTTCT TCACTAAGCT ACTTGCCAAA GAGAAGGGTG AGCATCTGGA TCATCACAGC
     6421 TACACGCTGA GGGTCCCTAG AGCGGCTGCA GAGGTCGATG ACCTTTCGTC CATACTGCTC
     6481 GTCGATTTAC TTGTTCAAGG AGTACTGCCA AATGAGTGCG CAGAACACAA ACATTCGTGG
     6541 TTGGACACGC GTGCTGACAG CAACGACACT GTGCTGTTAG GTAGGTACAG GGTTAGCCTT
     6601 GCAGATCTCT TGGGCTCGCG GGGACAATCA CAGTCCGTTT CAATTACCTC CCTTATTGAG
     6661 GACAGCAAGC TTGCCAACTT GGCAGTTCAG TACCAGCAGT TTGCAGGAAC AAGGATGGAT
     6721 AAGCAGGTTA TCGTGACAAT GGACAGGCCA GGCGCAAGAG GGTACCTGTC CCTGTGTGTG
     6781 TGCACAAAGG AAGCGGGACA CGCCCTCTAT GATGTGGTCT ATCAAGATGT TGCTAGCGGC
     6841 ATGAAGACAG GCCCAACGTT TGAACTAACA ATTCCATATG ATATTCTCCT GTGCTACTTC
     6901 TCGTCGTATG GACTGGCAAT TGCAGATAAG GGAGAGACAG GTATTCCTTC TAGCAGTGTC
     6961 ATTAGTAATG CAGAGCTGAA GAAGATGGGA CAAGACCTTT TGCTTGGCCC TCGAGATAGT
     7021 CAGGCATCAG TTCGTCTCTC TTCTAACACC TCTCTCAGCA CCTCGTCCAA GCTAAAGCAA
     7081 TCTACAATCC GTCTAAAGTA TATTGATAAG CAATGTAAAA TTGACCAGAT ACTATATGTC
     7141 ATGATAGACG ATTCAGTTTC ACTACGCTTT GAATGCATCA AATTAGGAGT ACAGACAAGT
     7201 GCTCGTATGC TTTTGCAAGC CATTTTTGAA AAGACCTCCC AACTGATTGG TGACATGGAA
     7261 CCAGGTCCAG ATGAGCGGAA GAAACCCTCA TGGCGCATTC CATGGATGGA GGTTCCTGTC
     7321 CCGGGGGTTA AGCGATTTCT TGAGGAGGCT ATCGAGGTCC TTCATTCTCA CATAGTAGAT
     7381 GATAACACAT TAGTGCGAGT CTCGGGCCTT TCGGAGCGTC CCTTTGGGCG GTTATCCTAT
     7441 GACACTGTTA TATCTAAAAG AATATAAGCG CTAGTGCTAT CTAATGACGT GCTACACTCC
     7501 ATAGATCTTC ATACTTGTAT CAGCGAATGT AGTTCTGTGG TGTTTCTTCT ATTCTGCTTC
     7561 ATGCACCGTG ATTTGGACCC CGACAAGCTT CTGGCACAAT ACAGTAATGT TATTATATTT
     7621 GATATTCTTC GACCTGACTA TGACCAACTC CAGCACGTAC TTCTTTCCAT CTGCAGTTGC
     7681 ATTCGCTACA ATGCTGAAAG CGAAAAACGC AATCACTGTA TCTGTGGATA TCACATTGGC
     7741 TAAAGGGTTA TGCCCTGGAC ACCATTGGCT GCCTCGAAGC GCTGACCACA AATAACGCCT
     7801 TTAATTACAG GCGCCCCAGA TTTTAAAATC CATGGGCACC GAGTACAAGC CCACGGTGCG
     7861 CCTCGCCACC CGCGACGACG TCCCCCGGGC CGTACGCACC CTCGCCGCCG CGTTCGCCGA
     7921 CTACCCCGCC ACGCGCCACA CCGTCGACCC GGACCGCCAC ATCGAGCGGG TCACCGAGCT
     7981 GCAAGAACTC TTCCTCACGC GCGTCGGGCT CGACATCGGC AAGGTGTGGG TCGCGGACGA
     8041 CGGCGCCGCG GTGGCGGTCT GGACCACGCC GGAGAGCGTC GAAGCGGGGG CGGTGTTCGC
     8101 CGAGATCGGC CCGCGCATGG CCGAGTTGAG CGGTTCCCGG CTGGCCGCGC AGCAACAGAT
     8161 GGAAGGCCTC CTGGCGCCGC ACCGGCCCAA GGAGCCCGCG TGGTTCCTGG CCACCGTCGG
     8221 CGTCTCGCCC GACCACCAGG GCAAGGGTCT GGGCAGCGCC GTCGTGCTCC CCGGAGTGGA
     8281 GGCGGCCGAG CGCGCCGGGG TGCCTGCCTT CCTGGAGACC TCCGCGCCCC GCAACCTCCC
     8341 CTTCTACGAG CGGCTCGGCT TCACCGTCAC CGCCGACGTC GAGGTGCCCG AAGGACCGCG
     8401 CACCTGGTGC ATGACCCGCA AGCCCGGTGC CCTCGAGTGA GGGCTGAAGT GAATATTTAC
     8461 CTTTTCCGGG TTCGACGGGC GTGCTTGACG ATGCGGAAGT CGCTGTCCGT TCCAACGGCT
     8521 ATCTGCCCCA GGACCCCCAT CCCGGCGCCG ATCAGCTGGT ACCGAGCTCG AATTC
//
