# Supplementary material for: A core UPS molecular complement implicates unique endocytic compartments at the parasite-host interface in Giardia lamblia
Source: bioRxiv preprint, doi:10.1101/2022.07.13.499947, version 1 (2022-07-13)
Supplement: Supplementary data and tables [file 499947_file02.zip › Supplementary data 1_Constructs/GL50803_112103 Arginine deiminase/ADI.ape]

LOCUS       ADI                     8982 bp ds-DNA     circular     06-APR-2022
DEFINITION  .
ACCESSION   
VERSION     
SOURCE      .
  ORGANISM  .
COMMENT     
COMMENT     
COMMENT     ApEinfo:methylated:1
FEATURES             Location/Qualifiers
     misc_feature    1925..1983
                     /locus_tag="reverse primer"
                     /label="reverse primer"
                     /ApEinfo_label="reverse primer"
                     /ApEinfo_fwdcolor="cyan"
                     /ApEinfo_revcolor="green"
                     /ApEinfo_graphicformat="arrow_data {{0 1 2 0 0 -1} {} 0}
                     width 5 offset 0"
     primer_bind     8912..8930
                     /locus_tag="CF005 (PacV-s)"
                     /label="CF005 (PacV-s)"
                     /ApEinfo_label="CF005 (PacV-s)"
                     /ApEinfo_fwdcolor="#14c0bd"
                     /ApEinfo_revcolor="#4ec02b"
                     /ApEinfo_graphicformat="arrow_data {{0 1 2 0 0 -1} {} 0}
                     width 5 offset 0"
     primer_bind     complement(2229..2248)
                     /locus_tag="CF006 (PacV-as)"
                     /label="CF006 (PacV-as)"
                     /ApEinfo_label="CF006 (PacV-as)"
                     /ApEinfo_fwdcolor="#14c0bd"
                     /ApEinfo_revcolor="#4ec02b"
                     /ApEinfo_graphicformat="arrow_data {{0 1 2 0 0 -1} {} 1}
                     width 5 offset 0"
     3'UTR           1984..2150
                     /locus_tag="CWP1 3'UTR"
                     /label="CWP1 3'UTR"
                     /ApEinfo_label="CWP1 3'UTR"
                     /ApEinfo_fwdcolor="#f76ca1"
                     /ApEinfo_revcolor="#008040"
                     /ApEinfo_graphicformat="arrow_data {{0 1 2 0 0 -1} {} 0}
                     width 5 offset 0"
     CDS             8239..8847
                     /locus_tag="puro R"
                     /label="puro R"
                     /ApEinfo_label="puro R"
                     /ApEinfo_fwdcolor="#e9d024"
                     /ApEinfo_revcolor="#e9d024"
                     /ApEinfo_graphicformat="arrow_data {{0 1 2 0 0 -1} {} 0}
                     width 5 offset 0"
     misc_recomb     2150..3491
                     /locus_tag="recombination site 2"
                     /label="recombination site 2"
                     /ApEinfo_label="recombination site 2"
                     /ApEinfo_fwdcolor="#8080ff"
                     /ApEinfo_revcolor="#da6a3b"
                     /ApEinfo_graphicformat="arrow_data {{0 1 2 0 0 -1} {} 0}
                     width 5 offset 0"
     misc_recomb     6401..8185
                     /locus_tag="recombination site 1"
                     /label="recombination site 1"
                     /ApEinfo_label="recombination site 1"
                     /ApEinfo_fwdcolor="#8080ff"
                     /ApEinfo_revcolor="#da6a3b"
                     /ApEinfo_graphicformat="arrow_data {{0 1 2 0 0 -1} {} 0}
                     width 5 offset 0"
     misc_feature    1946..1983
                     /locus_tag="rev primer incl HA"
                     /label="rev primer incl HA"
                     /ApEinfo_label="rev primer incl HA"
                     /ApEinfo_fwdcolor="cyan"
                     /ApEinfo_revcolor="green"
                     /ApEinfo_graphicformat="arrow_data {{0 0.5 0 1 2 0 0 -1 0
                     -0.5} {} 0} width 5 offset 0"
     misc_feature    1946..1972
                     /locus_tag="HA tag"
                     /label="HA tag"
                     /ApEinfo_label="HA tag"
                     /ApEinfo_fwdcolor="#ff8000"
                     /ApEinfo_revcolor="green"
                     /ApEinfo_graphicformat="arrow_data {{0 0.5 0 1 2 0 0 -1 0
                     -0.5} {} 0} width 5 offset 0"
     misc_feature    1976..1983
                     /locus_tag="pac restriction"
                     /label="pac restriction"
                     /ApEinfo_label="pac restriction"
                     /ApEinfo_fwdcolor="#e1031e"
                     /ApEinfo_revcolor="green"
                     /ApEinfo_graphicformat="arrow_data {{0 0.5 0 1 2 0 0 -1 0
                     -0.5} {} 0} width 5 offset 0"
     misc_feature    7..205
                     /locus_tag="putative promoter"
                     /label="putative promoter"
                     /ApEinfo_label="putative promoter"
                     /ApEinfo_fwdcolor="#ffff80"
                     /ApEinfo_revcolor="green"
                     /ApEinfo_graphicformat="arrow_data {{0 1 2 0 0 -1} {} 0}
                     width 5 offset 0"
     misc_feature    206..1945
                     /locus_tag="ORF GL50803_112103"
                     /label="ORF GL50803_112103"
                     /ApEinfo_label="ORF GL50803_112103"
                     /ApEinfo_fwdcolor="#99ff00"
                     /ApEinfo_revcolor="green"
                     /ApEinfo_graphicformat="arrow_data {{0 1 2 0 0 -1} {} 0}
                     width 5 offset 0"
ORIGIN
        1 TCTAGACTGT GGTCTGTAAC TGTAGATCCA CCGACACCGG TCAAAGAGAT TCAAAGAGGA
       61 TTGGGGGAGG CTGCGAAACG CGGCGTGTAA CTGCCAATAG AAAAACGCCA ACCTGGCATT
      121 TAATATATTT ATTATATGCT TTTTGAGAAG AGCTAAACGT CTACACGTGA GGTGTGTAAA
      181 CTTCCGGAGA AAAAAATCCT AGTACATGAC TGACTTCTCC AAGGATAAAG AGAAGCTTGC
      241 ACAGGCAACC CAGGGGGGAG AGAACGAGCG CGCAGAGATA GTCGTCGTGC ACCTCCCTCA
      301 GGGAACGTCG TTCTTGACCT CTCTCAACCC CGAGGGGAAC TTGCTTGAGG AGCCCATATG
      361 CCCCGACGAG CTCAGACGCG ATCACGAGGG CTTCCAGGCC GTTCTCAAGG AGAAGGGGTG
      421 CCGGGTTTAT ATGCCGTACG ACGTCCTCTC CGAGGCCTCT CCGGCTGAGA GGGAGGTCCT
      481 CATGGATCAA GCAATGGCCT CGCTGAAGTA CGAGCTCCAT GCCACAGGTG CACGCATCAC
      541 CCCCAAGATG AAGTACTGTG TTTCGGACGA GTACAAACGC AAGGTCCTTT CGGCCCTGTC
      601 GACCAGAAAC CTTGTAGACG TGATTTTATC CGAGCCCGTC ATCCACCTAG CTCCTGGTGT
      661 CCGCAACACG GCTCTCGTTA CCAACTCTGT GGAGATCCAC GATAGCAATA ACATGGTCTT
      721 TATGCGTGAC CAGCAGATAA CCACCCGGCG CGGAATAGTC ATGGGCCAGT TTCAGGCGCC
      781 GCAGAGGAGG CGCGAGCAGG TCCTGGCCCT GATCTTCTGG AAGCGCCTCG GGGCCCGCGT
      841 CGTGGGAGAC TGCCGTGAGG GAGGACCGCA CTGCATGCTC GAGGGTGGGG ACTTCGTGCC
      901 TGTGTCGCCC GGGCTGGCGA TGATGGGTGT GGGCTTGCGC AGCACCTATG TCGGAGCGCA
      961 GTATCTTATG TCTAAAGATC TCCTCGGGAC CCGGCGGTTT GCTGTCGTCA AGGACTGCTT
     1021 TGATCAGCAC CAGGACCGTA TGCACCTTGA CTGCACCTTC AGCGTCCTCC ACGACAAGCT
     1081 AGTGGTGCTC GATGACTATA TTTGCTCCGG GATGGGCCTG AGGTACGTCG ACGAGTGGAT
     1141 TGATGTCGGT GCTGATGCAG TGAAAAAAGC AAAGAGCTCC GCAGTCACTT GTGGAAATTA
     1201 CGTCTTGGCG AAGGCAAATG TTGAGTTCCA GCAGTGGCTC AGCGAAAATG GTTACACGAT
     1261 CGTCCGCATT CCTCATGAGT ACCAGCTTGC ATATGGCTGC AATAATCTCA ATCTGGGAAA
     1321 CAACTGCGTC CTCAGCGTCC ACCAACCAAC AGTGGACTTC ATCAAGGCAG ATCCTGCGTA
     1381 CATCTCATAC TGCAAATCAA ACAACTTGCC GAACGGGCTC GATCTAGTTT ACGTTCCGTT
     1441 CCGAGGAATC ACCCGCATGT ACGGCTCTCT GCACTGCGCA TCTCAGGTTG TTTACCGCAC
     1501 GCCGCTGGCC CCTGCTGCCG TCAAGGCGTG TGAGCAGGAG GGTGACGGAA TTGCCGCCAT
     1561 ATATGAGAAG AATGGCGAGC CAGTTGATGC GGCGGGGAAG AAGTTTGATT GCGTGATCTA
     1621 CATTCCCTCA AGCGTGGACG ACCTTATTGA TGGTCTGAAG ATCAACTTGA GAGATGATGC
     1681 TGCTCCCAGC AGGGAGATCA TCGCAGATGC GTACGGGCTC TACCAAAAGC TCGTATCTGA
     1741 GGGAAGGGTC CCTTACATCA CGTGGAGGAT GCCGTCGATG CCTGTTGTCA GCCTGAAGGG
     1801 TGCCGCCAAG GCCGGGTCTC TGAAGGCCGT CCTGGACAAG ATCCCGCAGC TCACGCCCTT
     1861 TACTCCCAAG GCGGTTGAGG GTGCACCTGC AGCCTATACG CGTTATCTGG GCCTGGAGCA
     1921 GGCTGACATC TGCGTCGATA TCAAGTACCC ATACGATGTT CCAGATTACG CTtgaTTAAT
     1981 TAAACGGTAG CCACGAGTGA GTAAACAAAC GGCTCTTTGA ACAGTTCATG CATTTACAGA
     2041 ATATGGGCAG CACACAAGCA GCAGCGTAAG TGGACTGGTG GCTACTCAAG AAAAGTCTAG
     2101 CCCAAGTGAC CAGAACTTGC TGATCGTTGG CCAAGAGCTC AGCTCAAGAG AATTCTCGGA
     2161 TCAAGACTTC AAATTAGAAA TTCTAGCCAG AAAATAAATC ATGCCTGCTC GTCGCCCCTT
     2221 CATCGGCGGT AACTTCAAGT GTAACGGCTC TCTTGACTTT ATCAAGAGCC ACGTGGCGGC
     2281 AATTGCTGCC CATAAGATCC CTGATTCCGT GGACGTCGTC ATTGCCCCTT CCGCCGTACA
     2341 CCTGTCAACA GCCATTGCGG CAAACACGTC AAAACAGTTG AGGATAGCAG CGCAGAATGT
     2401 GTACCTAGAG GGGAACGGGG CGTGGACTGG CGAGACAAGT GTTGAGATGC TTCAGGACAT
     2461 GGGTTTGAAG CATGTGATAG TAGGGCACTC TGAAAGACGC AGAATCATGG GGGAGACCGA
     2521 CGAGCAAAGC GCCAAGAAGG CTAAGCGTGC CCTGGAAAAG GGGATGACGG TCATCTTCTG
     2581 CGTCGGAGAG ACCTTGGACG AGCGCAAGGC CAACCGCACC ATGGAGGTGA ACATCGCCCA
     2641 GCTTGAGGCG CTTGGCAAGG AGCTCGGAGA GTCCAAGATG CTCTGGAAGG AGGTTGTCAT
     2701 TGCTTACGAG CCCGTGTGGT CCATTGGCAC GGGCGTGGTG GCCACGCCCG AGCAGGCAGA
     2761 GGAGGTCCAT GTGGGGCTCC GAAAGTGGTT TGCGGAGAAG GTTTGTGCCG AGGGCGCACA
     2821 GCATATCCGT ATCATTTACG GGGGATCGGC CAATGGAAGC AACTGCGAGA AGCTTGGCCA
     2881 GTGTCCGAAT ATTGACGGCT TCCTTGTCGG TGGCGCTTCC CTCAAGCCGG AGTTTATGAC
     2941 GATGATCGAC ATTCTTACGA AGACCCGTAC ATAGGCATGT GGCTAAGCGT GTTGTAAGCT
     3001 CTTGACCTCT GGGCTGTATC ACATCCAAGA GTAAATTGAC AAATAAAGGC GCTAGCAAAT
     3061 AAATGGTGCT GGCCGTTCTG GCTCTTGCCC TGCTTTTCGC AAGCACCGCA GAGGCCCAGA
     3121 ATCTGGCCCT TGACGTTATC TCAGTCTCCG ATACACATGG GTGGATTTAT GGCCACAGAC
     3181 ACCAGAAGGA GCTAGGAGAC TACGGAACCC TTGTGTCTTA CATCGAACGC ACCAGGGACG
     3241 AGGCAGCCAA GGATCCTGCG CGTGCCGTGC TGGCCATAGA TGGCGGCGAC CTCATTGAAG
     3301 GTACGGGCCT CAGCGACGCA ACGCCCATTA AAGGCATGTA CATATACCAA GCCGCCAGTG
     3361 AGGTAGGCTT CGACCTCATA ACAGTCGGCA ATCACGATCT GGGGTCAGAA TCCAGTACCG
     3421 CATACATCCA TGAGAAGATT GATGACATGT TCGGGGACGC CTATGTCTCA ACTAATACCT
     3481 TCATGAACGC ATTTAAATAC TAGAGCGGCC GCCACCGCGG TGGAGCTCCA ATTCGCCCTA
     3541 TAGTGAGTCG TATTACGCGC GCTCACTGGC CGTCGTTTTA CAACGTCGTG ACTGGGAAAA
     3601 CCCTGGCGTT ACCCAACTTA ATCGCCTTGC AGCACATCCC CCTTTCGCCA GCTGGCGTAA
     3661 TAGCGAAGAG GCCCGCACCG ATCGCCCTTC CCAACAGTTG CGCAGCCTGA ATGGCGAATG
     3721 GGNNNNNNNN NNNNNNNNNN NNNNNNNNNN NNNNNNNNNN NNNNNNNNNN NNNNNNNNNN
     3781 NNNNNNNNNN NNNNNNNNNN NNNNNNNNNN NNNNNNNNNN NNNNNNNNNN NNNNNNNNNN
     3841 NNNNNNCNNN NNNNNNNNNN NNNNNNNNNN NNNNNNNNNN NNNNNNNNNN NNNNNNNNNN
     3901 NNNNNNNNNN NNNNNNNNNN NNNNNNNNNN NNNNNNNNAN NNNNNNNNNN NNNNNNNNNN
     3961 NNNNNNNNNN NNNNNNNNNN NNNNNNNNCC TTTGACGTTG GAGTCCACGT TCTTTNNNNN
     4021 NNNNNNNNNN NNNNNNNNNN NNNNNNNNNN NNACCCTATC TCGGTCTATT CTTTTGATTT
     4081 ATAAGGGATT TTGCCGATTT CGGCCTATTG GTTAAAAAAT GAGCTGATTT AACAAAAATT
     4141 TAACGCGAAT TTTAACAAAA TATTAACGCT TACAATTTAG GTGGCACTTT TCGGGGAAAT
     4201 GTGCGCGGAA CCCCTATTTG TTTATTTTTC TAAATACATT CAAATATGTA TCCGCTCATG
     4261 AGACAATAAC CCTGATAAAT GCTTCAATAA TATTGAAAAA GGAAGAGTAT GAGTATTCAA
     4321 CATTTCCGTG TCGCCCTTAT TCCCTTTTTT GCGGCATTTT GCCTTCCTGT TTTTGCTCAC
     4381 CCAGAAACGC TGGTGAAAGT AAAAGATGCT GAAGATCAGT TGGGTGCACG AGTGGGTTAC
     4441 ATCGAACTGG ATCTCAACAG CGGTAAGATC CTTGAGAGTT TTCGCCCCGA AGAACGTTTT
     4501 CCAATGATGA GCACTTTTAA AGTTCTGCTA TGTGGCGCGG TATTATCCCG TATTGACGCC
     4561 GGGCAAGAGC AACTCGGTCG CCGCATACAC TATTCTCAGA ATGACTTGGT TGAGTACTCA
     4621 CCAGTCACAG AAAAGCATCT TACGGATGGC ATGACAGTAA GAGAATTATG CAGTGCTGCC
     4681 ATAACCATGA GTGATAACAC TGCGGCCAAC TTACTTCTGA CAACGATCGG AGGACCGAAG
     4741 GAGCTAACCG CTTTTTTGCA CAACATGGGG GATCATGTAA CTCGCCTTGA TCGTTGGGAA
     4801 CCGGAGCTGA ATGAAGCCAT ACCAAACGAC GAGCGTGACA CCACGATGCC TGTAGCAATG
     4861 GCAACAACGT TGCGCAAACT ATTAACTGGC GAACTACTTA CTCTAGCTTC CCGGCAACAA
     4921 TTAATAGACT GGATGGAGGC GGATAAAGTT GCAGGACCAC TTCTGCGCTC GGCCCTTCCG
     4981 GCTGGCTGGT TTATTGCTGA TAAATCTGGA GCCGGTGAGC GTGGGTCTCG CGGTATCATT
     5041 GCAGCACTGG GGCCAGATGG TAAGCCCTCC CGTATCGTAG TTATCTACAC GACGGGGAGT
     5101 CAGGCAACTA TGGATGAACG AAATAGACAG ATCGCTGAGA TAGGTGCCTC ACTGATTAAG
     5161 CATTGGTAAC TGTCAGACCA AGTTTACTCA TATATACTTT AGATTGATTT AAAACTTCAT
     5221 TTTTAATTTA AAAGGATCTA GGTGAAGATC CTTTTTGATA ATCTCATGAC CAAAATCCCT
     5281 TAACGTGAGT TTTCGTTCCA CTGAGCGTCA GACCCCGTAG AAAAGATCAA AGGATCTTCT
     5341 TGAGATCCTT TTTTTCTGCG CGTAATCTGC TGCTTGCAAA CAAAAAAACC ACCGCTACCA
     5401 GCGGTGGTTT GTTTGCCGGA TCAAGAGCTA CCAACTCTTT TTCCGAAGGT AACTGGCTTC
     5461 AGCAGAGCGC AGATACCAAA TACTGTTCTT CTAGTGTAGC CGTAGTTAGG CCACCACTTC
     5521 AAGAACTCTG TAGCACCGCC TACATACCTC GCTCTGCTAA TCCTGTTACC AGTGGCTGCT
     5581 GCCAGTGGCG ATAAGTCGTG TCTTACCGGG TTGGACTCAA GACGATAGTT ACCGGATAAG
     5641 GCGCAGCGGT CGGGCTGAAC GGGGGGTTCG TGCACACAGC CCAGCTTGGA GCGAACGACC
     5701 TACACCGAAC TGAGATACCT ACAGCGTGAG CTATGAGAAA GCGCCACGCT TCCCGAAGGG
     5761 AGAAAGGCGG ACAGGTATCC GGTAAGCGGC AGGGTCGGAA CAGGAGAGCG CACGAGGGAG
     5821 CTTCCAGGGG GAAACGCCTG GTATCTTTAT AGTCCTGTCG GGTTTCGCCA CCTCTGACTT
     5881 GAGCGTCGAT TTTTGTGATG CTCGTCAGGG GGGCGGAGCC TATGGAAAAA CGCCAGCAAC
     5941 GCGGCCTTTT TGCTGGCCTT TTGCTCACAT GTTCTTTCCT GCGTTATCCC CTGATTCTGT
     6001 GGATAACCGT ATTACCGCCT TTGAGTGAGC TGATACCGCT CGCCGCAGCC GAACGACCGA
     6061 GCGCAGCGAG TCAGTGAGCG AGGAAGCGGA AGAGCGCCCA ATACGCAAAC CGCCTCTCCC
     6121 CGCGCGTTGG CCGATTCATT AATGCAGCTG GCACGACAGG TTTCCCGACT GGAAAGCGGG
     6181 CAGTGAGCGC AACGCAATTA ATGTGAGTTA GCTCACTCAT TAGGCACCCC AGGCTTTACA
     6241 CTTTATGCTC CCGGCTCGTA TGTTGTGTGG AATTGTGAGC GGATAACAAT TTCACACAGG
     6301 AAACAGCTAT GACCATGATT ACGCCAAGCG CGCAATTAAC CCTCACTAAA GGGAACAAAA
     6361 GCTGGGTACC GGGCCCCCCC TCGAGGTCGA CGGTATCGAT ATTTAAATCT TCACGGCGTA
     6421 GTACTTCCTG TGTCAATGTG CTGTGCAAGA GTGACCCTGT CGAAGGATCC CGAACCAATA
     6481 TTCTTTATAT GCCTGAGATC CTTGTAAGAT AGCTCTGGAT ACGCTTCTAC TTGAATATCT
     6541 TCCATGAGCA GAGTAGAAAG CTTTTTAAAT TATTTCTAGT AAAGCTCTGT GCGGGGATTG
     6601 ATATGCATGT CTCTCTGGAC ATTGATGTGT CGCCGTCAAG TCGCCTACCT GCTGGTAAGT
     6661 GGCTTGTAAT TCGGGCTGGT GTTCAGGAAG CGGATCTGGA GACATTGCCC TCTCCAACTC
     6721 AGAGGCCTCT TTTAGCAAAA GAGGTGCAGA AGGGGCCCCA GAAAACGCGT TGGTTCTTCA
     6781 CTAAGCTACT TGCCAAAGAG AAGGGTGAGC ATCTGGATCA TCACAGCTAC ACGCTGAGGG
     6841 TCCCTAGAGC GGCTGCAGAG GTCGATGACC TTTCGTCCAT ACTGCTCGTC GATTTACTTG
     6901 TTCAAGGAGT ACTGCCAAAT GAGTGCGCAG AACACAAACA TTCGTGGTTG GACACGCGTG
     6961 CTGACAGCAA CGACACTGTG CTGTTAGGTA GGTACAGGGT TAGCCTTGCA GATCTCTTGG
     7021 GCTCGCGGGG ACAATCACAG TCCGTTTCAA TTACCTCCCT TATTGAGGAC AGCAAGCTTG
     7081 CCAACTTGGC AGTTCAGTAC CAGCAGTTTG CAGGAACAAG GATGGATAAG CAGGTTATCG
     7141 TGACAATGGA CAGGCCAGGC GCAAGAGGGT ACCTGTCCCT GTGTGTGTGC ACAAAGGAAG
     7201 CGGGACACGC CCTCTATGAT GTGGTCTATC AAGATGTTGC TAGCGGCATG AAGACAGGCC
     7261 CAACGTTTGA ACTAACAATT CCATATGATA TTCTCCTGTG CTACTTCTCG TCGTATGGAC
     7321 TGGCAATTGC AGATAAGGGA GAGACAGGTA TTCCTTCTAG CAGTGTCATT AGTAATGCAG
     7381 AGCTGAAGAA GATGGGACAA GACCTTTTGC TTGGCCCTCG AGATAGTCAG GCATCAGTTC
     7441 GTCTCTCTTC TAACACCTCT CTCAGCACCT CGTCCAAGCT AAAGCAATCT ACAATCCGTC
     7501 TAAAGTATAT TGATAAGCAA TGTAAAATTG ACCAGATACT ATATGTCATG ATAGACGATT
     7561 CAGTTTCACT ACGCTTTGAA TGCATCAAAT TAGGAGTACA GACAAGTGCT CGTATGCTTT
     7621 TGCAAGCCAT TTTTGAAAAG ACCTCCCAAC TGATTGGTGA CATGGAACCA GGTCCAGATG
     7681 AGCGGAAGAA ACCCTCATGG CGCATTCCAT GGATGGAGGT TCCTGTCCCG GGGGTTAAGC
     7741 GATTTCTTGA GGAGGCTATC GAGGTCCTTC ATTCTCACAT AGTAGATGAT AACACATTAG
     7801 TGCGAGTCTC GGGCCTTTCG GAGCGTCCCT TTGGGCGGTT ATCCTATGAC ACTGTTATAT
     7861 CTAAAAGAAT ATAAGCGCTA GTGCTATCTA ATGACGTGCT ACACTCCATA GATCTTCATA
     7921 CTTGTATCAG CGAATGTAGT TCTGTGGTGT TTCTTCTATT CTGCTTCATG CACCGTGATT
     7981 TGGACCCCGA CAAGCTTCTG GCACAATACA GTAATGTTAT TATATTTGAT ATTCTTCGAC
     8041 CTGACTATGA CCAACTCCAG CACGTACTTC TTTCCATCTG CAGTTGCATT CGCTACAATG
     8101 CTGAAAGCGA AAAACGCAAT CACTGTATCT GTGGATATCA CATTGGCTAA AGGGTTATGC
     8161 CCTGGACACC ATTGGCTGCC TCGAAGCGCT GACCACAAAT AACGCCTTTA ATTACAGGCG
     8221 CCCCAGATTT TAAAATCCAT GGGCACCGAG TACAAGCCCA CGGTGCGCCT CGCCACCCGC
     8281 GACGACGTCC CCCGGGCCGT ACGCACCCTC GCCGCCGCGT TCGCCGACTA CCCCGCCACG
     8341 CGCCACACCG TCGACCCGGA CCGCCACATC GAGCGGGTCA CCGAGCTGCA AGAACTCTTC
     8401 CTCACGCGCG TCGGGCTCGA CATCGGCAAG GTGTGGGTCG CGGACGACGG CGCCGCGGTG
     8461 GCGGTCTGGA CCACGCCGGA GAGCGTCGAA GCGGGGGCGG TGTTCGCCGA GATCGGCCCG
     8521 CGCATGGCCG AGTTGAGCGG TTCCCGGCTG GCCGCGCAGC AACAGATGGA AGGCCTCCTG
     8581 GCGCCGCACC GGCCCAAGGA GCCCGCGTGG TTCCTGGCCA CCGTCGGCGT CTCGCCCGAC
     8641 CACCAGGGCA AGGGTCTGGG CAGCGCCGTC GTGCTCCCCG GAGTGGAGGC GGCCGAGCGC
     8701 GCCGGGGTGC CTGCCTTCCT GGAGACCTCC GCGCCCCGCA ACCTCCCCTT CTACGAGCGG
     8761 CTCGGCTTCA CCGTCACCGC CGACGTCGAG GTGCCCGAAG GACCGCGCAC CTGGTGCATG
     8821 ACCCGCAAGC CCGGTGCCCT CGAGTGAGGG CTGAAGTGAA TATTTACCTT TTCCGGGTTC
     8881 GACGGGCGTG CTTGACGATG CGGAAGTCGC TGTCCGTTCC AACGGCTATC TGCCCCAGGA
     8941 CCCCCATCCC GGCGCCGATC AGCTGGTACC GAGCTCGAAT TC 
//
