# Supplementary material for: A core UPS molecular complement implicates unique endocytic compartments at the parasite-host interface in Giardia lamblia
Source: bioRxiv preprint, doi:10.1101/2022.07.13.499947, version 1 (2022-07-13)
Supplement: Supplementary data and tables [file 499947_file02.zip › Supplementary data 1_Constructs/GL50803_112304 TEF1-alpha/P022 - EF1-112304.ape]

LOCUS       P022___EF1_11230        8623 bp ds-DNA     circular     27-JAN-2020
DEFINITION  .
ACCESSION   
VERSION     
SOURCE      .
  ORGANISM  .
COMMENT     
COMMENT     ApEinfo:methylated:1
FEATURES             Location/Qualifiers
     primer_bind     8553..8571
                     /locus_tag="CF005 (PacV-s)"
                     /label="CF005 (PacV-s)"
                     /ApEinfo_label="CF005 (PacV-s)"
                     /ApEinfo_fwdcolor="#14c0bd"
                     /ApEinfo_revcolor="#4ec02b"
                     /ApEinfo_graphicformat="arrow_data {{0 1 2 0 0 -1} {} 0}
                     width 5 offset 0"
     CDS             257..1582
                     /locus_tag="EF1-alpha"
                     /label="EF1-alpha"
                     /ApEinfo_label="EF1-alpha"
                     /ApEinfo_fwdcolor="#e9d024"
                     /ApEinfo_revcolor="#e9d024"
                     /ApEinfo_graphicformat="arrow_data {{0 1 2 0 0 -1} {} 0}
                     width 5 offset 0"
     primer_bind     complement(1870..1889)
                     /locus_tag="CF006 (PacV-as)"
                     /label="CF006 (PacV-as)"
                     /ApEinfo_label="CF006 (PacV-as)"
                     /ApEinfo_fwdcolor="#14c0bd"
                     /ApEinfo_revcolor="#4ec02b"
                     /ApEinfo_graphicformat="arrow_data {{0 1 2 0 0 -1} {} 1}
                     width 5 offset 0"
     3'UTR           1622..1791
                     /locus_tag="CWP1 3'UTR"
                     /label="CWP1 3'UTR"
                     /ApEinfo_label="CWP1 3'UTR"
                     /ApEinfo_fwdcolor="#f76ca1"
                     /ApEinfo_revcolor="#008040"
                     /ApEinfo_graphicformat="arrow_data {{0 1 2 0 0 -1} {} 0}
                     width 5 offset 0"
     CDS             7880..8488
                     /locus_tag="puro R"
                     /label="puro R"
                     /ApEinfo_label="puro R"
                     /ApEinfo_fwdcolor="#e9d024"
                     /ApEinfo_revcolor="#e9d024"
                     /ApEinfo_graphicformat="arrow_data {{0 1 2 0 0 -1} {} 0}
                     width 5 offset 0"
     misc_binding    1592..1618
                     /locus_tag="HA tag"
                     /label="HA tag"
                     /ApEinfo_label="HA tag"
                     /ApEinfo_fwdcolor="#ff4809"
                     /ApEinfo_revcolor="#ff4809"
                     /ApEinfo_graphicformat="arrow_data {{0 1 2 0 0 -1} {} 0}
                     width 5 offset 0"
     misc_recomb     complement(1791..3139)
                     /locus_tag="recombination site 2"
                     /label="recombination site 2"
                     /ApEinfo_label="recombination site 2"
                     /ApEinfo_fwdcolor="#8080ff"
                     /ApEinfo_revcolor="#da6a3b"
                     /ApEinfo_graphicformat="arrow_data {{0 1 2 0 0 -1} {} 0}
                     width 5 offset 0"
     misc_recomb     6042..7826
                     /locus_tag="recombination site 1"
                     /label="recombination site 1"
                     /ApEinfo_label="recombination site 1"
                     /ApEinfo_fwdcolor="#8080ff"
                     /ApEinfo_revcolor="#da6a3b"
                     /ApEinfo_graphicformat="arrow_data {{0 1 2 0 0 -1} {} 0}
                     width 5 offset 0"
     protein_bind    1583..1590
                     /locus_tag="PacI site"
                     /label="PacI site"
                     /ApEinfo_label="PacI site"
                     /ApEinfo_fwdcolor="cyan"
                     /ApEinfo_revcolor="green"
                     /ApEinfo_graphicformat="arrow_data {{0 1 2 0 0 -1} {} 0}
                     width 5 offset 0"
     misc_feature    1..6
                     /locus_tag="XbaI site"
                     /label="XbaI site"
                     /ApEinfo_label="XbaI site"
                     /ApEinfo_fwdcolor="cyan"
                     /ApEinfo_revcolor="green"
                     /ApEinfo_graphicformat="arrow_data {{0 1 2 0 0 -1} {} 0}
                     width 5 offset 0"
     promoter        7..256
                     /locus_tag="putative EF-1-alpha promoter"
                     /label="putative EF-1-alpha promoter"
                     /ApEinfo_label="putative EF-1-alpha promoter"
                     /ApEinfo_fwdcolor="#346ee0"
                     /ApEinfo_revcolor="#346ee0"
                     /ApEinfo_graphicformat="arrow_data {{0 1 2 0 0 -1} {} 0}
                     width 5 offset 0"
ORIGIN
        1 TCTAGACCTG GCTACCCACT TTATCCGCGT AGCGTACGAA AGTCAGTCTG CAGAGGTCAT
       61 CAGAGCGTAC TTCCGCCTCG TCATTGATCA TCTGAGCGTG GAAGACTTGG ACACGCCATA
      121 CAAGATGCCA ATCTATACAG AGAACGAGGC CCCGGCGATT GACCAGACGC TGTGACTCCT
      181 GTCTACTGCA GTTCCTAAAG TATTTTGAAT TCATTTTTGA GCAAAATAAT TGTAACAAAG
      241 AGAAAAAGGT ATCTACATGG GCAAGGAGAA GAAGCACATC AACCTCGTCG TCATCGGGCA
      301 CGTCGACAAC GGGAAGTCGA CGCTGACGGG CCACCTCATC TACAAGTGCG GCGGGATCGA
      361 CCAGCGCACG ATCGACGAGT ACGAGAAGCG CGCGACGGAG ATGGGCAAGG GCTCCTTCAA
      421 GTACGCGTGG GTCCTCGACC AGCTCAAGGA CGAGCGCGAG CGCGGGATCA CGATCAACAT
      481 CGCGCTCTGG AAGTTCGAGA CGAAGAAGTA CATCGTCACG ATCATCGACG CCCCGGGCCA
      541 CCGCGACTTC ATCAAGAACA TGATCACGGG GACGTCCCAG GCCGACGTCG CGATCCTCGT
      601 CGTCGCGGCG GGCCAGGGCG AGTTCGAGGC CGGGATCTCG AAGGACGGCC AGACGCGCGA
      661 GCACGCGACC CTTGCGAACA CGCTCGGGAT CAAGACGATG ATCATCTGCG TCAACAAGAT
      721 GGACGACGGC CAGGTCAAGT ACTCGAAGGA GCGCTACGAC GAGATCAAGG GCGAGATGAT
      781 GAAGCAGCTC AAGAACATCG GCTGGAAGAA GGCCGAGGAG TTCGACTACA TCCCGACGTC
      841 CGGCTGGACC GGGGACAACA TCATGGAGAA GTCCGACAAG ATGCCCTGGT ACGAGGGCCC
      901 GTGCCTGATC GACGCGATCG ACGGGCTCAA GGCCCCGAAG CGCCCGACCG ACAAGCCCCT
      961 CCGCCTCCCG ATCCAGGACG TCTACAAGAT CTCGGGCGTC GGGACCGTCC CCGCGGGCCG
     1021 CGTCGAGACG GGCGAGCTCG CGCCCGGGAT GAAGGTCGTC TTCGCCCCGA CGTCCCAGGT
     1081 CTCGGAGGTC AAGTCCGTCG AGATGCACCA CGAGGAGCTC AAGAAGGCCG GGCCCGGGGA
     1141 CAACGTCGGC TTCAACGTCC GCGGGCTCGC CGTCAAGGAC CTCAAGAAGG GCTACGTCGT
     1201 CGGGGACGTG ACGAACGACC CGCCCGTCGG CTGCAAGAGC TTCACCGCCC AGGTCATCGT
     1261 CATGAACCAC CCGAAGAAGA TCCAGCCCGG CTACACGCCC GTCATCGACT GCCACACCGC
     1321 GCACATCGCG TGCCAGTTCC AGCTCTTCCT CCAGAAGCTC GACAAGCGCA CGCTCAAGCC
     1381 CGAGATGGAG AACCCGCCCG ACGCAGGCCG CGGCGATTGC ATCATCGTCA AGATGGTCCC
     1441 CCAGAAGCCC CTGTGCTGCG AGACGTTCAA CGACTACGCG CCCCTCGGCC GCTTCGCCGT
     1501 CCGCGACATG AAGCGCACCG TCGCCGTCGG GATCATCCAG GAGATCGACA AGGAGGAGTT
     1561 CAAGCCCCCC AAGGGCGGCA AGTTAATTAA GTACCCATAC GATGTCCCAG ACTACGCGta
     1621 gTAAACGGTA GCCACGAGTG AGTAAACAAA CGGCTCTTTG AACAGTTCAT GCATTTACAG
     1681 AATATGGGCA GCACACAAGC AGCAGCGTAA GTGGACTGGT GGCTACTCAA GAAAAGTCTA
     1741 GCCCAAGTGA CCAGAACTTG CTGATCGTTG GCCAAGAGCT CAGCTCAAGA GAATTCTCGG
     1801 ATCAAGACTT CAAATTAGAA ATTCTAGCCA GAAAATAAAT CATGCCTGCT CGTCGCCCCT
     1861 TCATCGGCGG TAACTTCAAG TGTAACGGCT CTCTTGACTT TATCAAGAGC CACGTGGCGG
     1921 CAATTGCTGC CCATAAGATC CCTGATTCCG TGGACGTCGT CATTGCCCCT TCCGCCGTAC
     1981 ACCTGTCAAC AGCCATTGCG GCAAACACGT CAAAACAGTT GAGGATAGCA GCGCAGAATG
     2041 TGTACCTAGA GGGGAACGGG GCGTGGACTG GCGAGACAAG TGTTGAGATG CTTCAGGACA
     2101 TGGGTTTGAA GCATGTGATA GTAGGGCACT CTGAAAGACG CAGAATCATG GGGGAGACCG
     2161 ACGAGCAAAG CGCCAAGAAG GCTAAGCGTG CCCTGGAAAA GGGGATGACG GTCATCTTCT
     2221 GCGTCGGAGA GACCTTGGAC GAGCGCAAGG CCAACCGCAC CATGGAGGTG AACATCGCCC
     2281 AGCTTGAGGC GCTTGGCAAG GAGCTCGGAG AGTCCAAGAT GCTCTGGAAG GAGGTTGTCA
     2341 TTGCTTACGA GCCCGTGTGG TCCATTGGCA CGGGCGTGGT GGCCACGCCC GAGCAGGCAG
     2401 AGGAGGTCCA TGTGGGGCTC CGAAAGTGGT TTGCGGAGAA GGTTTGTGCC GAGGGCGCAC
     2461 AGCATATCCG TATCATTTAC GGGGGATCGG CCAATGGAAG CAACTGCGAG AAGCTTGGCC
     2521 AGTGTCCGAA TATTGACGGC TTCCTTGTCG GTGGCGCTTC CCTCAAGCCG GAGTTTATGA
     2581 CGATGATCGA CATTCTTACG AAGACCCGTA CATAGGCATG TGGCTAAGCG TGTTGTAAGC
     2641 TCTTGACCTC TGGGCTGTAT CACATCCAAG AGTAAATTGA CAAATAAAGG CGCTAGCAAA
     2701 TAAATGGTGC TGGCCGTTCT GGCTCTTGCC CTGCTTTTCG CAAGCACCGC AGAGGCCCAG
     2761 AATCTGGCCC TTGACGTTAT CTCAGTCTCC GATACACATG GGTGGATTTA TGGCCACAGA
     2821 CACCAGAAGG AGCTAGGAGA CTACGGAACC CTTGTGTCTT ACATCGAACG CACCAGGGAC
     2881 GAGGCAGCCA AGGATCCTGC GCGTGCCGTG CTGGCCATAG ATGGCGGCGA CCTCATTGAA
     2941 GGTACGGGCC TCAGCGACGC AACGCCCATT AAAGGCATGT ACATATACCA AGCCGCCAGT
     3001 GAGGTAGGCT TCGACCTCAT AACAGTCGGC AATCACGATC TGGGGTCAGA ATCCAGTACC
     3061 GCATACATCC ATGAGAAGAT TGATGACATG TTCGGGGACG CCTATGTCTC AACTAATACC
     3121 TTCATGAACG CATTTAAATA CTAGAGCGGC CGCCACCGCG GTGGAGCTCC AATTCGCCCT
     3181 ATAGTGAGTC GTATTACGCG CGCTCACTGG CCGTCGTTTT ACAACGTCGT GACTGGGAAA
     3241 ACCCTGGCGT TACCCAACTT AATCGCCTTG CAGCACATCC CCCTTTCGCC AGCTGGCGTA
     3301 ATAGCGAAGA GGCCCGCACC GATCGCCCTT CCCAACAGTT GCGCAGCCTG AATGGCGAAT
     3361 GGGNNNNNNN NNNNNNNNNN NNNNNNNNNN NNNNNNNNNN NNNNNNNNNN NNNNNNNNNN
     3421 NNNNNNNNNN NNNNNNNNNN NNNNNNNNNN NNNNNNNNNN NNNNNNNNNN NNNNNNNNNN
     3481 NNNNNNNCNN NNNNNNNNNN NNNNNNNNNN NNNNNNNNNN NNNNNNNNNN NNNNNNNNNN
     3541 NNNNNNNNNN NNNNNNNNNN NNNNNNNNNN NNNNNNNNNA NNNNNNNNNN NNNNNNNNNN
     3601 NNNNNNNNNN NNNNNNNNNN NNNNNNNNNC CTTTGACGTT GGAGTCCACG TTCTTTNNNN
     3661 NNNNNNNNNN NNNNNNNNNN NNNNNNNNNN NNNACCCTAT CTCGGTCTAT TCTTTTGATT
     3721 TATAAGGGAT TTTGCCGATT TCGGCCTATT GGTTAAAAAA TGAGCTGATT TAACAAAAAT
     3781 TTAACGCGAA TTTTAACAAA ATATTAACGC TTACAATTTA GGTGGCACTT TTCGGGGAAA
     3841 TGTGCGCGGA ACCCCTATTT GTTTATTTTT CTAAATACAT TCAAATATGT ATCCGCTCAT
     3901 GAGACAATAA CCCTGATAAA TGCTTCAATA ATATTGAAAA AGGAAGAGTA TGAGTATTCA
     3961 ACATTTCCGT GTCGCCCTTA TTCCCTTTTT TGCGGCATTT TGCCTTCCTG TTTTTGCTCA
     4021 CCCAGAAACG CTGGTGAAAG TAAAAGATGC TGAAGATCAG TTGGGTGCAC GAGTGGGTTA
     4081 CATCGAACTG GATCTCAACA GCGGTAAGAT CCTTGAGAGT TTTCGCCCCG AAGAACGTTT
     4141 TCCAATGATG AGCACTTTTA AAGTTCTGCT ATGTGGCGCG GTATTATCCC GTATTGACGC
     4201 CGGGCAAGAG CAACTCGGTC GCCGCATACA CTATTCTCAG AATGACTTGG TTGAGTACTC
     4261 ACCAGTCACA GAAAAGCATC TTACGGATGG CATGACAGTA AGAGAATTAT GCAGTGCTGC
     4321 CATAACCATG AGTGATAACA CTGCGGCCAA CTTACTTCTG ACAACGATCG GAGGACCGAA
     4381 GGAGCTAACC GCTTTTTTGC ACAACATGGG GGATCATGTA ACTCGCCTTG ATCGTTGGGA
     4441 ACCGGAGCTG AATGAAGCCA TACCAAACGA CGAGCGTGAC ACCACGATGC CTGTAGCAAT
     4501 GGCAACAACG TTGCGCAAAC TATTAACTGG CGAACTACTT ACTCTAGCTT CCCGGCAACA
     4561 ATTAATAGAC TGGATGGAGG CGGATAAAGT TGCAGGACCA CTTCTGCGCT CGGCCCTTCC
     4621 GGCTGGCTGG TTTATTGCTG ATAAATCTGG AGCCGGTGAG CGTGGGTCTC GCGGTATCAT
     4681 TGCAGCACTG GGGCCAGATG GTAAGCCCTC CCGTATCGTA GTTATCTACA CGACGGGGAG
     4741 TCAGGCAACT ATGGATGAAC GAAATAGACA GATCGCTGAG ATAGGTGCCT CACTGATTAA
     4801 GCATTGGTAA CTGTCAGACC AAGTTTACTC ATATATACTT TAGATTGATT TAAAACTTCA
     4861 TTTTTAATTT AAAAGGATCT AGGTGAAGAT CCTTTTTGAT AATCTCATGA CCAAAATCCC
     4921 TTAACGTGAG TTTTCGTTCC ACTGAGCGTC AGACCCCGTA GAAAAGATCA AAGGATCTTC
     4981 TTGAGATCCT TTTTTTCTGC GCGTAATCTG CTGCTTGCAA ACAAAAAAAC CACCGCTACC
     5041 AGCGGTGGTT TGTTTGCCGG ATCAAGAGCT ACCAACTCTT TTTCCGAAGG TAACTGGCTT
     5101 CAGCAGAGCG CAGATACCAA ATACTGTTCT TCTAGTGTAG CCGTAGTTAG GCCACCACTT
     5161 CAAGAACTCT GTAGCACCGC CTACATACCT CGCTCTGCTA ATCCTGTTAC CAGTGGCTGC
     5221 TGCCAGTGGC GATAAGTCGT GTCTTACCGG GTTGGACTCA AGACGATAGT TACCGGATAA
     5281 GGCGCAGCGG TCGGGCTGAA CGGGGGGTTC GTGCACACAG CCCAGCTTGG AGCGAACGAC
     5341 CTACACCGAA CTGAGATACC TACAGCGTGA GCTATGAGAA AGCGCCACGC TTCCCGAAGG
     5401 GAGAAAGGCG GACAGGTATC CGGTAAGCGG CAGGGTCGGA ACAGGAGAGC GCACGAGGGA
     5461 GCTTCCAGGG GGAAACGCCT GGTATCTTTA TAGTCCTGTC GGGTTTCGCC ACCTCTGACT
     5521 TGAGCGTCGA TTTTTGTGAT GCTCGTCAGG GGGGCGGAGC CTATGGAAAA ACGCCAGCAA
     5581 CGCGGCCTTT TTGCTGGCCT TTTGCTCACA TGTTCTTTCC TGCGTTATCC CCTGATTCTG
     5641 TGGATAACCG TATTACCGCC TTTGAGTGAG CTGATACCGC TCGCCGCAGC CGAACGACCG
     5701 AGCGCAGCGA GTCAGTGAGC GAGGAAGCGG AAGAGCGCCC AATACGCAAA CCGCCTCTCC
     5761 CCGCGCGTTG GCCGATTCAT TAATGCAGCT GGCACGACAG GTTTCCCGAC TGGAAAGCGG
     5821 GCAGTGAGCG CAACGCAATT AATGTGAGTT AGCTCACTCA TTAGGCACCC CAGGCTTTAC
     5881 ACTTTATGCT CCCGGCTCGT ATGTTGTGTG GAATTGTGAG CGGATAACAA TTTCACACAG
     5941 GAAACAGCTA TGACCATGAT TACGCCAAGC GCGCAATTAA CCCTCACTAA AGGGAACAAA
     6001 AGCTGGGTAC CGGGCCCCCC CTCGAGGTCG ACGGTATCGA TATTTAAATC TTCACGGCGT
     6061 AGTACTTCCT GTGTCAATGT GCTGTGCAAG AGTGACCCTG TCGAAGGATC CCGAACCAAT
     6121 ATTCTTTATA TGCCTGAGAT CCTTGTAAGA TAGCTCTGGA TACGCTTCTA CTTGAATATC
     6181 TTCCATGAGC AGAGTAGAAA GCTTTTTAAA TTATTTCTAG TAAAGCTCTG TGCGGGGATT
     6241 GATATGCATG TCTCTCTGGA CATTGATGTG TCGCCGTCAA GTCGCCTACC TGCTGGTAAG
     6301 TGGCTTGTAA TTCGGGCTGG TGTTCAGGAA GCGGATCTGG AGACATTGCC CTCTCCAACT
     6361 CAGAGGCCTC TTTTAGCAAA AGAGGTGCAG AAGGGGCCCC AGAAAACGCG TTGGTTCTTC
     6421 ACTAAGCTAC TTGCCAAAGA GAAGGGTGAG CATCTGGATC ATCACAGCTA CACGCTGAGG
     6481 GTCCCTAGAG CGGCTGCAGA GGTCGATGAC CTTTCGTCCA TACTGCTCGT CGATTTACTT
     6541 GTTCAAGGAG TACTGCCAAA TGAGTGCGCA GAACACAAAC ATTCGTGGTT GGACACGCGT
     6601 GCTGACAGCA ACGACACTGT GCTGTTAGGT AGGTACAGGG TTAGCCTTGC AGATCTCTTG
     6661 GGCTCGCGGG GACAATCACA GTCCGTTTCA ATTACCTCCC TTATTGAGGA CAGCAAGCTT
     6721 GCCAACTTGG CAGTTCAGTA CCAGCAGTTT GCAGGAACAA GGATGGATAA GCAGGTTATC
     6781 GTGACAATGG ACAGGCCAGG CGCAAGAGGG TACCTGTCCC TGTGTGTGTG CACAAAGGAA
     6841 GCGGGACACG CCCTCTATGA TGTGGTCTAT CAAGATGTTG CTAGCGGCAT GAAGACAGGC
     6901 CCAACGTTTG AACTAACAAT TCCATATGAT ATTCTCCTGT GCTACTTCTC GTCGTATGGA
     6961 CTGGCAATTG CAGATAAGGG AGAGACAGGT ATTCCTTCTA GCAGTGTCAT TAGTAATGCA
     7021 GAGCTGAAGA AGATGGGACA AGACCTTTTG CTTGGCCCTC GAGATAGTCA GGCATCAGTT
     7081 CGTCTCTCTT CTAACACCTC TCTCAGCACC TCGTCCAAGC TAAAGCAATC TACAATCCGT
     7141 CTAAAGTATA TTGATAAGCA ATGTAAAATT GACCAGATAC TATATGTCAT GATAGACGAT
     7201 TCAGTTTCAC TACGCTTTGA ATGCATCAAA TTAGGAGTAC AGACAAGTGC TCGTATGCTT
     7261 TTGCAAGCCA TTTTTGAAAA GACCTCCCAA CTGATTGGTG ACATGGAACC AGGTCCAGAT
     7321 GAGCGGAAGA AACCCTCATG GCGCATTCCA TGGATGGAGG TTCCTGTCCC GGGGGTTAAG
     7381 CGATTTCTTG AGGAGGCTAT CGAGGTCCTT CATTCTCACA TAGTAGATGA TAACACATTA
     7441 GTGCGAGTCT CGGGCCTTTC GGAGCGTCCC TTTGGGCGGT TATCCTATGA CACTGTTATA
     7501 TCTAAAAGAA TATAAGCGCT AGTGCTATCT AATGACGTGC TACACTCCAT AGATCTTCAT
     7561 ACTTGTATCA GCGAATGTAG TTCTGTGGTG TTTCTTCTAT TCTGCTTCAT GCACCGTGAT
     7621 TTGGACCCCG ACAAGCTTCT GGCACAATAC AGTAATGTTA TTATATTTGA TATTCTTCGA
     7681 CCTGACTATG ACCAACTCCA GCACGTACTT CTTTCCATCT GCAGTTGCAT TCGCTACAAT
     7741 GCTGAAAGCG AAAAACGCAA TCACTGTATC TGTGGATATC ACATTGGCTA AAGGGTTATG
     7801 CCCTGGACAC CATTGGCTGC CTCGAAGCGC TGACCACAAA TAACGCCTTT AATTACAGGC
     7861 GCCCCAGATT TTAAAATCCA TGGGCACCGA GTACAAGCCC ACGGTGCGCC TCGCCACCCG
     7921 CGACGACGTC CCCCGGGCCG TACGCACCCT CGCCGCCGCG TTCGCCGACT ACCCCGCCAC
     7981 GCGCCACACC GTCGACCCGG ACCGCCACAT CGAGCGGGTC ACCGAGCTGC AAGAACTCTT
     8041 CCTCACGCGC GTCGGGCTCG ACATCGGCAA GGTGTGGGTC GCGGACGACG GCGCCGCGGT
     8101 GGCGGTCTGG ACCACGCCGG AGAGCGTCGA AGCGGGGGCG GTGTTCGCCG AGATCGGCCC
     8161 GCGCATGGCC GAGTTGAGCG GTTCCCGGCT GGCCGCGCAG CAACAGATGG AAGGCCTCCT
     8221 GGCGCCGCAC CGGCCCAAGG AGCCCGCGTG GTTCCTGGCC ACCGTCGGCG TCTCGCCCGA
     8281 CCACCAGGGC AAGGGTCTGG GCAGCGCCGT CGTGCTCCCC GGAGTGGAGG CGGCCGAGCG
     8341 CGCCGGGGTG CCTGCCTTCC TGGAGACCTC CGCGCCCCGC AACCTCCCCT TCTACGAGCG
     8401 GCTCGGCTTC ACCGTCACCG CCGACGTCGA GGTGCCCGAA GGACCGCGCA CCTGGTGCAT
     8461 GACCCGCAAG CCCGGTGCCC TCGAGTGAGG GCTGAAGTGA ATATTTACCT TTTCCGGGTT
     8521 CGACGGGCGT GCTTGACGAT GCGGAAGTCG CTGTCCGTTC CAACGGCTAT CTGCCCCAGG
     8581 ACCCCCATCC CGGCGCCGAT CAGCTGGTAC CGAGCTCGAA TTC 
//
