# Supplementary material for: A core UPS molecular complement implicates unique endocytic compartments at the parasite-host interface in Giardia lamblia
Source: bioRxiv preprint, doi:10.1101/2022.07.13.499947, version 1 (2022-07-13)
Supplement: Supplementary data and tables [file 499947_file02.zip › Supplementary data 1_Constructs/GL50803_11390 NEK/P071 - NEK 11390.ape]

LOCUS       P071___NEK_11390        9628 bp ds-DNA     circular     14-SEP-2020
DEFINITION  .
ACCESSION   
VERSION     
SOURCE      .
  ORGANISM  .
COMMENT     
COMMENT     
COMMENT     ApEinfo:methylated:1
FEATURES             Location/Qualifiers
     primer_bind     9558..9576
                     /locus_tag="CF005 (PacV-s)"
                     /label="CF005 (PacV-s)"
                     /ApEinfo_label="CF005 (PacV-s)"
                     /ApEinfo_fwdcolor="#14c0bd"
                     /ApEinfo_revcolor="#4ec02b"
                     /ApEinfo_graphicformat="arrow_data {{0 1 2 0 0 -1} {} 0}
                     width 5 offset 0"
     promoter        7..256
                     /locus_tag="putative promoter"
                     /label="putative promoter"
                     /ApEinfo_label="putative promoter"
                     /ApEinfo_fwdcolor="#346ee0"
                     /ApEinfo_revcolor="#346ee0"
                     /ApEinfo_graphicformat="arrow_data {{0 0.5 0 1 2 0 0 -1 0
                     -0.5} {} 0} width 5 offset 0"
     primer_bind     complement(2875..2894)
                     /locus_tag="CF006 (PacV-as)"
                     /label="CF006 (PacV-as)"
                     /ApEinfo_label="CF006 (PacV-as)"
                     /ApEinfo_fwdcolor="#14c0bd"
                     /ApEinfo_revcolor="#4ec02b"
                     /ApEinfo_graphicformat="arrow_data {{0 1 2 0 0 -1} {} 1}
                     width 5 offset 0"
     3'UTR           2627..2796
                     /locus_tag="CWP1 3'UTR"
                     /label="CWP1 3'UTR"
                     /ApEinfo_label="CWP1 3'UTR"
                     /ApEinfo_fwdcolor="#f76ca1"
                     /ApEinfo_revcolor="#008040"
                     /ApEinfo_graphicformat="arrow_data {{0 1 2 0 0 -1} {} 0}
                     width 5 offset 0"
     CDS             8885..9493
                     /locus_tag="puro R"
                     /label="puro R"
                     /ApEinfo_label="puro R"
                     /ApEinfo_fwdcolor="#e9d024"
                     /ApEinfo_revcolor="#e9d024"
                     /ApEinfo_graphicformat="arrow_data {{0 1 2 0 0 -1} {} 0}
                     width 5 offset 0"
     misc_binding    2597..2623
                     /locus_tag="HA tag"
                     /label="HA tag"
                     /ApEinfo_label="HA tag"
                     /ApEinfo_fwdcolor="#ff4809"
                     /ApEinfo_revcolor="#ff4809"
                     /ApEinfo_graphicformat="arrow_data {{0 1 2 0 0 -1} {} 0}
                     width 5 offset 0"
     misc_recomb     complement(2796..4144)
                     /locus_tag="recombination site 2"
                     /label="recombination site 2"
                     /ApEinfo_label="recombination site 2"
                     /ApEinfo_fwdcolor="#8080ff"
                     /ApEinfo_revcolor="#da6a3b"
                     /ApEinfo_graphicformat="arrow_data {{0 1 2 0 0 -1} {} 0}
                     width 5 offset 0"
     misc_recomb     7047..8831
                     /locus_tag="recombination site 1"
                     /label="recombination site 1"
                     /ApEinfo_label="recombination site 1"
                     /ApEinfo_fwdcolor="#8080ff"
                     /ApEinfo_revcolor="#da6a3b"
                     /ApEinfo_graphicformat="arrow_data {{0 1 2 0 0 -1} {} 0}
                     width 5 offset 0"
     protein_bind    2588..2595
                     /locus_tag="PacI site"
                     /label="PacI site"
                     /ApEinfo_label="PacI site"
                     /ApEinfo_fwdcolor="cyan"
                     /ApEinfo_revcolor="green"
                     /ApEinfo_graphicformat="arrow_data {{0 1 2 0 0 -1} {} 0}
                     width 5 offset 0"
     misc_feature    1..6
                     /locus_tag="XbaI site"
                     /label="XbaI site"
                     /ApEinfo_label="XbaI site"
                     /ApEinfo_fwdcolor="cyan"
                     /ApEinfo_revcolor="green"
                     /ApEinfo_graphicformat="arrow_data {{0 1 2 0 0 -1} {} 0}
                     width 5 offset 0"
     CDS             257..2587
                     /locus_tag="NEK 11390"
                     /label="NEK 11390"
                     /ApEinfo_label="NEK 11390"
                     /ApEinfo_fwdcolor="#e9d024"
                     /ApEinfo_revcolor="#e9d024"
                     /ApEinfo_graphicformat="arrow_data {{0 1 2 0 0 -1} {} 0}
                     width 5 offset 0"
ORIGIN
        1 TCTAGAGCAA TGGAGGCCGC AAGGTGGGGA CGTCCCGAGT GTCTCCAGGA GCTTCTTGGG
       61 TACATCGACA AGTACACTAC CGATAATAAT GGGAACGATG TGGCGTACTA TGCCATGCAC
      121 CCATGGGAGC ACGTGTCTGC AGATAAGAGC AGCAGAGTGC GTGAGGTCCT GAACCTGTAA
      181 CGTGTCGACT CGTTAGTAAA TCAATCTAAG CTTTACTGCG CAGTTAAAAA AGGCGGACTT
      241 TTTTAAAAAG AAATTAATGG CTGCGGTTCA ACTCCCTGCC CCCTACGTCT GGACAGCAGA
      301 TATATGTAGG ACGACCCTTG GATGCATTTG TCAGGCAATG GACACGAGTA ACAACACCGA
      361 GGTGACGGTC AAGGTTGTGA ATTACTCACA ACTCTCCCAG GAGGAGGCGA ACGCCCTGGC
      421 CCACGAGGCG CGCGCCCTTT TATACCTCAA TCACGATCAC GTTGTCAAGA CATATAACAC
      481 AATCATAGCT CCCGAGACTT ACACAATATA CATTATCATG GAGCCGTGTC TAGGAACTTT
      541 GGGGACGGCA ATACAGGTCA TGAGCGCATA CGGCCAGCAG ATTCCCGAGG AGCACATCTG
      601 GTACATCGCT GCCGAGGTCG GGTCTGCTCT TAAGTATCTC CACGAGCCAC ATGAGAAGAT
      661 GATGATTGAC TGGTACTCTG CTGAAATCCC TATAGGGCCT GTCGTTCATG GGTATCTCAC
      721 GCCTTCCGAC ATCTTTATTT CTCGCGATGG AAAGTGCAAG GTTGGTGGAA TAAGCCCGAC
      781 GCAGTCGGCA TGGGAGATCC GCTCGGGCAA CGCTGACCTG GGCAGACTTT TCCTCCAAGC
      841 CCCAGAGATC TTAGATATGC AGCCGAATAT CACAGAGAAG GTCGATATCT GGTCGTTGGG
      901 GACGACTCTC TTCTTTATCG CTGCCTTTCA ATCAGTTTGG ATCTCCAGTG ACTACGCTAG
      961 TATAGTCGCT GAGATAAAAC ACGGGAAGAT CCAGCGCCTC CCCGATAGGT ATTCCTGCGA
     1021 GCTTGACGGC TTTATAGCTC GGTGTTTGCA GGTGGATCCG ATGTACCGTC CATCCATTTT
     1081 GGAGCTGCTT TTGGAGCCCC AGATCAACGA CGTCATGCGT TCAGTGTGCG AGGGGTCTGT
     1141 TCCGTCTATG CGCTATCTCC TTGGGCTATC TGAGGAGTCC GAGTCTCAGC CGCCCTCTAT
     1201 GCAGCCTGAG GAGCCAGCGG CACCTGCTGC GCCAATCCAA GAGCAGCCCG AAGAGCAACC
     1261 TCAGAGAGAC CCGATGCAGG TGGAGCGCAT CTCTACACCC ATGTCTGGGT CGCTCACCGC
     1321 TGAGCCCAGG GCCCCTGAAA ATCTTGAGCT GCCTCCTTTG CCGACAGACA CTCCGACAGT
     1381 TTCTACTCTT GAACCTTCCG AAATGGCTGT TTATGCACCT TCCGAGACTC GTACATTTGC
     1441 CACTGAGCCG GCGACGTCTG ACTTTGTAGA TGCCGCTGAA AAGATTGTTA GCCTCATCGC
     1501 TAAAGAGGCG TGTGCTCCCT CTGTTCCTGC GGAGGACATA CGCGAGCCCG TCGACATGAA
     1561 TATCCTCCCA GCAAGCGTCA CAGCGTCTAT CCAGCCCGTT CCCGACCCCA CTCCAGATGT
     1621 TATAGCAGAG AAGATTGTCT CTGAAATCAT TACTGCCGCC GATGATGATC TTTACAATAA
     1681 CACTGTGAGC GTTGTTGAAA GGCTGGAGGA GCCGGAGGAC TCTGACGTGG GTGTAGTCTG
     1741 TACAGCACTG CAGGATCCAT CTCTCGTTGA GTCTGTGAAG AGACTTGAAG AGCCTGCTGT
     1801 TGAGTACGAT GTTCCTGTTG AGCCGGTCTA CGCCACCGCT CCAAGCGCCT TTGCCAAGCC
     1861 AGACACAGGC GTGGCCGAGG TCCTGAAGGA GGAGGAACCT GCCGTTGAAG CCAACACGTA
     1921 TGAGGCAGAG CCCGTTCTTG CTGCACCCAT CCAGCCTGAC GTGTATGCCA ATAAGACCTT
     1981 TGACTCCTCA GTTGTGCGCC CTGTAGAGGG TGTAACCCAG CTAATGCTTT GCGTTGAGAG
     2041 AGGCGATCTT GAGGGTGCCA AGTATTATAT CAATGAGGCA AGGTCCTCTG ACTCCTTCGG
     2101 AAAGACTGCT CTGATGCGTG CCGCTGAACT TGGCAATTCG GAGCTAGTCG AGCTTCTTGT
     2161 CGGATACGAG GCTTGCCTGC AGGACATTGA CGGATGGACT GCGCTCATGT TTGCCGTCCA
     2221 CAGCCGTAAT ACAGAGTGTG TTCGTCTCCT TGAGCCTCGT GAGCACGGGA TGAGGCTCGC
     2281 CAACGGACAA ACTGCACTGA TGATGGCCTC CTTCTGGAAC AATTCCGATG CCGTCTCCAT
     2341 ACTAGCTTCG AGGGAATCGC GCGCGAGAAC GACGGAGAGG TACTTTGAAG GCGAGGGATT
     2401 CACAGCGCTC ATGGAGGCTG CAAGGTGGGG ACGCCACGAT ATTGTGAAGC TGCTTCTTCC
     2461 GCACGAGGGC GACATGCGTG ATTCCAGCGG GAAGACCGCA CTTGATCACG CCCGCATTTC
     2521 TGCCCATTCA GTTAGTCAGG TTGACAGAGA CGAGTGCATT GCCATTCTCA GTGGTTCATC
     2581 CGCCTGTTTA ATTAAGTACC CATACGATGT CCCAGACTAC GCGtagTAAA CGGTAGCCAC
     2641 GAGTGAGTAA ACAAACGGCT CTTTGAACAG TTCATGCATT TACAGAATAT GGGCAGCACA
     2701 CAAGCAGCAG CGTAAGTGGA CTGGTGGCTA CTCAAGAAAA GTCTAGCCCA AGTGACCAGA
     2761 ACTTGCTGAT CGTTGGCCAA GAGCTCAGCT CAAGAGAATT CTCGGATCAA GACTTCAAAT
     2821 TAGAAATTCT AGCCAGAAAA TAAATCATGC CTGCTCGTCG CCCCTTCATC GGCGGTAACT
     2881 TCAAGTGTAA CGGCTCTCTT GACTTTATCA AGAGCCACGT GGCGGCAATT GCTGCCCATA
     2941 AGATCCCTGA TTCCGTGGAC GTCGTCATTG CCCCTTCCGC CGTACACCTG TCAACAGCCA
     3001 TTGCGGCAAA CACGTCAAAA CAGTTGAGGA TAGCAGCGCA GAATGTGTAC CTAGAGGGGA
     3061 ACGGGGCGTG GACTGGCGAG ACAAGTGTTG AGATGCTTCA GGACATGGGT TTGAAGCATG
     3121 TGATAGTAGG GCACTCTGAA AGACGCAGAA TCATGGGGGA GACCGACGAG CAAAGCGCCA
     3181 AGAAGGCTAA GCGTGCCCTG GAAAAGGGGA TGACGGTCAT CTTCTGCGTC GGAGAGACCT
     3241 TGGACGAGCG CAAGGCCAAC CGCACCATGG AGGTGAACAT CGCCCAGCTT GAGGCGCTTG
     3301 GCAAGGAGCT CGGAGAGTCC AAGATGCTCT GGAAGGAGGT TGTCATTGCT TACGAGCCCG
     3361 TGTGGTCCAT TGGCACGGGC GTGGTGGCCA CGCCCGAGCA GGCAGAGGAG GTCCATGTGG
     3421 GGCTCCGAAA GTGGTTTGCG GAGAAGGTTT GTGCCGAGGG CGCACAGCAT ATCCGTATCA
     3481 TTTACGGGGG ATCGGCCAAT GGAAGCAACT GCGAGAAGCT TGGCCAGTGT CCGAATATTG
     3541 ACGGCTTCCT TGTCGGTGGC GCTTCCCTCA AGCCGGAGTT TATGACGATG ATCGACATTC
     3601 TTACGAAGAC CCGTACATAG GCATGTGGCT AAGCGTGTTG TAAGCTCTTG ACCTCTGGGC
     3661 TGTATCACAT CCAAGAGTAA ATTGACAAAT AAAGGCGCTA GCAAATAAAT GGTGCTGGCC
     3721 GTTCTGGCTC TTGCCCTGCT TTTCGCAAGC ACCGCAGAGG CCCAGAATCT GGCCCTTGAC
     3781 GTTATCTCAG TCTCCGATAC ACATGGGTGG ATTTATGGCC ACAGACACCA GAAGGAGCTA
     3841 GGAGACTACG GAACCCTTGT GTCTTACATC GAACGCACCA GGGACGAGGC AGCCAAGGAT
     3901 CCTGCGCGTG CCGTGCTGGC CATAGATGGC GGCGACCTCA TTGAAGGTAC GGGCCTCAGC
     3961 GACGCAACGC CCATTAAAGG CATGTACATA TACCAAGCCG CCAGTGAGGT AGGCTTCGAC
     4021 CTCATAACAG TCGGCAATCA CGATCTGGGG TCAGAATCCA GTACCGCATA CATCCATGAG
     4081 AAGATTGATG ACATGTTCGG GGACGCCTAT GTCTCAACTA ATACCTTCAT GAACGCATTT
     4141 AAATACTAGA GCGGCCGCCA CCGCGGTGGA GCTCCAATTC GCCCTATAGT GAGTCGTATT
     4201 ACGCGCGCTC ACTGGCCGTC GTTTTACAAC GTCGTGACTG GGAAAACCCT GGCGTTACCC
     4261 AACTTAATCG CCTTGCAGCA CATCCCCCTT TCGCCAGCTG GCGTAATAGC GAAGAGGCCC
     4321 GCACCGATCG CCCTTCCCAA CAGTTGCGCA GCCTGAATGG CGAATGGGNN NNNNNNNNNN
     4381 NNNNNNNNNN NNNNNNNNNN NNNNNNNNNN NNNNNNNNNN NNNNNNNNNN NNNNNNNNNN
     4441 NNNNNNNNNN NNNNNNNNNN NNNNNNNNNN NNNNNNNNNN NNNNNNNNNN NNCNNNNNNN
     4501 NNNNNNNNNN NNNNNNNNNN NNNNNNNNNN NNNNNNNNNN NNNNNNNNNN NNNNNNNNNN
     4561 NNNNNNNNNN NNNNNNNNNN NNNNANNNNN NNNNNNNNNN NNNNNNNNNN NNNNNNNNNN
     4621 NNNNNNNNNN NNNNCCTTTG ACGTTGGAGT CCACGTTCTT TNNNNNNNNN NNNNNNNNNN
     4681 NNNNNNNNNN NNNNNNNNAC CCTATCTCGG TCTATTCTTT TGATTTATAA GGGATTTTGC
     4741 CGATTTCGGC CTATTGGTTA AAAAATGAGC TGATTTAACA AAAATTTAAC GCGAATTTTA
     4801 ACAAAATATT AACGCTTACA ATTTAGGTGG CACTTTTCGG GGAAATGTGC GCGGAACCCC
     4861 TATTTGTTTA TTTTTCTAAA TACATTCAAA TATGTATCCG CTCATGAGAC AATAACCCTG
     4921 ATAAATGCTT CAATAATATT GAAAAAGGAA GAGTATGAGT ATTCAACATT TCCGTGTCGC
     4981 CCTTATTCCC TTTTTTGCGG CATTTTGCCT TCCTGTTTTT GCTCACCCAG AAACGCTGGT
     5041 GAAAGTAAAA GATGCTGAAG ATCAGTTGGG TGCACGAGTG GGTTACATCG AACTGGATCT
     5101 CAACAGCGGT AAGATCCTTG AGAGTTTTCG CCCCGAAGAA CGTTTTCCAA TGATGAGCAC
     5161 TTTTAAAGTT CTGCTATGTG GCGCGGTATT ATCCCGTATT GACGCCGGGC AAGAGCAACT
     5221 CGGTCGCCGC ATACACTATT CTCAGAATGA CTTGGTTGAG TACTCACCAG TCACAGAAAA
     5281 GCATCTTACG GATGGCATGA CAGTAAGAGA ATTATGCAGT GCTGCCATAA CCATGAGTGA
     5341 TAACACTGCG GCCAACTTAC TTCTGACAAC GATCGGAGGA CCGAAGGAGC TAACCGCTTT
     5401 TTTGCACAAC ATGGGGGATC ATGTAACTCG CCTTGATCGT TGGGAACCGG AGCTGAATGA
     5461 AGCCATACCA AACGACGAGC GTGACACCAC GATGCCTGTA GCAATGGCAA CAACGTTGCG
     5521 CAAACTATTA ACTGGCGAAC TACTTACTCT AGCTTCCCGG CAACAATTAA TAGACTGGAT
     5581 GGAGGCGGAT AAAGTTGCAG GACCACTTCT GCGCTCGGCC CTTCCGGCTG GCTGGTTTAT
     5641 TGCTGATAAA TCTGGAGCCG GTGAGCGTGG GTCTCGCGGT ATCATTGCAG CACTGGGGCC
     5701 AGATGGTAAG CCCTCCCGTA TCGTAGTTAT CTACACGACG GGGAGTCAGG CAACTATGGA
     5761 TGAACGAAAT AGACAGATCG CTGAGATAGG TGCCTCACTG ATTAAGCATT GGTAACTGTC
     5821 AGACCAAGTT TACTCATATA TACTTTAGAT TGATTTAAAA CTTCATTTTT AATTTAAAAG
     5881 GATCTAGGTG AAGATCCTTT TTGATAATCT CATGACCAAA ATCCCTTAAC GTGAGTTTTC
     5941 GTTCCACTGA GCGTCAGACC CCGTAGAAAA GATCAAAGGA TCTTCTTGAG ATCCTTTTTT
     6001 TCTGCGCGTA ATCTGCTGCT TGCAAACAAA AAAACCACCG CTACCAGCGG TGGTTTGTTT
     6061 GCCGGATCAA GAGCTACCAA CTCTTTTTCC GAAGGTAACT GGCTTCAGCA GAGCGCAGAT
     6121 ACCAAATACT GTTCTTCTAG TGTAGCCGTA GTTAGGCCAC CACTTCAAGA ACTCTGTAGC
     6181 ACCGCCTACA TACCTCGCTC TGCTAATCCT GTTACCAGTG GCTGCTGCCA GTGGCGATAA
     6241 GTCGTGTCTT ACCGGGTTGG ACTCAAGACG ATAGTTACCG GATAAGGCGC AGCGGTCGGG
     6301 CTGAACGGGG GGTTCGTGCA CACAGCCCAG CTTGGAGCGA ACGACCTACA CCGAACTGAG
     6361 ATACCTACAG CGTGAGCTAT GAGAAAGCGC CACGCTTCCC GAAGGGAGAA AGGCGGACAG
     6421 GTATCCGGTA AGCGGCAGGG TCGGAACAGG AGAGCGCACG AGGGAGCTTC CAGGGGGAAA
     6481 CGCCTGGTAT CTTTATAGTC CTGTCGGGTT TCGCCACCTC TGACTTGAGC GTCGATTTTT
     6541 GTGATGCTCG TCAGGGGGGC GGAGCCTATG GAAAAACGCC AGCAACGCGG CCTTTTTGCT
     6601 GGCCTTTTGC TCACATGTTC TTTCCTGCGT TATCCCCTGA TTCTGTGGAT AACCGTATTA
     6661 CCGCCTTTGA GTGAGCTGAT ACCGCTCGCC GCAGCCGAAC GACCGAGCGC AGCGAGTCAG
     6721 TGAGCGAGGA AGCGGAAGAG CGCCCAATAC GCAAACCGCC TCTCCCCGCG CGTTGGCCGA
     6781 TTCATTAATG CAGCTGGCAC GACAGGTTTC CCGACTGGAA AGCGGGCAGT GAGCGCAACG
     6841 CAATTAATGT GAGTTAGCTC ACTCATTAGG CACCCCAGGC TTTACACTTT ATGCTCCCGG
     6901 CTCGTATGTT GTGTGGAATT GTGAGCGGAT AACAATTTCA CACAGGAAAC AGCTATGACC
     6961 ATGATTACGC CAAGCGCGCA ATTAACCCTC ACTAAAGGGA ACAAAAGCTG GGTACCGGGC
     7021 CCCCCCTCGA GGTCGACGGT ATCGATATTT AAATCTTCAC GGCGTAGTAC TTCCTGTGTC
     7081 AATGTGCTGT GCAAGAGTGA CCCTGTCGAA GGATCCCGAA CCAATATTCT TTATATGCCT
     7141 GAGATCCTTG TAAGATAGCT CTGGATACGC TTCTACTTGA ATATCTTCCA TGAGCAGAGT
     7201 AGAAAGCTTT TTAAATTATT TCTAGTAAAG CTCTGTGCGG GGATTGATAT GCATGTCTCT
     7261 CTGGACATTG ATGTGTCGCC GTCAAGTCGC CTACCTGCTG GTAAGTGGCT TGTAATTCGG
     7321 GCTGGTGTTC AGGAAGCGGA TCTGGAGACA TTGCCCTCTC CAACTCAGAG GCCTCTTTTA
     7381 GCAAAAGAGG TGCAGAAGGG GCCCCAGAAA ACGCGTTGGT TCTTCACTAA GCTACTTGCC
     7441 AAAGAGAAGG GTGAGCATCT GGATCATCAC AGCTACACGC TGAGGGTCCC TAGAGCGGCT
     7501 GCAGAGGTCG ATGACCTTTC GTCCATACTG CTCGTCGATT TACTTGTTCA AGGAGTACTG
     7561 CCAAATGAGT GCGCAGAACA CAAACATTCG TGGTTGGACA CGCGTGCTGA CAGCAACGAC
     7621 ACTGTGCTGT TAGGTAGGTA CAGGGTTAGC CTTGCAGATC TCTTGGGCTC GCGGGGACAA
     7681 TCACAGTCCG TTTCAATTAC CTCCCTTATT GAGGACAGCA AGCTTGCCAA CTTGGCAGTT
     7741 CAGTACCAGC AGTTTGCAGG AACAAGGATG GATAAGCAGG TTATCGTGAC AATGGACAGG
     7801 CCAGGCGCAA GAGGGTACCT GTCCCTGTGT GTGTGCACAA AGGAAGCGGG ACACGCCCTC
     7861 TATGATGTGG TCTATCAAGA TGTTGCTAGC GGCATGAAGA CAGGCCCAAC GTTTGAACTA
     7921 ACAATTCCAT ATGATATTCT CCTGTGCTAC TTCTCGTCGT ATGGACTGGC AATTGCAGAT
     7981 AAGGGAGAGA CAGGTATTCC TTCTAGCAGT GTCATTAGTA ATGCAGAGCT GAAGAAGATG
     8041 GGACAAGACC TTTTGCTTGG CCCTCGAGAT AGTCAGGCAT CAGTTCGTCT CTCTTCTAAC
     8101 ACCTCTCTCA GCACCTCGTC CAAGCTAAAG CAATCTACAA TCCGTCTAAA GTATATTGAT
     8161 AAGCAATGTA AAATTGACCA GATACTATAT GTCATGATAG ACGATTCAGT TTCACTACGC
     8221 TTTGAATGCA TCAAATTAGG AGTACAGACA AGTGCTCGTA TGCTTTTGCA AGCCATTTTT
     8281 GAAAAGACCT CCCAACTGAT TGGTGACATG GAACCAGGTC CAGATGAGCG GAAGAAACCC
     8341 TCATGGCGCA TTCCATGGAT GGAGGTTCCT GTCCCGGGGG TTAAGCGATT TCTTGAGGAG
     8401 GCTATCGAGG TCCTTCATTC TCACATAGTA GATGATAACA CATTAGTGCG AGTCTCGGGC
     8461 CTTTCGGAGC GTCCCTTTGG GCGGTTATCC TATGACACTG TTATATCTAA AAGAATATAA
     8521 GCGCTAGTGC TATCTAATGA CGTGCTACAC TCCATAGATC TTCATACTTG TATCAGCGAA
     8581 TGTAGTTCTG TGGTGTTTCT TCTATTCTGC TTCATGCACC GTGATTTGGA CCCCGACAAG
     8641 CTTCTGGCAC AATACAGTAA TGTTATTATA TTTGATATTC TTCGACCTGA CTATGACCAA
     8701 CTCCAGCACG TACTTCTTTC CATCTGCAGT TGCATTCGCT ACAATGCTGA AAGCGAAAAA
     8761 CGCAATCACT GTATCTGTGG ATATCACATT GGCTAAAGGG TTATGCCCTG GACACCATTG
     8821 GCTGCCTCGA AGCGCTGACC ACAAATAACG CCTTTAATTA CAGGCGCCCC AGATTTTAAA
     8881 ATCCATGGGC ACCGAGTACA AGCCCACGGT GCGCCTCGCC ACCCGCGACG ACGTCCCCCG
     8941 GGCCGTACGC ACCCTCGCCG CCGCGTTCGC CGACTACCCC GCCACGCGCC ACACCGTCGA
     9001 CCCGGACCGC CACATCGAGC GGGTCACCGA GCTGCAAGAA CTCTTCCTCA CGCGCGTCGG
     9061 GCTCGACATC GGCAAGGTGT GGGTCGCGGA CGACGGCGCC GCGGTGGCGG TCTGGACCAC
     9121 GCCGGAGAGC GTCGAAGCGG GGGCGGTGTT CGCCGAGATC GGCCCGCGCA TGGCCGAGTT
     9181 GAGCGGTTCC CGGCTGGCCG CGCAGCAACA GATGGAAGGC CTCCTGGCGC CGCACCGGCC
     9241 CAAGGAGCCC GCGTGGTTCC TGGCCACCGT CGGCGTCTCG CCCGACCACC AGGGCAAGGG
     9301 TCTGGGCAGC GCCGTCGTGC TCCCCGGAGT GGAGGCGGCC GAGCGCGCCG GGGTGCCTGC
     9361 CTTCCTGGAG ACCTCCGCGC CCCGCAACCT CCCCTTCTAC GAGCGGCTCG GCTTCACCGT
     9421 CACCGCCGAC GTCGAGGTGC CCGAAGGACC GCGCACCTGG TGCATGACCC GCAAGCCCGG
     9481 TGCCCTCGAG TGAGGGCTGA AGTGAATATT TACCTTTTCC GGGTTCGACG GGCGTGCTTG
     9541 ACGATGCGGA AGTCGCTGTC CGTTCCAACG GCTATCTGCC CCAGGACCCC CATCCCGGCG
     9601 CCGATCAGCT GGTACCGAGC TCGAATTC   
//
