# Supplementary material for: A core UPS molecular complement implicates unique endocytic compartments at the parasite-host interface in Giardia lamblia
Source: bioRxiv preprint, doi:10.1101/2022.07.13.499947, version 1 (2022-07-13)
Supplement: Supplementary data and tables [file 499947_file02.zip › Supplementary data 1_Constructs/GL50803_11654 alpha 1-giardin/P025 -alpha 1-giardin into PAC-HAstable.ape]

LOCUS       P025__alpha_1_gi        8182 bp ds-DNA     circular     01-JUL-2020
DEFINITION  .
ACCESSION   
VERSION     
SOURCE      .
  ORGANISM  .
COMMENT     
COMMENT     ApEinfo:methylated:1
FEATURES             Location/Qualifiers
     primer_bind     8112..8130
                     /locus_tag="CF005 (PacV-s)"
                     /label="CF005 (PacV-s)"
                     /ApEinfo_label="CF005 (PacV-s)"
                     /ApEinfo_fwdcolor="#14c0bd"
                     /ApEinfo_revcolor="#4ec02b"
                     /ApEinfo_graphicformat="arrow_data {{0 1 2 0 0 -1} {} 0}
                     width 5 offset 0"
     CDS             257..1141
                     /locus_tag="alpha-1 giardin"
                     /label="alpha-1 giardin"
                     /ApEinfo_label="alpha-1 giardin"
                     /ApEinfo_fwdcolor="#e9d024"
                     /ApEinfo_revcolor="#e9d024"
                     /ApEinfo_graphicformat="arrow_data {{0 1 2 0 0 -1} {} 0}
                     width 5 offset 0"
     primer_bind     complement(1429..1448)
                     /locus_tag="CF006 (PacV-as)"
                     /label="CF006 (PacV-as)"
                     /ApEinfo_label="CF006 (PacV-as)"
                     /ApEinfo_fwdcolor="#14c0bd"
                     /ApEinfo_revcolor="#4ec02b"
                     /ApEinfo_graphicformat="arrow_data {{0 1 2 0 0 -1} {} 1}
                     width 5 offset 0"
     3'UTR           1181..1350
                     /locus_tag="CWP1 3'UTR"
                     /label="CWP1 3'UTR"
                     /ApEinfo_label="CWP1 3'UTR"
                     /ApEinfo_fwdcolor="#f76ca1"
                     /ApEinfo_revcolor="#008040"
                     /ApEinfo_graphicformat="arrow_data {{0 1 2 0 0 -1} {} 0}
                     width 5 offset 0"
     CDS             7439..8047
                     /locus_tag="puro R"
                     /label="puro R"
                     /ApEinfo_label="puro R"
                     /ApEinfo_fwdcolor="#e9d024"
                     /ApEinfo_revcolor="#e9d024"
                     /ApEinfo_graphicformat="arrow_data {{0 1 2 0 0 -1} {} 0}
                     width 5 offset 0"
     misc_binding    1151..1177
                     /locus_tag="HA tag"
                     /label="HA tag"
                     /ApEinfo_label="HA tag"
                     /ApEinfo_fwdcolor="#ff4809"
                     /ApEinfo_revcolor="#ff4809"
                     /ApEinfo_graphicformat="arrow_data {{0 1 2 0 0 -1} {} 0}
                     width 5 offset 0"
     misc_recomb     complement(1350..2698)
                     /locus_tag="recombination site 2"
                     /label="recombination site 2"
                     /ApEinfo_label="recombination site 2"
                     /ApEinfo_fwdcolor="#8080ff"
                     /ApEinfo_revcolor="#da6a3b"
                     /ApEinfo_graphicformat="arrow_data {{0 1 2 0 0 -1} {} 0}
                     width 5 offset 0"
     misc_recomb     5601..7385
                     /locus_tag="recombination site 1"
                     /label="recombination site 1"
                     /ApEinfo_label="recombination site 1"
                     /ApEinfo_fwdcolor="#8080ff"
                     /ApEinfo_revcolor="#da6a3b"
                     /ApEinfo_graphicformat="arrow_data {{0 1 2 0 0 -1} {} 0}
                     width 5 offset 0"
     protein_bind    1142..1149
                     /locus_tag="PacI site"
                     /label="PacI site"
                     /ApEinfo_label="PacI site"
                     /ApEinfo_fwdcolor="cyan"
                     /ApEinfo_revcolor="green"
                     /ApEinfo_graphicformat="arrow_data {{0 1 2 0 0 -1} {} 0}
                     width 5 offset 0"
     misc_feature    1..6
                     /locus_tag="XbaI site"
                     /label="XbaI site"
                     /ApEinfo_label="XbaI site"
                     /ApEinfo_fwdcolor="cyan"
                     /ApEinfo_revcolor="green"
                     /ApEinfo_graphicformat="arrow_data {{0 1 2 0 0 -1} {} 0}
                     width 5 offset 0"
     promoter        7..256
                     /locus_tag="putative alpha-1 giardin promoter"
                     /label="putative alpha-1 giardin promoter"
                     /ApEinfo_label="putative alpha-1 giardin promoter"
                     /ApEinfo_fwdcolor="#346ee0"
                     /ApEinfo_revcolor="#346ee0"
                     /ApEinfo_graphicformat="arrow_data {{0 1 2 0 0 -1} {} 0}
                     width 5 offset 0"
ORIGIN
        1 TCTAGAGTAA GCCTTGTGGT GCGGCTCTAA GGCAGGTGCC AGATTTTGCC GGTTCCCCGG
       61 AGCTGAATGA TACTACGCCA TATGGCAATA AAACAGTGTA CAAGGATTTA TTGACCATTG
      121 ATGCGATGCG GTTGTTTAGA CAGCAAAGAC AGTTGTTGGG TTTCTCGGCT ACTACTGGAC
      181 TTTGGGGTTA CAATTCAAAG TTGGTCAATT TGAGCTTCAA AAAATACCGC CAAAAAATGG
      241 CAATTCGGTT TTAAAAATGC CGAAGGTCAC CGACATTGCG AACGAGCTCA AGCAGGCCAT
      301 CGATGCCAAG GACGAGGTCC AGATCGCGTT CATAGCGTCG GAATACTCCG CAGAGTCGCG
      361 TGAAAAGATT GCGAAGGCCT ACGTTGCCTC CTACGGCAAG GAGCTCCCCG ACGACATCAA
      421 GAAGGCGCTC AAGGGCGGCT CCGAGGAGAG CCTCCTGATG GATCTCTTCA GCGATCGTCA
      481 CGAGGTCCGC GCCCAGCACA TCCGCGACGC GCTTTCCGGC AGGAACGACC ACATGGCCTT
      541 CTTCGACACA GTCATTCTGT GCACCCCCGA AGACTGGCAC GAGACCGTCG CCGCCTACAC
      601 GAGGATGTTC AAGAAGCCCC TCGTCGAGGA CTTCATGAAG GATGTCGGCC GCAAGGAGGA
      661 CTGGTGCCTG CTTATGGAGA AGTGGATGGC TCACGAGCGC GTCTCCCGCC CCGGCTCTCC
      721 GGAGGACGAG GCCCAGCGTC TGGATCAGGC CTTCGACCAG AAGAATACTG CTTATCTCAT
      781 CGACTTCTTC GGCACCGTCC CGAGTGCGGA GTACAGGCCC ATCGCCGAGG CTTTCAAGGC
      841 CCAGAACGGC AAGAGCATCG AGCAGGCTAT CGCCACCATC TACACGAAGA CGGACTACTA
      901 TACTTTCTAC TGCGCCCACT TCGCCCTCCT CGGCATGCAC AGGCTTGCGG CATACCTGAT
      961 CAACTGCGCC TGCAATGACA AGGGCGACGA GAAGCGCATG AGGAGGATCA CGGGCATGAT
     1021 GGTCGACAAG TGCCTCGGGG CGAAGCACGC CTACAAGATC TACGGTGACA TGGGCACAGA
     1081 CATCGAGAGA TGCTTCGACA AGCGCATGGC CCCAATCCTT CGCACCCTCT GGCGCGTGAA
     1141 GTTAATTAAG TACCCATACG ATGTCCCAGA CTACGCGtag TAAACGGTAG CCACGAGTGA
     1201 GTAAACAAAC GGCTCTTTGA ACAGTTCATG CATTTACAGA ATATGGGCAG CACACAAGCA
     1261 GCAGCGTAAG TGGACTGGTG GCTACTCAAG AAAAGTCTAG CCCAAGTGAC CAGAACTTGC
     1321 TGATCGTTGG CCAAGAGCTC AGCTCAAGAG AATTCTCGGA TCAAGACTTC AAATTAGAAA
     1381 TTCTAGCCAG AAAATAAATC ATGCCTGCTC GTCGCCCCTT CATCGGCGGT AACTTCAAGT
     1441 GTAACGGCTC TCTTGACTTT ATCAAGAGCC ACGTGGCGGC AATTGCTGCC CATAAGATCC
     1501 CTGATTCCGT GGACGTCGTC ATTGCCCCTT CCGCCGTACA CCTGTCAACA GCCATTGCGG
     1561 CAAACACGTC AAAACAGTTG AGGATAGCAG CGCAGAATGT GTACCTAGAG GGGAACGGGG
     1621 CGTGGACTGG CGAGACAAGT GTTGAGATGC TTCAGGACAT GGGTTTGAAG CATGTGATAG
     1681 TAGGGCACTC TGAAAGACGC AGAATCATGG GGGAGACCGA CGAGCAAAGC GCCAAGAAGG
     1741 CTAAGCGTGC CCTGGAAAAG GGGATGACGG TCATCTTCTG CGTCGGAGAG ACCTTGGACG
     1801 AGCGCAAGGC CAACCGCACC ATGGAGGTGA ACATCGCCCA GCTTGAGGCG CTTGGCAAGG
     1861 AGCTCGGAGA GTCCAAGATG CTCTGGAAGG AGGTTGTCAT TGCTTACGAG CCCGTGTGGT
     1921 CCATTGGCAC GGGCGTGGTG GCCACGCCCG AGCAGGCAGA GGAGGTCCAT GTGGGGCTCC
     1981 GAAAGTGGTT TGCGGAGAAG GTTTGTGCCG AGGGCGCACA GCATATCCGT ATCATTTACG
     2041 GGGGATCGGC CAATGGAAGC AACTGCGAGA AGCTTGGCCA GTGTCCGAAT ATTGACGGCT
     2101 TCCTTGTCGG TGGCGCTTCC CTCAAGCCGG AGTTTATGAC GATGATCGAC ATTCTTACGA
     2161 AGACCCGTAC ATAGGCATGT GGCTAAGCGT GTTGTAAGCT CTTGACCTCT GGGCTGTATC
     2221 ACATCCAAGA GTAAATTGAC AAATAAAGGC GCTAGCAAAT AAATGGTGCT GGCCGTTCTG
     2281 GCTCTTGCCC TGCTTTTCGC AAGCACCGCA GAGGCCCAGA ATCTGGCCCT TGACGTTATC
     2341 TCAGTCTCCG ATACACATGG GTGGATTTAT GGCCACAGAC ACCAGAAGGA GCTAGGAGAC
     2401 TACGGAACCC TTGTGTCTTA CATCGAACGC ACCAGGGACG AGGCAGCCAA GGATCCTGCG
     2461 CGTGCCGTGC TGGCCATAGA TGGCGGCGAC CTCATTGAAG GTACGGGCCT CAGCGACGCA
     2521 ACGCCCATTA AAGGCATGTA CATATACCAA GCCGCCAGTG AGGTAGGCTT CGACCTCATA
     2581 ACAGTCGGCA ATCACGATCT GGGGTCAGAA TCCAGTACCG CATACATCCA TGAGAAGATT
     2641 GATGACATGT TCGGGGACGC CTATGTCTCA ACTAATACCT TCATGAACGC ATTTAAATAC
     2701 TAGAGCGGCC GCCACCGCGG TGGAGCTCCA ATTCGCCCTA TAGTGAGTCG TATTACGCGC
     2761 GCTCACTGGC CGTCGTTTTA CAACGTCGTG ACTGGGAAAA CCCTGGCGTT ACCCAACTTA
     2821 ATCGCCTTGC AGCACATCCC CCTTTCGCCA GCTGGCGTAA TAGCGAAGAG GCCCGCACCG
     2881 ATCGCCCTTC CCAACAGTTG CGCAGCCTGA ATGGCGAATG GGNNNNNNNN NNNNNNNNNN
     2941 NNNNNNNNNN NNNNNNNNNN NNNNNNNNNN NNNNNNNNNN NNNNNNNNNN NNNNNNNNNN
     3001 NNNNNNNNNN NNNNNNNNNN NNNNNNNNNN NNNNNNNNNN NNNNNNCNNN NNNNNNNNNN
     3061 NNNNNNNNNN NNNNNNNNNN NNNNNNNNNN NNNNNNNNNN NNNNNNNNNN NNNNNNNNNN
     3121 NNNNNNNNNN NNNNNNNNAN NNNNNNNNNN NNNNNNNNNN NNNNNNNNNN NNNNNNNNNN
     3181 NNNNNNNNCC TTTGACGTTG GAGTCCACGT TCTTTNNNNN NNNNNNNNNN NNNNNNNNNN
     3241 NNNNNNNNNN NNACCCTATC TCGGTCTATT CTTTTGATTT ATAAGGGATT TTGCCGATTT
     3301 CGGCCTATTG GTTAAAAAAT GAGCTGATTT AACAAAAATT TAACGCGAAT TTTAACAAAA
     3361 TATTAACGCT TACAATTTAG GTGGCACTTT TCGGGGAAAT GTGCGCGGAA CCCCTATTTG
     3421 TTTATTTTTC TAAATACATT CAAATATGTA TCCGCTCATG AGACAATAAC CCTGATAAAT
     3481 GCTTCAATAA TATTGAAAAA GGAAGAGTAT GAGTATTCAA CATTTCCGTG TCGCCCTTAT
     3541 TCCCTTTTTT GCGGCATTTT GCCTTCCTGT TTTTGCTCAC CCAGAAACGC TGGTGAAAGT
     3601 AAAAGATGCT GAAGATCAGT TGGGTGCACG AGTGGGTTAC ATCGAACTGG ATCTCAACAG
     3661 CGGTAAGATC CTTGAGAGTT TTCGCCCCGA AGAACGTTTT CCAATGATGA GCACTTTTAA
     3721 AGTTCTGCTA TGTGGCGCGG TATTATCCCG TATTGACGCC GGGCAAGAGC AACTCGGTCG
     3781 CCGCATACAC TATTCTCAGA ATGACTTGGT TGAGTACTCA CCAGTCACAG AAAAGCATCT
     3841 TACGGATGGC ATGACAGTAA GAGAATTATG CAGTGCTGCC ATAACCATGA GTGATAACAC
     3901 TGCGGCCAAC TTACTTCTGA CAACGATCGG AGGACCGAAG GAGCTAACCG CTTTTTTGCA
     3961 CAACATGGGG GATCATGTAA CTCGCCTTGA TCGTTGGGAA CCGGAGCTGA ATGAAGCCAT
     4021 ACCAAACGAC GAGCGTGACA CCACGATGCC TGTAGCAATG GCAACAACGT TGCGCAAACT
     4081 ATTAACTGGC GAACTACTTA CTCTAGCTTC CCGGCAACAA TTAATAGACT GGATGGAGGC
     4141 GGATAAAGTT GCAGGACCAC TTCTGCGCTC GGCCCTTCCG GCTGGCTGGT TTATTGCTGA
     4201 TAAATCTGGA GCCGGTGAGC GTGGGTCTCG CGGTATCATT GCAGCACTGG GGCCAGATGG
     4261 TAAGCCCTCC CGTATCGTAG TTATCTACAC GACGGGGAGT CAGGCAACTA TGGATGAACG
     4321 AAATAGACAG ATCGCTGAGA TAGGTGCCTC ACTGATTAAG CATTGGTAAC TGTCAGACCA
     4381 AGTTTACTCA TATATACTTT AGATTGATTT AAAACTTCAT TTTTAATTTA AAAGGATCTA
     4441 GGTGAAGATC CTTTTTGATA ATCTCATGAC CAAAATCCCT TAACGTGAGT TTTCGTTCCA
     4501 CTGAGCGTCA GACCCCGTAG AAAAGATCAA AGGATCTTCT TGAGATCCTT TTTTTCTGCG
     4561 CGTAATCTGC TGCTTGCAAA CAAAAAAACC ACCGCTACCA GCGGTGGTTT GTTTGCCGGA
     4621 TCAAGAGCTA CCAACTCTTT TTCCGAAGGT AACTGGCTTC AGCAGAGCGC AGATACCAAA
     4681 TACTGTTCTT CTAGTGTAGC CGTAGTTAGG CCACCACTTC AAGAACTCTG TAGCACCGCC
     4741 TACATACCTC GCTCTGCTAA TCCTGTTACC AGTGGCTGCT GCCAGTGGCG ATAAGTCGTG
     4801 TCTTACCGGG TTGGACTCAA GACGATAGTT ACCGGATAAG GCGCAGCGGT CGGGCTGAAC
     4861 GGGGGGTTCG TGCACACAGC CCAGCTTGGA GCGAACGACC TACACCGAAC TGAGATACCT
     4921 ACAGCGTGAG CTATGAGAAA GCGCCACGCT TCCCGAAGGG AGAAAGGCGG ACAGGTATCC
     4981 GGTAAGCGGC AGGGTCGGAA CAGGAGAGCG CACGAGGGAG CTTCCAGGGG GAAACGCCTG
     5041 GTATCTTTAT AGTCCTGTCG GGTTTCGCCA CCTCTGACTT GAGCGTCGAT TTTTGTGATG
     5101 CTCGTCAGGG GGGCGGAGCC TATGGAAAAA CGCCAGCAAC GCGGCCTTTT TGCTGGCCTT
     5161 TTGCTCACAT GTTCTTTCCT GCGTTATCCC CTGATTCTGT GGATAACCGT ATTACCGCCT
     5221 TTGAGTGAGC TGATACCGCT CGCCGCAGCC GAACGACCGA GCGCAGCGAG TCAGTGAGCG
     5281 AGGAAGCGGA AGAGCGCCCA ATACGCAAAC CGCCTCTCCC CGCGCGTTGG CCGATTCATT
     5341 AATGCAGCTG GCACGACAGG TTTCCCGACT GGAAAGCGGG CAGTGAGCGC AACGCAATTA
     5401 ATGTGAGTTA GCTCACTCAT TAGGCACCCC AGGCTTTACA CTTTATGCTC CCGGCTCGTA
     5461 TGTTGTGTGG AATTGTGAGC GGATAACAAT TTCACACAGG AAACAGCTAT GACCATGATT
     5521 ACGCCAAGCG CGCAATTAAC CCTCACTAAA GGGAACAAAA GCTGGGTACC GGGCCCCCCC
     5581 TCGAGGTCGA CGGTATCGAT ATTTAAATCT TCACGGCGTA GTACTTCCTG TGTCAATGTG
     5641 CTGTGCAAGA GTGACCCTGT CGAAGGATCC CGAACCAATA TTCTTTATAT GCCTGAGATC
     5701 CTTGTAAGAT AGCTCTGGAT ACGCTTCTAC TTGAATATCT TCCATGAGCA GAGTAGAAAG
     5761 CTTTTTAAAT TATTTCTAGT AAAGCTCTGT GCGGGGATTG ATATGCATGT CTCTCTGGAC
     5821 ATTGATGTGT CGCCGTCAAG TCGCCTACCT GCTGGTAAGT GGCTTGTAAT TCGGGCTGGT
     5881 GTTCAGGAAG CGGATCTGGA GACATTGCCC TCTCCAACTC AGAGGCCTCT TTTAGCAAAA
     5941 GAGGTGCAGA AGGGGCCCCA GAAAACGCGT TGGTTCTTCA CTAAGCTACT TGCCAAAGAG
     6001 AAGGGTGAGC ATCTGGATCA TCACAGCTAC ACGCTGAGGG TCCCTAGAGC GGCTGCAGAG
     6061 GTCGATGACC TTTCGTCCAT ACTGCTCGTC GATTTACTTG TTCAAGGAGT ACTGCCAAAT
     6121 GAGTGCGCAG AACACAAACA TTCGTGGTTG GACACGCGTG CTGACAGCAA CGACACTGTG
     6181 CTGTTAGGTA GGTACAGGGT TAGCCTTGCA GATCTCTTGG GCTCGCGGGG ACAATCACAG
     6241 TCCGTTTCAA TTACCTCCCT TATTGAGGAC AGCAAGCTTG CCAACTTGGC AGTTCAGTAC
     6301 CAGCAGTTTG CAGGAACAAG GATGGATAAG CAGGTTATCG TGACAATGGA CAGGCCAGGC
     6361 GCAAGAGGGT ACCTGTCCCT GTGTGTGTGC ACAAAGGAAG CGGGACACGC CCTCTATGAT
     6421 GTGGTCTATC AAGATGTTGC TAGCGGCATG AAGACAGGCC CAACGTTTGA ACTAACAATT
     6481 CCATATGATA TTCTCCTGTG CTACTTCTCG TCGTATGGAC TGGCAATTGC AGATAAGGGA
     6541 GAGACAGGTA TTCCTTCTAG CAGTGTCATT AGTAATGCAG AGCTGAAGAA GATGGGACAA
     6601 GACCTTTTGC TTGGCCCTCG AGATAGTCAG GCATCAGTTC GTCTCTCTTC TAACACCTCT
     6661 CTCAGCACCT CGTCCAAGCT AAAGCAATCT ACAATCCGTC TAAAGTATAT TGATAAGCAA
     6721 TGTAAAATTG ACCAGATACT ATATGTCATG ATAGACGATT CAGTTTCACT ACGCTTTGAA
     6781 TGCATCAAAT TAGGAGTACA GACAAGTGCT CGTATGCTTT TGCAAGCCAT TTTTGAAAAG
     6841 ACCTCCCAAC TGATTGGTGA CATGGAACCA GGTCCAGATG AGCGGAAGAA ACCCTCATGG
     6901 CGCATTCCAT GGATGGAGGT TCCTGTCCCG GGGGTTAAGC GATTTCTTGA GGAGGCTATC
     6961 GAGGTCCTTC ATTCTCACAT AGTAGATGAT AACACATTAG TGCGAGTCTC GGGCCTTTCG
     7021 GAGCGTCCCT TTGGGCGGTT ATCCTATGAC ACTGTTATAT CTAAAAGAAT ATAAGCGCTA
     7081 GTGCTATCTA ATGACGTGCT ACACTCCATA GATCTTCATA CTTGTATCAG CGAATGTAGT
     7141 TCTGTGGTGT TTCTTCTATT CTGCTTCATG CACCGTGATT TGGACCCCGA CAAGCTTCTG
     7201 GCACAATACA GTAATGTTAT TATATTTGAT ATTCTTCGAC CTGACTATGA CCAACTCCAG
     7261 CACGTACTTC TTTCCATCTG CAGTTGCATT CGCTACAATG CTGAAAGCGA AAAACGCAAT
     7321 CACTGTATCT GTGGATATCA CATTGGCTAA AGGGTTATGC CCTGGACACC ATTGGCTGCC
     7381 TCGAAGCGCT GACCACAAAT AACGCCTTTA ATTACAGGCG CCCCAGATTT TAAAATCCAT
     7441 GGGCACCGAG TACAAGCCCA CGGTGCGCCT CGCCACCCGC GACGACGTCC CCCGGGCCGT
     7501 ACGCACCCTC GCCGCCGCGT TCGCCGACTA CCCCGCCACG CGCCACACCG TCGACCCGGA
     7561 CCGCCACATC GAGCGGGTCA CCGAGCTGCA AGAACTCTTC CTCACGCGCG TCGGGCTCGA
     7621 CATCGGCAAG GTGTGGGTCG CGGACGACGG CGCCGCGGTG GCGGTCTGGA CCACGCCGGA
     7681 GAGCGTCGAA GCGGGGGCGG TGTTCGCCGA GATCGGCCCG CGCATGGCCG AGTTGAGCGG
     7741 TTCCCGGCTG GCCGCGCAGC AACAGATGGA AGGCCTCCTG GCGCCGCACC GGCCCAAGGA
     7801 GCCCGCGTGG TTCCTGGCCA CCGTCGGCGT CTCGCCCGAC CACCAGGGCA AGGGTCTGGG
     7861 CAGCGCCGTC GTGCTCCCCG GAGTGGAGGC GGCCGAGCGC GCCGGGGTGC CTGCCTTCCT
     7921 GGAGACCTCC GCGCCCCGCA ACCTCCCCTT CTACGAGCGG CTCGGCTTCA CCGTCACCGC
     7981 CGACGTCGAG GTGCCCGAAG GACCGCGCAC CTGGTGCATG ACCCGCAAGC CCGGTGCCCT
     8041 CGAGTGAGGG CTGAAGTGAA TATTTACCTT TTCCGGGTTC GACGGGCGTG CTTGACGATG
     8101 CGGAAGTCGC TGTCCGTTCC AACGGCTATC TGCCCCAGGA CCCCCATCCC GGCGCCGATC
     8161 AGCTGGTACC GAGCTCGAAT TC   
//
