# Supplementary material for: A core UPS molecular complement implicates unique endocytic compartments at the parasite-host interface in Giardia lamblia
Source: bioRxiv preprint, doi:10.1101/2022.07.13.499947, version 1 (2022-07-13)
Supplement: Supplementary data and tables [file 499947_file02.zip › Supplementary data 1_Constructs/GL50803_12091 Macrophage migration inhibitory factor/P041 - MIF.ape]

LOCUS       P041___MIF              7626 bp ds-DNA     circular     08-MAY-2020
DEFINITION  .
ACCESSION   
VERSION     
SOURCE      .
  ORGANISM  .
COMMENT     
COMMENT     
COMMENT     ApEinfo:methylated:1
FEATURES             Location/Qualifiers
     primer_bind     7556..7574
                     /locus_tag="CF005 (PacV-s)"
                     /label="CF005 (PacV-s)"
                     /ApEinfo_label="CF005 (PacV-s)"
                     /ApEinfo_fwdcolor="#14c0bd"
                     /ApEinfo_revcolor="#4ec02b"
                     /ApEinfo_graphicformat="arrow_data {{0 1 2 0 0 -1} {} 0}
                     width 5 offset 0"
     primer_bind     complement(873..892)
                     /locus_tag="CF006 (PacV-as)"
                     /label="CF006 (PacV-as)"
                     /ApEinfo_label="CF006 (PacV-as)"
                     /ApEinfo_fwdcolor="#14c0bd"
                     /ApEinfo_revcolor="#4ec02b"
                     /ApEinfo_graphicformat="arrow_data {{0 1 2 0 0 -1} {} 1}
                     width 5 offset 0"
     3'UTR           625..794
                     /locus_tag="CWP1 3'UTR"
                     /label="CWP1 3'UTR"
                     /ApEinfo_label="CWP1 3'UTR"
                     /ApEinfo_fwdcolor="#f76ca1"
                     /ApEinfo_revcolor="#008040"
                     /ApEinfo_graphicformat="arrow_data {{0 1 2 0 0 -1} {} 0}
                     width 5 offset 0"
     CDS             6883..7491
                     /locus_tag="puro R"
                     /label="puro R"
                     /ApEinfo_label="puro R"
                     /ApEinfo_fwdcolor="#e9d024"
                     /ApEinfo_revcolor="#e9d024"
                     /ApEinfo_graphicformat="arrow_data {{0 1 2 0 0 -1} {} 0}
                     width 5 offset 0"
     misc_binding    595..621
                     /locus_tag="HA tag"
                     /label="HA tag"
                     /ApEinfo_label="HA tag"
                     /ApEinfo_fwdcolor="#ff4809"
                     /ApEinfo_revcolor="#ff4809"
                     /ApEinfo_graphicformat="arrow_data {{0 1 2 0 0 -1} {} 0}
                     width 5 offset 0"
     misc_recomb     complement(794..2142)
                     /locus_tag="recombination site 2"
                     /label="recombination site 2"
                     /ApEinfo_label="recombination site 2"
                     /ApEinfo_fwdcolor="#8080ff"
                     /ApEinfo_revcolor="#da6a3b"
                     /ApEinfo_graphicformat="arrow_data {{0 1 2 0 0 -1} {} 0}
                     width 5 offset 0"
     misc_recomb     5045..6829
                     /locus_tag="recombination site 1"
                     /label="recombination site 1"
                     /ApEinfo_label="recombination site 1"
                     /ApEinfo_fwdcolor="#8080ff"
                     /ApEinfo_revcolor="#da6a3b"
                     /ApEinfo_graphicformat="arrow_data {{0 1 2 0 0 -1} {} 0}
                     width 5 offset 0"
     protein_bind    586..593
                     /locus_tag="PacI site"
                     /label="PacI site"
                     /ApEinfo_label="PacI site"
                     /ApEinfo_fwdcolor="cyan"
                     /ApEinfo_revcolor="green"
                     /ApEinfo_graphicformat="arrow_data {{0 1 2 0 0 -1} {} 0}
                     width 5 offset 0"
     misc_feature    1..6
                     /locus_tag="XbaI site"
                     /label="XbaI site"
                     /ApEinfo_label="XbaI site"
                     /ApEinfo_fwdcolor="cyan"
                     /ApEinfo_revcolor="green"
                     /ApEinfo_graphicformat="arrow_data {{0 1 2 0 0 -1} {} 0}
                     width 5 offset 0"
     promoter        7..243
                     /locus_tag="native promoter"
                     /label="native promoter"
                     /ApEinfo_label="native promoter"
                     /ApEinfo_fwdcolor="#346ee0"
                     /ApEinfo_revcolor="#346ee0"
                     /ApEinfo_graphicformat="arrow_data {{0 1 2 0 0 -1} {} 0}
                     width 5 offset 0"
     CDS             244..585
                     /locus_tag="GL50803_12091 MIF"
                     /label="GL50803_12091 MIF"
                     /ApEinfo_label="GL50803_12091 MIF"
                     /ApEinfo_fwdcolor="#e9d024"
                     /ApEinfo_revcolor="#e9d024"
                     /ApEinfo_graphicformat="arrow_data {{0 1 2 0 0 -1} {} 0}
                     width 5 offset 0"
ORIGIN
        1 TCTAGACGAG GCGTCTCAGC TTAATGTTCT CGTGAACGTC AAACGTGACA GACAGAGCCC
       61 AGCCTAAAAA AAGCCACGCG AAAGCCATGC CCTGGAAAAT GTTTTTGGCT AACGGATGAA
      121 AATGGTGGAC CGTTAGCATC TTGTGCCTGC GAGCTGATCC ATAGTGCACC ACATTAACTA
      181 TAGCAGACAG TAGAAAAATA AAACGCCTTA TGCAGGCTAA TTAGCCTATC ACAGAACATA
      241 AAAATGCCTT GCGCCATTGT CACCACTAAT GCTGACTTCA CCAAGGATCA GGCCGACGCG
      301 TTCTGCCTAG ATATGGGCCA GGTTCTGGCT AAAGAAACCG GAAAGCCTGT GAGCTATTGC
      361 ATGGCGGGGG TTCGTAAAGC AGATATGTCT TTTGGAACAT CTACTGATCT CTGCTGTTTT
      421 GTCGACTTCT ACTGCATAGG TGTAATCTCC CAAGCCAAGA ATCCTTCTAT TTCTGCCGCC
      481 ATCACGGGCT GCCTTACCCA GCACTTCAAG GTGAAGCCAG AGAGGGTGTA CATCAGCTTC
      541 AACGAGGCGA AAGGCCATAA TTGGGGCTTT AATGGCAGCA CGTTTTTAAT TAAGTACCCA
      601 TACGATGTCC CAGACTACGC GtagTAAACG GTAGCCACGA GTGAGTAAAC AAACGGCTCT
      661 TTGAACAGTT CATGCATTTA CAGAATATGG GCAGCACACA AGCAGCAGCG TAAGTGGACT
      721 GGTGGCTACT CAAGAAAAGT CTAGCCCAAG TGACCAGAAC TTGCTGATCG TTGGCCAAGA
      781 GCTCAGCTCA AGAGAATTCT CGGATCAAGA CTTCAAATTA GAAATTCTAG CCAGAAAATA
      841 AATCATGCCT GCTCGTCGCC CCTTCATCGG CGGTAACTTC AAGTGTAACG GCTCTCTTGA
      901 CTTTATCAAG AGCCACGTGG CGGCAATTGC TGCCCATAAG ATCCCTGATT CCGTGGACGT
      961 CGTCATTGCC CCTTCCGCCG TACACCTGTC AACAGCCATT GCGGCAAACA CGTCAAAACA
     1021 GTTGAGGATA GCAGCGCAGA ATGTGTACCT AGAGGGGAAC GGGGCGTGGA CTGGCGAGAC
     1081 AAGTGTTGAG ATGCTTCAGG ACATGGGTTT GAAGCATGTG ATAGTAGGGC ACTCTGAAAG
     1141 ACGCAGAATC ATGGGGGAGA CCGACGAGCA AAGCGCCAAG AAGGCTAAGC GTGCCCTGGA
     1201 AAAGGGGATG ACGGTCATCT TCTGCGTCGG AGAGACCTTG GACGAGCGCA AGGCCAACCG
     1261 CACCATGGAG GTGAACATCG CCCAGCTTGA GGCGCTTGGC AAGGAGCTCG GAGAGTCCAA
     1321 GATGCTCTGG AAGGAGGTTG TCATTGCTTA CGAGCCCGTG TGGTCCATTG GCACGGGCGT
     1381 GGTGGCCACG CCCGAGCAGG CAGAGGAGGT CCATGTGGGG CTCCGAAAGT GGTTTGCGGA
     1441 GAAGGTTTGT GCCGAGGGCG CACAGCATAT CCGTATCATT TACGGGGGAT CGGCCAATGG
     1501 AAGCAACTGC GAGAAGCTTG GCCAGTGTCC GAATATTGAC GGCTTCCTTG TCGGTGGCGC
     1561 TTCCCTCAAG CCGGAGTTTA TGACGATGAT CGACATTCTT ACGAAGACCC GTACATAGGC
     1621 ATGTGGCTAA GCGTGTTGTA AGCTCTTGAC CTCTGGGCTG TATCACATCC AAGAGTAAAT
     1681 TGACAAATAA AGGCGCTAGC AAATAAATGG TGCTGGCCGT TCTGGCTCTT GCCCTGCTTT
     1741 TCGCAAGCAC CGCAGAGGCC CAGAATCTGG CCCTTGACGT TATCTCAGTC TCCGATACAC
     1801 ATGGGTGGAT TTATGGCCAC AGACACCAGA AGGAGCTAGG AGACTACGGA ACCCTTGTGT
     1861 CTTACATCGA ACGCACCAGG GACGAGGCAG CCAAGGATCC TGCGCGTGCC GTGCTGGCCA
     1921 TAGATGGCGG CGACCTCATT GAAGGTACGG GCCTCAGCGA CGCAACGCCC ATTAAAGGCA
     1981 TGTACATATA CCAAGCCGCC AGTGAGGTAG GCTTCGACCT CATAACAGTC GGCAATCACG
     2041 ATCTGGGGTC AGAATCCAGT ACCGCATACA TCCATGAGAA GATTGATGAC ATGTTCGGGG
     2101 ACGCCTATGT CTCAACTAAT ACCTTCATGA ACGCATTTAA ATACTAGAGC GGCCGCCACC
     2161 GCGGTGGAGC TCCAATTCGC CCTATAGTGA GTCGTATTAC GCGCGCTCAC TGGCCGTCGT
     2221 TTTACAACGT CGTGACTGGG AAAACCCTGG CGTTACCCAA CTTAATCGCC TTGCAGCACA
     2281 TCCCCCTTTC GCCAGCTGGC GTAATAGCGA AGAGGCCCGC ACCGATCGCC CTTCCCAACA
     2341 GTTGCGCAGC CTGAATGGCG AATGGGNNNN NNNNNNNNNN NNNNNNNNNN NNNNNNNNNN
     2401 NNNNNNNNNN NNNNNNNNNN NNNNNNNNNN NNNNNNNNNN NNNNNNNNNN NNNNNNNNNN
     2461 NNNNNNNNNN NNNNNNNNNN NNNNNNNNNN CNNNNNNNNN NNNNNNNNNN NNNNNNNNNN
     2521 NNNNNNNNNN NNNNNNNNNN NNNNNNNNNN NNNNNNNNNN NNNNNNNNNN NNNNNNNNNN
     2581 NNANNNNNNN NNNNNNNNNN NNNNNNNNNN NNNNNNNNNN NNNNNNNNNN NNCCTTTGAC
     2641 GTTGGAGTCC ACGTTCTTTN NNNNNNNNNN NNNNNNNNNN NNNNNNNNNN NNNNNNACCC
     2701 TATCTCGGTC TATTCTTTTG ATTTATAAGG GATTTTGCCG ATTTCGGCCT ATTGGTTAAA
     2761 AAATGAGCTG ATTTAACAAA AATTTAACGC GAATTTTAAC AAAATATTAA CGCTTACAAT
     2821 TTAGGTGGCA CTTTTCGGGG AAATGTGCGC GGAACCCCTA TTTGTTTATT TTTCTAAATA
     2881 CATTCAAATA TGTATCCGCT CATGAGACAA TAACCCTGAT AAATGCTTCA ATAATATTGA
     2941 AAAAGGAAGA GTATGAGTAT TCAACATTTC CGTGTCGCCC TTATTCCCTT TTTTGCGGCA
     3001 TTTTGCCTTC CTGTTTTTGC TCACCCAGAA ACGCTGGTGA AAGTAAAAGA TGCTGAAGAT
     3061 CAGTTGGGTG CACGAGTGGG TTACATCGAA CTGGATCTCA ACAGCGGTAA GATCCTTGAG
     3121 AGTTTTCGCC CCGAAGAACG TTTTCCAATG ATGAGCACTT TTAAAGTTCT GCTATGTGGC
     3181 GCGGTATTAT CCCGTATTGA CGCCGGGCAA GAGCAACTCG GTCGCCGCAT ACACTATTCT
     3241 CAGAATGACT TGGTTGAGTA CTCACCAGTC ACAGAAAAGC ATCTTACGGA TGGCATGACA
     3301 GTAAGAGAAT TATGCAGTGC TGCCATAACC ATGAGTGATA ACACTGCGGC CAACTTACTT
     3361 CTGACAACGA TCGGAGGACC GAAGGAGCTA ACCGCTTTTT TGCACAACAT GGGGGATCAT
     3421 GTAACTCGCC TTGATCGTTG GGAACCGGAG CTGAATGAAG CCATACCAAA CGACGAGCGT
     3481 GACACCACGA TGCCTGTAGC AATGGCAACA ACGTTGCGCA AACTATTAAC TGGCGAACTA
     3541 CTTACTCTAG CTTCCCGGCA ACAATTAATA GACTGGATGG AGGCGGATAA AGTTGCAGGA
     3601 CCACTTCTGC GCTCGGCCCT TCCGGCTGGC TGGTTTATTG CTGATAAATC TGGAGCCGGT
     3661 GAGCGTGGGT CTCGCGGTAT CATTGCAGCA CTGGGGCCAG ATGGTAAGCC CTCCCGTATC
     3721 GTAGTTATCT ACACGACGGG GAGTCAGGCA ACTATGGATG AACGAAATAG ACAGATCGCT
     3781 GAGATAGGTG CCTCACTGAT TAAGCATTGG TAACTGTCAG ACCAAGTTTA CTCATATATA
     3841 CTTTAGATTG ATTTAAAACT TCATTTTTAA TTTAAAAGGA TCTAGGTGAA GATCCTTTTT
     3901 GATAATCTCA TGACCAAAAT CCCTTAACGT GAGTTTTCGT TCCACTGAGC GTCAGACCCC
     3961 GTAGAAAAGA TCAAAGGATC TTCTTGAGAT CCTTTTTTTC TGCGCGTAAT CTGCTGCTTG
     4021 CAAACAAAAA AACCACCGCT ACCAGCGGTG GTTTGTTTGC CGGATCAAGA GCTACCAACT
     4081 CTTTTTCCGA AGGTAACTGG CTTCAGCAGA GCGCAGATAC CAAATACTGT TCTTCTAGTG
     4141 TAGCCGTAGT TAGGCCACCA CTTCAAGAAC TCTGTAGCAC CGCCTACATA CCTCGCTCTG
     4201 CTAATCCTGT TACCAGTGGC TGCTGCCAGT GGCGATAAGT CGTGTCTTAC CGGGTTGGAC
     4261 TCAAGACGAT AGTTACCGGA TAAGGCGCAG CGGTCGGGCT GAACGGGGGG TTCGTGCACA
     4321 CAGCCCAGCT TGGAGCGAAC GACCTACACC GAACTGAGAT ACCTACAGCG TGAGCTATGA
     4381 GAAAGCGCCA CGCTTCCCGA AGGGAGAAAG GCGGACAGGT ATCCGGTAAG CGGCAGGGTC
     4441 GGAACAGGAG AGCGCACGAG GGAGCTTCCA GGGGGAAACG CCTGGTATCT TTATAGTCCT
     4501 GTCGGGTTTC GCCACCTCTG ACTTGAGCGT CGATTTTTGT GATGCTCGTC AGGGGGGCGG
     4561 AGCCTATGGA AAAACGCCAG CAACGCGGCC TTTTTGCTGG CCTTTTGCTC ACATGTTCTT
     4621 TCCTGCGTTA TCCCCTGATT CTGTGGATAA CCGTATTACC GCCTTTGAGT GAGCTGATAC
     4681 CGCTCGCCGC AGCCGAACGA CCGAGCGCAG CGAGTCAGTG AGCGAGGAAG CGGAAGAGCG
     4741 CCCAATACGC AAACCGCCTC TCCCCGCGCG TTGGCCGATT CATTAATGCA GCTGGCACGA
     4801 CAGGTTTCCC GACTGGAAAG CGGGCAGTGA GCGCAACGCA ATTAATGTGA GTTAGCTCAC
     4861 TCATTAGGCA CCCCAGGCTT TACACTTTAT GCTCCCGGCT CGTATGTTGT GTGGAATTGT
     4921 GAGCGGATAA CAATTTCACA CAGGAAACAG CTATGACCAT GATTACGCCA AGCGCGCAAT
     4981 TAACCCTCAC TAAAGGGAAC AAAAGCTGGG TACCGGGCCC CCCCTCGAGG TCGACGGTAT
     5041 CGATATTTAA ATCTTCACGG CGTAGTACTT CCTGTGTCAA TGTGCTGTGC AAGAGTGACC
     5101 CTGTCGAAGG ATCCCGAACC AATATTCTTT ATATGCCTGA GATCCTTGTA AGATAGCTCT
     5161 GGATACGCTT CTACTTGAAT ATCTTCCATG AGCAGAGTAG AAAGCTTTTT AAATTATTTC
     5221 TAGTAAAGCT CTGTGCGGGG ATTGATATGC ATGTCTCTCT GGACATTGAT GTGTCGCCGT
     5281 CAAGTCGCCT ACCTGCTGGT AAGTGGCTTG TAATTCGGGC TGGTGTTCAG GAAGCGGATC
     5341 TGGAGACATT GCCCTCTCCA ACTCAGAGGC CTCTTTTAGC AAAAGAGGTG CAGAAGGGGC
     5401 CCCAGAAAAC GCGTTGGTTC TTCACTAAGC TACTTGCCAA AGAGAAGGGT GAGCATCTGG
     5461 ATCATCACAG CTACACGCTG AGGGTCCCTA GAGCGGCTGC AGAGGTCGAT GACCTTTCGT
     5521 CCATACTGCT CGTCGATTTA CTTGTTCAAG GAGTACTGCC AAATGAGTGC GCAGAACACA
     5581 AACATTCGTG GTTGGACACG CGTGCTGACA GCAACGACAC TGTGCTGTTA GGTAGGTACA
     5641 GGGTTAGCCT TGCAGATCTC TTGGGCTCGC GGGGACAATC ACAGTCCGTT TCAATTACCT
     5701 CCCTTATTGA GGACAGCAAG CTTGCCAACT TGGCAGTTCA GTACCAGCAG TTTGCAGGAA
     5761 CAAGGATGGA TAAGCAGGTT ATCGTGACAA TGGACAGGCC AGGCGCAAGA GGGTACCTGT
     5821 CCCTGTGTGT GTGCACAAAG GAAGCGGGAC ACGCCCTCTA TGATGTGGTC TATCAAGATG
     5881 TTGCTAGCGG CATGAAGACA GGCCCAACGT TTGAACTAAC AATTCCATAT GATATTCTCC
     5941 TGTGCTACTT CTCGTCGTAT GGACTGGCAA TTGCAGATAA GGGAGAGACA GGTATTCCTT
     6001 CTAGCAGTGT CATTAGTAAT GCAGAGCTGA AGAAGATGGG ACAAGACCTT TTGCTTGGCC
     6061 CTCGAGATAG TCAGGCATCA GTTCGTCTCT CTTCTAACAC CTCTCTCAGC ACCTCGTCCA
     6121 AGCTAAAGCA ATCTACAATC CGTCTAAAGT ATATTGATAA GCAATGTAAA ATTGACCAGA
     6181 TACTATATGT CATGATAGAC GATTCAGTTT CACTACGCTT TGAATGCATC AAATTAGGAG
     6241 TACAGACAAG TGCTCGTATG CTTTTGCAAG CCATTTTTGA AAAGACCTCC CAACTGATTG
     6301 GTGACATGGA ACCAGGTCCA GATGAGCGGA AGAAACCCTC ATGGCGCATT CCATGGATGG
     6361 AGGTTCCTGT CCCGGGGGTT AAGCGATTTC TTGAGGAGGC TATCGAGGTC CTTCATTCTC
     6421 ACATAGTAGA TGATAACACA TTAGTGCGAG TCTCGGGCCT TTCGGAGCGT CCCTTTGGGC
     6481 GGTTATCCTA TGACACTGTT ATATCTAAAA GAATATAAGC GCTAGTGCTA TCTAATGACG
     6541 TGCTACACTC CATAGATCTT CATACTTGTA TCAGCGAATG TAGTTCTGTG GTGTTTCTTC
     6601 TATTCTGCTT CATGCACCGT GATTTGGACC CCGACAAGCT TCTGGCACAA TACAGTAATG
     6661 TTATTATATT TGATATTCTT CGACCTGACT ATGACCAACT CCAGCACGTA CTTCTTTCCA
     6721 TCTGCAGTTG CATTCGCTAC AATGCTGAAA GCGAAAAACG CAATCACTGT ATCTGTGGAT
     6781 ATCACATTGG CTAAAGGGTT ATGCCCTGGA CACCATTGGC TGCCTCGAAG CGCTGACCAC
     6841 AAATAACGCC TTTAATTACA GGCGCCCCAG ATTTTAAAAT CCATGGGCAC CGAGTACAAG
     6901 CCCACGGTGC GCCTCGCCAC CCGCGACGAC GTCCCCCGGG CCGTACGCAC CCTCGCCGCC
     6961 GCGTTCGCCG ACTACCCCGC CACGCGCCAC ACCGTCGACC CGGACCGCCA CATCGAGCGG
     7021 GTCACCGAGC TGCAAGAACT CTTCCTCACG CGCGTCGGGC TCGACATCGG CAAGGTGTGG
     7081 GTCGCGGACG ACGGCGCCGC GGTGGCGGTC TGGACCACGC CGGAGAGCGT CGAAGCGGGG
     7141 GCGGTGTTCG CCGAGATCGG CCCGCGCATG GCCGAGTTGA GCGGTTCCCG GCTGGCCGCG
     7201 CAGCAACAGA TGGAAGGCCT CCTGGCGCCG CACCGGCCCA AGGAGCCCGC GTGGTTCCTG
     7261 GCCACCGTCG GCGTCTCGCC CGACCACCAG GGCAAGGGTC TGGGCAGCGC CGTCGTGCTC
     7321 CCCGGAGTGG AGGCGGCCGA GCGCGCCGGG GTGCCTGCCT TCCTGGAGAC CTCCGCGCCC
     7381 CGCAACCTCC CCTTCTACGA GCGGCTCGGC TTCACCGTCA CCGCCGACGT CGAGGTGCCC
     7441 GAAGGACCGC GCACCTGGTG CATGACCCGC AAGCCCGGTG CCCTCGAGTG AGGGCTGAAG
     7501 TGAATATTTA CCTTTTCCGG GTTCGACGGG CGTGCTTGAC GATGCGGAAG TCGCTGTCCG
     7561 TTCCAACGGC TATCTGCCCC AGGACCCCCA TCCCGGCGCC GATCAGCTGG TACCGAGCTC
     7621 GAATTC     
//
