# Supplementary material for: A core UPS molecular complement implicates unique endocytic compartments at the parasite-host interface in Giardia lamblia
Source: bioRxiv preprint, doi:10.1101/2022.07.13.499947, version 1 (2022-07-13)
Supplement: Supplementary data and tables [file 499947_file02.zip › Supplementary data 1_Constructs/GL50803_15383 Peroxiredoxin-1-paralog/P036 - peroxi 15383.ape]

LOCUS       P035___peroxi_16        8035 bp ds-DNA     circular     27-JAN-2020
DEFINITION  .
ACCESSION   
VERSION     
SOURCE      .
  ORGANISM  .
COMMENT     
COMMENT     
COMMENT     ApEinfo:methylated:1
FEATURES             Location/Qualifiers
     primer_bind     7965..7983
                     /locus_tag="CF005 (PacV-s)"
                     /label="CF005 (PacV-s)"
                     /ApEinfo_label="CF005 (PacV-s)"
                     /ApEinfo_fwdcolor="#14c0bd"
                     /ApEinfo_revcolor="#4ec02b"
                     /ApEinfo_graphicformat="arrow_data {{0 1 2 0 0 -1} {} 0}
                     width 5 offset 0"
     CDS             257..994
                     /locus_tag="peroxiredixin 1-paralog"
                     /label="peroxiredixin 1-paralog"
                     /ApEinfo_label="peroxiredixin 1-paralog"
                     /ApEinfo_fwdcolor="#e9d024"
                     /ApEinfo_revcolor="#e9d024"
                     /ApEinfo_graphicformat="arrow_data {{0 1 2 0 0 -1} {} 0}
                     width 5 offset 0"
     primer_bind     complement(1282..1301)
                     /locus_tag="CF006 (PacV-as)"
                     /label="CF006 (PacV-as)"
                     /ApEinfo_label="CF006 (PacV-as)"
                     /ApEinfo_fwdcolor="#14c0bd"
                     /ApEinfo_revcolor="#4ec02b"
                     /ApEinfo_graphicformat="arrow_data {{0 1 2 0 0 -1} {} 1}
                     width 5 offset 0"
     3'UTR           1034..1203
                     /locus_tag="CWP1 3'UTR"
                     /label="CWP1 3'UTR"
                     /ApEinfo_label="CWP1 3'UTR"
                     /ApEinfo_fwdcolor="#f76ca1"
                     /ApEinfo_revcolor="#008040"
                     /ApEinfo_graphicformat="arrow_data {{0 1 2 0 0 -1} {} 0}
                     width 5 offset 0"
     CDS             7292..7900
                     /locus_tag="puro R"
                     /label="puro R"
                     /ApEinfo_label="puro R"
                     /ApEinfo_fwdcolor="#e9d024"
                     /ApEinfo_revcolor="#e9d024"
                     /ApEinfo_graphicformat="arrow_data {{0 1 2 0 0 -1} {} 0}
                     width 5 offset 0"
     misc_binding    1004..1030
                     /locus_tag="HA tag"
                     /label="HA tag"
                     /ApEinfo_label="HA tag"
                     /ApEinfo_fwdcolor="#ff4809"
                     /ApEinfo_revcolor="#ff4809"
                     /ApEinfo_graphicformat="arrow_data {{0 1 2 0 0 -1} {} 0}
                     width 5 offset 0"
     misc_recomb     complement(1203..2551)
                     /locus_tag="recombination site 2"
                     /label="recombination site 2"
                     /ApEinfo_label="recombination site 2"
                     /ApEinfo_fwdcolor="#8080ff"
                     /ApEinfo_revcolor="#da6a3b"
                     /ApEinfo_graphicformat="arrow_data {{0 1 2 0 0 -1} {} 0}
                     width 5 offset 0"
     misc_recomb     5454..7238
                     /locus_tag="recombination site 1"
                     /label="recombination site 1"
                     /ApEinfo_label="recombination site 1"
                     /ApEinfo_fwdcolor="#8080ff"
                     /ApEinfo_revcolor="#da6a3b"
                     /ApEinfo_graphicformat="arrow_data {{0 1 2 0 0 -1} {} 0}
                     width 5 offset 0"
     protein_bind    995..1002
                     /locus_tag="PacI site"
                     /label="PacI site"
                     /ApEinfo_label="PacI site"
                     /ApEinfo_fwdcolor="cyan"
                     /ApEinfo_revcolor="green"
                     /ApEinfo_graphicformat="arrow_data {{0 1 2 0 0 -1} {} 0}
                     width 5 offset 0"
     misc_feature    1..6
                     /locus_tag="XbaI site"
                     /label="XbaI site"
                     /ApEinfo_label="XbaI site"
                     /ApEinfo_fwdcolor="cyan"
                     /ApEinfo_revcolor="green"
                     /ApEinfo_graphicformat="arrow_data {{0 1 2 0 0 -1} {} 0}
                     width 5 offset 0"
     promoter        7..256
                     /locus_tag="putative peroxiredoxin-1 paralog promoter"
                     /label="putative peroxiredoxin-1 paralog promoter"
                     /ApEinfo_label="putative peroxiredoxin-1 paralog promoter"
                     /ApEinfo_fwdcolor="#346ee0"
                     /ApEinfo_revcolor="#346ee0"
                     /ApEinfo_graphicformat="arrow_data {{0 1 2 0 0 -1} {} 0}
                     width 5 offset 0"
ORIGIN
        1 TCTAGAGCAA ACAAGATGAT CTCCTCTCAG ATGCTCCTCG AGACTGTGCT TTTTGAAACT
       61 GCGGCAAGAC GTGCTGCATG TTATATTTTA AGCATATACC TCTAAGATAT ATGTGACACT
      121 ACAGGCTCTT GCAAAGCAGT TAGCATTATG CAGGAAGGGG CACTATTGTG AGAGGAGGGG
      181 GAGACGAAGG CGCAGATGCA GTATCGTGTT AAAGAATGAA GCTGGAAGTA ATTTACACGA
      241 AAAAGGCCCA ATAAAAATGC TACTGCTGAT ATGTCTTATC TCGGTTGCCT TTGCGGCTGC
      301 TTGTACGCTG ACCGTGAATA AGAATACGTG CATACCTGAT AAGTGTGAGA AGTTTGGCGA
      361 CACAGAAGTC TGCATGCAGC TCAAGACAAC CAGTTCCGTT CCCATTCCAG GCACCCCTTG
      421 TCCCGACTTT GAAGTGGAGG TCCTTACCCC TGAACTCAAG TTTACTAAGC GTAAGCTTGC
      481 AGATTACAAG GGCAAATATC TGATCATCTT CTTCTATCCA GCCGACTTCA CCTTTGTCTG
      541 TCCCTCTGAG ATCATTCATT TTTCCTCTAT GGCTGAGCAA CTGAAGAAGA AGTATAACAC
      601 TGAGATTATC ATTGGCTCGA CAGACACTGT TTATAGCCAC CACGCTTGGT GCCTTCAGAA
      661 TAAGACAGAC GGGGGGATCG GGCCCTGCAA ATGTGATCTA TTCGCCGACA CGAATCATAA
      721 GATGGCACGT GATTTTGGCA TACTCGTTGA GGAAATGGGT CTTGCTCTGC GTGCCATGTT
      781 TATCGTCTCC GATAAAGGAA TTGTACGCCA TGTTACAATT AACGATTTTC CTGTGGGTCG
      841 CTCTGTCGAA GAAGCTATGC GTATGATTCA GGCCTTCCAG TACGCTGATA AAACCGGCGG
      901 TGTCATCCCG TGCGGCTGGA CTCCTGAGAA GAACGACTTC ATTATTCCTG ATCCCGAAAA
      961 GAAGAAGGAA TACTTTTCTA AGACCTTCAC AAAGTTAATT AAGTACCCAT ACGATGTCCC
     1021 AGACTACGCG tagTAAACGG TAGCCACGAG TGAGTAAACA AACGGCTCTT TGAACAGTTC
     1081 ATGCATTTAC AGAATATGGG CAGCACACAA GCAGCAGCGT AAGTGGACTG GTGGCTACTC
     1141 AAGAAAAGTC TAGCCCAAGT GACCAGAACT TGCTGATCGT TGGCCAAGAG CTCAGCTCAA
     1201 GAGAATTCTC GGATCAAGAC TTCAAATTAG AAATTCTAGC CAGAAAATAA ATCATGCCTG
     1261 CTCGTCGCCC CTTCATCGGC GGTAACTTCA AGTGTAACGG CTCTCTTGAC TTTATCAAGA
     1321 GCCACGTGGC GGCAATTGCT GCCCATAAGA TCCCTGATTC CGTGGACGTC GTCATTGCCC
     1381 CTTCCGCCGT ACACCTGTCA ACAGCCATTG CGGCAAACAC GTCAAAACAG TTGAGGATAG
     1441 CAGCGCAGAA TGTGTACCTA GAGGGGAACG GGGCGTGGAC TGGCGAGACA AGTGTTGAGA
     1501 TGCTTCAGGA CATGGGTTTG AAGCATGTGA TAGTAGGGCA CTCTGAAAGA CGCAGAATCA
     1561 TGGGGGAGAC CGACGAGCAA AGCGCCAAGA AGGCTAAGCG TGCCCTGGAA AAGGGGATGA
     1621 CGGTCATCTT CTGCGTCGGA GAGACCTTGG ACGAGCGCAA GGCCAACCGC ACCATGGAGG
     1681 TGAACATCGC CCAGCTTGAG GCGCTTGGCA AGGAGCTCGG AGAGTCCAAG ATGCTCTGGA
     1741 AGGAGGTTGT CATTGCTTAC GAGCCCGTGT GGTCCATTGG CACGGGCGTG GTGGCCACGC
     1801 CCGAGCAGGC AGAGGAGGTC CATGTGGGGC TCCGAAAGTG GTTTGCGGAG AAGGTTTGTG
     1861 CCGAGGGCGC ACAGCATATC CGTATCATTT ACGGGGGATC GGCCAATGGA AGCAACTGCG
     1921 AGAAGCTTGG CCAGTGTCCG AATATTGACG GCTTCCTTGT CGGTGGCGCT TCCCTCAAGC
     1981 CGGAGTTTAT GACGATGATC GACATTCTTA CGAAGACCCG TACATAGGCA TGTGGCTAAG
     2041 CGTGTTGTAA GCTCTTGACC TCTGGGCTGT ATCACATCCA AGAGTAAATT GACAAATAAA
     2101 GGCGCTAGCA AATAAATGGT GCTGGCCGTT CTGGCTCTTG CCCTGCTTTT CGCAAGCACC
     2161 GCAGAGGCCC AGAATCTGGC CCTTGACGTT ATCTCAGTCT CCGATACACA TGGGTGGATT
     2221 TATGGCCACA GACACCAGAA GGAGCTAGGA GACTACGGAA CCCTTGTGTC TTACATCGAA
     2281 CGCACCAGGG ACGAGGCAGC CAAGGATCCT GCGCGTGCCG TGCTGGCCAT AGATGGCGGC
     2341 GACCTCATTG AAGGTACGGG CCTCAGCGAC GCAACGCCCA TTAAAGGCAT GTACATATAC
     2401 CAAGCCGCCA GTGAGGTAGG CTTCGACCTC ATAACAGTCG GCAATCACGA TCTGGGGTCA
     2461 GAATCCAGTA CCGCATACAT CCATGAGAAG ATTGATGACA TGTTCGGGGA CGCCTATGTC
     2521 TCAACTAATA CCTTCATGAA CGCATTTAAA TACTAGAGCG GCCGCCACCG CGGTGGAGCT
     2581 CCAATTCGCC CTATAGTGAG TCGTATTACG CGCGCTCACT GGCCGTCGTT TTACAACGTC
     2641 GTGACTGGGA AAACCCTGGC GTTACCCAAC TTAATCGCCT TGCAGCACAT CCCCCTTTCG
     2701 CCAGCTGGCG TAATAGCGAA GAGGCCCGCA CCGATCGCCC TTCCCAACAG TTGCGCAGCC
     2761 TGAATGGCGA ATGGGNNNNN NNNNNNNNNN NNNNNNNNNN NNNNNNNNNN NNNNNNNNNN
     2821 NNNNNNNNNN NNNNNNNNNN NNNNNNNNNN NNNNNNNNNN NNNNNNNNNN NNNNNNNNNN
     2881 NNNNNNNNNN NNNNNNNNNC NNNNNNNNNN NNNNNNNNNN NNNNNNNNNN NNNNNNNNNN
     2941 NNNNNNNNNN NNNNNNNNNN NNNNNNNNNN NNNNNNNNNN NNNNNNNNNN NANNNNNNNN
     3001 NNNNNNNNNN NNNNNNNNNN NNNNNNNNNN NNNNNNNNNN NCCTTTGACG TTGGAGTCCA
     3061 CGTTCTTTNN NNNNNNNNNN NNNNNNNNNN NNNNNNNNNN NNNNNACCCT ATCTCGGTCT
     3121 ATTCTTTTGA TTTATAAGGG ATTTTGCCGA TTTCGGCCTA TTGGTTAAAA AATGAGCTGA
     3181 TTTAACAAAA ATTTAACGCG AATTTTAACA AAATATTAAC GCTTACAATT TAGGTGGCAC
     3241 TTTTCGGGGA AATGTGCGCG GAACCCCTAT TTGTTTATTT TTCTAAATAC ATTCAAATAT
     3301 GTATCCGCTC ATGAGACAAT AACCCTGATA AATGCTTCAA TAATATTGAA AAAGGAAGAG
     3361 TATGAGTATT CAACATTTCC GTGTCGCCCT TATTCCCTTT TTTGCGGCAT TTTGCCTTCC
     3421 TGTTTTTGCT CACCCAGAAA CGCTGGTGAA AGTAAAAGAT GCTGAAGATC AGTTGGGTGC
     3481 ACGAGTGGGT TACATCGAAC TGGATCTCAA CAGCGGTAAG ATCCTTGAGA GTTTTCGCCC
     3541 CGAAGAACGT TTTCCAATGA TGAGCACTTT TAAAGTTCTG CTATGTGGCG CGGTATTATC
     3601 CCGTATTGAC GCCGGGCAAG AGCAACTCGG TCGCCGCATA CACTATTCTC AGAATGACTT
     3661 GGTTGAGTAC TCACCAGTCA CAGAAAAGCA TCTTACGGAT GGCATGACAG TAAGAGAATT
     3721 ATGCAGTGCT GCCATAACCA TGAGTGATAA CACTGCGGCC AACTTACTTC TGACAACGAT
     3781 CGGAGGACCG AAGGAGCTAA CCGCTTTTTT GCACAACATG GGGGATCATG TAACTCGCCT
     3841 TGATCGTTGG GAACCGGAGC TGAATGAAGC CATACCAAAC GACGAGCGTG ACACCACGAT
     3901 GCCTGTAGCA ATGGCAACAA CGTTGCGCAA ACTATTAACT GGCGAACTAC TTACTCTAGC
     3961 TTCCCGGCAA CAATTAATAG ACTGGATGGA GGCGGATAAA GTTGCAGGAC CACTTCTGCG
     4021 CTCGGCCCTT CCGGCTGGCT GGTTTATTGC TGATAAATCT GGAGCCGGTG AGCGTGGGTC
     4081 TCGCGGTATC ATTGCAGCAC TGGGGCCAGA TGGTAAGCCC TCCCGTATCG TAGTTATCTA
     4141 CACGACGGGG AGTCAGGCAA CTATGGATGA ACGAAATAGA CAGATCGCTG AGATAGGTGC
     4201 CTCACTGATT AAGCATTGGT AACTGTCAGA CCAAGTTTAC TCATATATAC TTTAGATTGA
     4261 TTTAAAACTT CATTTTTAAT TTAAAAGGAT CTAGGTGAAG ATCCTTTTTG ATAATCTCAT
     4321 GACCAAAATC CCTTAACGTG AGTTTTCGTT CCACTGAGCG TCAGACCCCG TAGAAAAGAT
     4381 CAAAGGATCT TCTTGAGATC CTTTTTTTCT GCGCGTAATC TGCTGCTTGC AAACAAAAAA
     4441 ACCACCGCTA CCAGCGGTGG TTTGTTTGCC GGATCAAGAG CTACCAACTC TTTTTCCGAA
     4501 GGTAACTGGC TTCAGCAGAG CGCAGATACC AAATACTGTT CTTCTAGTGT AGCCGTAGTT
     4561 AGGCCACCAC TTCAAGAACT CTGTAGCACC GCCTACATAC CTCGCTCTGC TAATCCTGTT
     4621 ACCAGTGGCT GCTGCCAGTG GCGATAAGTC GTGTCTTACC GGGTTGGACT CAAGACGATA
     4681 GTTACCGGAT AAGGCGCAGC GGTCGGGCTG AACGGGGGGT TCGTGCACAC AGCCCAGCTT
     4741 GGAGCGAACG ACCTACACCG AACTGAGATA CCTACAGCGT GAGCTATGAG AAAGCGCCAC
     4801 GCTTCCCGAA GGGAGAAAGG CGGACAGGTA TCCGGTAAGC GGCAGGGTCG GAACAGGAGA
     4861 GCGCACGAGG GAGCTTCCAG GGGGAAACGC CTGGTATCTT TATAGTCCTG TCGGGTTTCG
     4921 CCACCTCTGA CTTGAGCGTC GATTTTTGTG ATGCTCGTCA GGGGGGCGGA GCCTATGGAA
     4981 AAACGCCAGC AACGCGGCCT TTTTGCTGGC CTTTTGCTCA CATGTTCTTT CCTGCGTTAT
     5041 CCCCTGATTC TGTGGATAAC CGTATTACCG CCTTTGAGTG AGCTGATACC GCTCGCCGCA
     5101 GCCGAACGAC CGAGCGCAGC GAGTCAGTGA GCGAGGAAGC GGAAGAGCGC CCAATACGCA
     5161 AACCGCCTCT CCCCGCGCGT TGGCCGATTC ATTAATGCAG CTGGCACGAC AGGTTTCCCG
     5221 ACTGGAAAGC GGGCAGTGAG CGCAACGCAA TTAATGTGAG TTAGCTCACT CATTAGGCAC
     5281 CCCAGGCTTT ACACTTTATG CTCCCGGCTC GTATGTTGTG TGGAATTGTG AGCGGATAAC
     5341 AATTTCACAC AGGAAACAGC TATGACCATG ATTACGCCAA GCGCGCAATT AACCCTCACT
     5401 AAAGGGAACA AAAGCTGGGT ACCGGGCCCC CCCTCGAGGT CGACGGTATC GATATTTAAA
     5461 TCTTCACGGC GTAGTACTTC CTGTGTCAAT GTGCTGTGCA AGAGTGACCC TGTCGAAGGA
     5521 TCCCGAACCA ATATTCTTTA TATGCCTGAG ATCCTTGTAA GATAGCTCTG GATACGCTTC
     5581 TACTTGAATA TCTTCCATGA GCAGAGTAGA AAGCTTTTTA AATTATTTCT AGTAAAGCTC
     5641 TGTGCGGGGA TTGATATGCA TGTCTCTCTG GACATTGATG TGTCGCCGTC AAGTCGCCTA
     5701 CCTGCTGGTA AGTGGCTTGT AATTCGGGCT GGTGTTCAGG AAGCGGATCT GGAGACATTG
     5761 CCCTCTCCAA CTCAGAGGCC TCTTTTAGCA AAAGAGGTGC AGAAGGGGCC CCAGAAAACG
     5821 CGTTGGTTCT TCACTAAGCT ACTTGCCAAA GAGAAGGGTG AGCATCTGGA TCATCACAGC
     5881 TACACGCTGA GGGTCCCTAG AGCGGCTGCA GAGGTCGATG ACCTTTCGTC CATACTGCTC
     5941 GTCGATTTAC TTGTTCAAGG AGTACTGCCA AATGAGTGCG CAGAACACAA ACATTCGTGG
     6001 TTGGACACGC GTGCTGACAG CAACGACACT GTGCTGTTAG GTAGGTACAG GGTTAGCCTT
     6061 GCAGATCTCT TGGGCTCGCG GGGACAATCA CAGTCCGTTT CAATTACCTC CCTTATTGAG
     6121 GACAGCAAGC TTGCCAACTT GGCAGTTCAG TACCAGCAGT TTGCAGGAAC AAGGATGGAT
     6181 AAGCAGGTTA TCGTGACAAT GGACAGGCCA GGCGCAAGAG GGTACCTGTC CCTGTGTGTG
     6241 TGCACAAAGG AAGCGGGACA CGCCCTCTAT GATGTGGTCT ATCAAGATGT TGCTAGCGGC
     6301 ATGAAGACAG GCCCAACGTT TGAACTAACA ATTCCATATG ATATTCTCCT GTGCTACTTC
     6361 TCGTCGTATG GACTGGCAAT TGCAGATAAG GGAGAGACAG GTATTCCTTC TAGCAGTGTC
     6421 ATTAGTAATG CAGAGCTGAA GAAGATGGGA CAAGACCTTT TGCTTGGCCC TCGAGATAGT
     6481 CAGGCATCAG TTCGTCTCTC TTCTAACACC TCTCTCAGCA CCTCGTCCAA GCTAAAGCAA
     6541 TCTACAATCC GTCTAAAGTA TATTGATAAG CAATGTAAAA TTGACCAGAT ACTATATGTC
     6601 ATGATAGACG ATTCAGTTTC ACTACGCTTT GAATGCATCA AATTAGGAGT ACAGACAAGT
     6661 GCTCGTATGC TTTTGCAAGC CATTTTTGAA AAGACCTCCC AACTGATTGG TGACATGGAA
     6721 CCAGGTCCAG ATGAGCGGAA GAAACCCTCA TGGCGCATTC CATGGATGGA GGTTCCTGTC
     6781 CCGGGGGTTA AGCGATTTCT TGAGGAGGCT ATCGAGGTCC TTCATTCTCA CATAGTAGAT
     6841 GATAACACAT TAGTGCGAGT CTCGGGCCTT TCGGAGCGTC CCTTTGGGCG GTTATCCTAT
     6901 GACACTGTTA TATCTAAAAG AATATAAGCG CTAGTGCTAT CTAATGACGT GCTACACTCC
     6961 ATAGATCTTC ATACTTGTAT CAGCGAATGT AGTTCTGTGG TGTTTCTTCT ATTCTGCTTC
     7021 ATGCACCGTG ATTTGGACCC CGACAAGCTT CTGGCACAAT ACAGTAATGT TATTATATTT
     7081 GATATTCTTC GACCTGACTA TGACCAACTC CAGCACGTAC TTCTTTCCAT CTGCAGTTGC
     7141 ATTCGCTACA ATGCTGAAAG CGAAAAACGC AATCACTGTA TCTGTGGATA TCACATTGGC
     7201 TAAAGGGTTA TGCCCTGGAC ACCATTGGCT GCCTCGAAGC GCTGACCACA AATAACGCCT
     7261 TTAATTACAG GCGCCCCAGA TTTTAAAATC CATGGGCACC GAGTACAAGC CCACGGTGCG
     7321 CCTCGCCACC CGCGACGACG TCCCCCGGGC CGTACGCACC CTCGCCGCCG CGTTCGCCGA
     7381 CTACCCCGCC ACGCGCCACA CCGTCGACCC GGACCGCCAC ATCGAGCGGG TCACCGAGCT
     7441 GCAAGAACTC TTCCTCACGC GCGTCGGGCT CGACATCGGC AAGGTGTGGG TCGCGGACGA
     7501 CGGCGCCGCG GTGGCGGTCT GGACCACGCC GGAGAGCGTC GAAGCGGGGG CGGTGTTCGC
     7561 CGAGATCGGC CCGCGCATGG CCGAGTTGAG CGGTTCCCGG CTGGCCGCGC AGCAACAGAT
     7621 GGAAGGCCTC CTGGCGCCGC ACCGGCCCAA GGAGCCCGCG TGGTTCCTGG CCACCGTCGG
     7681 CGTCTCGCCC GACCACCAGG GCAAGGGTCT GGGCAGCGCC GTCGTGCTCC CCGGAGTGGA
     7741 GGCGGCCGAG CGCGCCGGGG TGCCTGCCTT CCTGGAGACC TCCGCGCCCC GCAACCTCCC
     7801 CTTCTACGAG CGGCTCGGCT TCACCGTCAC CGCCGACGTC GAGGTGCCCG AAGGACCGCG
     7861 CACCTGGTGC ATGACCCGCA AGCCCGGTGC CCTCGAGTGA GGGCTGAAGT GAATATTTAC
     7921 CTTTTCCGGG TTCGACGGGC GTGCTTGACG ATGCGGAAGT CGCTGTCCGT TCCAACGGCT
     7981 ATCTGCCCCA GGACCCCCAT CCCGGCGCCG ATCAGCTGGT ACCGAGCTCG AATTC
//
