# Supplementary material for: A core UPS molecular complement implicates unique endocytic compartments at the parasite-host interface in Giardia lamblia
Source: bioRxiv preprint, doi:10.1101/2022.07.13.499947, version 1 (2022-07-13)
Supplement: Supplementary data and tables [file 499947_file02.zip › Supplementary data 1_Constructs/GL50803_15409 NEK/P067 - NEK 15409.ape]

LOCUS       P067___NEK_15409        8842 bp ds-DNA     circular     08-JUL-2021
DEFINITION  .
ACCESSION   
VERSION     
SOURCE      .
  ORGANISM  .
COMMENT     
COMMENT     
COMMENT     ApEinfo:methylated:1
FEATURES             Location/Qualifiers
     primer_bind     8772..8790
                     /locus_tag="CF005 (PacV-s)"
                     /label="CF005 (PacV-s)"
                     /ApEinfo_label="CF005 (PacV-s)"
                     /ApEinfo_fwdcolor="#14c0bd"
                     /ApEinfo_revcolor="#4ec02b"
                     /ApEinfo_graphicformat="arrow_data {{0 1 2 0 0 -1} {} 0}
                     width 5 offset 0"
     primer_bind     complement(2089..2108)
                     /locus_tag="CF006 (PacV-as)"
                     /label="CF006 (PacV-as)"
                     /ApEinfo_label="CF006 (PacV-as)"
                     /ApEinfo_fwdcolor="#14c0bd"
                     /ApEinfo_revcolor="#4ec02b"
                     /ApEinfo_graphicformat="arrow_data {{0 1 2 0 0 -1} {} 1}
                     width 5 offset 0"
     3'UTR           1841..2010
                     /locus_tag="CWP1 3'UTR"
                     /label="CWP1 3'UTR"
                     /ApEinfo_label="CWP1 3'UTR"
                     /ApEinfo_fwdcolor="#f76ca1"
                     /ApEinfo_revcolor="#008040"
                     /ApEinfo_graphicformat="arrow_data {{0 1 2 0 0 -1} {} 0}
                     width 5 offset 0"
     CDS             8099..8707
                     /locus_tag="puro R"
                     /label="puro R"
                     /ApEinfo_label="puro R"
                     /ApEinfo_fwdcolor="#e9d024"
                     /ApEinfo_revcolor="#e9d024"
                     /ApEinfo_graphicformat="arrow_data {{0 1 2 0 0 -1} {} 0}
                     width 5 offset 0"
     misc_binding    1811..1837
                     /locus_tag="HA tag"
                     /label="HA tag"
                     /ApEinfo_label="HA tag"
                     /ApEinfo_fwdcolor="#ff4809"
                     /ApEinfo_revcolor="#ff4809"
                     /ApEinfo_graphicformat="arrow_data {{0 1 2 0 0 -1} {} 0}
                     width 5 offset 0"
     misc_recomb     complement(2010..3358)
                     /locus_tag="recombination site 2"
                     /label="recombination site 2"
                     /ApEinfo_label="recombination site 2"
                     /ApEinfo_fwdcolor="#8080ff"
                     /ApEinfo_revcolor="#da6a3b"
                     /ApEinfo_graphicformat="arrow_data {{0 1 2 0 0 -1} {} 0}
                     width 5 offset 0"
     misc_recomb     6261..8045
                     /locus_tag="recombination site 1"
                     /label="recombination site 1"
                     /ApEinfo_label="recombination site 1"
                     /ApEinfo_fwdcolor="#8080ff"
                     /ApEinfo_revcolor="#da6a3b"
                     /ApEinfo_graphicformat="arrow_data {{0 1 2 0 0 -1} {} 0}
                     width 5 offset 0"
     protein_bind    1802..1809
                     /locus_tag="PacI site"
                     /label="PacI site"
                     /ApEinfo_label="PacI site"
                     /ApEinfo_fwdcolor="cyan"
                     /ApEinfo_revcolor="green"
                     /ApEinfo_graphicformat="arrow_data {{0 1 2 0 0 -1} {} 0}
                     width 5 offset 0"
     misc_feature    1..6
                     /locus_tag="XbaI site"
                     /label="XbaI site"
                     /ApEinfo_label="XbaI site"
                     /ApEinfo_fwdcolor="cyan"
                     /ApEinfo_revcolor="green"
                     /ApEinfo_graphicformat="arrow_data {{0 1 2 0 0 -1} {} 0}
                     width 5 offset 0"
     CDS             7..1801
                     /locus_tag="NEK 15409"
                     /label="NEK 15409"
                     /ApEinfo_label="NEK 15409"
                     /ApEinfo_fwdcolor="#e9d024"
                     /ApEinfo_revcolor="#e9d024"
                     /ApEinfo_graphicformat="arrow_data {{0 1 2 0 0 -1} {} 0}
                     width 5 offset 0"
     promoter        7..256
                     /locus_tag="putative promoter"
                     /label="putative promoter"
                     /ApEinfo_label="putative promoter"
                     /ApEinfo_fwdcolor="#346ee0"
                     /ApEinfo_revcolor="#346ee0"
                     /ApEinfo_graphicformat="arrow_data {{0 0.5 0 1 2 0 0 -1 0
                     -0.5} {} 0} width 5 offset 0"
ORIGIN
        1 TCTAGAGCAG GAGCACGGTA TGAAGGACGC GTCTGGAAAT AGGGCAATTG ACTACGCCCG
       61 TGCTCCCTAC GCACACGTCC CGGAAGATCG CAAAGAGCAG TCCATACAGC TTCTTGAGCA
      121 GTATGAGCGC GACTAGATCG CTGCCGGCGC ATTCTCTAGC ATCCCCTGCC GCTGAGTGAA
      181 CATCTGTGAC CACAGTAAAG CGAATTTAAA ATGGAATTTG GGGTTTTTGG TCAAACCGCT
      241 TAAAGCGGGC AATAAAATGG ACGGCCAGGC CTTTGCCATG GACTACCAGC CCGTTGCGGA
      301 CATCTACTCC ACCGGCGTGC ACGAGATTGC CTCTGCACGC TCGACCAGGG ATCCTAGCTC
      361 GAACATCGCT CTCTTCACCT GCTCCTATGG CGGGTTTGAC GAGTCGGACC GAGCTACCCT
      421 CAGGAGGCGC ACGGGCGAGT ACTGCGAGTT CAACAACTCG TCGACCGCTG TCCAGCCGGA
      481 TCTTCTTAGC CCTTATCTGG CGCGTCTGTC CCACTACTTC AACGACGATG CGTCTGCCCT
      541 CCTGACCATG GGTCTTCCTT ACGGAGTTAA CACCCTCTAC GACGTGATGA TGGCGAAGGC
      601 TCAGTCATAC AGCAACTTCA CCGAGGAGGA GGTCTGGCGC GTGGTTGCGG CCCTCTGTGA
      661 TGCCGCGCGC TTCATGCACA GCGAGGAGAA ACCCGACACA GAACTGGAGG AGTTTGCGCA
      721 CCTTGGCATC CACCCTGCCA ACATCTTCCT GTACGCTGAC GGCGCCCGTA TCAGGCTTGG
      781 GTACCCGTAC ATCTGCCCCA CAATGAGTTT CAAGAACCCA GGCAATTACA GGGCCTTCCA
      841 GCAGCTCGGC GAGGCGCACT TCATGGCGCC GGAGTTCATC GAGGCTGGCG CCAAGGGCTC
      901 GTGTCCTTGT GACATATTCT CTATCGGTAT GGTTGGGTAT GCCATGATGA CAAACTCGAC
      961 TGCCTGGAGC GCGAGCAATA TCAACGATCT GCAGGGAGAG GTGTACACTC GCGGGGCCAT
     1021 CAGCCTGCCA TACGACGGCC GATACAGCCA GGACCTCGTT GATCTCATCA ACTCTATGCT
     1081 TTCCTTCGAC TCGTCTGCCC GCCCCAAGGC AGAGCAGCTC TGTGCAAGCG GAAAGATTGC
     1141 GCAGTGCATC GCGGAGAACG GAGACGCTCC CACGATGGCT CCTCCGAAGA TGACCCGCGA
     1201 TATCGTCCAG CCACCCAGCG GGCTCACAGA CCTCATGATC GCTGCCAGAG ACGGCGACCT
     1261 CAGTGGCGTC AGGAACAACC TCCACCAGGC AGGGTCCACA GACCAGTGCG GCCGCACCGC
     1321 TCTCATGTAC GCGGCAGAGC ACGGGTACGC CGATTGTGTC CGCGCGATCG TCTCTGACGC
     1381 AATGGGCCAC GGCGAGGTTC GCCTCCAGGA CAAGTACATG TGGACTGCAA CCATGTATGC
     1441 TGCCCAGAAC GGACACGCCG ATTGCGTCTC GCTTCTCCAC GAGGAGTTCG GGATGCAGCG
     1501 TCGCGACGGT GCCACGGCGC TCTTCACTGC CGTCTTCTGG AACCGTTGCG AGTGCGTCAA
     1561 GGTGCTCGCC CCGACTGAGG CCATCATCTC CACCAACGAC AGGTACTGGC AGGGCGAGCG
     1621 CTACACGGCT GCAATGGAGG CCGCAAGGTG GGGACGTCCC GAGTGTCTCC AGGAGCTTCT
     1681 TGGGTACATC GACAAGTACA CTACCGATAA TAATGGGAAC GATGTGGCGT ACTATGCCAT
     1741 GCACCCATGG GAGCACGTGT CTGCAGATAA GAGCAGCAGA GTGCGTGAGG TCCTGAACCT
     1801 GTTAATTAAG TACCCATACG ATGTCCCAGA CTACGCGtag TAAACGGTAG CCACGAGTGA
     1861 GTAAACAAAC GGCTCTTTGA ACAGTTCATG CATTTACAGA ATATGGGCAG CACACAAGCA
     1921 GCAGCGTAAG TGGACTGGTG GCTACTCAAG AAAAGTCTAG CCCAAGTGAC CAGAACTTGC
     1981 TGATCGTTGG CCAAGAGCTC AGCTCAAGAG AATTCTCGGA TCAAGACTTC AAATTAGAAA
     2041 TTCTAGCCAG AAAATAAATC ATGCCTGCTC GTCGCCCCTT CATCGGCGGT AACTTCAAGT
     2101 GTAACGGCTC TCTTGACTTT ATCAAGAGCC ACGTGGCGGC AATTGCTGCC CATAAGATCC
     2161 CTGATTCCGT GGACGTCGTC ATTGCCCCTT CCGCCGTACA CCTGTCAACA GCCATTGCGG
     2221 CAAACACGTC AAAACAGTTG AGGATAGCAG CGCAGAATGT GTACCTAGAG GGGAACGGGG
     2281 CGTGGACTGG CGAGACAAGT GTTGAGATGC TTCAGGACAT GGGTTTGAAG CATGTGATAG
     2341 TAGGGCACTC TGAAAGACGC AGAATCATGG GGGAGACCGA CGAGCAAAGC GCCAAGAAGG
     2401 CTAAGCGTGC CCTGGAAAAG GGGATGACGG TCATCTTCTG CGTCGGAGAG ACCTTGGACG
     2461 AGCGCAAGGC CAACCGCACC ATGGAGGTGA ACATCGCCCA GCTTGAGGCG CTTGGCAAGG
     2521 AGCTCGGAGA GTCCAAGATG CTCTGGAAGG AGGTTGTCAT TGCTTACGAG CCCGTGTGGT
     2581 CCATTGGCAC GGGCGTGGTG GCCACGCCCG AGCAGGCAGA GGAGGTCCAT GTGGGGCTCC
     2641 GAAAGTGGTT TGCGGAGAAG GTTTGTGCCG AGGGCGCACA GCATATCCGT ATCATTTACG
     2701 GGGGATCGGC CAATGGAAGC AACTGCGAGA AGCTTGGCCA GTGTCCGAAT ATTGACGGCT
     2761 TCCTTGTCGG TGGCGCTTCC CTCAAGCCGG AGTTTATGAC GATGATCGAC ATTCTTACGA
     2821 AGACCCGTAC ATAGGCATGT GGCTAAGCGT GTTGTAAGCT CTTGACCTCT GGGCTGTATC
     2881 ACATCCAAGA GTAAATTGAC AAATAAAGGC GCTAGCAAAT AAATGGTGCT GGCCGTTCTG
     2941 GCTCTTGCCC TGCTTTTCGC AAGCACCGCA GAGGCCCAGA ATCTGGCCCT TGACGTTATC
     3001 TCAGTCTCCG ATACACATGG GTGGATTTAT GGCCACAGAC ACCAGAAGGA GCTAGGAGAC
     3061 TACGGAACCC TTGTGTCTTA CATCGAACGC ACCAGGGACG AGGCAGCCAA GGATCCTGCG
     3121 CGTGCCGTGC TGGCCATAGA TGGCGGCGAC CTCATTGAAG GTACGGGCCT CAGCGACGCA
     3181 ACGCCCATTA AAGGCATGTA CATATACCAA GCCGCCAGTG AGGTAGGCTT CGACCTCATA
     3241 ACAGTCGGCA ATCACGATCT GGGGTCAGAA TCCAGTACCG CATACATCCA TGAGAAGATT
     3301 GATGACATGT TCGGGGACGC CTATGTCTCA ACTAATACCT TCATGAACGC ATTTAAATAC
     3361 TAGAGCGGCC GCCACCGCGG TGGAGCTCCA ATTCGCCCTA TAGTGAGTCG TATTACGCGC
     3421 GCTCACTGGC CGTCGTTTTA CAACGTCGTG ACTGGGAAAA CCCTGGCGTT ACCCAACTTA
     3481 ATCGCCTTGC AGCACATCCC CCTTTCGCCA GCTGGCGTAA TAGCGAAGAG GCCCGCACCG
     3541 ATCGCCCTTC CCAACAGTTG CGCAGCCTGA ATGGCGAATG GGNNNNNNNN NNNNNNNNNN
     3601 NNNNNNNNNN NNNNNNNNNN NNNNNNNNNN NNNNNNNNNN NNNNNNNNNN NNNNNNNNNN
     3661 NNNNNNNNNN NNNNNNNNNN NNNNNNNNNN NNNNNNNNNN NNNNNNCNNN NNNNNNNNNN
     3721 NNNNNNNNNN NNNNNNNNNN NNNNNNNNNN NNNNNNNNNN NNNNNNNNNN NNNNNNNNNN
     3781 NNNNNNNNNN NNNNNNNNAN NNNNNNNNNN NNNNNNNNNN NNNNNNNNNN NNNNNNNNNN
     3841 NNNNNNNNCC TTTGACGTTG GAGTCCACGT TCTTTNNNNN NNNNNNNNNN NNNNNNNNNN
     3901 NNNNNNNNNN NNACCCTATC TCGGTCTATT CTTTTGATTT ATAAGGGATT TTGCCGATTT
     3961 CGGCCTATTG GTTAAAAAAT GAGCTGATTT AACAAAAATT TAACGCGAAT TTTAACAAAA
     4021 TATTAACGCT TACAATTTAG GTGGCACTTT TCGGGGAAAT GTGCGCGGAA CCCCTATTTG
     4081 TTTATTTTTC TAAATACATT CAAATATGTA TCCGCTCATG AGACAATAAC CCTGATAAAT
     4141 GCTTCAATAA TATTGAAAAA GGAAGAGTAT GAGTATTCAA CATTTCCGTG TCGCCCTTAT
     4201 TCCCTTTTTT GCGGCATTTT GCCTTCCTGT TTTTGCTCAC CCAGAAACGC TGGTGAAAGT
     4261 AAAAGATGCT GAAGATCAGT TGGGTGCACG AGTGGGTTAC ATCGAACTGG ATCTCAACAG
     4321 CGGTAAGATC CTTGAGAGTT TTCGCCCCGA AGAACGTTTT CCAATGATGA GCACTTTTAA
     4381 AGTTCTGCTA TGTGGCGCGG TATTATCCCG TATTGACGCC GGGCAAGAGC AACTCGGTCG
     4441 CCGCATACAC TATTCTCAGA ATGACTTGGT TGAGTACTCA CCAGTCACAG AAAAGCATCT
     4501 TACGGATGGC ATGACAGTAA GAGAATTATG CAGTGCTGCC ATAACCATGA GTGATAACAC
     4561 TGCGGCCAAC TTACTTCTGA CAACGATCGG AGGACCGAAG GAGCTAACCG CTTTTTTGCA
     4621 CAACATGGGG GATCATGTAA CTCGCCTTGA TCGTTGGGAA CCGGAGCTGA ATGAAGCCAT
     4681 ACCAAACGAC GAGCGTGACA CCACGATGCC TGTAGCAATG GCAACAACGT TGCGCAAACT
     4741 ATTAACTGGC GAACTACTTA CTCTAGCTTC CCGGCAACAA TTAATAGACT GGATGGAGGC
     4801 GGATAAAGTT GCAGGACCAC TTCTGCGCTC GGCCCTTCCG GCTGGCTGGT TTATTGCTGA
     4861 TAAATCTGGA GCCGGTGAGC GTGGGTCTCG CGGTATCATT GCAGCACTGG GGCCAGATGG
     4921 TAAGCCCTCC CGTATCGTAG TTATCTACAC GACGGGGAGT CAGGCAACTA TGGATGAACG
     4981 AAATAGACAG ATCGCTGAGA TAGGTGCCTC ACTGATTAAG CATTGGTAAC TGTCAGACCA
     5041 AGTTTACTCA TATATACTTT AGATTGATTT AAAACTTCAT TTTTAATTTA AAAGGATCTA
     5101 GGTGAAGATC CTTTTTGATA ATCTCATGAC CAAAATCCCT TAACGTGAGT TTTCGTTCCA
     5161 CTGAGCGTCA GACCCCGTAG AAAAGATCAA AGGATCTTCT TGAGATCCTT TTTTTCTGCG
     5221 CGTAATCTGC TGCTTGCAAA CAAAAAAACC ACCGCTACCA GCGGTGGTTT GTTTGCCGGA
     5281 TCAAGAGCTA CCAACTCTTT TTCCGAAGGT AACTGGCTTC AGCAGAGCGC AGATACCAAA
     5341 TACTGTTCTT CTAGTGTAGC CGTAGTTAGG CCACCACTTC AAGAACTCTG TAGCACCGCC
     5401 TACATACCTC GCTCTGCTAA TCCTGTTACC AGTGGCTGCT GCCAGTGGCG ATAAGTCGTG
     5461 TCTTACCGGG TTGGACTCAA GACGATAGTT ACCGGATAAG GCGCAGCGGT CGGGCTGAAC
     5521 GGGGGGTTCG TGCACACAGC CCAGCTTGGA GCGAACGACC TACACCGAAC TGAGATACCT
     5581 ACAGCGTGAG CTATGAGAAA GCGCCACGCT TCCCGAAGGG AGAAAGGCGG ACAGGTATCC
     5641 GGTAAGCGGC AGGGTCGGAA CAGGAGAGCG CACGAGGGAG CTTCCAGGGG GAAACGCCTG
     5701 GTATCTTTAT AGTCCTGTCG GGTTTCGCCA CCTCTGACTT GAGCGTCGAT TTTTGTGATG
     5761 CTCGTCAGGG GGGCGGAGCC TATGGAAAAA CGCCAGCAAC GCGGCCTTTT TGCTGGCCTT
     5821 TTGCTCACAT GTTCTTTCCT GCGTTATCCC CTGATTCTGT GGATAACCGT ATTACCGCCT
     5881 TTGAGTGAGC TGATACCGCT CGCCGCAGCC GAACGACCGA GCGCAGCGAG TCAGTGAGCG
     5941 AGGAAGCGGA AGAGCGCCCA ATACGCAAAC CGCCTCTCCC CGCGCGTTGG CCGATTCATT
     6001 AATGCAGCTG GCACGACAGG TTTCCCGACT GGAAAGCGGG CAGTGAGCGC AACGCAATTA
     6061 ATGTGAGTTA GCTCACTCAT TAGGCACCCC AGGCTTTACA CTTTATGCTC CCGGCTCGTA
     6121 TGTTGTGTGG AATTGTGAGC GGATAACAAT TTCACACAGG AAACAGCTAT GACCATGATT
     6181 ACGCCAAGCG CGCAATTAAC CCTCACTAAA GGGAACAAAA GCTGGGTACC GGGCCCCCCC
     6241 TCGAGGTCGA CGGTATCGAT ATTTAAATCT TCACGGCGTA GTACTTCCTG TGTCAATGTG
     6301 CTGTGCAAGA GTGACCCTGT CGAAGGATCC CGAACCAATA TTCTTTATAT GCCTGAGATC
     6361 CTTGTAAGAT AGCTCTGGAT ACGCTTCTAC TTGAATATCT TCCATGAGCA GAGTAGAAAG
     6421 CTTTTTAAAT TATTTCTAGT AAAGCTCTGT GCGGGGATTG ATATGCATGT CTCTCTGGAC
     6481 ATTGATGTGT CGCCGTCAAG TCGCCTACCT GCTGGTAAGT GGCTTGTAAT TCGGGCTGGT
     6541 GTTCAGGAAG CGGATCTGGA GACATTGCCC TCTCCAACTC AGAGGCCTCT TTTAGCAAAA
     6601 GAGGTGCAGA AGGGGCCCCA GAAAACGCGT TGGTTCTTCA CTAAGCTACT TGCCAAAGAG
     6661 AAGGGTGAGC ATCTGGATCA TCACAGCTAC ACGCTGAGGG TCCCTAGAGC GGCTGCAGAG
     6721 GTCGATGACC TTTCGTCCAT ACTGCTCGTC GATTTACTTG TTCAAGGAGT ACTGCCAAAT
     6781 GAGTGCGCAG AACACAAACA TTCGTGGTTG GACACGCGTG CTGACAGCAA CGACACTGTG
     6841 CTGTTAGGTA GGTACAGGGT TAGCCTTGCA GATCTCTTGG GCTCGCGGGG ACAATCACAG
     6901 TCCGTTTCAA TTACCTCCCT TATTGAGGAC AGCAAGCTTG CCAACTTGGC AGTTCAGTAC
     6961 CAGCAGTTTG CAGGAACAAG GATGGATAAG CAGGTTATCG TGACAATGGA CAGGCCAGGC
     7021 GCAAGAGGGT ACCTGTCCCT GTGTGTGTGC ACAAAGGAAG CGGGACACGC CCTCTATGAT
     7081 GTGGTCTATC AAGATGTTGC TAGCGGCATG AAGACAGGCC CAACGTTTGA ACTAACAATT
     7141 CCATATGATA TTCTCCTGTG CTACTTCTCG TCGTATGGAC TGGCAATTGC AGATAAGGGA
     7201 GAGACAGGTA TTCCTTCTAG CAGTGTCATT AGTAATGCAG AGCTGAAGAA GATGGGACAA
     7261 GACCTTTTGC TTGGCCCTCG AGATAGTCAG GCATCAGTTC GTCTCTCTTC TAACACCTCT
     7321 CTCAGCACCT CGTCCAAGCT AAAGCAATCT ACAATCCGTC TAAAGTATAT TGATAAGCAA
     7381 TGTAAAATTG ACCAGATACT ATATGTCATG ATAGACGATT CAGTTTCACT ACGCTTTGAA
     7441 TGCATCAAAT TAGGAGTACA GACAAGTGCT CGTATGCTTT TGCAAGCCAT TTTTGAAAAG
     7501 ACCTCCCAAC TGATTGGTGA CATGGAACCA GGTCCAGATG AGCGGAAGAA ACCCTCATGG
     7561 CGCATTCCAT GGATGGAGGT TCCTGTCCCG GGGGTTAAGC GATTTCTTGA GGAGGCTATC
     7621 GAGGTCCTTC ATTCTCACAT AGTAGATGAT AACACATTAG TGCGAGTCTC GGGCCTTTCG
     7681 GAGCGTCCCT TTGGGCGGTT ATCCTATGAC ACTGTTATAT CTAAAAGAAT ATAAGCGCTA
     7741 GTGCTATCTA ATGACGTGCT ACACTCCATA GATCTTCATA CTTGTATCAG CGAATGTAGT
     7801 TCTGTGGTGT TTCTTCTATT CTGCTTCATG CACCGTGATT TGGACCCCGA CAAGCTTCTG
     7861 GCACAATACA GTAATGTTAT TATATTTGAT ATTCTTCGAC CTGACTATGA CCAACTCCAG
     7921 CACGTACTTC TTTCCATCTG CAGTTGCATT CGCTACAATG CTGAAAGCGA AAAACGCAAT
     7981 CACTGTATCT GTGGATATCA CATTGGCTAA AGGGTTATGC CCTGGACACC ATTGGCTGCC
     8041 TCGAAGCGCT GACCACAAAT AACGCCTTTA ATTACAGGCG CCCCAGATTT TAAAATCCAT
     8101 GGGCACCGAG TACAAGCCCA CGGTGCGCCT CGCCACCCGC GACGACGTCC CCCGGGCCGT
     8161 ACGCACCCTC GCCGCCGCGT TCGCCGACTA CCCCGCCACG CGCCACACCG TCGACCCGGA
     8221 CCGCCACATC GAGCGGGTCA CCGAGCTGCA AGAACTCTTC CTCACGCGCG TCGGGCTCGA
     8281 CATCGGCAAG GTGTGGGTCG CGGACGACGG CGCCGCGGTG GCGGTCTGGA CCACGCCGGA
     8341 GAGCGTCGAA GCGGGGGCGG TGTTCGCCGA GATCGGCCCG CGCATGGCCG AGTTGAGCGG
     8401 TTCCCGGCTG GCCGCGCAGC AACAGATGGA AGGCCTCCTG GCGCCGCACC GGCCCAAGGA
     8461 GCCCGCGTGG TTCCTGGCCA CCGTCGGCGT CTCGCCCGAC CACCAGGGCA AGGGTCTGGG
     8521 CAGCGCCGTC GTGCTCCCCG GAGTGGAGGC GGCCGAGCGC GCCGGGGTGC CTGCCTTCCT
     8581 GGAGACCTCC GCGCCCCGCA ACCTCCCCTT CTACGAGCGG CTCGGCTTCA CCGTCACCGC
     8641 CGACGTCGAG GTGCCCGAAG GACCGCGCAC CTGGTGCATG ACCCGCAAGC CCGGTGCCCT
     8701 CGAGTGAGGG CTGAAGTGAA TATTTACCTT TTCCGGGTTC GACGGGCGTG CTTGACGATG
     8761 CGGAAGTCGC TGTCCGTTCC AACGGCTATC TGCCCCAGGA CCCCCATCCC GGCGCCGATC
     8821 AGCTGGTACC GAGCTCGAAT TC   
//
