# Supplementary material for: A core UPS molecular complement implicates unique endocytic compartments at the parasite-host interface in Giardia lamblia
Source: bioRxiv preprint, doi:10.1101/2022.07.13.499947, version 1 (2022-07-13)
Supplement: Supplementary data and tables [file 499947_file02.zip › Supplementary data 1_Constructs/GL50803_15411 NEK/P065 - NEK 15411.ape]

LOCUS       P065___NEK_15411        9415 bp ds-DNA     circular     14-SEP-2020
DEFINITION  .
ACCESSION   
VERSION     
SOURCE      .
  ORGANISM  .
COMMENT     
COMMENT     
COMMENT     ApEinfo:methylated:1
FEATURES             Location/Qualifiers
     primer_bind     9345..9363
                     /locus_tag="CF005 (PacV-s)"
                     /label="CF005 (PacV-s)"
                     /ApEinfo_label="CF005 (PacV-s)"
                     /ApEinfo_fwdcolor="#14c0bd"
                     /ApEinfo_revcolor="#4ec02b"
                     /ApEinfo_graphicformat="arrow_data {{0 1 2 0 0 -1} {} 0}
                     width 5 offset 0"
     promoter        7..256
                     /locus_tag="putative promoter"
                     /label="putative promoter"
                     /ApEinfo_label="putative promoter"
                     /ApEinfo_fwdcolor="#346ee0"
                     /ApEinfo_revcolor="#346ee0"
                     /ApEinfo_graphicformat="arrow_data {{0 0.5 0 1 2 0 0 -1 0
                     -0.5} {} 0} width 5 offset 0"
     primer_bind     complement(2662..2681)
                     /locus_tag="CF006 (PacV-as)"
                     /label="CF006 (PacV-as)"
                     /ApEinfo_label="CF006 (PacV-as)"
                     /ApEinfo_fwdcolor="#14c0bd"
                     /ApEinfo_revcolor="#4ec02b"
                     /ApEinfo_graphicformat="arrow_data {{0 1 2 0 0 -1} {} 1}
                     width 5 offset 0"
     3'UTR           2414..2583
                     /locus_tag="CWP1 3'UTR"
                     /label="CWP1 3'UTR"
                     /ApEinfo_label="CWP1 3'UTR"
                     /ApEinfo_fwdcolor="#f76ca1"
                     /ApEinfo_revcolor="#008040"
                     /ApEinfo_graphicformat="arrow_data {{0 1 2 0 0 -1} {} 0}
                     width 5 offset 0"
     CDS             8672..9280
                     /locus_tag="puro R"
                     /label="puro R"
                     /ApEinfo_label="puro R"
                     /ApEinfo_fwdcolor="#e9d024"
                     /ApEinfo_revcolor="#e9d024"
                     /ApEinfo_graphicformat="arrow_data {{0 1 2 0 0 -1} {} 0}
                     width 5 offset 0"
     misc_binding    2384..2410
                     /locus_tag="HA tag"
                     /label="HA tag"
                     /ApEinfo_label="HA tag"
                     /ApEinfo_fwdcolor="#ff4809"
                     /ApEinfo_revcolor="#ff4809"
                     /ApEinfo_graphicformat="arrow_data {{0 1 2 0 0 -1} {} 0}
                     width 5 offset 0"
     misc_recomb     complement(2583..3931)
                     /locus_tag="recombination site 2"
                     /label="recombination site 2"
                     /ApEinfo_label="recombination site 2"
                     /ApEinfo_fwdcolor="#8080ff"
                     /ApEinfo_revcolor="#da6a3b"
                     /ApEinfo_graphicformat="arrow_data {{0 1 2 0 0 -1} {} 0}
                     width 5 offset 0"
     misc_recomb     6834..8618
                     /locus_tag="recombination site 1"
                     /label="recombination site 1"
                     /ApEinfo_label="recombination site 1"
                     /ApEinfo_fwdcolor="#8080ff"
                     /ApEinfo_revcolor="#da6a3b"
                     /ApEinfo_graphicformat="arrow_data {{0 1 2 0 0 -1} {} 0}
                     width 5 offset 0"
     protein_bind    2375..2382
                     /locus_tag="PacI site"
                     /label="PacI site"
                     /ApEinfo_label="PacI site"
                     /ApEinfo_fwdcolor="cyan"
                     /ApEinfo_revcolor="green"
                     /ApEinfo_graphicformat="arrow_data {{0 1 2 0 0 -1} {} 0}
                     width 5 offset 0"
     misc_feature    1..6
                     /locus_tag="XbaI site"
                     /label="XbaI site"
                     /ApEinfo_label="XbaI site"
                     /ApEinfo_fwdcolor="cyan"
                     /ApEinfo_revcolor="green"
                     /ApEinfo_graphicformat="arrow_data {{0 1 2 0 0 -1} {} 0}
                     width 5 offset 0"
     CDS             7..2374
                     /locus_tag="NEK 15411"
                     /label="NEK 15411"
                     /ApEinfo_label="NEK 15411"
                     /ApEinfo_fwdcolor="#e9d024"
                     /ApEinfo_revcolor="#e9d024"
                     /ApEinfo_graphicformat="arrow_data {{0 1 2 0 0 -1} {} 0}
                     width 5 offset 0"
ORIGIN
        1 TCTAGATCTT CCCCATCCAG CGTCAGTAGT ACGCGCTATA ACTTAACCAC AGGCTCACAG
       61 AGTCTACGCC TAGAAGTGGA CTCCGAGATG GAACTGTCCG ACTCCACTAC TCGTTCTGAG
      121 TCGCCCTCAG TCGGCTGGCC TGCGTGACTA CAAGGTTTCA ACTGACATTG CGTTTAAGAT
      181 TATAGGTAAG CAGCAAAATT TGAGAAAGGC GCAAAATTTT CATTTTTTGG GAAGATTAAA
      241 ATCAAATTGG CACGAGATGT CGAGCATCGA GCTTCCCGAA GGCTACCGCT TCCAGACGAC
      301 TTTGGCGGCA GGAGAGTACA GCATGCTCTT CCTGGCCATG GGAAACGACT ACCAGGAGGT
      361 CGCTATCAAG AGCTTTGATT GCACGCAGAT GGACGATGCA CAAGTCTCGG AAATTCACCG
      421 CCAGGCCCTA CTCCTGAAGT CCGTTAACCA TCCGCTGGTA CTCAAGGTAT ATGACGTCCA
      481 GATGAACATT ACGCGCACGC GCCTGCACGT GATCATGGAG CCCTTCTTCA AGACGCTTCA
      541 GAACCTCATC GACGAGTGTG AGAAGGCAGA TCGCTCGCTC CTCAACAACA TCGTCTGCCA
      601 GGTGGCCTAC CAGGTCATCA AGGGGCTCCA CTATCTCTCC ACCACCAACC ATGTCGCGGT
      661 CAACGAGCAG GGACAGGAGT TCTCGCAGGA CAAGATCTTC CACTCGTTTA TCACACCGAA
      721 CGACATTGTG TTCAACACCT CCGGAGTTGT GAAGCTTATG AACATCTTCC CCCTGGAGCA
      781 TAGGATGCTC TATGAAAAGG GCGACGCCAG CTTCCCGGGG CTCGCCTATG CGTCGCCTGA
      841 GTTTCTCAAC AGGGAATACA CCGAGTGCCC TGCCGATGTG TGGTCTGCGG GCGCGTGCAT
      901 TTTCGCCATG GCTATGCGCA GGCCCCCGTT CAACTCTACC AACGTGGAGT CCCTAAGGGT
      961 GGAGGTCGAA GAAGGAAAGA AGGATGGCCT CGATATCAGC TTCAGCCGCG AGCTTGATGA
     1021 CATGCTCCAG CGCATGATGA CGCCGGACCA GGGCTACAGG CCCACTGCCG GCGATCTCCT
     1081 CAACGACCCC TCAATCACCG AGGCGGCGTA CGAGATCGAA GCGGGCGGCC TGCAAAACCC
     1141 GTGGATGGCA ATCGGCTTCT CCAGGCCGAT CTCTCAGGCA GTGGCCCCTG TGTCCAACGA
     1201 CTCCCCGGTC CTCGCCCTGG ATCCGAACAA TGTGTACCCG ATTGCCTTCG ATGACAACAA
     1261 CCCATGGGAG AGGTACTGGC TTAACGCTCC TCGTCCAGAT GCGACAGTCG ACGCAGCCTC
     1321 CTACACCAGG GGCACTATCG GCGAGGAAGT GGTTGCAAGG GTCCCGACAC CACCGCCCGA
     1381 GATGGATATG TATGCCACGA TGGATGATGC CTACAAGGGT GCCAACGATG AGTCCGCCTA
     1441 CTACGCCCCT GATAGCTATT ATGGCAGTGC CCCTGCAGAG AGCGTCATGG ACGTCGCGCA
     1501 AGTTGTGCGG GTGGAGACGC CTCCTCCAGA GCCTGATGCC TATGCTGACG CGGGCGCTCA
     1561 GGGCAATGAC TATAAGGTGG ACGATGAGGC AGCGGCCTAC GCACTCACCA GCTACTACGG
     1621 TGATGCGCCT GCGGACAGCA TCATGCTTAC CGATGATGAG GTAGTCCACA GGATTCCCAC
     1681 ACCACTGCCA GAAGGGGTGG CAGAGGTAGT TGTAAAGAGG AGCGCACCAG CCCCGGTCCC
     1741 AACCCCAGCC CCGCTCATGG AAACGGCACC TGAGTCCAAG ACTGTCACTG CTCTTATGAA
     1801 CGCGGTTCGA ACGGGCAAAA ACGATGTTGT GCAGAGGCTC GTCGGAGAGC ACTCCGGAGA
     1861 CATCGGATGG AAGACGCCCA ACGAGAAGAA GACCGCCCTC ATGGTCGCTG CGGATCTTGG
     1921 GAACGCCGAG GCTGTCGAGT TGCTGGCGCC ATGTGAGTGT GGTGAGGTAG ACTCGGATGG
     1981 CTGGCGAGCG ATCGATTACG CCGCCCAAAA CGGTAATGTC AGGGCCGTCA ACGCTCTTCT
     2041 TCAGTACGAG GGAGACATGC CTATCGTGCG CAAGGACGGA TGCACGCCGC TCTTCCAGGC
     2101 GGTGTTCTGG AACAAGCCGG ACTGTGTGAG GGCACTCGCT CCTAAGTACG CCGGCGCAAC
     2161 GACGACAAGC CACTACTGGC AGGGGGAGGG CTTTACGGCC CTCATGGAGG CGGCTAAGTG
     2221 CTGCCGCGTC GAGTGCGTTG AGATTCTGGC GCCCTATGAA GCGAAGATGA CGGACAAAAA
     2281 GGGTCATACA GCACTCTACC ACTGTGAGCA CGCGTGGGAC CATATTCTCG ATGACGCCAA
     2341 GAAGGAGGAA TGCATCAGGA TCCTCGAGAG GGCCTTAATT AAGTACCCAT ACGATGTCCC
     2401 AGACTACGCG tagTAAACGG TAGCCACGAG TGAGTAAACA AACGGCTCTT TGAACAGTTC
     2461 ATGCATTTAC AGAATATGGG CAGCACACAA GCAGCAGCGT AAGTGGACTG GTGGCTACTC
     2521 AAGAAAAGTC TAGCCCAAGT GACCAGAACT TGCTGATCGT TGGCCAAGAG CTCAGCTCAA
     2581 GAGAATTCTC GGATCAAGAC TTCAAATTAG AAATTCTAGC CAGAAAATAA ATCATGCCTG
     2641 CTCGTCGCCC CTTCATCGGC GGTAACTTCA AGTGTAACGG CTCTCTTGAC TTTATCAAGA
     2701 GCCACGTGGC GGCAATTGCT GCCCATAAGA TCCCTGATTC CGTGGACGTC GTCATTGCCC
     2761 CTTCCGCCGT ACACCTGTCA ACAGCCATTG CGGCAAACAC GTCAAAACAG TTGAGGATAG
     2821 CAGCGCAGAA TGTGTACCTA GAGGGGAACG GGGCGTGGAC TGGCGAGACA AGTGTTGAGA
     2881 TGCTTCAGGA CATGGGTTTG AAGCATGTGA TAGTAGGGCA CTCTGAAAGA CGCAGAATCA
     2941 TGGGGGAGAC CGACGAGCAA AGCGCCAAGA AGGCTAAGCG TGCCCTGGAA AAGGGGATGA
     3001 CGGTCATCTT CTGCGTCGGA GAGACCTTGG ACGAGCGCAA GGCCAACCGC ACCATGGAGG
     3061 TGAACATCGC CCAGCTTGAG GCGCTTGGCA AGGAGCTCGG AGAGTCCAAG ATGCTCTGGA
     3121 AGGAGGTTGT CATTGCTTAC GAGCCCGTGT GGTCCATTGG CACGGGCGTG GTGGCCACGC
     3181 CCGAGCAGGC AGAGGAGGTC CATGTGGGGC TCCGAAAGTG GTTTGCGGAG AAGGTTTGTG
     3241 CCGAGGGCGC ACAGCATATC CGTATCATTT ACGGGGGATC GGCCAATGGA AGCAACTGCG
     3301 AGAAGCTTGG CCAGTGTCCG AATATTGACG GCTTCCTTGT CGGTGGCGCT TCCCTCAAGC
     3361 CGGAGTTTAT GACGATGATC GACATTCTTA CGAAGACCCG TACATAGGCA TGTGGCTAAG
     3421 CGTGTTGTAA GCTCTTGACC TCTGGGCTGT ATCACATCCA AGAGTAAATT GACAAATAAA
     3481 GGCGCTAGCA AATAAATGGT GCTGGCCGTT CTGGCTCTTG CCCTGCTTTT CGCAAGCACC
     3541 GCAGAGGCCC AGAATCTGGC CCTTGACGTT ATCTCAGTCT CCGATACACA TGGGTGGATT
     3601 TATGGCCACA GACACCAGAA GGAGCTAGGA GACTACGGAA CCCTTGTGTC TTACATCGAA
     3661 CGCACCAGGG ACGAGGCAGC CAAGGATCCT GCGCGTGCCG TGCTGGCCAT AGATGGCGGC
     3721 GACCTCATTG AAGGTACGGG CCTCAGCGAC GCAACGCCCA TTAAAGGCAT GTACATATAC
     3781 CAAGCCGCCA GTGAGGTAGG CTTCGACCTC ATAACAGTCG GCAATCACGA TCTGGGGTCA
     3841 GAATCCAGTA CCGCATACAT CCATGAGAAG ATTGATGACA TGTTCGGGGA CGCCTATGTC
     3901 TCAACTAATA CCTTCATGAA CGCATTTAAA TACTAGAGCG GCCGCCACCG CGGTGGAGCT
     3961 CCAATTCGCC CTATAGTGAG TCGTATTACG CGCGCTCACT GGCCGTCGTT TTACAACGTC
     4021 GTGACTGGGA AAACCCTGGC GTTACCCAAC TTAATCGCCT TGCAGCACAT CCCCCTTTCG
     4081 CCAGCTGGCG TAATAGCGAA GAGGCCCGCA CCGATCGCCC TTCCCAACAG TTGCGCAGCC
     4141 TGAATGGCGA ATGGGNNNNN NNNNNNNNNN NNNNNNNNNN NNNNNNNNNN NNNNNNNNNN
     4201 NNNNNNNNNN NNNNNNNNNN NNNNNNNNNN NNNNNNNNNN NNNNNNNNNN NNNNNNNNNN
     4261 NNNNNNNNNN NNNNNNNNNC NNNNNNNNNN NNNNNNNNNN NNNNNNNNNN NNNNNNNNNN
     4321 NNNNNNNNNN NNNNNNNNNN NNNNNNNNNN NNNNNNNNNN NNNNNNNNNN NANNNNNNNN
     4381 NNNNNNNNNN NNNNNNNNNN NNNNNNNNNN NNNNNNNNNN NCCTTTGACG TTGGAGTCCA
     4441 CGTTCTTTNN NNNNNNNNNN NNNNNNNNNN NNNNNNNNNN NNNNNACCCT ATCTCGGTCT
     4501 ATTCTTTTGA TTTATAAGGG ATTTTGCCGA TTTCGGCCTA TTGGTTAAAA AATGAGCTGA
     4561 TTTAACAAAA ATTTAACGCG AATTTTAACA AAATATTAAC GCTTACAATT TAGGTGGCAC
     4621 TTTTCGGGGA AATGTGCGCG GAACCCCTAT TTGTTTATTT TTCTAAATAC ATTCAAATAT
     4681 GTATCCGCTC ATGAGACAAT AACCCTGATA AATGCTTCAA TAATATTGAA AAAGGAAGAG
     4741 TATGAGTATT CAACATTTCC GTGTCGCCCT TATTCCCTTT TTTGCGGCAT TTTGCCTTCC
     4801 TGTTTTTGCT CACCCAGAAA CGCTGGTGAA AGTAAAAGAT GCTGAAGATC AGTTGGGTGC
     4861 ACGAGTGGGT TACATCGAAC TGGATCTCAA CAGCGGTAAG ATCCTTGAGA GTTTTCGCCC
     4921 CGAAGAACGT TTTCCAATGA TGAGCACTTT TAAAGTTCTG CTATGTGGCG CGGTATTATC
     4981 CCGTATTGAC GCCGGGCAAG AGCAACTCGG TCGCCGCATA CACTATTCTC AGAATGACTT
     5041 GGTTGAGTAC TCACCAGTCA CAGAAAAGCA TCTTACGGAT GGCATGACAG TAAGAGAATT
     5101 ATGCAGTGCT GCCATAACCA TGAGTGATAA CACTGCGGCC AACTTACTTC TGACAACGAT
     5161 CGGAGGACCG AAGGAGCTAA CCGCTTTTTT GCACAACATG GGGGATCATG TAACTCGCCT
     5221 TGATCGTTGG GAACCGGAGC TGAATGAAGC CATACCAAAC GACGAGCGTG ACACCACGAT
     5281 GCCTGTAGCA ATGGCAACAA CGTTGCGCAA ACTATTAACT GGCGAACTAC TTACTCTAGC
     5341 TTCCCGGCAA CAATTAATAG ACTGGATGGA GGCGGATAAA GTTGCAGGAC CACTTCTGCG
     5401 CTCGGCCCTT CCGGCTGGCT GGTTTATTGC TGATAAATCT GGAGCCGGTG AGCGTGGGTC
     5461 TCGCGGTATC ATTGCAGCAC TGGGGCCAGA TGGTAAGCCC TCCCGTATCG TAGTTATCTA
     5521 CACGACGGGG AGTCAGGCAA CTATGGATGA ACGAAATAGA CAGATCGCTG AGATAGGTGC
     5581 CTCACTGATT AAGCATTGGT AACTGTCAGA CCAAGTTTAC TCATATATAC TTTAGATTGA
     5641 TTTAAAACTT CATTTTTAAT TTAAAAGGAT CTAGGTGAAG ATCCTTTTTG ATAATCTCAT
     5701 GACCAAAATC CCTTAACGTG AGTTTTCGTT CCACTGAGCG TCAGACCCCG TAGAAAAGAT
     5761 CAAAGGATCT TCTTGAGATC CTTTTTTTCT GCGCGTAATC TGCTGCTTGC AAACAAAAAA
     5821 ACCACCGCTA CCAGCGGTGG TTTGTTTGCC GGATCAAGAG CTACCAACTC TTTTTCCGAA
     5881 GGTAACTGGC TTCAGCAGAG CGCAGATACC AAATACTGTT CTTCTAGTGT AGCCGTAGTT
     5941 AGGCCACCAC TTCAAGAACT CTGTAGCACC GCCTACATAC CTCGCTCTGC TAATCCTGTT
     6001 ACCAGTGGCT GCTGCCAGTG GCGATAAGTC GTGTCTTACC GGGTTGGACT CAAGACGATA
     6061 GTTACCGGAT AAGGCGCAGC GGTCGGGCTG AACGGGGGGT TCGTGCACAC AGCCCAGCTT
     6121 GGAGCGAACG ACCTACACCG AACTGAGATA CCTACAGCGT GAGCTATGAG AAAGCGCCAC
     6181 GCTTCCCGAA GGGAGAAAGG CGGACAGGTA TCCGGTAAGC GGCAGGGTCG GAACAGGAGA
     6241 GCGCACGAGG GAGCTTCCAG GGGGAAACGC CTGGTATCTT TATAGTCCTG TCGGGTTTCG
     6301 CCACCTCTGA CTTGAGCGTC GATTTTTGTG ATGCTCGTCA GGGGGGCGGA GCCTATGGAA
     6361 AAACGCCAGC AACGCGGCCT TTTTGCTGGC CTTTTGCTCA CATGTTCTTT CCTGCGTTAT
     6421 CCCCTGATTC TGTGGATAAC CGTATTACCG CCTTTGAGTG AGCTGATACC GCTCGCCGCA
     6481 GCCGAACGAC CGAGCGCAGC GAGTCAGTGA GCGAGGAAGC GGAAGAGCGC CCAATACGCA
     6541 AACCGCCTCT CCCCGCGCGT TGGCCGATTC ATTAATGCAG CTGGCACGAC AGGTTTCCCG
     6601 ACTGGAAAGC GGGCAGTGAG CGCAACGCAA TTAATGTGAG TTAGCTCACT CATTAGGCAC
     6661 CCCAGGCTTT ACACTTTATG CTCCCGGCTC GTATGTTGTG TGGAATTGTG AGCGGATAAC
     6721 AATTTCACAC AGGAAACAGC TATGACCATG ATTACGCCAA GCGCGCAATT AACCCTCACT
     6781 AAAGGGAACA AAAGCTGGGT ACCGGGCCCC CCCTCGAGGT CGACGGTATC GATATTTAAA
     6841 TCTTCACGGC GTAGTACTTC CTGTGTCAAT GTGCTGTGCA AGAGTGACCC TGTCGAAGGA
     6901 TCCCGAACCA ATATTCTTTA TATGCCTGAG ATCCTTGTAA GATAGCTCTG GATACGCTTC
     6961 TACTTGAATA TCTTCCATGA GCAGAGTAGA AAGCTTTTTA AATTATTTCT AGTAAAGCTC
     7021 TGTGCGGGGA TTGATATGCA TGTCTCTCTG GACATTGATG TGTCGCCGTC AAGTCGCCTA
     7081 CCTGCTGGTA AGTGGCTTGT AATTCGGGCT GGTGTTCAGG AAGCGGATCT GGAGACATTG
     7141 CCCTCTCCAA CTCAGAGGCC TCTTTTAGCA AAAGAGGTGC AGAAGGGGCC CCAGAAAACG
     7201 CGTTGGTTCT TCACTAAGCT ACTTGCCAAA GAGAAGGGTG AGCATCTGGA TCATCACAGC
     7261 TACACGCTGA GGGTCCCTAG AGCGGCTGCA GAGGTCGATG ACCTTTCGTC CATACTGCTC
     7321 GTCGATTTAC TTGTTCAAGG AGTACTGCCA AATGAGTGCG CAGAACACAA ACATTCGTGG
     7381 TTGGACACGC GTGCTGACAG CAACGACACT GTGCTGTTAG GTAGGTACAG GGTTAGCCTT
     7441 GCAGATCTCT TGGGCTCGCG GGGACAATCA CAGTCCGTTT CAATTACCTC CCTTATTGAG
     7501 GACAGCAAGC TTGCCAACTT GGCAGTTCAG TACCAGCAGT TTGCAGGAAC AAGGATGGAT
     7561 AAGCAGGTTA TCGTGACAAT GGACAGGCCA GGCGCAAGAG GGTACCTGTC CCTGTGTGTG
     7621 TGCACAAAGG AAGCGGGACA CGCCCTCTAT GATGTGGTCT ATCAAGATGT TGCTAGCGGC
     7681 ATGAAGACAG GCCCAACGTT TGAACTAACA ATTCCATATG ATATTCTCCT GTGCTACTTC
     7741 TCGTCGTATG GACTGGCAAT TGCAGATAAG GGAGAGACAG GTATTCCTTC TAGCAGTGTC
     7801 ATTAGTAATG CAGAGCTGAA GAAGATGGGA CAAGACCTTT TGCTTGGCCC TCGAGATAGT
     7861 CAGGCATCAG TTCGTCTCTC TTCTAACACC TCTCTCAGCA CCTCGTCCAA GCTAAAGCAA
     7921 TCTACAATCC GTCTAAAGTA TATTGATAAG CAATGTAAAA TTGACCAGAT ACTATATGTC
     7981 ATGATAGACG ATTCAGTTTC ACTACGCTTT GAATGCATCA AATTAGGAGT ACAGACAAGT
     8041 GCTCGTATGC TTTTGCAAGC CATTTTTGAA AAGACCTCCC AACTGATTGG TGACATGGAA
     8101 CCAGGTCCAG ATGAGCGGAA GAAACCCTCA TGGCGCATTC CATGGATGGA GGTTCCTGTC
     8161 CCGGGGGTTA AGCGATTTCT TGAGGAGGCT ATCGAGGTCC TTCATTCTCA CATAGTAGAT
     8221 GATAACACAT TAGTGCGAGT CTCGGGCCTT TCGGAGCGTC CCTTTGGGCG GTTATCCTAT
     8281 GACACTGTTA TATCTAAAAG AATATAAGCG CTAGTGCTAT CTAATGACGT GCTACACTCC
     8341 ATAGATCTTC ATACTTGTAT CAGCGAATGT AGTTCTGTGG TGTTTCTTCT ATTCTGCTTC
     8401 ATGCACCGTG ATTTGGACCC CGACAAGCTT CTGGCACAAT ACAGTAATGT TATTATATTT
     8461 GATATTCTTC GACCTGACTA TGACCAACTC CAGCACGTAC TTCTTTCCAT CTGCAGTTGC
     8521 ATTCGCTACA ATGCTGAAAG CGAAAAACGC AATCACTGTA TCTGTGGATA TCACATTGGC
     8581 TAAAGGGTTA TGCCCTGGAC ACCATTGGCT GCCTCGAAGC GCTGACCACA AATAACGCCT
     8641 TTAATTACAG GCGCCCCAGA TTTTAAAATC CATGGGCACC GAGTACAAGC CCACGGTGCG
     8701 CCTCGCCACC CGCGACGACG TCCCCCGGGC CGTACGCACC CTCGCCGCCG CGTTCGCCGA
     8761 CTACCCCGCC ACGCGCCACA CCGTCGACCC GGACCGCCAC ATCGAGCGGG TCACCGAGCT
     8821 GCAAGAACTC TTCCTCACGC GCGTCGGGCT CGACATCGGC AAGGTGTGGG TCGCGGACGA
     8881 CGGCGCCGCG GTGGCGGTCT GGACCACGCC GGAGAGCGTC GAAGCGGGGG CGGTGTTCGC
     8941 CGAGATCGGC CCGCGCATGG CCGAGTTGAG CGGTTCCCGG CTGGCCGCGC AGCAACAGAT
     9001 GGAAGGCCTC CTGGCGCCGC ACCGGCCCAA GGAGCCCGCG TGGTTCCTGG CCACCGTCGG
     9061 CGTCTCGCCC GACCACCAGG GCAAGGGTCT GGGCAGCGCC GTCGTGCTCC CCGGAGTGGA
     9121 GGCGGCCGAG CGCGCCGGGG TGCCTGCCTT CCTGGAGACC TCCGCGCCCC GCAACCTCCC
     9181 CTTCTACGAG CGGCTCGGCT TCACCGTCAC CGCCGACGTC GAGGTGCCCG AAGGACCGCG
     9241 CACCTGGTGC ATGACCCGCA AGCCCGGTGC CCTCGAGTGA GGGCTGAAGT GAATATTTAC
     9301 CTTTTCCGGG TTCGACGGGC GTGCTTGACG ATGCGGAAGT CGCTGTCCGT TCCAACGGCT
     9361 ATCTGCCCCA GGACCCCCAT CCCGGCGCCG ATCAGCTGGT ACCGAGCTCG AATTC
//
