# Supplementary material for: A core UPS molecular complement implicates unique endocytic compartments at the parasite-host interface in Giardia lamblia
Source: bioRxiv preprint, doi:10.1101/2022.07.13.499947, version 1 (2022-07-13)
Supplement: Supplementary data and tables [file 499947_file02.zip › Supplementary data 1_Constructs/GL50803_15591 Coiled-coil/P072 - coiled coil 15591.ape]

LOCUS       P072___coiled_co       12352 bp ds-DNA     circular     10-NOV-2020
DEFINITION  .
ACCESSION   
VERSION     
SOURCE      .
  ORGANISM  .
COMMENT     
COMMENT     
COMMENT     ApEinfo:methylated:1
FEATURES             Location/Qualifiers
     primer_bind     12282..12300
                     /locus_tag="CF005 (PacV-s)"
                     /label="CF005 (PacV-s)"
                     /ApEinfo_label="CF005 (PacV-s)"
                     /ApEinfo_fwdcolor="#14c0bd"
                     /ApEinfo_revcolor="#4ec02b"
                     /ApEinfo_graphicformat="arrow_data {{0 1 2 0 0 -1} {} 0}
                     width 5 offset 0"
     promoter        7..256
                     /locus_tag="putative promoter"
                     /label="putative promoter"
                     /ApEinfo_label="putative promoter"
                     /ApEinfo_fwdcolor="#346ee0"
                     /ApEinfo_revcolor="#346ee0"
                     /ApEinfo_graphicformat="arrow_data {{0 0.5 0 1 2 0 0 -1 0
                     -0.5} {} 0} width 5 offset 0"
     primer_bind     complement(5599..5618)
                     /locus_tag="CF006 (PacV-as)"
                     /label="CF006 (PacV-as)"
                     /ApEinfo_label="CF006 (PacV-as)"
                     /ApEinfo_fwdcolor="#14c0bd"
                     /ApEinfo_revcolor="#4ec02b"
                     /ApEinfo_graphicformat="arrow_data {{0 1 2 0 0 -1} {} 1}
                     width 5 offset 0"
     3'UTR           5351..5520
                     /locus_tag="CWP1 3'UTR"
                     /label="CWP1 3'UTR"
                     /ApEinfo_label="CWP1 3'UTR"
                     /ApEinfo_fwdcolor="#f76ca1"
                     /ApEinfo_revcolor="#008040"
                     /ApEinfo_graphicformat="arrow_data {{0 1 2 0 0 -1} {} 0}
                     width 5 offset 0"
     CDS             11609..12217
                     /locus_tag="puro R"
                     /label="puro R"
                     /ApEinfo_label="puro R"
                     /ApEinfo_fwdcolor="#e9d024"
                     /ApEinfo_revcolor="#e9d024"
                     /ApEinfo_graphicformat="arrow_data {{0 1 2 0 0 -1} {} 0}
                     width 5 offset 0"
     misc_binding    5321..5347
                     /locus_tag="HA tag"
                     /label="HA tag"
                     /ApEinfo_label="HA tag"
                     /ApEinfo_fwdcolor="#ff4809"
                     /ApEinfo_revcolor="#ff4809"
                     /ApEinfo_graphicformat="arrow_data {{0 1 2 0 0 -1} {} 0}
                     width 5 offset 0"
     misc_recomb     complement(5520..6868)
                     /locus_tag="recombination site 2"
                     /label="recombination site 2"
                     /ApEinfo_label="recombination site 2"
                     /ApEinfo_fwdcolor="#8080ff"
                     /ApEinfo_revcolor="#da6a3b"
                     /ApEinfo_graphicformat="arrow_data {{0 1 2 0 0 -1} {} 0}
                     width 5 offset 0"
     misc_recomb     9771..11555
                     /locus_tag="recombination site 1"
                     /label="recombination site 1"
                     /ApEinfo_label="recombination site 1"
                     /ApEinfo_fwdcolor="#8080ff"
                     /ApEinfo_revcolor="#da6a3b"
                     /ApEinfo_graphicformat="arrow_data {{0 1 2 0 0 -1} {} 0}
                     width 5 offset 0"
     protein_bind    5312..5319
                     /locus_tag="PacI site"
                     /label="PacI site"
                     /ApEinfo_label="PacI site"
                     /ApEinfo_fwdcolor="cyan"
                     /ApEinfo_revcolor="green"
                     /ApEinfo_graphicformat="arrow_data {{0 1 2 0 0 -1} {} 0}
                     width 5 offset 0"
     misc_feature    1..6
                     /locus_tag="XbaI site"
                     /label="XbaI site"
                     /ApEinfo_label="XbaI site"
                     /ApEinfo_fwdcolor="cyan"
                     /ApEinfo_revcolor="green"
                     /ApEinfo_graphicformat="arrow_data {{0 1 2 0 0 -1} {} 0}
                     width 5 offset 0"
     CDS             257..5311
                     /locus_tag="15591"
                     /label="15591"
                     /ApEinfo_label="15591"
                     /ApEinfo_fwdcolor="#e9d024"
                     /ApEinfo_revcolor="#e9d024"
                     /ApEinfo_graphicformat="arrow_data {{0 1 2 0 0 -1} {} 0}
                     width 5 offset 0"
     primer_bind     5087..5106
                     /locus_tag="CF146"
                     /label="CF146"
                     /ApEinfo_label="CF146"
                     /ApEinfo_fwdcolor="#14c0bd"
                     /ApEinfo_revcolor="#4ec02b"
                     /ApEinfo_graphicformat="arrow_data {{0 1 2 0 0 -1} {} 0}
                     width 5 offset 0"
     variation       4866..4866
                     /locus_tag="it was originally T"
                     /label="it was originally T"
                     /ApEinfo_label="it was originally T"
                     /ApEinfo_fwdcolor="#ff9e39"
                     /ApEinfo_revcolor="#ff9e39"
                     /ApEinfo_graphicformat="arrow_data {{0 1 2 0 0 -1} {} 0}
                     width 5 offset 0"
ORIGIN
        1 TCTAGAACGT GCTCAGCAGT GAATCCCAAT GCTTGACAAT ACTTGTCGGC CTCCAACCCA
       61 ACTAACACGG GAGAGACATC TTGATCCTTC ATCAGAAGAG GAATGGCTCT AGACGGGGCA
      121 CGAACAGAAG TGACCAGCAG AGCTGCATAC TGCGTGGTGC CAGCATGAAT ATCACATAGG
      181 CCGAGGCATA CATGATTTTC ATCCCCTTGT CCCGCACCAA CGAGACCGGA CTCTTCCAGA
      241 GTGGCTGCAA GTTCGCATGT ATCCTGCACT AGATCTGATT GAGACCCTGT TCTGCGTCTG
      301 TGAAACCGAG TGGAAAGATC CCCGAGGAGG TCGAACAGAA TCCCCTGGTT ATCTGGACGA
      361 GCAGAGCGGG CCCCAGTATG AACAAAGAGA ACACGGGATA AAGAAGGTGA CGAGTCTGCT
      421 AAGTGTGTGC GACCATAGGC TTCCGTGCGA TGACTCATGG CATTCGCACC CAAATCGTAT
      481 CTCAAAAAAC CTGTGGCAGC CTCAAAAAAT AAAACCACTC AAAAAAATGC GCTACGTGGT
      541 AACCCCAATA CCCCTCCCCG CAGCGACGGT ATCGGATAGG CCGTCTCTTC CCCCGTGGTT
      601 GCAACGGGCT GCTGAGGCTC TTCAGTTCGA TGAGGACCTG CTCGGATCCC TTGCGGCGTC
      661 TCGGGGCATC ATCAAGCAGC AAGAAAACAT TTGCCCCTCT GAATCCCTTG ACTTTTGCTG
      721 TGCATATTCG GAACAGCTCC GCCCGCTTCT AGGCTCCGGC GTTTCTGCAG CGGAGGGAGA
      781 TGAGCTCTCT AGTTGGCTTA TCAGCGCGCC AAGTGGGTCG ATCCTATTTA CAGCCTCGTC
      841 TGTGCCTGCT GAGCTTATCC TATCTCTCTA TGCATCGGCC GCCTTAGCTA GTGCGGTGGC
      901 TTGCCAGGAT TATACGTTTG CTCCGCAGTT ATTTGCAAAG GCTCAGGCCT GCCTTCAGGA
      961 AGCTATACAG TACTCTGACA TGCTTGCTTC TTTGGGCTCT CCTCTCCCAA CTGGGACTGC
     1021 AGACGACGCA GCGACCATCT GTATGACGTC CGAACTACTT GGTGCATTCA TCTCATTTAT
     1081 TAGTGCTCAG ATGATGGAGC TCTCCTCCAC AAATTTCATT TCACACAACA CAACATGGCT
     1141 TCTTTCGGAC TCTTCCTTAC AGGACAATCT TCGCATGCTG CTCAACGCCT CCAAGCACTA
     1201 TGGCGATGCT GCACCCATCT TTGTAGCATC GGGGATGGAC TGCTTCACAG AGCTTGCAGA
     1261 GCTTGCTGCT CTTAAGCCTC ACATCCTAAC TGTCGCCGGC CGCATGGCTG CTGCTAAGTG
     1321 TCTTTTTGCT GAACGTAAGT ATTCAAAGTG CATAGAGGAA TGTCGCGAGA TTTCCAGCAT
     1381 TATAGCCACC TGTGTCCCTG AAGAGAAAGG TTTTGTTAGT ATTTCTCTTT GCATAGAATG
     1441 CAAAGATAGC CTCATGGAGC AGTTGTTAGA GCTGATGGCT GCAGCCGAGT CCAGTATTGA
     1501 TGCTTCTGAC TCTTTGACCG GTCTTGAACC GGCAGGTACT GTGCATCTAG ACGATGCTCA
     1561 AGTGACAGCT GATATCCATA CTGCAAATCT GGGACCCCAC GAGCCCCTTA TTATTGACCT
     1621 AGCGCCAATT CAGGAGCCCG CCAGCGAGTT CTTGGCTGAT AAAGCTGACA ACTCAGCAGA
     1681 GATCCTCCTC CTTAACAATA TAATTAGCCA GAAGGACAGT GAGCTAGCTG AGAAGCAGAG
     1741 GCTCATTGAT AGCTTGAATG TACAAGTTGA AGAACTTAGA GGCTCTCTTC GAGAGACATC
     1801 GTCCGTCTCT GCTTTAGATT TCACAAGTCT CCTGCTTGCA AAAGATGCTG AGATTCACCG
     1861 GCTTCAAAGT CTTGTGTTAG AATGTTCTAC TGTATCCGCG CCCTCATCTT TTCCATTTCC
     1921 CCAAGATCTT CTTGTGCCGA CGGTCTCCGT TGACGAGCAA CTTCACAAGA CCGTTGCCGA
     1981 GTTACGCTGT GAGCTTGACG ATATGTACGT AGCTTTTGAT GGTGCTTCCA AGCAGCTTTG
     2041 GGAGGAGAGA TTGGCGACCG AATATGCATA CCAAACTCTC GCCGTCTTAC AGGATGAGGT
     2101 TTCAGACATG TATGAGTTAA AGATTGCGAA CGCCAGCCTG ACAAGTCAGG TCCGTGCCAT
     2161 TAAGGATCAG GCCATGGTTA AGGAAGTCGC TCCACAAGGC CATGGAACAG CAGTGCTAAC
     2221 CGATATCCAC GTTATCAATG ACACTGAACG AATGATCCAG CATCTCCAAG ATCGGATTGT
     2281 GTCATTGGAG AGCCAGCTTT TGACTGCTCA AAAAACACTG TCAGATGCCA ACGAGACAGT
     2341 TGCGGTCTAT CACCAGGAGA TCATAGAGGC CGAGGCCGAG ACAGAGAGAT TGCGCGATTC
     2401 GCTTTTGAAC GTCGACGCCG TCAAGTGTGC TGGTCAAGGG CCGGAACAGA ATACGCAGCT
     2461 CTCCTCAACG ACAGTTCCGC TCACTGACGA TCTCGTCATG GGCTTTGCTA ATGCTGCTAT
     2521 TGATATCGGT GGGCTCAAGG CGGGCGTTTC ACAAGCGAAG GTGTACGACG ATATGGTTGA
     2581 ACTGATAATA GCGTTGGAAG TAGAAAACGA GAAGCTTAAG AAAAAGTGCC TGGAGTATGA
     2641 GATCTCTCCG CCTGCAATCA TCTCTCTTGA GGCAGAACCT GGACCAGATG GCGGCGATGT
     2701 AGAGCCTGGT CTCAGTGCAA GCCTGTTGCA GTCGATTGGG ACGGAGATTG CTATACAGTC
     2761 TGCGTGGACG CGTCTCCCCG CGCTCACAAC CCATTTACAG AGCATCATAA ATCGTGCGCT
     2821 GGAGCAGATC ACGATAGTAA CAACTGAATA CGCACAGCAC GCAGATTCCC AAAGGGATGG
     2881 CTCCAGCATC GTGAATGAGT ATTCACATAG TGACGGGGGA GATAGTTTTG AGCCCAGTGA
     2941 CAACCCCGAT GCAGAGTATC AGAGCACTCT CCACTCTAGG CTCTTCTCCA TAGGAACTTC
     3001 GTCGGATAAC GTTGATCTAC TCGAGAAGAT GCTTCAAGAA GATGCTTCTG AGCCTCTGAC
     3061 CCTTGTCACG GTGGCTAAGA AGCTGAAGCT GCTTGGGGAG GGTCTGCAAG GTCTTCCTAC
     3121 AGTTGTCATA TCTGGGTATG GTGAGGACGA AGCATACAAT ATGCTTTCAG AGCGTATTAT
     3181 TGAGCTGGTT GCCGAGCAGC ATGAAACAAA CATGAACAGC ATGGATGACT GTTACAAGGA
     3241 CATAGAGATG GCGCACATAA ACATAGCCGA TCTTCGTCTG TGCATGCGAA AGACAGATAA
     3301 GGTCATGGAG CTCTATGATC GCTTTTCAGT CACTGATCAG AAACGCCTTT ATGAGCTGCA
     3361 GCTTGTCGCT CAACGGAAGA ACGCAGAACT GGTTTTCTTG GTGCGCTATA TGGACCTTCT
     3421 TGTGCAGGCT TACCAGCTTA GCATAGCAGC TATTAAGCAG AACGTGGACG CGCAAGGCTG
     3481 CACCGGAAAG ATTAACGGGG TAGAGATATC CACTGTTCTC CTCGAGAAAG ACGAACAGAT
     3541 AGCAGGGCTT CAGGAGGCGC TTAAGACGGC TCGCGACCAT GGTGAGCAAC GAGTTTCAGA
     3601 TATCTCCCAT GATATGCGTC TTGTTCAAGA TAAATACGAG TCTCTCGAGA AACAGTTTGC
     3661 AGAATACAAG GCGTTCGCGG ATGGGCAACT ACAGCCCGCG TCTGCAGATG ATGACTACTT
     3721 CTATAACTTG CTTGCTGATC GGGACAGACA GATAAAGGAG CTTAGTGACA TAGTTTCGTT
     3781 GTTGAATTCT GGCAACTCCA GGGAGACTGT TACAGAAGAA AGACCAGAAT CGTCTCACCG
     3841 AGAAACCCAG ACGGCTCCAG GCCATGTCGC TATAGAGCCA ACAGTAGTGG AGCATATATC
     3901 TACACTAAAG TCAGAGGAAG ACCAGGAGAT TCACAAGATA CCAGATCCTC AAGGGATGTC
     3961 GGAAGCTGAA CACATGACTT GTGTTGTAGA GTCGGGGATT GCAGAGCAGC CGGTCTACGG
     4021 TGTCCAATGT ACCCCTGGTA TTGATTATGA GCAACTGCTG ATTGCAAAGA ACGCAGAGAT
     4081 AAAACGCCTA CAGGTGCTTT GCGAGGGAGC TGCCGTCCAT GTGTCAGCCT CAGCGGTTAG
     4141 TTCTAATAAC TTAGCCAATA CATGTGGTAG CAATGCCTTT GTTTATGAGA ACGCCACAGA
     4201 GTCTGTGTAC GCGCGGTCCT CTGCAGACTT GGAGGAAATC CAACGTTTGA ACACAGAATT
     4261 AAATAGCTCT AACTCAAAGG TCCAGGAGCT GACGGAGTCT CTTGAAGCGC TGAAAACAAA
     4321 GAACATTGCA GCAAACACTG CAATCGACAA TCAAAATAAC CAGATAGAAG AGCTTACACA
     4381 AGACAAGCAG AAGCTTCAAA ACCTCGTCAT CCAGCTGACA GAAGAGAACC TCGTCAAGTC
     4441 TGCAACAGTT CAGAGCGTCA TGACTACCTC GGTTGCATCT TCCACGCTTG CAACAGAGAT
     4501 CAATAATCTC AAACTCGAGC TTAGCGAGAG GGATCACGAG ATTGTTAGAT TGACGCATAC
     4561 CATTGAGCGC CTTAACAAAC AAATCGTTGA CAATGCAGGA AACGAAGTCC CACAGCTGTC
     4621 AACAATTATC GAAATACCAC CATCGGCAAC TAACAACGAA ATCATCAAGA ACCTGGTGAA
     4681 CAGCATCAAG ACGCAAGAAG CCAGCTTCAC TCATATCCGC ACACTTCTGA AGGAGAAGCA
     4741 GGCAGAGGTC CTGAAGCTCA AGGAGGCTCT TGAACGGCAA GAAGACATTG TCAGAACGCT
     4801 TCTGTCCAAC CCGATGACTA ATAAAATGAA GACAAGCGAC TCTGCCGATG GAAACAATGC
     4861 CCTGACTCTC ACCAACTATA ATGATACCAG CGCAGCAGAT GGACAGGCGG GTGAGGAGGA
     4921 GCGTGCTCGC TTTGAAGAGC GGATTCAGAA GCTTGAGGAA GAACTAGCCG GCAAAAACTA
     4981 CGTCATCGAC AGCAAGTCTC AAGAGATAGA CACACTCAGA GGAGATCTGA GGAGGCTTCA
     5041 AAATGAAGCC ACTGAGCTGC GTGCCAAGAT AGTTGATCTC GAAACTCAAC TTACGGACGC
     5101 CAAGAGGGAG ATAGAACAGA TGCAGCAGCG CAACGATCAG GCGTCGGAAG ATCATAGTCG
     5161 CAGAGCCAGC CGGATGATGG ATGACTATAC GCACAAAGAT CTTAATGAAC AGATAAAGAG
     5221 CCTTTACGAG ATACTTAGTG CGAAGGATGC GGAGATAACT AGTTATAAGA AGAGACTGGG
     5281 CATTGAGGAC GATGCTGCTT TCACATACTT GTTAATTAAG TACCCATACG ATGTCCCAGA
     5341 CTACGCGtag TAAACGGTAG CCACGAGTGA GTAAACAAAC GGCTCTTTGA ACAGTTCATG
     5401 CATTTACAGA ATATGGGCAG CACACAAGCA GCAGCGTAAG TGGACTGGTG GCTACTCAAG
     5461 AAAAGTCTAG CCCAAGTGAC CAGAACTTGC TGATCGTTGG CCAAGAGCTC AGCTCAAGAG
     5521 AATTCTCGGA TCAAGACTTC AAATTAGAAA TTCTAGCCAG AAAATAAATC ATGCCTGCTC
     5581 GTCGCCCCTT CATCGGCGGT AACTTCAAGT GTAACGGCTC TCTTGACTTT ATCAAGAGCC
     5641 ACGTGGCGGC AATTGCTGCC CATAAGATCC CTGATTCCGT GGACGTCGTC ATTGCCCCTT
     5701 CCGCCGTACA CCTGTCAACA GCCATTGCGG CAAACACGTC AAAACAGTTG AGGATAGCAG
     5761 CGCAGAATGT GTACCTAGAG GGGAACGGGG CGTGGACTGG CGAGACAAGT GTTGAGATGC
     5821 TTCAGGACAT GGGTTTGAAG CATGTGATAG TAGGGCACTC TGAAAGACGC AGAATCATGG
     5881 GGGAGACCGA CGAGCAAAGC GCCAAGAAGG CTAAGCGTGC CCTGGAAAAG GGGATGACGG
     5941 TCATCTTCTG CGTCGGAGAG ACCTTGGACG AGCGCAAGGC CAACCGCACC ATGGAGGTGA
     6001 ACATCGCCCA GCTTGAGGCG CTTGGCAAGG AGCTCGGAGA GTCCAAGATG CTCTGGAAGG
     6061 AGGTTGTCAT TGCTTACGAG CCCGTGTGGT CCATTGGCAC GGGCGTGGTG GCCACGCCCG
     6121 AGCAGGCAGA GGAGGTCCAT GTGGGGCTCC GAAAGTGGTT TGCGGAGAAG GTTTGTGCCG
     6181 AGGGCGCACA GCATATCCGT ATCATTTACG GGGGATCGGC CAATGGAAGC AACTGCGAGA
     6241 AGCTTGGCCA GTGTCCGAAT ATTGACGGCT TCCTTGTCGG TGGCGCTTCC CTCAAGCCGG
     6301 AGTTTATGAC GATGATCGAC ATTCTTACGA AGACCCGTAC ATAGGCATGT GGCTAAGCGT
     6361 GTTGTAAGCT CTTGACCTCT GGGCTGTATC ACATCCAAGA GTAAATTGAC AAATAAAGGC
     6421 GCTAGCAAAT AAATGGTGCT GGCCGTTCTG GCTCTTGCCC TGCTTTTCGC AAGCACCGCA
     6481 GAGGCCCAGA ATCTGGCCCT TGACGTTATC TCAGTCTCCG ATACACATGG GTGGATTTAT
     6541 GGCCACAGAC ACCAGAAGGA GCTAGGAGAC TACGGAACCC TTGTGTCTTA CATCGAACGC
     6601 ACCAGGGACG AGGCAGCCAA GGATCCTGCG CGTGCCGTGC TGGCCATAGA TGGCGGCGAC
     6661 CTCATTGAAG GTACGGGCCT CAGCGACGCA ACGCCCATTA AAGGCATGTA CATATACCAA
     6721 GCCGCCAGTG AGGTAGGCTT CGACCTCATA ACAGTCGGCA ATCACGATCT GGGGTCAGAA
     6781 TCCAGTACCG CATACATCCA TGAGAAGATT GATGACATGT TCGGGGACGC CTATGTCTCA
     6841 ACTAATACCT TCATGAACGC ATTTAAATAC TAGAGCGGCC GCCACCGCGG TGGAGCTCCA
     6901 ATTCGCCCTA TAGTGAGTCG TATTACGCGC GCTCACTGGC CGTCGTTTTA CAACGTCGTG
     6961 ACTGGGAAAA CCCTGGCGTT ACCCAACTTA ATCGCCTTGC AGCACATCCC CCTTTCGCCA
     7021 GCTGGCGTAA TAGCGAAGAG GCCCGCACCG ATCGCCCTTC CCAACAGTTG CGCAGCCTGA
     7081 ATGGCGAATG GGNNNNNNNN NNNNNNNNNN NNNNNNNNNN NNNNNNNNNN NNNNNNNNNN
     7141 NNNNNNNNNN NNNNNNNNNN NNNNNNNNNN NNNNNNNNNN NNNNNNNNNN NNNNNNNNNN
     7201 NNNNNNNNNN NNNNNNCNNN NNNNNNNNNN NNNNNNNNNN NNNNNNNNNN NNNNNNNNNN
     7261 NNNNNNNNNN NNNNNNNNNN NNNNNNNNNN NNNNNNNNNN NNNNNNNNAN NNNNNNNNNN
     7321 NNNNNNNNNN NNNNNNNNNN NNNNNNNNNN NNNNNNNNCC TTTGACGTTG GAGTCCACGT
     7381 TCTTTNNNNN NNNNNNNNNN NNNNNNNNNN NNNNNNNNNN NNACCCTATC TCGGTCTATT
     7441 CTTTTGATTT ATAAGGGATT TTGCCGATTT CGGCCTATTG GTTAAAAAAT GAGCTGATTT
     7501 AACAAAAATT TAACGCGAAT TTTAACAAAA TATTAACGCT TACAATTTAG GTGGCACTTT
     7561 TCGGGGAAAT GTGCGCGGAA CCCCTATTTG TTTATTTTTC TAAATACATT CAAATATGTA
     7621 TCCGCTCATG AGACAATAAC CCTGATAAAT GCTTCAATAA TATTGAAAAA GGAAGAGTAT
     7681 GAGTATTCAA CATTTCCGTG TCGCCCTTAT TCCCTTTTTT GCGGCATTTT GCCTTCCTGT
     7741 TTTTGCTCAC CCAGAAACGC TGGTGAAAGT AAAAGATGCT GAAGATCAGT TGGGTGCACG
     7801 AGTGGGTTAC ATCGAACTGG ATCTCAACAG CGGTAAGATC CTTGAGAGTT TTCGCCCCGA
     7861 AGAACGTTTT CCAATGATGA GCACTTTTAA AGTTCTGCTA TGTGGCGCGG TATTATCCCG
     7921 TATTGACGCC GGGCAAGAGC AACTCGGTCG CCGCATACAC TATTCTCAGA ATGACTTGGT
     7981 TGAGTACTCA CCAGTCACAG AAAAGCATCT TACGGATGGC ATGACAGTAA GAGAATTATG
     8041 CAGTGCTGCC ATAACCATGA GTGATAACAC TGCGGCCAAC TTACTTCTGA CAACGATCGG
     8101 AGGACCGAAG GAGCTAACCG CTTTTTTGCA CAACATGGGG GATCATGTAA CTCGCCTTGA
     8161 TCGTTGGGAA CCGGAGCTGA ATGAAGCCAT ACCAAACGAC GAGCGTGACA CCACGATGCC
     8221 TGTAGCAATG GCAACAACGT TGCGCAAACT ATTAACTGGC GAACTACTTA CTCTAGCTTC
     8281 CCGGCAACAA TTAATAGACT GGATGGAGGC GGATAAAGTT GCAGGACCAC TTCTGCGCTC
     8341 GGCCCTTCCG GCTGGCTGGT TTATTGCTGA TAAATCTGGA GCCGGTGAGC GTGGGTCTCG
     8401 CGGTATCATT GCAGCACTGG GGCCAGATGG TAAGCCCTCC CGTATCGTAG TTATCTACAC
     8461 GACGGGGAGT CAGGCAACTA TGGATGAACG AAATAGACAG ATCGCTGAGA TAGGTGCCTC
     8521 ACTGATTAAG CATTGGTAAC TGTCAGACCA AGTTTACTCA TATATACTTT AGATTGATTT
     8581 AAAACTTCAT TTTTAATTTA AAAGGATCTA GGTGAAGATC CTTTTTGATA ATCTCATGAC
     8641 CAAAATCCCT TAACGTGAGT TTTCGTTCCA CTGAGCGTCA GACCCCGTAG AAAAGATCAA
     8701 AGGATCTTCT TGAGATCCTT TTTTTCTGCG CGTAATCTGC TGCTTGCAAA CAAAAAAACC
     8761 ACCGCTACCA GCGGTGGTTT GTTTGCCGGA TCAAGAGCTA CCAACTCTTT TTCCGAAGGT
     8821 AACTGGCTTC AGCAGAGCGC AGATACCAAA TACTGTTCTT CTAGTGTAGC CGTAGTTAGG
     8881 CCACCACTTC AAGAACTCTG TAGCACCGCC TACATACCTC GCTCTGCTAA TCCTGTTACC
     8941 AGTGGCTGCT GCCAGTGGCG ATAAGTCGTG TCTTACCGGG TTGGACTCAA GACGATAGTT
     9001 ACCGGATAAG GCGCAGCGGT CGGGCTGAAC GGGGGGTTCG TGCACACAGC CCAGCTTGGA
     9061 GCGAACGACC TACACCGAAC TGAGATACCT ACAGCGTGAG CTATGAGAAA GCGCCACGCT
     9121 TCCCGAAGGG AGAAAGGCGG ACAGGTATCC GGTAAGCGGC AGGGTCGGAA CAGGAGAGCG
     9181 CACGAGGGAG CTTCCAGGGG GAAACGCCTG GTATCTTTAT AGTCCTGTCG GGTTTCGCCA
     9241 CCTCTGACTT GAGCGTCGAT TTTTGTGATG CTCGTCAGGG GGGCGGAGCC TATGGAAAAA
     9301 CGCCAGCAAC GCGGCCTTTT TGCTGGCCTT TTGCTCACAT GTTCTTTCCT GCGTTATCCC
     9361 CTGATTCTGT GGATAACCGT ATTACCGCCT TTGAGTGAGC TGATACCGCT CGCCGCAGCC
     9421 GAACGACCGA GCGCAGCGAG TCAGTGAGCG AGGAAGCGGA AGAGCGCCCA ATACGCAAAC
     9481 CGCCTCTCCC CGCGCGTTGG CCGATTCATT AATGCAGCTG GCACGACAGG TTTCCCGACT
     9541 GGAAAGCGGG CAGTGAGCGC AACGCAATTA ATGTGAGTTA GCTCACTCAT TAGGCACCCC
     9601 AGGCTTTACA CTTTATGCTC CCGGCTCGTA TGTTGTGTGG AATTGTGAGC GGATAACAAT
     9661 TTCACACAGG AAACAGCTAT GACCATGATT ACGCCAAGCG CGCAATTAAC CCTCACTAAA
     9721 GGGAACAAAA GCTGGGTACC GGGCCCCCCC TCGAGGTCGA CGGTATCGAT ATTTAAATCT
     9781 TCACGGCGTA GTACTTCCTG TGTCAATGTG CTGTGCAAGA GTGACCCTGT CGAAGGATCC
     9841 CGAACCAATA TTCTTTATAT GCCTGAGATC CTTGTAAGAT AGCTCTGGAT ACGCTTCTAC
     9901 TTGAATATCT TCCATGAGCA GAGTAGAAAG CTTTTTAAAT TATTTCTAGT AAAGCTCTGT
     9961 GCGGGGATTG ATATGCATGT CTCTCTGGAC ATTGATGTGT CGCCGTCAAG TCGCCTACCT
    10021 GCTGGTAAGT GGCTTGTAAT TCGGGCTGGT GTTCAGGAAG CGGATCTGGA GACATTGCCC
    10081 TCTCCAACTC AGAGGCCTCT TTTAGCAAAA GAGGTGCAGA AGGGGCCCCA GAAAACGCGT
    10141 TGGTTCTTCA CTAAGCTACT TGCCAAAGAG AAGGGTGAGC ATCTGGATCA TCACAGCTAC
    10201 ACGCTGAGGG TCCCTAGAGC GGCTGCAGAG GTCGATGACC TTTCGTCCAT ACTGCTCGTC
    10261 GATTTACTTG TTCAAGGAGT ACTGCCAAAT GAGTGCGCAG AACACAAACA TTCGTGGTTG
    10321 GACACGCGTG CTGACAGCAA CGACACTGTG CTGTTAGGTA GGTACAGGGT TAGCCTTGCA
    10381 GATCTCTTGG GCTCGCGGGG ACAATCACAG TCCGTTTCAA TTACCTCCCT TATTGAGGAC
    10441 AGCAAGCTTG CCAACTTGGC AGTTCAGTAC CAGCAGTTTG CAGGAACAAG GATGGATAAG
    10501 CAGGTTATCG TGACAATGGA CAGGCCAGGC GCAAGAGGGT ACCTGTCCCT GTGTGTGTGC
    10561 ACAAAGGAAG CGGGACACGC CCTCTATGAT GTGGTCTATC AAGATGTTGC TAGCGGCATG
    10621 AAGACAGGCC CAACGTTTGA ACTAACAATT CCATATGATA TTCTCCTGTG CTACTTCTCG
    10681 TCGTATGGAC TGGCAATTGC AGATAAGGGA GAGACAGGTA TTCCTTCTAG CAGTGTCATT
    10741 AGTAATGCAG AGCTGAAGAA GATGGGACAA GACCTTTTGC TTGGCCCTCG AGATAGTCAG
    10801 GCATCAGTTC GTCTCTCTTC TAACACCTCT CTCAGCACCT CGTCCAAGCT AAAGCAATCT
    10861 ACAATCCGTC TAAAGTATAT TGATAAGCAA TGTAAAATTG ACCAGATACT ATATGTCATG
    10921 ATAGACGATT CAGTTTCACT ACGCTTTGAA TGCATCAAAT TAGGAGTACA GACAAGTGCT
    10981 CGTATGCTTT TGCAAGCCAT TTTTGAAAAG ACCTCCCAAC TGATTGGTGA CATGGAACCA
    11041 GGTCCAGATG AGCGGAAGAA ACCCTCATGG CGCATTCCAT GGATGGAGGT TCCTGTCCCG
    11101 GGGGTTAAGC GATTTCTTGA GGAGGCTATC GAGGTCCTTC ATTCTCACAT AGTAGATGAT
    11161 AACACATTAG TGCGAGTCTC GGGCCTTTCG GAGCGTCCCT TTGGGCGGTT ATCCTATGAC
    11221 ACTGTTATAT CTAAAAGAAT ATAAGCGCTA GTGCTATCTA ATGACGTGCT ACACTCCATA
    11281 GATCTTCATA CTTGTATCAG CGAATGTAGT TCTGTGGTGT TTCTTCTATT CTGCTTCATG
    11341 CACCGTGATT TGGACCCCGA CAAGCTTCTG GCACAATACA GTAATGTTAT TATATTTGAT
    11401 ATTCTTCGAC CTGACTATGA CCAACTCCAG CACGTACTTC TTTCCATCTG CAGTTGCATT
    11461 CGCTACAATG CTGAAAGCGA AAAACGCAAT CACTGTATCT GTGGATATCA CATTGGCTAA
    11521 AGGGTTATGC CCTGGACACC ATTGGCTGCC TCGAAGCGCT GACCACAAAT AACGCCTTTA
    11581 ATTACAGGCG CCCCAGATTT TAAAATCCAT GGGCACCGAG TACAAGCCCA CGGTGCGCCT
    11641 CGCCACCCGC GACGACGTCC CCCGGGCCGT ACGCACCCTC GCCGCCGCGT TCGCCGACTA
    11701 CCCCGCCACG CGCCACACCG TCGACCCGGA CCGCCACATC GAGCGGGTCA CCGAGCTGCA
    11761 AGAACTCTTC CTCACGCGCG TCGGGCTCGA CATCGGCAAG GTGTGGGTCG CGGACGACGG
    11821 CGCCGCGGTG GCGGTCTGGA CCACGCCGGA GAGCGTCGAA GCGGGGGCGG TGTTCGCCGA
    11881 GATCGGCCCG CGCATGGCCG AGTTGAGCGG TTCCCGGCTG GCCGCGCAGC AACAGATGGA
    11941 AGGCCTCCTG GCGCCGCACC GGCCCAAGGA GCCCGCGTGG TTCCTGGCCA CCGTCGGCGT
    12001 CTCGCCCGAC CACCAGGGCA AGGGTCTGGG CAGCGCCGTC GTGCTCCCCG GAGTGGAGGC
    12061 GGCCGAGCGC GCCGGGGTGC CTGCCTTCCT GGAGACCTCC GCGCCCCGCA ACCTCCCCTT
    12121 CTACGAGCGG CTCGGCTTCA CCGTCACCGC CGACGTCGAG GTGCCCGAAG GACCGCGCAC
    12181 CTGGTGCATG ACCCGCAAGC CCGGTGCCCT CGAGTGAGGG CTGAAGTGAA TATTTACCTT
    12241 TTCCGGGTTC GACGGGCGTG CTTGACGATG CGGAAGTCGC TGTCCGTTCC AACGGCTATC
    12301 TGCCCCAGGA CCCCCATCCC GGCGCCGATC AGCTGGTACC GAGCTCGAAT TC
//
