# Supplementary material for: A core UPS molecular complement implicates unique endocytic compartments at the parasite-host interface in Giardia lamblia
Source: bioRxiv preprint, doi:10.1101/2022.07.13.499947, version 1 (2022-07-13)
Supplement: Supplementary data and tables [file 499947_file02.zip › Supplementary data 1_Constructs/GL50803_16453 carbamate kinase/P028 - carbamate kinase.ape]

LOCUS       P028___carbamate        8245 bp ds-DNA     circular     27-JAN-2020
DEFINITION  .
ACCESSION   
VERSION     
SOURCE      .
  ORGANISM  .
COMMENT     
COMMENT     ApEinfo:methylated:1
FEATURES             Location/Qualifiers
     primer_bind     8175..8193
                     /locus_tag="CF005 (PacV-s)"
                     /label="CF005 (PacV-s)"
                     /ApEinfo_label="CF005 (PacV-s)"
                     /ApEinfo_fwdcolor="#14c0bd"
                     /ApEinfo_revcolor="#4ec02b"
                     /ApEinfo_graphicformat="arrow_data {{0 1 2 0 0 -1} {} 0}
                     width 5 offset 0"
     CDS             257..1204
                     /locus_tag="carbamate kinase"
                     /label="carbamate kinase"
                     /ApEinfo_label="carbamate kinase"
                     /ApEinfo_fwdcolor="#e9d024"
                     /ApEinfo_revcolor="#e9d024"
                     /ApEinfo_graphicformat="arrow_data {{0 1 2 0 0 -1} {} 0}
                     width 5 offset 0"
     primer_bind     complement(1492..1511)
                     /locus_tag="CF006 (PacV-as)"
                     /label="CF006 (PacV-as)"
                     /ApEinfo_label="CF006 (PacV-as)"
                     /ApEinfo_fwdcolor="#14c0bd"
                     /ApEinfo_revcolor="#4ec02b"
                     /ApEinfo_graphicformat="arrow_data {{0 1 2 0 0 -1} {} 1}
                     width 5 offset 0"
     3'UTR           1244..1413
                     /locus_tag="CWP1 3'UTR"
                     /label="CWP1 3'UTR"
                     /ApEinfo_label="CWP1 3'UTR"
                     /ApEinfo_fwdcolor="#f76ca1"
                     /ApEinfo_revcolor="#008040"
                     /ApEinfo_graphicformat="arrow_data {{0 1 2 0 0 -1} {} 0}
                     width 5 offset 0"
     CDS             7502..8110
                     /locus_tag="puro R"
                     /label="puro R"
                     /ApEinfo_label="puro R"
                     /ApEinfo_fwdcolor="#e9d024"
                     /ApEinfo_revcolor="#e9d024"
                     /ApEinfo_graphicformat="arrow_data {{0 1 2 0 0 -1} {} 0}
                     width 5 offset 0"
     misc_binding    1214..1240
                     /locus_tag="HA tag"
                     /label="HA tag"
                     /ApEinfo_label="HA tag"
                     /ApEinfo_fwdcolor="#ff4809"
                     /ApEinfo_revcolor="#ff4809"
                     /ApEinfo_graphicformat="arrow_data {{0 1 2 0 0 -1} {} 0}
                     width 5 offset 0"
     misc_recomb     complement(1413..2761)
                     /locus_tag="recombination site 2"
                     /label="recombination site 2"
                     /ApEinfo_label="recombination site 2"
                     /ApEinfo_fwdcolor="#8080ff"
                     /ApEinfo_revcolor="#da6a3b"
                     /ApEinfo_graphicformat="arrow_data {{0 1 2 0 0 -1} {} 0}
                     width 5 offset 0"
     misc_recomb     5664..7448
                     /locus_tag="recombination site 1"
                     /label="recombination site 1"
                     /ApEinfo_label="recombination site 1"
                     /ApEinfo_fwdcolor="#8080ff"
                     /ApEinfo_revcolor="#da6a3b"
                     /ApEinfo_graphicformat="arrow_data {{0 1 2 0 0 -1} {} 0}
                     width 5 offset 0"
     protein_bind    1205..1212
                     /locus_tag="PacI site"
                     /label="PacI site"
                     /ApEinfo_label="PacI site"
                     /ApEinfo_fwdcolor="cyan"
                     /ApEinfo_revcolor="green"
                     /ApEinfo_graphicformat="arrow_data {{0 1 2 0 0 -1} {} 0}
                     width 5 offset 0"
     misc_feature    1..6
                     /locus_tag="XbaI site"
                     /label="XbaI site"
                     /ApEinfo_label="XbaI site"
                     /ApEinfo_fwdcolor="cyan"
                     /ApEinfo_revcolor="green"
                     /ApEinfo_graphicformat="arrow_data {{0 1 2 0 0 -1} {} 0}
                     width 5 offset 0"
     promoter        7..256
                     /locus_tag="putative carbamate kinase promoter"
                     /label="putative carbamate kinase promoter"
                     /ApEinfo_label="putative carbamate kinase promoter"
                     /ApEinfo_fwdcolor="#346ee0"
                     /ApEinfo_revcolor="#346ee0"
                     /ApEinfo_graphicformat="arrow_data {{0 1 2 0 0 -1} {} 0}
                     width 5 offset 0"
ORIGIN
        1 TCTAGATTCA AAAGTAGAGG GAAGCTGACA GTATCTAAGA GTTATAAGGC TTAGGTAGAC
       61 GATCACGACT AGTAGGGCCG CTATGAACCC GCATGAAATT CGTTGCAGGT TTGAGGACCT
      121 GCTAACCCTT GCTGTGGTGT CTACAGGAGT CACTGCGGGG GCGCTTTCCT CCATAACACT
      181 TGTAGAGTAA AGAATGATCT AAAGTTTTTG ATCGTTAAAA GCCTCAGACG CCCTTGAGGC
      241 GGAAAATAAA TTCCAGATGT CGGCAGGGAA AACGGTTGTG ATTGCGCTGG GCGGCAACGC
      301 TATGCTTCAG GCCAAGGAGA AGGGGGACTA TGACACTCAA CGTAAGAATG TTGAGATTGC
      361 GGCCTCGGAG ATTTATAAAA TCCATAAGGC TGGCTATAAG GTTGTTCTCA CAAGTGGTAA
      421 CGGGCCGCAG GTGGGTGCCA TAAAACTCCA AAACCAGGCT GCAGCAGGTG TTTCTCCAGA
      481 AATGCCCCTC CACGTCTGTG GTGCAATGTC CCAGGGATTC ATCGGCTACA TGATGTCTCA
      541 GGCGATGGAC AACGTTTTTT GCGCGAATAA CGAGCCAGCA AACTGTGTTA CCTGTGTCAC
      601 TCAGACATTA GTCGATCCGA AGGATCAGGC TTTCACAAAT CCCACAAAGC CCGTTGGGAG
      661 GTTCTACACC GAGCAGGAGG CGAAGGACCT CATGGCTGCA AACCCGGGAA AAATCCTCCG
      721 CGAGGATGCT GGCCGCGGCT GGCGTGTTGT CGTCCCATCT CCTCGTCCTC TTGAGATCGT
      781 GGAGTATGGT GTCATCAAGA CCCTCATTGA CAACAACGTT CTTGTCATTT GTACGAATGG
      841 GGGAGGAATC CCTTGCAAGC GCGAGAACAA GGTCATCAGT GGCGTGGATG CTGTCATCGA
      901 CAAGGACCTT GCAACCTCTC TTCTAGCTAA AACGCTGAAC TCGGACTACC TTATGATACT
      961 TACGGACGTC CTCAACGCGT GCATCAATTA CAAGAAGCCC GATGAGAGAA AGCTCGAGGA
     1021 GATCAAGCTT AGCGAGATTC TCGCCCTCGA AAAGGACGGC CACTTTGCTG CCGGATCTAT
     1081 GGGGCCGAAG GTCCGTGCAG CAATCGAGTT TACACAGGCA ACTGGAAAAA TGAGCATCAT
     1141 CACCTCCCTG AGCACTGCGG TGGATGCGCT CAATGGTAAA TGTGGGACCC GCATCATCAA
     1201 GGATTTAATT AAGTACCCAT ACGATGTCCC AGACTACGCG tagTAAACGG TAGCCACGAG
     1261 TGAGTAAACA AACGGCTCTT TGAACAGTTC ATGCATTTAC AGAATATGGG CAGCACACAA
     1321 GCAGCAGCGT AAGTGGACTG GTGGCTACTC AAGAAAAGTC TAGCCCAAGT GACCAGAACT
     1381 TGCTGATCGT TGGCCAAGAG CTCAGCTCAA GAGAATTCTC GGATCAAGAC TTCAAATTAG
     1441 AAATTCTAGC CAGAAAATAA ATCATGCCTG CTCGTCGCCC CTTCATCGGC GGTAACTTCA
     1501 AGTGTAACGG CTCTCTTGAC TTTATCAAGA GCCACGTGGC GGCAATTGCT GCCCATAAGA
     1561 TCCCTGATTC CGTGGACGTC GTCATTGCCC CTTCCGCCGT ACACCTGTCA ACAGCCATTG
     1621 CGGCAAACAC GTCAAAACAG TTGAGGATAG CAGCGCAGAA TGTGTACCTA GAGGGGAACG
     1681 GGGCGTGGAC TGGCGAGACA AGTGTTGAGA TGCTTCAGGA CATGGGTTTG AAGCATGTGA
     1741 TAGTAGGGCA CTCTGAAAGA CGCAGAATCA TGGGGGAGAC CGACGAGCAA AGCGCCAAGA
     1801 AGGCTAAGCG TGCCCTGGAA AAGGGGATGA CGGTCATCTT CTGCGTCGGA GAGACCTTGG
     1861 ACGAGCGCAA GGCCAACCGC ACCATGGAGG TGAACATCGC CCAGCTTGAG GCGCTTGGCA
     1921 AGGAGCTCGG AGAGTCCAAG ATGCTCTGGA AGGAGGTTGT CATTGCTTAC GAGCCCGTGT
     1981 GGTCCATTGG CACGGGCGTG GTGGCCACGC CCGAGCAGGC AGAGGAGGTC CATGTGGGGC
     2041 TCCGAAAGTG GTTTGCGGAG AAGGTTTGTG CCGAGGGCGC ACAGCATATC CGTATCATTT
     2101 ACGGGGGATC GGCCAATGGA AGCAACTGCG AGAAGCTTGG CCAGTGTCCG AATATTGACG
     2161 GCTTCCTTGT CGGTGGCGCT TCCCTCAAGC CGGAGTTTAT GACGATGATC GACATTCTTA
     2221 CGAAGACCCG TACATAGGCA TGTGGCTAAG CGTGTTGTAA GCTCTTGACC TCTGGGCTGT
     2281 ATCACATCCA AGAGTAAATT GACAAATAAA GGCGCTAGCA AATAAATGGT GCTGGCCGTT
     2341 CTGGCTCTTG CCCTGCTTTT CGCAAGCACC GCAGAGGCCC AGAATCTGGC CCTTGACGTT
     2401 ATCTCAGTCT CCGATACACA TGGGTGGATT TATGGCCACA GACACCAGAA GGAGCTAGGA
     2461 GACTACGGAA CCCTTGTGTC TTACATCGAA CGCACCAGGG ACGAGGCAGC CAAGGATCCT
     2521 GCGCGTGCCG TGCTGGCCAT AGATGGCGGC GACCTCATTG AAGGTACGGG CCTCAGCGAC
     2581 GCAACGCCCA TTAAAGGCAT GTACATATAC CAAGCCGCCA GTGAGGTAGG CTTCGACCTC
     2641 ATAACAGTCG GCAATCACGA TCTGGGGTCA GAATCCAGTA CCGCATACAT CCATGAGAAG
     2701 ATTGATGACA TGTTCGGGGA CGCCTATGTC TCAACTAATA CCTTCATGAA CGCATTTAAA
     2761 TACTAGAGCG GCCGCCACCG CGGTGGAGCT CCAATTCGCC CTATAGTGAG TCGTATTACG
     2821 CGCGCTCACT GGCCGTCGTT TTACAACGTC GTGACTGGGA AAACCCTGGC GTTACCCAAC
     2881 TTAATCGCCT TGCAGCACAT CCCCCTTTCG CCAGCTGGCG TAATAGCGAA GAGGCCCGCA
     2941 CCGATCGCCC TTCCCAACAG TTGCGCAGCC TGAATGGCGA ATGGGNNNNN NNNNNNNNNN
     3001 NNNNNNNNNN NNNNNNNNNN NNNNNNNNNN NNNNNNNNNN NNNNNNNNNN NNNNNNNNNN
     3061 NNNNNNNNNN NNNNNNNNNN NNNNNNNNNN NNNNNNNNNN NNNNNNNNNC NNNNNNNNNN
     3121 NNNNNNNNNN NNNNNNNNNN NNNNNNNNNN NNNNNNNNNN NNNNNNNNNN NNNNNNNNNN
     3181 NNNNNNNNNN NNNNNNNNNN NANNNNNNNN NNNNNNNNNN NNNNNNNNNN NNNNNNNNNN
     3241 NNNNNNNNNN NCCTTTGACG TTGGAGTCCA CGTTCTTTNN NNNNNNNNNN NNNNNNNNNN
     3301 NNNNNNNNNN NNNNNACCCT ATCTCGGTCT ATTCTTTTGA TTTATAAGGG ATTTTGCCGA
     3361 TTTCGGCCTA TTGGTTAAAA AATGAGCTGA TTTAACAAAA ATTTAACGCG AATTTTAACA
     3421 AAATATTAAC GCTTACAATT TAGGTGGCAC TTTTCGGGGA AATGTGCGCG GAACCCCTAT
     3481 TTGTTTATTT TTCTAAATAC ATTCAAATAT GTATCCGCTC ATGAGACAAT AACCCTGATA
     3541 AATGCTTCAA TAATATTGAA AAAGGAAGAG TATGAGTATT CAACATTTCC GTGTCGCCCT
     3601 TATTCCCTTT TTTGCGGCAT TTTGCCTTCC TGTTTTTGCT CACCCAGAAA CGCTGGTGAA
     3661 AGTAAAAGAT GCTGAAGATC AGTTGGGTGC ACGAGTGGGT TACATCGAAC TGGATCTCAA
     3721 CAGCGGTAAG ATCCTTGAGA GTTTTCGCCC CGAAGAACGT TTTCCAATGA TGAGCACTTT
     3781 TAAAGTTCTG CTATGTGGCG CGGTATTATC CCGTATTGAC GCCGGGCAAG AGCAACTCGG
     3841 TCGCCGCATA CACTATTCTC AGAATGACTT GGTTGAGTAC TCACCAGTCA CAGAAAAGCA
     3901 TCTTACGGAT GGCATGACAG TAAGAGAATT ATGCAGTGCT GCCATAACCA TGAGTGATAA
     3961 CACTGCGGCC AACTTACTTC TGACAACGAT CGGAGGACCG AAGGAGCTAA CCGCTTTTTT
     4021 GCACAACATG GGGGATCATG TAACTCGCCT TGATCGTTGG GAACCGGAGC TGAATGAAGC
     4081 CATACCAAAC GACGAGCGTG ACACCACGAT GCCTGTAGCA ATGGCAACAA CGTTGCGCAA
     4141 ACTATTAACT GGCGAACTAC TTACTCTAGC TTCCCGGCAA CAATTAATAG ACTGGATGGA
     4201 GGCGGATAAA GTTGCAGGAC CACTTCTGCG CTCGGCCCTT CCGGCTGGCT GGTTTATTGC
     4261 TGATAAATCT GGAGCCGGTG AGCGTGGGTC TCGCGGTATC ATTGCAGCAC TGGGGCCAGA
     4321 TGGTAAGCCC TCCCGTATCG TAGTTATCTA CACGACGGGG AGTCAGGCAA CTATGGATGA
     4381 ACGAAATAGA CAGATCGCTG AGATAGGTGC CTCACTGATT AAGCATTGGT AACTGTCAGA
     4441 CCAAGTTTAC TCATATATAC TTTAGATTGA TTTAAAACTT CATTTTTAAT TTAAAAGGAT
     4501 CTAGGTGAAG ATCCTTTTTG ATAATCTCAT GACCAAAATC CCTTAACGTG AGTTTTCGTT
     4561 CCACTGAGCG TCAGACCCCG TAGAAAAGAT CAAAGGATCT TCTTGAGATC CTTTTTTTCT
     4621 GCGCGTAATC TGCTGCTTGC AAACAAAAAA ACCACCGCTA CCAGCGGTGG TTTGTTTGCC
     4681 GGATCAAGAG CTACCAACTC TTTTTCCGAA GGTAACTGGC TTCAGCAGAG CGCAGATACC
     4741 AAATACTGTT CTTCTAGTGT AGCCGTAGTT AGGCCACCAC TTCAAGAACT CTGTAGCACC
     4801 GCCTACATAC CTCGCTCTGC TAATCCTGTT ACCAGTGGCT GCTGCCAGTG GCGATAAGTC
     4861 GTGTCTTACC GGGTTGGACT CAAGACGATA GTTACCGGAT AAGGCGCAGC GGTCGGGCTG
     4921 AACGGGGGGT TCGTGCACAC AGCCCAGCTT GGAGCGAACG ACCTACACCG AACTGAGATA
     4981 CCTACAGCGT GAGCTATGAG AAAGCGCCAC GCTTCCCGAA GGGAGAAAGG CGGACAGGTA
     5041 TCCGGTAAGC GGCAGGGTCG GAACAGGAGA GCGCACGAGG GAGCTTCCAG GGGGAAACGC
     5101 CTGGTATCTT TATAGTCCTG TCGGGTTTCG CCACCTCTGA CTTGAGCGTC GATTTTTGTG
     5161 ATGCTCGTCA GGGGGGCGGA GCCTATGGAA AAACGCCAGC AACGCGGCCT TTTTGCTGGC
     5221 CTTTTGCTCA CATGTTCTTT CCTGCGTTAT CCCCTGATTC TGTGGATAAC CGTATTACCG
     5281 CCTTTGAGTG AGCTGATACC GCTCGCCGCA GCCGAACGAC CGAGCGCAGC GAGTCAGTGA
     5341 GCGAGGAAGC GGAAGAGCGC CCAATACGCA AACCGCCTCT CCCCGCGCGT TGGCCGATTC
     5401 ATTAATGCAG CTGGCACGAC AGGTTTCCCG ACTGGAAAGC GGGCAGTGAG CGCAACGCAA
     5461 TTAATGTGAG TTAGCTCACT CATTAGGCAC CCCAGGCTTT ACACTTTATG CTCCCGGCTC
     5521 GTATGTTGTG TGGAATTGTG AGCGGATAAC AATTTCACAC AGGAAACAGC TATGACCATG
     5581 ATTACGCCAA GCGCGCAATT AACCCTCACT AAAGGGAACA AAAGCTGGGT ACCGGGCCCC
     5641 CCCTCGAGGT CGACGGTATC GATATTTAAA TCTTCACGGC GTAGTACTTC CTGTGTCAAT
     5701 GTGCTGTGCA AGAGTGACCC TGTCGAAGGA TCCCGAACCA ATATTCTTTA TATGCCTGAG
     5761 ATCCTTGTAA GATAGCTCTG GATACGCTTC TACTTGAATA TCTTCCATGA GCAGAGTAGA
     5821 AAGCTTTTTA AATTATTTCT AGTAAAGCTC TGTGCGGGGA TTGATATGCA TGTCTCTCTG
     5881 GACATTGATG TGTCGCCGTC AAGTCGCCTA CCTGCTGGTA AGTGGCTTGT AATTCGGGCT
     5941 GGTGTTCAGG AAGCGGATCT GGAGACATTG CCCTCTCCAA CTCAGAGGCC TCTTTTAGCA
     6001 AAAGAGGTGC AGAAGGGGCC CCAGAAAACG CGTTGGTTCT TCACTAAGCT ACTTGCCAAA
     6061 GAGAAGGGTG AGCATCTGGA TCATCACAGC TACACGCTGA GGGTCCCTAG AGCGGCTGCA
     6121 GAGGTCGATG ACCTTTCGTC CATACTGCTC GTCGATTTAC TTGTTCAAGG AGTACTGCCA
     6181 AATGAGTGCG CAGAACACAA ACATTCGTGG TTGGACACGC GTGCTGACAG CAACGACACT
     6241 GTGCTGTTAG GTAGGTACAG GGTTAGCCTT GCAGATCTCT TGGGCTCGCG GGGACAATCA
     6301 CAGTCCGTTT CAATTACCTC CCTTATTGAG GACAGCAAGC TTGCCAACTT GGCAGTTCAG
     6361 TACCAGCAGT TTGCAGGAAC AAGGATGGAT AAGCAGGTTA TCGTGACAAT GGACAGGCCA
     6421 GGCGCAAGAG GGTACCTGTC CCTGTGTGTG TGCACAAAGG AAGCGGGACA CGCCCTCTAT
     6481 GATGTGGTCT ATCAAGATGT TGCTAGCGGC ATGAAGACAG GCCCAACGTT TGAACTAACA
     6541 ATTCCATATG ATATTCTCCT GTGCTACTTC TCGTCGTATG GACTGGCAAT TGCAGATAAG
     6601 GGAGAGACAG GTATTCCTTC TAGCAGTGTC ATTAGTAATG CAGAGCTGAA GAAGATGGGA
     6661 CAAGACCTTT TGCTTGGCCC TCGAGATAGT CAGGCATCAG TTCGTCTCTC TTCTAACACC
     6721 TCTCTCAGCA CCTCGTCCAA GCTAAAGCAA TCTACAATCC GTCTAAAGTA TATTGATAAG
     6781 CAATGTAAAA TTGACCAGAT ACTATATGTC ATGATAGACG ATTCAGTTTC ACTACGCTTT
     6841 GAATGCATCA AATTAGGAGT ACAGACAAGT GCTCGTATGC TTTTGCAAGC CATTTTTGAA
     6901 AAGACCTCCC AACTGATTGG TGACATGGAA CCAGGTCCAG ATGAGCGGAA GAAACCCTCA
     6961 TGGCGCATTC CATGGATGGA GGTTCCTGTC CCGGGGGTTA AGCGATTTCT TGAGGAGGCT
     7021 ATCGAGGTCC TTCATTCTCA CATAGTAGAT GATAACACAT TAGTGCGAGT CTCGGGCCTT
     7081 TCGGAGCGTC CCTTTGGGCG GTTATCCTAT GACACTGTTA TATCTAAAAG AATATAAGCG
     7141 CTAGTGCTAT CTAATGACGT GCTACACTCC ATAGATCTTC ATACTTGTAT CAGCGAATGT
     7201 AGTTCTGTGG TGTTTCTTCT ATTCTGCTTC ATGCACCGTG ATTTGGACCC CGACAAGCTT
     7261 CTGGCACAAT ACAGTAATGT TATTATATTT GATATTCTTC GACCTGACTA TGACCAACTC
     7321 CAGCACGTAC TTCTTTCCAT CTGCAGTTGC ATTCGCTACA ATGCTGAAAG CGAAAAACGC
     7381 AATCACTGTA TCTGTGGATA TCACATTGGC TAAAGGGTTA TGCCCTGGAC ACCATTGGCT
     7441 GCCTCGAAGC GCTGACCACA AATAACGCCT TTAATTACAG GCGCCCCAGA TTTTAAAATC
     7501 CATGGGCACC GAGTACAAGC CCACGGTGCG CCTCGCCACC CGCGACGACG TCCCCCGGGC
     7561 CGTACGCACC CTCGCCGCCG CGTTCGCCGA CTACCCCGCC ACGCGCCACA CCGTCGACCC
     7621 GGACCGCCAC ATCGAGCGGG TCACCGAGCT GCAAGAACTC TTCCTCACGC GCGTCGGGCT
     7681 CGACATCGGC AAGGTGTGGG TCGCGGACGA CGGCGCCGCG GTGGCGGTCT GGACCACGCC
     7741 GGAGAGCGTC GAAGCGGGGG CGGTGTTCGC CGAGATCGGC CCGCGCATGG CCGAGTTGAG
     7801 CGGTTCCCGG CTGGCCGCGC AGCAACAGAT GGAAGGCCTC CTGGCGCCGC ACCGGCCCAA
     7861 GGAGCCCGCG TGGTTCCTGG CCACCGTCGG CGTCTCGCCC GACCACCAGG GCAAGGGTCT
     7921 GGGCAGCGCC GTCGTGCTCC CCGGAGTGGA GGCGGCCGAG CGCGCCGGGG TGCCTGCCTT
     7981 CCTGGAGACC TCCGCGCCCC GCAACCTCCC CTTCTACGAG CGGCTCGGCT TCACCGTCAC
     8041 CGCCGACGTC GAGGTGCCCG AAGGACCGCG CACCTGGTGC ATGACCCGCA AGCCCGGTGC
     8101 CCTCGAGTGA GGGCTGAAGT GAATATTTAC CTTTTCCGGG TTCGACGGGC GTGCTTGACG
     8161 ATGCGGAAGT CGCTGTCCGT TCCAACGGCT ATCTGCCCCA GGACCCCCAT CCCGGCGCCG
     8221 ATCAGCTGGT ACCGAGCTCG AATTC   
//
