# Supplementary material for: A core UPS molecular complement implicates unique endocytic compartments at the parasite-host interface in Giardia lamblia
Source: bioRxiv preprint, doi:10.1101/2022.07.13.499947, version 1 (2022-07-13)
Supplement: Supplementary data and tables [file 499947_file02.zip › Supplementary data 1_Constructs/GL50803_16824 NEK/P066 - NEK 16824.ape]

LOCUS       P066___NEK_16824        9766 bp ds-DNA     circular     07-JUL-2021
DEFINITION  .
ACCESSION   
VERSION     
SOURCE      .
  ORGANISM  .
COMMENT     
COMMENT     
COMMENT     ApEinfo:methylated:1
FEATURES             Location/Qualifiers
     primer_bind     9696..9714
                     /locus_tag="CF005 (PacV-s)"
                     /label="CF005 (PacV-s)"
                     /ApEinfo_label="CF005 (PacV-s)"
                     /ApEinfo_fwdcolor="#14c0bd"
                     /ApEinfo_revcolor="#4ec02b"
                     /ApEinfo_graphicformat="arrow_data {{0 1 2 0 0 -1} {} 0}
                     width 5 offset 0"
     primer_bind     complement(3013..3032)
                     /locus_tag="CF006 (PacV-as)"
                     /label="CF006 (PacV-as)"
                     /ApEinfo_label="CF006 (PacV-as)"
                     /ApEinfo_fwdcolor="#14c0bd"
                     /ApEinfo_revcolor="#4ec02b"
                     /ApEinfo_graphicformat="arrow_data {{0 1 2 0 0 -1} {} 1}
                     width 5 offset 0"
     3'UTR           2765..2934
                     /locus_tag="CWP1 3'UTR"
                     /label="CWP1 3'UTR"
                     /ApEinfo_label="CWP1 3'UTR"
                     /ApEinfo_fwdcolor="#f76ca1"
                     /ApEinfo_revcolor="#008040"
                     /ApEinfo_graphicformat="arrow_data {{0 1 2 0 0 -1} {} 0}
                     width 5 offset 0"
     CDS             9023..9631
                     /locus_tag="puro R"
                     /label="puro R"
                     /ApEinfo_label="puro R"
                     /ApEinfo_fwdcolor="#e9d024"
                     /ApEinfo_revcolor="#e9d024"
                     /ApEinfo_graphicformat="arrow_data {{0 1 2 0 0 -1} {} 0}
                     width 5 offset 0"
     misc_binding    2735..2761
                     /locus_tag="HA tag"
                     /label="HA tag"
                     /ApEinfo_label="HA tag"
                     /ApEinfo_fwdcolor="#ff4809"
                     /ApEinfo_revcolor="#ff4809"
                     /ApEinfo_graphicformat="arrow_data {{0 1 2 0 0 -1} {} 0}
                     width 5 offset 0"
     misc_recomb     complement(2934..4282)
                     /locus_tag="recombination site 2"
                     /label="recombination site 2"
                     /ApEinfo_label="recombination site 2"
                     /ApEinfo_fwdcolor="#8080ff"
                     /ApEinfo_revcolor="#da6a3b"
                     /ApEinfo_graphicformat="arrow_data {{0 1 2 0 0 -1} {} 0}
                     width 5 offset 0"
     misc_recomb     7185..8969
                     /locus_tag="recombination site 1"
                     /label="recombination site 1"
                     /ApEinfo_label="recombination site 1"
                     /ApEinfo_fwdcolor="#8080ff"
                     /ApEinfo_revcolor="#da6a3b"
                     /ApEinfo_graphicformat="arrow_data {{0 1 2 0 0 -1} {} 0}
                     width 5 offset 0"
     protein_bind    2726..2733
                     /locus_tag="PacI site"
                     /label="PacI site"
                     /ApEinfo_label="PacI site"
                     /ApEinfo_fwdcolor="cyan"
                     /ApEinfo_revcolor="green"
                     /ApEinfo_graphicformat="arrow_data {{0 1 2 0 0 -1} {} 0}
                     width 5 offset 0"
     misc_feature    1..6
                     /locus_tag="XbaI site"
                     /label="XbaI site"
                     /ApEinfo_label="XbaI site"
                     /ApEinfo_fwdcolor="cyan"
                     /ApEinfo_revcolor="green"
                     /ApEinfo_graphicformat="arrow_data {{0 1 2 0 0 -1} {} 0}
                     width 5 offset 0"
     CDS             7..2725
                     /locus_tag="NEK 16824"
                     /label="NEK 16824"
                     /ApEinfo_label="NEK 16824"
                     /ApEinfo_fwdcolor="#e9d024"
                     /ApEinfo_revcolor="#e9d024"
                     /ApEinfo_graphicformat="arrow_data {{0 1 2 0 0 -1} {} 0}
                     width 5 offset 0"
     promoter        7..256
                     /locus_tag="putative promoter"
                     /label="putative promoter"
                     /ApEinfo_label="putative promoter"
                     /ApEinfo_fwdcolor="#346ee0"
                     /ApEinfo_revcolor="#346ee0"
                     /ApEinfo_graphicformat="arrow_data {{0 0.5 0 1 2 0 0 -1 0
                     -0.5} {} 0} width 5 offset 0"
ORIGIN
        1 TCTAGACAGG GCTTGAGAGC TTGGAAAGCA GAGAATAGGC GGCCAAGATG CGCTGAGCGC
       61 CAGACTTAGG CATGCTAGAG AAGTCCACCT CCCGTATGAG AAGATCGCGC CTCTGGTCAT
      121 CAGTAGCTGC ATAAACCTTC TCAAAGAAGT CGCAGGAAAC CAGAGACTTG CGCCTGACGC
      181 GGCCCCCTGT TGTGTCAACA GCCATCCACA GACCCGGCGC CAAAACCCGA AAAGCGAAAT
      241 TAAAATAATC TGCCCGATGA TCAGCAGTCC TTTGGTTCGG CCCGCGACGC TTCCAGACCC
      301 TTATGTGGTC GACAAGCGCG TCGCCACTGG CGTGGTAGGC ACCGTGTACA GAGCTCACAA
      361 CTCTGAGACC CAGGCCCCAG TCATTGTGAA GAAGGTTAGC TATCTAGGGA TCCGGCTGAA
      421 TGACACGCAG GCAATTTTGG ACGATGTAGA GGCGCTTTCG CAACTCTCGT CTCCGTACCT
      481 GACCCACCTC GAGTCGGTGA TTCATGATTC GCGCCACCGT CTTTACTACT TGATCTCCGA
      541 GGTCTGCGTC TCGAACCTGC AGCTTCTTAT TAGCACACAC ATCAAGGAGA ACCGCTTCCT
      601 TGCAGAGGAG CGCATCTGGA GCCTTCTGGA GCAGGCTCTT AAGGCGCTTG ACTACCTGCA
      661 TACGGCGGAG AAGAGAATCG TCTTCAAGGA CGGCCGCGAG CTCAAGTACC GCGAGGTCTG
      721 CCACGGGAAT CTCAAGCCTT CGAACGTTAT GATCAGCGAG ACAGGCGTCG TCAAGCTCGG
      781 CGATTTCTCC ATCAACAAGG CAATCAGCCA GCTTTTCATG GACAAGGCAA GCCACCAAAG
      841 TGTCCAGTAC ATGGCTCCGG AGCTCTTCGA TAGCGACGGT TCGCGTCCCG AGTACAGCCC
      901 CGCCTCGGAC ATCTGGTCTC TTGGTGCGAT TATCTACTCT GTTGCCATGT TGCGCGCGCC
      961 CTTTGTAGCT CCTACCAAGG ACGACACCAT CAAGAAGATC TGCACTGGCA CCTATTTACC
     1021 TATCATCAAT TACTCGACCG ATCTGCAGAA TGTCGTGGCA CGGATGATGG ACTTGTCGCC
     1081 CGCAAACCGC CCCACAGCAG CTTCTCTTCT CACCCATCCG AAGATCGATA AAGCTACAGA
     1141 GAGGTTCATG TCGTTCTTAA CAGCGTCCCT TCCAACTTTC GACACCCACG AGGAAAGACA
     1201 CGATGAGAAA CCCGACACGA TTCTTCTGTC CATCAAGAAC ATGGTCTCAG AGGAGGAGAG
     1261 CGTGGAAAGA CTCCAGGACG AGCTGGATCC GCCAAAGGAT AGGTTCCTTG ACGCACTTCT
     1321 CACTCGCAAG GCTGAGAAGC CCGTCACAGA CTCCGCCATC TTTGTGCCTC CTTCTGTAGA
     1381 TCAAAAGAAG ATAGAACTCT CGCAAGAGGG TGACACACCA CTAATTGCGG CGGCGCGCGC
     1441 AGGCGACCTC AACGGCTGCA AGCAAAACCT GAGTCAAGTG ACGAAACACA ATAGGGCCGG
     1501 GCTCACCGCG CTCATGGCAG CAGCAGCAAA TGGCCACCTC GAGTGTGTCA AGCTTCTTCT
     1561 CGAGTATGAG AAGGGGATCC GGATGCGCAC AACCAAGTGG GACTTCGGGT TTAGTGCTCT
     1621 CTCTTGGGCT GCGATGAATG GACACGTAGA CTGCGTGAGG ATCCTCATCC CGGCAGAGGC
     1681 TCAGCTGGTC ACAGAGCGCA ATGTCACGGC TCTCATGTAT ACTTCGTGGT GGAATCAGCC
     1741 TGCGTGTGCG GCTCTCCTCA TAGAACACGA GGCCAAGCTT TGCGACATCG ATGGACGCAC
     1801 AGCCCTCATG ATGGCTGCGG AGCGTAATCA CGTCGACTGC GTTCTGCAGC TCAAGGAGAA
     1861 GGAGCTCAAG ATCACGATGA AGAGCGGATA CTGGGGTGTC GGGTTCAGCG CTCTGTCGTG
     1921 GGCCACCATA CGGGGCCACC ATGAGGCGGC TGCCGTTCTC CAGGAGGAGA TTGGAATCTA
     1981 TGACGTGAAC GGGATCAGTA CGCTCATGTA TGCGGCTTGG AATGGAAGTG TCGAGATCGC
     2041 GAAGCTGTGC CTTTCCGCCG AGGTTGGGCG CAATGACGTG TTCGGGAGAA CTGCTCTCAT
     2101 GGTGGCTGCA GAACGCAACA ATATCGATGT CGCAATGCTC GTCGTGGATA GAGAAGCCGG
     2161 ACTGACGTCC TCGGATGGGC GCACCGCGCT CATGAAGGCC GCAGAAATGG ACGCGGTGGA
     2221 TGTTGCAAAG CTTCTTCTCA GCAAGGAGGC CACAATGCGC TGCAAATCTT ATTCCTGCTC
     2281 CAACTGGGAG TACACTAACG TCACGGCCCT TATGATCGCT GCCTTCAAGG GAAGCGCGAA
     2341 TGTCTGCAAT CTCCTTGTCC AGGAGGAGGC CGGCCTGAAG GACAACTCCG GGTGCACCGC
     2401 GCTAATGGCT GCTGCTCATT GTGGCCACGA AGAGGTCTGC CGCATCCTTC TTCCAAGGGA
     2461 GGGCGGGATG GCCAACAACT CAAAGAGCAC CGCGCTCATG GCCGCAGCTA GTAAGAACTA
     2521 CTTTAGGTGT GTCGAGATAT TGCTCGAGAA GGAGGCTGGG ATGAGCGTGA ACGCCTCCAC
     2581 CAGCGCGCTT ACAATGGCAG CCCGCTGCAA CGGAGTCGAT AGCATCCGCT TGTTGGGGCC
     2641 TCGTGAGGGC AAGGCGTTCG GAAAGGCTGC TCGCGCAAAC ACGATCAACA ACGACGTCAA
     2701 GGCGCTAATA AAGACCTACA TGAAGTTAAT TAAGTACCCA TACGATGTCC CAGACTACGC
     2761 GtagTAAACG GTAGCCACGA GTGAGTAAAC AAACGGCTCT TTGAACAGTT CATGCATTTA
     2821 CAGAATATGG GCAGCACACA AGCAGCAGCG TAAGTGGACT GGTGGCTACT CAAGAAAAGT
     2881 CTAGCCCAAG TGACCAGAAC TTGCTGATCG TTGGCCAAGA GCTCAGCTCA AGAGAATTCT
     2941 CGGATCAAGA CTTCAAATTA GAAATTCTAG CCAGAAAATA AATCATGCCT GCTCGTCGCC
     3001 CCTTCATCGG CGGTAACTTC AAGTGTAACG GCTCTCTTGA CTTTATCAAG AGCCACGTGG
     3061 CGGCAATTGC TGCCCATAAG ATCCCTGATT CCGTGGACGT CGTCATTGCC CCTTCCGCCG
     3121 TACACCTGTC AACAGCCATT GCGGCAAACA CGTCAAAACA GTTGAGGATA GCAGCGCAGA
     3181 ATGTGTACCT AGAGGGGAAC GGGGCGTGGA CTGGCGAGAC AAGTGTTGAG ATGCTTCAGG
     3241 ACATGGGTTT GAAGCATGTG ATAGTAGGGC ACTCTGAAAG ACGCAGAATC ATGGGGGAGA
     3301 CCGACGAGCA AAGCGCCAAG AAGGCTAAGC GTGCCCTGGA AAAGGGGATG ACGGTCATCT
     3361 TCTGCGTCGG AGAGACCTTG GACGAGCGCA AGGCCAACCG CACCATGGAG GTGAACATCG
     3421 CCCAGCTTGA GGCGCTTGGC AAGGAGCTCG GAGAGTCCAA GATGCTCTGG AAGGAGGTTG
     3481 TCATTGCTTA CGAGCCCGTG TGGTCCATTG GCACGGGCGT GGTGGCCACG CCCGAGCAGG
     3541 CAGAGGAGGT CCATGTGGGG CTCCGAAAGT GGTTTGCGGA GAAGGTTTGT GCCGAGGGCG
     3601 CACAGCATAT CCGTATCATT TACGGGGGAT CGGCCAATGG AAGCAACTGC GAGAAGCTTG
     3661 GCCAGTGTCC GAATATTGAC GGCTTCCTTG TCGGTGGCGC TTCCCTCAAG CCGGAGTTTA
     3721 TGACGATGAT CGACATTCTT ACGAAGACCC GTACATAGGC ATGTGGCTAA GCGTGTTGTA
     3781 AGCTCTTGAC CTCTGGGCTG TATCACATCC AAGAGTAAAT TGACAAATAA AGGCGCTAGC
     3841 AAATAAATGG TGCTGGCCGT TCTGGCTCTT GCCCTGCTTT TCGCAAGCAC CGCAGAGGCC
     3901 CAGAATCTGG CCCTTGACGT TATCTCAGTC TCCGATACAC ATGGGTGGAT TTATGGCCAC
     3961 AGACACCAGA AGGAGCTAGG AGACTACGGA ACCCTTGTGT CTTACATCGA ACGCACCAGG
     4021 GACGAGGCAG CCAAGGATCC TGCGCGTGCC GTGCTGGCCA TAGATGGCGG CGACCTCATT
     4081 GAAGGTACGG GCCTCAGCGA CGCAACGCCC ATTAAAGGCA TGTACATATA CCAAGCCGCC
     4141 AGTGAGGTAG GCTTCGACCT CATAACAGTC GGCAATCACG ATCTGGGGTC AGAATCCAGT
     4201 ACCGCATACA TCCATGAGAA GATTGATGAC ATGTTCGGGG ACGCCTATGT CTCAACTAAT
     4261 ACCTTCATGA ACGCATTTAA ATACTAGAGC GGCCGCCACC GCGGTGGAGC TCCAATTCGC
     4321 CCTATAGTGA GTCGTATTAC GCGCGCTCAC TGGCCGTCGT TTTACAACGT CGTGACTGGG
     4381 AAAACCCTGG CGTTACCCAA CTTAATCGCC TTGCAGCACA TCCCCCTTTC GCCAGCTGGC
     4441 GTAATAGCGA AGAGGCCCGC ACCGATCGCC CTTCCCAACA GTTGCGCAGC CTGAATGGCG
     4501 AATGGGNNNN NNNNNNNNNN NNNNNNNNNN NNNNNNNNNN NNNNNNNNNN NNNNNNNNNN
     4561 NNNNNNNNNN NNNNNNNNNN NNNNNNNNNN NNNNNNNNNN NNNNNNNNNN NNNNNNNNNN
     4621 NNNNNNNNNN CNNNNNNNNN NNNNNNNNNN NNNNNNNNNN NNNNNNNNNN NNNNNNNNNN
     4681 NNNNNNNNNN NNNNNNNNNN NNNNNNNNNN NNNNNNNNNN NNANNNNNNN NNNNNNNNNN
     4741 NNNNNNNNNN NNNNNNNNNN NNNNNNNNNN NNCCTTTGAC GTTGGAGTCC ACGTTCTTTN
     4801 NNNNNNNNNN NNNNNNNNNN NNNNNNNNNN NNNNNNACCC TATCTCGGTC TATTCTTTTG
     4861 ATTTATAAGG GATTTTGCCG ATTTCGGCCT ATTGGTTAAA AAATGAGCTG ATTTAACAAA
     4921 AATTTAACGC GAATTTTAAC AAAATATTAA CGCTTACAAT TTAGGTGGCA CTTTTCGGGG
     4981 AAATGTGCGC GGAACCCCTA TTTGTTTATT TTTCTAAATA CATTCAAATA TGTATCCGCT
     5041 CATGAGACAA TAACCCTGAT AAATGCTTCA ATAATATTGA AAAAGGAAGA GTATGAGTAT
     5101 TCAACATTTC CGTGTCGCCC TTATTCCCTT TTTTGCGGCA TTTTGCCTTC CTGTTTTTGC
     5161 TCACCCAGAA ACGCTGGTGA AAGTAAAAGA TGCTGAAGAT CAGTTGGGTG CACGAGTGGG
     5221 TTACATCGAA CTGGATCTCA ACAGCGGTAA GATCCTTGAG AGTTTTCGCC CCGAAGAACG
     5281 TTTTCCAATG ATGAGCACTT TTAAAGTTCT GCTATGTGGC GCGGTATTAT CCCGTATTGA
     5341 CGCCGGGCAA GAGCAACTCG GTCGCCGCAT ACACTATTCT CAGAATGACT TGGTTGAGTA
     5401 CTCACCAGTC ACAGAAAAGC ATCTTACGGA TGGCATGACA GTAAGAGAAT TATGCAGTGC
     5461 TGCCATAACC ATGAGTGATA ACACTGCGGC CAACTTACTT CTGACAACGA TCGGAGGACC
     5521 GAAGGAGCTA ACCGCTTTTT TGCACAACAT GGGGGATCAT GTAACTCGCC TTGATCGTTG
     5581 GGAACCGGAG CTGAATGAAG CCATACCAAA CGACGAGCGT GACACCACGA TGCCTGTAGC
     5641 AATGGCAACA ACGTTGCGCA AACTATTAAC TGGCGAACTA CTTACTCTAG CTTCCCGGCA
     5701 ACAATTAATA GACTGGATGG AGGCGGATAA AGTTGCAGGA CCACTTCTGC GCTCGGCCCT
     5761 TCCGGCTGGC TGGTTTATTG CTGATAAATC TGGAGCCGGT GAGCGTGGGT CTCGCGGTAT
     5821 CATTGCAGCA CTGGGGCCAG ATGGTAAGCC CTCCCGTATC GTAGTTATCT ACACGACGGG
     5881 GAGTCAGGCA ACTATGGATG AACGAAATAG ACAGATCGCT GAGATAGGTG CCTCACTGAT
     5941 TAAGCATTGG TAACTGTCAG ACCAAGTTTA CTCATATATA CTTTAGATTG ATTTAAAACT
     6001 TCATTTTTAA TTTAAAAGGA TCTAGGTGAA GATCCTTTTT GATAATCTCA TGACCAAAAT
     6061 CCCTTAACGT GAGTTTTCGT TCCACTGAGC GTCAGACCCC GTAGAAAAGA TCAAAGGATC
     6121 TTCTTGAGAT CCTTTTTTTC TGCGCGTAAT CTGCTGCTTG CAAACAAAAA AACCACCGCT
     6181 ACCAGCGGTG GTTTGTTTGC CGGATCAAGA GCTACCAACT CTTTTTCCGA AGGTAACTGG
     6241 CTTCAGCAGA GCGCAGATAC CAAATACTGT TCTTCTAGTG TAGCCGTAGT TAGGCCACCA
     6301 CTTCAAGAAC TCTGTAGCAC CGCCTACATA CCTCGCTCTG CTAATCCTGT TACCAGTGGC
     6361 TGCTGCCAGT GGCGATAAGT CGTGTCTTAC CGGGTTGGAC TCAAGACGAT AGTTACCGGA
     6421 TAAGGCGCAG CGGTCGGGCT GAACGGGGGG TTCGTGCACA CAGCCCAGCT TGGAGCGAAC
     6481 GACCTACACC GAACTGAGAT ACCTACAGCG TGAGCTATGA GAAAGCGCCA CGCTTCCCGA
     6541 AGGGAGAAAG GCGGACAGGT ATCCGGTAAG CGGCAGGGTC GGAACAGGAG AGCGCACGAG
     6601 GGAGCTTCCA GGGGGAAACG CCTGGTATCT TTATAGTCCT GTCGGGTTTC GCCACCTCTG
     6661 ACTTGAGCGT CGATTTTTGT GATGCTCGTC AGGGGGGCGG AGCCTATGGA AAAACGCCAG
     6721 CAACGCGGCC TTTTTGCTGG CCTTTTGCTC ACATGTTCTT TCCTGCGTTA TCCCCTGATT
     6781 CTGTGGATAA CCGTATTACC GCCTTTGAGT GAGCTGATAC CGCTCGCCGC AGCCGAACGA
     6841 CCGAGCGCAG CGAGTCAGTG AGCGAGGAAG CGGAAGAGCG CCCAATACGC AAACCGCCTC
     6901 TCCCCGCGCG TTGGCCGATT CATTAATGCA GCTGGCACGA CAGGTTTCCC GACTGGAAAG
     6961 CGGGCAGTGA GCGCAACGCA ATTAATGTGA GTTAGCTCAC TCATTAGGCA CCCCAGGCTT
     7021 TACACTTTAT GCTCCCGGCT CGTATGTTGT GTGGAATTGT GAGCGGATAA CAATTTCACA
     7081 CAGGAAACAG CTATGACCAT GATTACGCCA AGCGCGCAAT TAACCCTCAC TAAAGGGAAC
     7141 AAAAGCTGGG TACCGGGCCC CCCCTCGAGG TCGACGGTAT CGATATTTAA ATCTTCACGG
     7201 CGTAGTACTT CCTGTGTCAA TGTGCTGTGC AAGAGTGACC CTGTCGAAGG ATCCCGAACC
     7261 AATATTCTTT ATATGCCTGA GATCCTTGTA AGATAGCTCT GGATACGCTT CTACTTGAAT
     7321 ATCTTCCATG AGCAGAGTAG AAAGCTTTTT AAATTATTTC TAGTAAAGCT CTGTGCGGGG
     7381 ATTGATATGC ATGTCTCTCT GGACATTGAT GTGTCGCCGT CAAGTCGCCT ACCTGCTGGT
     7441 AAGTGGCTTG TAATTCGGGC TGGTGTTCAG GAAGCGGATC TGGAGACATT GCCCTCTCCA
     7501 ACTCAGAGGC CTCTTTTAGC AAAAGAGGTG CAGAAGGGGC CCCAGAAAAC GCGTTGGTTC
     7561 TTCACTAAGC TACTTGCCAA AGAGAAGGGT GAGCATCTGG ATCATCACAG CTACACGCTG
     7621 AGGGTCCCTA GAGCGGCTGC AGAGGTCGAT GACCTTTCGT CCATACTGCT CGTCGATTTA
     7681 CTTGTTCAAG GAGTACTGCC AAATGAGTGC GCAGAACACA AACATTCGTG GTTGGACACG
     7741 CGTGCTGACA GCAACGACAC TGTGCTGTTA GGTAGGTACA GGGTTAGCCT TGCAGATCTC
     7801 TTGGGCTCGC GGGGACAATC ACAGTCCGTT TCAATTACCT CCCTTATTGA GGACAGCAAG
     7861 CTTGCCAACT TGGCAGTTCA GTACCAGCAG TTTGCAGGAA CAAGGATGGA TAAGCAGGTT
     7921 ATCGTGACAA TGGACAGGCC AGGCGCAAGA GGGTACCTGT CCCTGTGTGT GTGCACAAAG
     7981 GAAGCGGGAC ACGCCCTCTA TGATGTGGTC TATCAAGATG TTGCTAGCGG CATGAAGACA
     8041 GGCCCAACGT TTGAACTAAC AATTCCATAT GATATTCTCC TGTGCTACTT CTCGTCGTAT
     8101 GGACTGGCAA TTGCAGATAA GGGAGAGACA GGTATTCCTT CTAGCAGTGT CATTAGTAAT
     8161 GCAGAGCTGA AGAAGATGGG ACAAGACCTT TTGCTTGGCC CTCGAGATAG TCAGGCATCA
     8221 GTTCGTCTCT CTTCTAACAC CTCTCTCAGC ACCTCGTCCA AGCTAAAGCA ATCTACAATC
     8281 CGTCTAAAGT ATATTGATAA GCAATGTAAA ATTGACCAGA TACTATATGT CATGATAGAC
     8341 GATTCAGTTT CACTACGCTT TGAATGCATC AAATTAGGAG TACAGACAAG TGCTCGTATG
     8401 CTTTTGCAAG CCATTTTTGA AAAGACCTCC CAACTGATTG GTGACATGGA ACCAGGTCCA
     8461 GATGAGCGGA AGAAACCCTC ATGGCGCATT CCATGGATGG AGGTTCCTGT CCCGGGGGTT
     8521 AAGCGATTTC TTGAGGAGGC TATCGAGGTC CTTCATTCTC ACATAGTAGA TGATAACACA
     8581 TTAGTGCGAG TCTCGGGCCT TTCGGAGCGT CCCTTTGGGC GGTTATCCTA TGACACTGTT
     8641 ATATCTAAAA GAATATAAGC GCTAGTGCTA TCTAATGACG TGCTACACTC CATAGATCTT
     8701 CATACTTGTA TCAGCGAATG TAGTTCTGTG GTGTTTCTTC TATTCTGCTT CATGCACCGT
     8761 GATTTGGACC CCGACAAGCT TCTGGCACAA TACAGTAATG TTATTATATT TGATATTCTT
     8821 CGACCTGACT ATGACCAACT CCAGCACGTA CTTCTTTCCA TCTGCAGTTG CATTCGCTAC
     8881 AATGCTGAAA GCGAAAAACG CAATCACTGT ATCTGTGGAT ATCACATTGG CTAAAGGGTT
     8941 ATGCCCTGGA CACCATTGGC TGCCTCGAAG CGCTGACCAC AAATAACGCC TTTAATTACA
     9001 GGCGCCCCAG ATTTTAAAAT CCATGGGCAC CGAGTACAAG CCCACGGTGC GCCTCGCCAC
     9061 CCGCGACGAC GTCCCCCGGG CCGTACGCAC CCTCGCCGCC GCGTTCGCCG ACTACCCCGC
     9121 CACGCGCCAC ACCGTCGACC CGGACCGCCA CATCGAGCGG GTCACCGAGC TGCAAGAACT
     9181 CTTCCTCACG CGCGTCGGGC TCGACATCGG CAAGGTGTGG GTCGCGGACG ACGGCGCCGC
     9241 GGTGGCGGTC TGGACCACGC CGGAGAGCGT CGAAGCGGGG GCGGTGTTCG CCGAGATCGG
     9301 CCCGCGCATG GCCGAGTTGA GCGGTTCCCG GCTGGCCGCG CAGCAACAGA TGGAAGGCCT
     9361 CCTGGCGCCG CACCGGCCCA AGGAGCCCGC GTGGTTCCTG GCCACCGTCG GCGTCTCGCC
     9421 CGACCACCAG GGCAAGGGTC TGGGCAGCGC CGTCGTGCTC CCCGGAGTGG AGGCGGCCGA
     9481 GCGCGCCGGG GTGCCTGCCT TCCTGGAGAC CTCCGCGCCC CGCAACCTCC CCTTCTACGA
     9541 GCGGCTCGGC TTCACCGTCA CCGCCGACGT CGAGGTGCCC GAAGGACCGC GCACCTGGTG
     9601 CATGACCCGC AAGCCCGGTG CCCTCGAGTG AGGGCTGAAG TGAATATTTA CCTTTTCCGG
     9661 GTTCGACGGG CGTGCTTGAC GATGCGGAAG TCGCTGTCCG TTCCAACGGC TATCTGCCCC
     9721 AGGACCCCCA TCCCGGCGCC GATCAGCTGG TACCGAGCTC GAATTC 
//
