# Supplementary material for: A core UPS molecular complement implicates unique endocytic compartments at the parasite-host interface in Giardia lamblia
Source: bioRxiv preprint, doi:10.1101/2022.07.13.499947, version 1 (2022-07-13)
Supplement: Supplementary data and tables [file 499947_file02.zip › Supplementary data 1_Constructs/GL50803_17153 alpha 11- giardin/P026 - alpha 11-giardin.ape]

LOCUS       P026___alpha_11_        8218 bp ds-DNA     circular     27-JAN-2020
DEFINITION  .
ACCESSION   
VERSION     
SOURCE      .
  ORGANISM  .
COMMENT     
COMMENT     ApEinfo:methylated:1
FEATURES             Location/Qualifiers
     primer_bind     8148..8166
                     /locus_tag="CF005 (PacV-s)"
                     /label="CF005 (PacV-s)"
                     /ApEinfo_label="CF005 (PacV-s)"
                     /ApEinfo_fwdcolor="#14c0bd"
                     /ApEinfo_revcolor="#4ec02b"
                     /ApEinfo_graphicformat="arrow_data {{0 1 2 0 0 -1} {} 0}
                     width 5 offset 0"
     CDS             257..1177
                     /locus_tag="alpha 11 giardin"
                     /label="alpha 11 giardin"
                     /ApEinfo_label="alpha 11 giardin"
                     /ApEinfo_fwdcolor="#e9d024"
                     /ApEinfo_revcolor="#e9d024"
                     /ApEinfo_graphicformat="arrow_data {{0 1 2 0 0 -1} {} 0}
                     width 5 offset 0"
     primer_bind     complement(1465..1484)
                     /locus_tag="CF006 (PacV-as)"
                     /label="CF006 (PacV-as)"
                     /ApEinfo_label="CF006 (PacV-as)"
                     /ApEinfo_fwdcolor="#14c0bd"
                     /ApEinfo_revcolor="#4ec02b"
                     /ApEinfo_graphicformat="arrow_data {{0 1 2 0 0 -1} {} 1}
                     width 5 offset 0"
     3'UTR           1217..1386
                     /locus_tag="CWP1 3'UTR"
                     /label="CWP1 3'UTR"
                     /ApEinfo_label="CWP1 3'UTR"
                     /ApEinfo_fwdcolor="#f76ca1"
                     /ApEinfo_revcolor="#008040"
                     /ApEinfo_graphicformat="arrow_data {{0 1 2 0 0 -1} {} 0}
                     width 5 offset 0"
     CDS             7475..8083
                     /locus_tag="puro R"
                     /label="puro R"
                     /ApEinfo_label="puro R"
                     /ApEinfo_fwdcolor="#e9d024"
                     /ApEinfo_revcolor="#e9d024"
                     /ApEinfo_graphicformat="arrow_data {{0 1 2 0 0 -1} {} 0}
                     width 5 offset 0"
     misc_binding    1187..1213
                     /locus_tag="HA tag"
                     /label="HA tag"
                     /ApEinfo_label="HA tag"
                     /ApEinfo_fwdcolor="#ff4809"
                     /ApEinfo_revcolor="#ff4809"
                     /ApEinfo_graphicformat="arrow_data {{0 1 2 0 0 -1} {} 0}
                     width 5 offset 0"
     misc_recomb     complement(1386..2734)
                     /locus_tag="recombination site 2"
                     /label="recombination site 2"
                     /ApEinfo_label="recombination site 2"
                     /ApEinfo_fwdcolor="#8080ff"
                     /ApEinfo_revcolor="#da6a3b"
                     /ApEinfo_graphicformat="arrow_data {{0 1 2 0 0 -1} {} 0}
                     width 5 offset 0"
     misc_recomb     5637..7421
                     /locus_tag="recombination site 1"
                     /label="recombination site 1"
                     /ApEinfo_label="recombination site 1"
                     /ApEinfo_fwdcolor="#8080ff"
                     /ApEinfo_revcolor="#da6a3b"
                     /ApEinfo_graphicformat="arrow_data {{0 1 2 0 0 -1} {} 0}
                     width 5 offset 0"
     protein_bind    1178..1185
                     /locus_tag="PacI site"
                     /label="PacI site"
                     /ApEinfo_label="PacI site"
                     /ApEinfo_fwdcolor="cyan"
                     /ApEinfo_revcolor="green"
                     /ApEinfo_graphicformat="arrow_data {{0 1 2 0 0 -1} {} 0}
                     width 5 offset 0"
     misc_feature    1..6
                     /locus_tag="XbaI site"
                     /label="XbaI site"
                     /ApEinfo_label="XbaI site"
                     /ApEinfo_fwdcolor="cyan"
                     /ApEinfo_revcolor="green"
                     /ApEinfo_graphicformat="arrow_data {{0 1 2 0 0 -1} {} 0}
                     width 5 offset 0"
     promoter        7..256
                     /locus_tag="putative alpha-11 giardin promoter"
                     /label="putative alpha-11 giardin promoter"
                     /ApEinfo_label="putative alpha-11 giardin promoter"
                     /ApEinfo_fwdcolor="#346ee0"
                     /ApEinfo_revcolor="#346ee0"
                     /ApEinfo_graphicformat="arrow_data {{0 1 2 0 0 -1} {} 0}
                     width 5 offset 0"
ORIGIN
        1 TCTAGACTCT CTTGATATAC AGGGCTGTTG CAGACTATGG AGACCACGAT AGACTCATAC
       61 GTGTTACAGC CTTCTGCTAT GATAGAGTGA AGGATATAGG AGAACACTAC AAAAGGTATG
      121 GAGACATTGG AAGCGATATA AGACGTGTAT TCCGCGAGCC AGTTGCGCGC GCATGCGCTA
      181 CTTTGTGGGG CATCCCTTCC CTGTGCCCAT AATTTGAATT CAAAAGCATT TGAAAAGGTG
      241 TGACTGTTTT AAAATAATGT CCTACGGAGA CGCTATCCCT GAGGTCAAGG CCATCTTGGA
      301 AGCCAAAAAC GAGGAGGAGC TCGTGACTTT CACGTCAAGG TGGAGCGCAG AGGAGCGCAA
      361 GGAGCTTCGC ACGCAGTTCC AGGATACCAC CGGGCTGGAG TTCATTGCTT TCCTCAAGAA
      421 GTGCATCAAG AATGGCCCAT ACGAGGATGT TATGGCTCTC GGTTGGGACT GCAACATCAG
      481 CGCTCGTGTG AACGTTATCA AGAAGGCCAT GAAGAATGTT AACGACTTCC GTGCTATCCA
      541 CGACGTCGTT CTTATTGCCA CGCCCGATGA GCGCCTCAAG CTGGCCCAGG CCTACAAAGA
      601 GAAGACCGGA AATGACCTCC TTCAAGACTT CGTGGACCAG ATACCCCTCA CCTCTGCTGC
      661 GAGCTACCTC TGCCACCTTG CCATCAGAGA GAACCGTACC CCCCGCGGAT CGGTGGCCAG
      721 CGATGCCGAG GTTCTAAAGC ACAACCTCAT AGATGCAGAC GAGCCCGACC ACGAGGCCGT
      781 CGTGCGTCTG ATTATCACGA GCACCGCCGA CGAGTACAAG GAGATTAACC ACAGGTTTGA
      841 GGTCCTTACG GGCAAGAGCG TCCAAGAGGC AATTGAGACA AGGTATGCCG ACAAGGAGAA
      901 TGCTAGAGGT TTGTGCATTG CACACTACTA CAATTTGGCC CCTGCTCGTG CTGTCGCCTA
      961 CGCGTTCCAC AGCGCAGTAG AGACGCAGAA CGATGATATG GCCTACGAGC AGGCTGCCCG
     1021 CATCACCGGG CTCTTCCATG ATCTTCACAA GTTCGCCTGG GTCCACTACG CGTGCTGGGG
     1081 CGTTATGCGC GACGACATCC TCAGCAGATT CCAGAGCAAG GAGGCCAACA AGGTTAACTT
     1141 CCGCGATGCA TGCCTCATGT TCTGGAAGCT TGCTAAATTA ATTAAGTACC CATACGATGT
     1201 CCCAGACTAC GCGtagTAAA CGGTAGCCAC GAGTGAGTAA ACAAACGGCT CTTTGAACAG
     1261 TTCATGCATT TACAGAATAT GGGCAGCACA CAAGCAGCAG CGTAAGTGGA CTGGTGGCTA
     1321 CTCAAGAAAA GTCTAGCCCA AGTGACCAGA ACTTGCTGAT CGTTGGCCAA GAGCTCAGCT
     1381 CAAGAGAATT CTCGGATCAA GACTTCAAAT TAGAAATTCT AGCCAGAAAA TAAATCATGC
     1441 CTGCTCGTCG CCCCTTCATC GGCGGTAACT TCAAGTGTAA CGGCTCTCTT GACTTTATCA
     1501 AGAGCCACGT GGCGGCAATT GCTGCCCATA AGATCCCTGA TTCCGTGGAC GTCGTCATTG
     1561 CCCCTTCCGC CGTACACCTG TCAACAGCCA TTGCGGCAAA CACGTCAAAA CAGTTGAGGA
     1621 TAGCAGCGCA GAATGTGTAC CTAGAGGGGA ACGGGGCGTG GACTGGCGAG ACAAGTGTTG
     1681 AGATGCTTCA GGACATGGGT TTGAAGCATG TGATAGTAGG GCACTCTGAA AGACGCAGAA
     1741 TCATGGGGGA GACCGACGAG CAAAGCGCCA AGAAGGCTAA GCGTGCCCTG GAAAAGGGGA
     1801 TGACGGTCAT CTTCTGCGTC GGAGAGACCT TGGACGAGCG CAAGGCCAAC CGCACCATGG
     1861 AGGTGAACAT CGCCCAGCTT GAGGCGCTTG GCAAGGAGCT CGGAGAGTCC AAGATGCTCT
     1921 GGAAGGAGGT TGTCATTGCT TACGAGCCCG TGTGGTCCAT TGGCACGGGC GTGGTGGCCA
     1981 CGCCCGAGCA GGCAGAGGAG GTCCATGTGG GGCTCCGAAA GTGGTTTGCG GAGAAGGTTT
     2041 GTGCCGAGGG CGCACAGCAT ATCCGTATCA TTTACGGGGG ATCGGCCAAT GGAAGCAACT
     2101 GCGAGAAGCT TGGCCAGTGT CCGAATATTG ACGGCTTCCT TGTCGGTGGC GCTTCCCTCA
     2161 AGCCGGAGTT TATGACGATG ATCGACATTC TTACGAAGAC CCGTACATAG GCATGTGGCT
     2221 AAGCGTGTTG TAAGCTCTTG ACCTCTGGGC TGTATCACAT CCAAGAGTAA ATTGACAAAT
     2281 AAAGGCGCTA GCAAATAAAT GGTGCTGGCC GTTCTGGCTC TTGCCCTGCT TTTCGCAAGC
     2341 ACCGCAGAGG CCCAGAATCT GGCCCTTGAC GTTATCTCAG TCTCCGATAC ACATGGGTGG
     2401 ATTTATGGCC ACAGACACCA GAAGGAGCTA GGAGACTACG GAACCCTTGT GTCTTACATC
     2461 GAACGCACCA GGGACGAGGC AGCCAAGGAT CCTGCGCGTG CCGTGCTGGC CATAGATGGC
     2521 GGCGACCTCA TTGAAGGTAC GGGCCTCAGC GACGCAACGC CCATTAAAGG CATGTACATA
     2581 TACCAAGCCG CCAGTGAGGT AGGCTTCGAC CTCATAACAG TCGGCAATCA CGATCTGGGG
     2641 TCAGAATCCA GTACCGCATA CATCCATGAG AAGATTGATG ACATGTTCGG GGACGCCTAT
     2701 GTCTCAACTA ATACCTTCAT GAACGCATTT AAATACTAGA GCGGCCGCCA CCGCGGTGGA
     2761 GCTCCAATTC GCCCTATAGT GAGTCGTATT ACGCGCGCTC ACTGGCCGTC GTTTTACAAC
     2821 GTCGTGACTG GGAAAACCCT GGCGTTACCC AACTTAATCG CCTTGCAGCA CATCCCCCTT
     2881 TCGCCAGCTG GCGTAATAGC GAAGAGGCCC GCACCGATCG CCCTTCCCAA CAGTTGCGCA
     2941 GCCTGAATGG CGAATGGGNN NNNNNNNNNN NNNNNNNNNN NNNNNNNNNN NNNNNNNNNN
     3001 NNNNNNNNNN NNNNNNNNNN NNNNNNNNNN NNNNNNNNNN NNNNNNNNNN NNNNNNNNNN
     3061 NNNNNNNNNN NNNNNNNNNN NNCNNNNNNN NNNNNNNNNN NNNNNNNNNN NNNNNNNNNN
     3121 NNNNNNNNNN NNNNNNNNNN NNNNNNNNNN NNNNNNNNNN NNNNNNNNNN NNNNANNNNN
     3181 NNNNNNNNNN NNNNNNNNNN NNNNNNNNNN NNNNNNNNNN NNNNCCTTTG ACGTTGGAGT
     3241 CCACGTTCTT TNNNNNNNNN NNNNNNNNNN NNNNNNNNNN NNNNNNNNAC CCTATCTCGG
     3301 TCTATTCTTT TGATTTATAA GGGATTTTGC CGATTTCGGC CTATTGGTTA AAAAATGAGC
     3361 TGATTTAACA AAAATTTAAC GCGAATTTTA ACAAAATATT AACGCTTACA ATTTAGGTGG
     3421 CACTTTTCGG GGAAATGTGC GCGGAACCCC TATTTGTTTA TTTTTCTAAA TACATTCAAA
     3481 TATGTATCCG CTCATGAGAC AATAACCCTG ATAAATGCTT CAATAATATT GAAAAAGGAA
     3541 GAGTATGAGT ATTCAACATT TCCGTGTCGC CCTTATTCCC TTTTTTGCGG CATTTTGCCT
     3601 TCCTGTTTTT GCTCACCCAG AAACGCTGGT GAAAGTAAAA GATGCTGAAG ATCAGTTGGG
     3661 TGCACGAGTG GGTTACATCG AACTGGATCT CAACAGCGGT AAGATCCTTG AGAGTTTTCG
     3721 CCCCGAAGAA CGTTTTCCAA TGATGAGCAC TTTTAAAGTT CTGCTATGTG GCGCGGTATT
     3781 ATCCCGTATT GACGCCGGGC AAGAGCAACT CGGTCGCCGC ATACACTATT CTCAGAATGA
     3841 CTTGGTTGAG TACTCACCAG TCACAGAAAA GCATCTTACG GATGGCATGA CAGTAAGAGA
     3901 ATTATGCAGT GCTGCCATAA CCATGAGTGA TAACACTGCG GCCAACTTAC TTCTGACAAC
     3961 GATCGGAGGA CCGAAGGAGC TAACCGCTTT TTTGCACAAC ATGGGGGATC ATGTAACTCG
     4021 CCTTGATCGT TGGGAACCGG AGCTGAATGA AGCCATACCA AACGACGAGC GTGACACCAC
     4081 GATGCCTGTA GCAATGGCAA CAACGTTGCG CAAACTATTA ACTGGCGAAC TACTTACTCT
     4141 AGCTTCCCGG CAACAATTAA TAGACTGGAT GGAGGCGGAT AAAGTTGCAG GACCACTTCT
     4201 GCGCTCGGCC CTTCCGGCTG GCTGGTTTAT TGCTGATAAA TCTGGAGCCG GTGAGCGTGG
     4261 GTCTCGCGGT ATCATTGCAG CACTGGGGCC AGATGGTAAG CCCTCCCGTA TCGTAGTTAT
     4321 CTACACGACG GGGAGTCAGG CAACTATGGA TGAACGAAAT AGACAGATCG CTGAGATAGG
     4381 TGCCTCACTG ATTAAGCATT GGTAACTGTC AGACCAAGTT TACTCATATA TACTTTAGAT
     4441 TGATTTAAAA CTTCATTTTT AATTTAAAAG GATCTAGGTG AAGATCCTTT TTGATAATCT
     4501 CATGACCAAA ATCCCTTAAC GTGAGTTTTC GTTCCACTGA GCGTCAGACC CCGTAGAAAA
     4561 GATCAAAGGA TCTTCTTGAG ATCCTTTTTT TCTGCGCGTA ATCTGCTGCT TGCAAACAAA
     4621 AAAACCACCG CTACCAGCGG TGGTTTGTTT GCCGGATCAA GAGCTACCAA CTCTTTTTCC
     4681 GAAGGTAACT GGCTTCAGCA GAGCGCAGAT ACCAAATACT GTTCTTCTAG TGTAGCCGTA
     4741 GTTAGGCCAC CACTTCAAGA ACTCTGTAGC ACCGCCTACA TACCTCGCTC TGCTAATCCT
     4801 GTTACCAGTG GCTGCTGCCA GTGGCGATAA GTCGTGTCTT ACCGGGTTGG ACTCAAGACG
     4861 ATAGTTACCG GATAAGGCGC AGCGGTCGGG CTGAACGGGG GGTTCGTGCA CACAGCCCAG
     4921 CTTGGAGCGA ACGACCTACA CCGAACTGAG ATACCTACAG CGTGAGCTAT GAGAAAGCGC
     4981 CACGCTTCCC GAAGGGAGAA AGGCGGACAG GTATCCGGTA AGCGGCAGGG TCGGAACAGG
     5041 AGAGCGCACG AGGGAGCTTC CAGGGGGAAA CGCCTGGTAT CTTTATAGTC CTGTCGGGTT
     5101 TCGCCACCTC TGACTTGAGC GTCGATTTTT GTGATGCTCG TCAGGGGGGC GGAGCCTATG
     5161 GAAAAACGCC AGCAACGCGG CCTTTTTGCT GGCCTTTTGC TCACATGTTC TTTCCTGCGT
     5221 TATCCCCTGA TTCTGTGGAT AACCGTATTA CCGCCTTTGA GTGAGCTGAT ACCGCTCGCC
     5281 GCAGCCGAAC GACCGAGCGC AGCGAGTCAG TGAGCGAGGA AGCGGAAGAG CGCCCAATAC
     5341 GCAAACCGCC TCTCCCCGCG CGTTGGCCGA TTCATTAATG CAGCTGGCAC GACAGGTTTC
     5401 CCGACTGGAA AGCGGGCAGT GAGCGCAACG CAATTAATGT GAGTTAGCTC ACTCATTAGG
     5461 CACCCCAGGC TTTACACTTT ATGCTCCCGG CTCGTATGTT GTGTGGAATT GTGAGCGGAT
     5521 AACAATTTCA CACAGGAAAC AGCTATGACC ATGATTACGC CAAGCGCGCA ATTAACCCTC
     5581 ACTAAAGGGA ACAAAAGCTG GGTACCGGGC CCCCCCTCGA GGTCGACGGT ATCGATATTT
     5641 AAATCTTCAC GGCGTAGTAC TTCCTGTGTC AATGTGCTGT GCAAGAGTGA CCCTGTCGAA
     5701 GGATCCCGAA CCAATATTCT TTATATGCCT GAGATCCTTG TAAGATAGCT CTGGATACGC
     5761 TTCTACTTGA ATATCTTCCA TGAGCAGAGT AGAAAGCTTT TTAAATTATT TCTAGTAAAG
     5821 CTCTGTGCGG GGATTGATAT GCATGTCTCT CTGGACATTG ATGTGTCGCC GTCAAGTCGC
     5881 CTACCTGCTG GTAAGTGGCT TGTAATTCGG GCTGGTGTTC AGGAAGCGGA TCTGGAGACA
     5941 TTGCCCTCTC CAACTCAGAG GCCTCTTTTA GCAAAAGAGG TGCAGAAGGG GCCCCAGAAA
     6001 ACGCGTTGGT TCTTCACTAA GCTACTTGCC AAAGAGAAGG GTGAGCATCT GGATCATCAC
     6061 AGCTACACGC TGAGGGTCCC TAGAGCGGCT GCAGAGGTCG ATGACCTTTC GTCCATACTG
     6121 CTCGTCGATT TACTTGTTCA AGGAGTACTG CCAAATGAGT GCGCAGAACA CAAACATTCG
     6181 TGGTTGGACA CGCGTGCTGA CAGCAACGAC ACTGTGCTGT TAGGTAGGTA CAGGGTTAGC
     6241 CTTGCAGATC TCTTGGGCTC GCGGGGACAA TCACAGTCCG TTTCAATTAC CTCCCTTATT
     6301 GAGGACAGCA AGCTTGCCAA CTTGGCAGTT CAGTACCAGC AGTTTGCAGG AACAAGGATG
     6361 GATAAGCAGG TTATCGTGAC AATGGACAGG CCAGGCGCAA GAGGGTACCT GTCCCTGTGT
     6421 GTGTGCACAA AGGAAGCGGG ACACGCCCTC TATGATGTGG TCTATCAAGA TGTTGCTAGC
     6481 GGCATGAAGA CAGGCCCAAC GTTTGAACTA ACAATTCCAT ATGATATTCT CCTGTGCTAC
     6541 TTCTCGTCGT ATGGACTGGC AATTGCAGAT AAGGGAGAGA CAGGTATTCC TTCTAGCAGT
     6601 GTCATTAGTA ATGCAGAGCT GAAGAAGATG GGACAAGACC TTTTGCTTGG CCCTCGAGAT
     6661 AGTCAGGCAT CAGTTCGTCT CTCTTCTAAC ACCTCTCTCA GCACCTCGTC CAAGCTAAAG
     6721 CAATCTACAA TCCGTCTAAA GTATATTGAT AAGCAATGTA AAATTGACCA GATACTATAT
     6781 GTCATGATAG ACGATTCAGT TTCACTACGC TTTGAATGCA TCAAATTAGG AGTACAGACA
     6841 AGTGCTCGTA TGCTTTTGCA AGCCATTTTT GAAAAGACCT CCCAACTGAT TGGTGACATG
     6901 GAACCAGGTC CAGATGAGCG GAAGAAACCC TCATGGCGCA TTCCATGGAT GGAGGTTCCT
     6961 GTCCCGGGGG TTAAGCGATT TCTTGAGGAG GCTATCGAGG TCCTTCATTC TCACATAGTA
     7021 GATGATAACA CATTAGTGCG AGTCTCGGGC CTTTCGGAGC GTCCCTTTGG GCGGTTATCC
     7081 TATGACACTG TTATATCTAA AAGAATATAA GCGCTAGTGC TATCTAATGA CGTGCTACAC
     7141 TCCATAGATC TTCATACTTG TATCAGCGAA TGTAGTTCTG TGGTGTTTCT TCTATTCTGC
     7201 TTCATGCACC GTGATTTGGA CCCCGACAAG CTTCTGGCAC AATACAGTAA TGTTATTATA
     7261 TTTGATATTC TTCGACCTGA CTATGACCAA CTCCAGCACG TACTTCTTTC CATCTGCAGT
     7321 TGCATTCGCT ACAATGCTGA AAGCGAAAAA CGCAATCACT GTATCTGTGG ATATCACATT
     7381 GGCTAAAGGG TTATGCCCTG GACACCATTG GCTGCCTCGA AGCGCTGACC ACAAATAACG
     7441 CCTTTAATTA CAGGCGCCCC AGATTTTAAA ATCCATGGGC ACCGAGTACA AGCCCACGGT
     7501 GCGCCTCGCC ACCCGCGACG ACGTCCCCCG GGCCGTACGC ACCCTCGCCG CCGCGTTCGC
     7561 CGACTACCCC GCCACGCGCC ACACCGTCGA CCCGGACCGC CACATCGAGC GGGTCACCGA
     7621 GCTGCAAGAA CTCTTCCTCA CGCGCGTCGG GCTCGACATC GGCAAGGTGT GGGTCGCGGA
     7681 CGACGGCGCC GCGGTGGCGG TCTGGACCAC GCCGGAGAGC GTCGAAGCGG GGGCGGTGTT
     7741 CGCCGAGATC GGCCCGCGCA TGGCCGAGTT GAGCGGTTCC CGGCTGGCCG CGCAGCAACA
     7801 GATGGAAGGC CTCCTGGCGC CGCACCGGCC CAAGGAGCCC GCGTGGTTCC TGGCCACCGT
     7861 CGGCGTCTCG CCCGACCACC AGGGCAAGGG TCTGGGCAGC GCCGTCGTGC TCCCCGGAGT
     7921 GGAGGCGGCC GAGCGCGCCG GGGTGCCTGC CTTCCTGGAG ACCTCCGCGC CCCGCAACCT
     7981 CCCCTTCTAC GAGCGGCTCG GCTTCACCGT CACCGCCGAC GTCGAGGTGC CCGAAGGACC
     8041 GCGCACCTGG TGCATGACCC GCAAGCCCGG TGCCCTCGAG TGAGGGCTGA AGTGAATATT
     8101 TACCTTTTCC GGGTTCGACG GGCGTGCTTG ACGATGCGGA AGTCGCTGTC CGTTCCAACG
     8161 GCTATCTGCC CCAGGACCCC CATCCCGGCG CCGATCAGCT GGTACCGAGC TCGAATTC
//
