# Supplementary material for: A core UPS molecular complement implicates unique endocytic compartments at the parasite-host interface in Giardia lamblia
Source: bioRxiv preprint, doi:10.1101/2022.07.13.499947, version 1 (2022-07-13)
Supplement: Supplementary data and tables [file 499947_file02.zip › Supplementary data 1_Constructs/GL50803_17249 Coiled-coil protein/P077 - coiled-coil 17249.ape]

LOCUS       P077___coiled_co       12322 bp ds-DNA     circular     12-NOV-2020
DEFINITION  .
ACCESSION   
VERSION     
SOURCE      .
  ORGANISM  .
COMMENT     
COMMENT     
COMMENT     ApEinfo:methylated:1
FEATURES             Location/Qualifiers
     primer_bind     12252..12270
                     /locus_tag="CF005 (PacV-s)"
                     /label="CF005 (PacV-s)"
                     /ApEinfo_label="CF005 (PacV-s)"
                     /ApEinfo_fwdcolor="#14c0bd"
                     /ApEinfo_revcolor="#4ec02b"
                     /ApEinfo_graphicformat="arrow_data {{0 1 2 0 0 -1} {} 0}
                     width 5 offset 0"
     promoter        7..256
                     /locus_tag="putative promoter"
                     /label="putative promoter"
                     /ApEinfo_label="putative promoter"
                     /ApEinfo_fwdcolor="#346ee0"
                     /ApEinfo_revcolor="#346ee0"
                     /ApEinfo_graphicformat="arrow_data {{0 0.5 0 1 2 0 0 -1 0
                     -0.5} {} 0} width 5 offset 0"
     primer_bind     complement(5569..5588)
                     /locus_tag="CF006 (PacV-as)"
                     /label="CF006 (PacV-as)"
                     /ApEinfo_label="CF006 (PacV-as)"
                     /ApEinfo_fwdcolor="#14c0bd"
                     /ApEinfo_revcolor="#4ec02b"
                     /ApEinfo_graphicformat="arrow_data {{0 1 2 0 0 -1} {} 1}
                     width 5 offset 0"
     variation       5269..5269
                     /locus_tag="utation to kill Xba"
                     /label="utation to kill Xba"
                     /ApEinfo_label="utation to kill Xba"
                     /ApEinfo_fwdcolor="#ff9e39"
                     /ApEinfo_revcolor="#ff9e39"
                     /ApEinfo_graphicformat="arrow_data {{0 0.5 0 1 2 0 0 -1 0
                     -0.5} {} 0} width 5 offset 0"
     3'UTR           5321..5490
                     /locus_tag="CWP1 3'UTR"
                     /label="CWP1 3'UTR"
                     /ApEinfo_label="CWP1 3'UTR"
                     /ApEinfo_fwdcolor="#f76ca1"
                     /ApEinfo_revcolor="#008040"
                     /ApEinfo_graphicformat="arrow_data {{0 1 2 0 0 -1} {} 0}
                     width 5 offset 0"
     CDS             11579..12187
                     /locus_tag="puro R"
                     /label="puro R"
                     /ApEinfo_label="puro R"
                     /ApEinfo_fwdcolor="#e9d024"
                     /ApEinfo_revcolor="#e9d024"
                     /ApEinfo_graphicformat="arrow_data {{0 1 2 0 0 -1} {} 0}
                     width 5 offset 0"
     misc_binding    5291..5317
                     /locus_tag="HA tag"
                     /label="HA tag"
                     /ApEinfo_label="HA tag"
                     /ApEinfo_fwdcolor="#ff4809"
                     /ApEinfo_revcolor="#ff4809"
                     /ApEinfo_graphicformat="arrow_data {{0 1 2 0 0 -1} {} 0}
                     width 5 offset 0"
     misc_recomb     complement(5490..6838)
                     /locus_tag="recombination site 2"
                     /label="recombination site 2"
                     /ApEinfo_label="recombination site 2"
                     /ApEinfo_fwdcolor="#8080ff"
                     /ApEinfo_revcolor="#da6a3b"
                     /ApEinfo_graphicformat="arrow_data {{0 1 2 0 0 -1} {} 0}
                     width 5 offset 0"
     misc_recomb     9741..11525
                     /locus_tag="recombination site 1"
                     /label="recombination site 1"
                     /ApEinfo_label="recombination site 1"
                     /ApEinfo_fwdcolor="#8080ff"
                     /ApEinfo_revcolor="#da6a3b"
                     /ApEinfo_graphicformat="arrow_data {{0 1 2 0 0 -1} {} 0}
                     width 5 offset 0"
     protein_bind    5282..5289
                     /locus_tag="PacI site"
                     /label="PacI site"
                     /ApEinfo_label="PacI site"
                     /ApEinfo_fwdcolor="cyan"
                     /ApEinfo_revcolor="green"
                     /ApEinfo_graphicformat="arrow_data {{0 1 2 0 0 -1} {} 0}
                     width 5 offset 0"
     misc_feature    1..6
                     /locus_tag="XbaI site"
                     /label="XbaI site"
                     /ApEinfo_label="XbaI site"
                     /ApEinfo_fwdcolor="cyan"
                     /ApEinfo_revcolor="green"
                     /ApEinfo_graphicformat="arrow_data {{0 1 2 0 0 -1} {} 0}
                     width 5 offset 0"
     variation       2026..2026
                     /locus_tag="mutation to kill Xba"
                     /label="mutation to kill Xba"
                     /ApEinfo_label="mutation to kill Xba"
                     /ApEinfo_fwdcolor="#ff9e39"
                     /ApEinfo_revcolor="#ff9e39"
                     /ApEinfo_graphicformat="arrow_data {{0 0.5 0 1 2 0 0 -1 0
                     -0.5} {} 0} width 5 offset 0"
     CDS             257..5281
                     /locus_tag="coiled-coil 17249"
                     /label="coiled-coil 17249"
                     /ApEinfo_label="coiled-coil 17249"
                     /ApEinfo_fwdcolor="#e9d024"
                     /ApEinfo_revcolor="#e9d024"
                     /ApEinfo_graphicformat="arrow_data {{0 1 2 0 0 -1} {} 0}
                     width 5 offset 0"
ORIGIN
        1 TCTAGAGAAC GATCTAAAGA AGTGCGACGC CCAAATTGCC CTCGAGGCGC GTAAGCAGCA
       61 GGACATCTAC AAGAGGCTCA TGGCCAACAT GGGCAAGTGA CGGCAGCAAG CAAAGGTAAA
      121 CTTACTTTCC TGTACACTTT ATGTGCTGGC TTTGGGCTCG TCCGCAAATT TTGGGAACTT
      181 TTCAAATTTT TGAGCCCAGA ATTTGGTCCG TTTTTCGGTT TTTTAATCCA AATACCGCCT
      241 TTTTTTAAAA ACAAAAATGT CCGGAGGCAT GGACGATTAC CTAGTCGGAA TCGATAAGCT
      301 TGCAGCCCCG GAGCTCCGCG AAAAGCTTCT ACGCGTCTGC AACGAGCTCA AAGACACCAA
      361 GGAGCAGTGC AAAGCGCTCC GTGATTTGTA CACTGAGACG GACTCTAGCT GCAGGATTTT
      421 TAAGCAGAAG ATATCAGAGC AGGGAATTGA CCCCGATGAG CTTTGTCCAG CATCGCCTAC
      481 CTTGCGCAAC GCAGCACAGA GGAAAGGCGT GGGCAAGGGT AACCGTTGTC CGTACTGCGA
      541 CCGGTCCATG GACACAGAGT TGGTTGCGGC CGAAACACTA ACTGCAACGG TAAGAGAAAA
      601 GGACGCCGAG ATCGCGCATC TTAAAGAGAG CATCGAGAAT TTGCGTCTTC TCCACGAGGA
      661 AAACATGCGA GATCTGGTTG CACGTGCACA GATTCAGGGC GCAAAGCTCC TTGAAGCAGA
      721 CAGCCTGCTT TCGCAGAGCA ATCGTGTTCA CTCTGACGCC GACATCAGTA CCCTGAGCCC
      781 GGAGGAGATG CGCGAGAAGC TGAAAAGCAT CCAGACAGTT AACGACAACC TTATTAAATC
      841 TGTAGCCTCT CGTCATGACT CTGTTACAAA CCTCATCAGC GCTAAGGAGA GTGCGATGGC
      901 TGGACTTGAC GGGCTTCGCT TGACAGCCAC GAGCCTTAGT GGGGAGGTGA ACAAGCTCCA
      961 GGATGCGGGG CAGGCCGCAG ACGATGAGGT AATCGAACTT AAAAAGTCTC TAAATGACAA
     1021 GACTTCCGCG CTGAGTCGCA TGATAAAGAT TCTTGCCGTG AAGGAGCGCA CAATTAATAA
     1081 GCTTCGCGAT AGTCTAGGAA GCGGGAAGCT CTCGGGCGAT GAAAAATATC AGCCTGAAAT
     1141 CGATGCGCTC AATGCAGAGA TCAAGAAGTT GCGTGAGCAG GTGCAGACAT GCACGGAGGT
     1201 CGAGCGACCA GCGTTGCGGC GCAAAATTGC TGACCTTGCC AACACAATTG ATGAGCTCCA
     1261 GCGACAGTTG GAAAAGGAGG GCGGCGACAA TGCTGTCTTT AAGAGATCGG CCGCAGGGCC
     1321 CATAGATACA AGCGAGGAGC TCCGTGAGGC CAAGGAGCGA ATCAAGTTGA TTGAGCGACT
     1381 TATTGCAGAG TCACCTGCTA GCGAGAATAA CGAAGACTTT GAACGGGCAC GCAAGGAACT
     1441 TCTCGGTCGG ATAGCTGAGC TGACCAAGAG TGAATCGGAC TATCAGGAAA GGCTCCGGGA
     1501 CATGCAGCGC CAACTCTCAG ACAAGGCTGA GAAGGTCAGG CAGCTGTCGG AGGAGCTGGA
     1561 CAGGAGGCCG ACCGGCGAGG ATGAGAAGGC CCGGCTCCGC TATCTGGAGC ACCTTGTAGC
     1621 GTCCCAGGAG CGGGCAGCTG GTGCAGCCGT TGATGATGCC AGCCGAGAGA GAATCAAGCA
     1681 ACTTCAGGAG CAGGTCAATG AAAAGACAAG AGAGATTGAC GACCTCGTTA ACAAAAATAA
     1741 CTGGGAGCTG AAAGAAAAAG AGGACAGAAT TCGCGAGAAC ATGAGCCAGA TTATGTTTCT
     1801 CAATGAGGAG CTTGACCGGG CTAAGTCAGC TGCTGTGGAT GCCAACGCGC GCATCCGCTA
     1861 CTTTGAGAAT TTTTATGCCA CGCTTTCGAA TGAGACGACT GCTGCCGCCG GTGCTAACCT
     1921 CGAGGAGAGG ATCCGTACAC TCAACGCAGA CAATACGCAG AAGGAGGAAG ATCTCAACGC
     1981 TCTCACCTCG AAGCTCAAAG CTAGCGACGG TAAGCTACGC GATCTgGAGC AGAAACTTTT
     2041 GCAGGAACAG CAAGGCAAGG AGCAGCTTCG CGAGCAACTA AGCAACCTTC AGGACGAGTA
     2101 CGAAGATCTT AGCAAGCAGC TGAGAATGAA GGAGGCTGAG ATAGAGGACA AGATCATGCA
     2161 GATAAACACG CTCTCCCCTC AACTGGATGA AGCCCGCTAT CGCATCAAGC GACTCGAGAA
     2221 GGAGTATACT GACTTGAAGA GCACACATAT CCACAATTCT GAGCTCGATC CTTACCGCCA
     2281 GCAATTGACA GAGAAGGACA TTAAGATTGA CGAGCTCAAT CGTGAGCTTC AGACTCTTCA
     2341 GGAGCTCCAG GCTACCGGGG AGCAGGCCCA CAGCGACCTC ATGCGTGACT TCAAGGAGCT
     2401 CACGGACACG GCTGAGAAGC GCGATAAAGA GCTTCTCGAA AAGGACCTTA CCATCGACAG
     2461 GCTTCTGGAT GCCATTCGTG TCCAGGAAGA CTCATTTACT AAGCTTCGCA CGTCCATCAT
     2521 CTGCATGGAA GATGAGCATC GGATCTCAGA AATGGCCTCG CAGCAGCAGA AGGAGTGCCT
     2581 AGAAGAGCTC ACAAAGGCTC GGGAGGAGCT AGAAGCCCAG GTTCAGGCGC TTATGAAGGG
     2641 AGTCGACCAA GCCCGAACGG GAGAGTCCGA GGCCCGTAAG TATGTGGAGG AGGTAATGCA
     2701 GAATAGCAGG AATCTGTGCG ACAAGCTCAA CAGAGAGATT GAGGATCTTA CGGAACAGTT
     2761 GAATGCACGA CCAAACGTCG ACCCGGCGGT CTTTACTATG CTTAAAGAGG CGCAGCAGCG
     2821 GATCAAGACT CTTGAGGCAA GGCCTTTGAT CCCAGAGGAA GTTGAGCGTG AGCTGATGGC
     2881 ACTCCGTGAG CAGCTTACTG CCTCAGAAAA GGATCTCATT GACGCACGTG AGTTAGAGAG
     2941 AAGGCTCAAG GAGCTCGAGC AGCTCTTGGA GGAGCGAGAC CGGGAGATCG AAGAGCTTAA
     3001 GCGGGAGATT ATGGAGAAGA ACGCTCGCAT TCAGGAGCTG GAATACAAGA TTTCTAATGC
     3061 GCAGAGCACC ATTGATAATC TTACTACGCT GACAAACGAG GCGGCCCAGA AGATCAGGGT
     3121 CATGGAGAAC GAACTGTGTG CCCAATTTGT CGGTGGCGCG TCGTACGTGG ATATCAGTAA
     3181 CCTTGAGCGT GCGATTGATG AACTTCGTCA GTATCACGGC GAAGCTCTTG ACAAGCTCCT
     3241 GAAGACTAAG GCTGATGCTG CCGGTGACCA GGAAGAGCTC AGCAAGCTTC GCTCGATGTC
     3301 TGATGCCGAT GAAATTGCAC GCTTGCGCGA GCGCCTGGAT CTCAAGGAGA AGGAGGTTGC
     3361 GACTATCAGA CCTCTCCTTG AAGAAGCTCA GGCCAGGATG AGGATCTTCG AGTCTAGCTA
     3421 TGCAGAGAAG GAGAACGAGC TGCTCAGAAA GCAAGAGGAG TTAAATAACA TTAGGTCGGA
     3481 CCTTGCCAGC GCAAAGGACG AGCTACACAG GCTTCGAAAT AACCAGCACG ATAACGTCGA
     3541 CACCGCACAT GAGTACAACC TACAGGTCTT GCGAGATACT GTCGATTCCC TCACAGACAA
     3601 ATTAGTAGAA AAGGAAAAAG AAGTGGAAAC GCTCAAGGGT CAATTAGCAG ATGCTGACGA
     3661 CCTGCAATCT CAATTGAAGA GCAGAGAGGA GAAGATTCGT CAACTAGAGG AGGATCTGCG
     3721 CACAAGGTCT CCTAGCGTAG TCTCCGATGC GGCTCGCGAT AGCACTGCTC TGGGGACGCA
     3781 ACTCGAGCTC CTGGAGCAGA ACAGAAAACT CAAGGAGGAA ATCGACAATC TTATGAGTAG
     3841 GGTGCGCGAT GCAGAAAGCG TGAGCAACGC TCTTAGGGCA GCTGGAAATG CAGGAAAGAA
     3901 TGTCTCGGAG GAGCTGGAGC GCAAGGATGC AGAATTGCAG CAACTTCGGG CAAGCCTAGC
     3961 AGAAGCACAA AGGCGTCTGG CGTCGGTGGA GGCCGCATAT GCTAGATATC ACAGCATGAA
     4021 CGATAAGGAT GCAGAGATAA AGACCCTCAC GGAGACGCTA GCCCAGCAAT CCCAGGCAAT
     4081 GGCGGCCCTG AGAGAGGCCA ACATGGCAAA GGACCGCGAG ATCGATGAGC TGAATGACGC
     4141 GCTTATCTAT CAGGAAAGAA CCGTTTCATC TCTCTGCATG AGCCTTTCAC CGAAGTTGGC
     4201 TGCCAAATCG CCAATGCGGT CGGTTGTAGG CCCGATGTCT CCGCCCATGC AGCCTGTCAT
     4261 GTCCACCGAT GCCGCAAACG AAATTGCCAA CCTTCGCGCT GCCTTGGAGC GAGCAAATGA
     4321 CACCATTAGC AGCCTAGAGA AGGCCAACAC TTCCACAAGC AAGCAGGTCA AGGACCTTCA
     4381 GAGCACGATG GAGAGCAAAG AGAAGGAGTG CGAGAAGCTG TTGGCAACAA TCAAGAGCAT
     4441 GTCTCGTGAC GAAACGATTA ATGCGCCTGG CGAGGGCGTT TCTGGCGATG GAGCTGGCGC
     4501 AGATCCGGCC GAGCTGGCAG CACTGAAGAA GGATTTCGAA GTAGCCAAGA AAGAACTGGA
     4561 AAGGCTCAAG CTATTGCATC ACTACAGGTC ACGAGCCGAC GAAGGAGCGC TGGAGGACGT
     4621 TTTGGACAAA GATATGCAGA TCCAGGAGCT ACTGGCAATA ATCTCCCAGC TCAACAAATC
     4681 TAATGAAGCT CTTGAGCGAG CCAACACTGC CAAAGACAAG GAGCTAATGT CTCTTAAGGA
     4741 TGCACGCTTC TACAACGAGA ACGAGATGAC TGGCATGCGC GAGCAAAGCA TGTCCCAGAC
     4801 GGGAGAGGTC AGGTCGATGG AGGCGAGCCT GAAAGATAGT GAGCAAACCA TTATGGGCCT
     4861 GTGCGCAGCG CTATCCCCAG AGCAAACTGC AAAGGCGTAT CTGCGGGACT TGGATGAGGT
     4921 GGATCCCTCC CTCTACGCCA TTCTCAAAGC TGAGTGTATG CGCCTTAAGC AGTGCCTTGA
     4981 CTTCAATAGC CTGCCACCTG ATGCCAAGGA AGTTGAGTTC AAGGCCATGC TCGAGCAGAT
     5041 GGACCGCCTC CAAGCGGAGC TGCTCCGCAA GGATGATGCG CTTAAGAATG GCCAGGGCGA
     5101 CGGGCGCGAT GCCGCATACG TTAAGTCCCT GGAGGACCGG CTGAGAGAGT ACGAGGAGGC
     5161 AGGCGGGAAC ATCCCGAGCA CAATTCGTGA AAAGCTCACG AGCGTCAAAC AGCAGATGAC
     5221 AGAATGGTTC CGCGATCGCC CAGACAAGAG CATGGCCCCG TCTCTTCTgG AAATCTTTGA
     5281 TTTAATTAAG TACCCATACG ATGTCCCAGA CTACGCGtag TAAACGGTAG CCACGAGTGA
     5341 GTAAACAAAC GGCTCTTTGA ACAGTTCATG CATTTACAGA ATATGGGCAG CACACAAGCA
     5401 GCAGCGTAAG TGGACTGGTG GCTACTCAAG AAAAGTCTAG CCCAAGTGAC CAGAACTTGC
     5461 TGATCGTTGG CCAAGAGCTC AGCTCAAGAG AATTCTCGGA TCAAGACTTC AAATTAGAAA
     5521 TTCTAGCCAG AAAATAAATC ATGCCTGCTC GTCGCCCCTT CATCGGCGGT AACTTCAAGT
     5581 GTAACGGCTC TCTTGACTTT ATCAAGAGCC ACGTGGCGGC AATTGCTGCC CATAAGATCC
     5641 CTGATTCCGT GGACGTCGTC ATTGCCCCTT CCGCCGTACA CCTGTCAACA GCCATTGCGG
     5701 CAAACACGTC AAAACAGTTG AGGATAGCAG CGCAGAATGT GTACCTAGAG GGGAACGGGG
     5761 CGTGGACTGG CGAGACAAGT GTTGAGATGC TTCAGGACAT GGGTTTGAAG CATGTGATAG
     5821 TAGGGCACTC TGAAAGACGC AGAATCATGG GGGAGACCGA CGAGCAAAGC GCCAAGAAGG
     5881 CTAAGCGTGC CCTGGAAAAG GGGATGACGG TCATCTTCTG CGTCGGAGAG ACCTTGGACG
     5941 AGCGCAAGGC CAACCGCACC ATGGAGGTGA ACATCGCCCA GCTTGAGGCG CTTGGCAAGG
     6001 AGCTCGGAGA GTCCAAGATG CTCTGGAAGG AGGTTGTCAT TGCTTACGAG CCCGTGTGGT
     6061 CCATTGGCAC GGGCGTGGTG GCCACGCCCG AGCAGGCAGA GGAGGTCCAT GTGGGGCTCC
     6121 GAAAGTGGTT TGCGGAGAAG GTTTGTGCCG AGGGCGCACA GCATATCCGT ATCATTTACG
     6181 GGGGATCGGC CAATGGAAGC AACTGCGAGA AGCTTGGCCA GTGTCCGAAT ATTGACGGCT
     6241 TCCTTGTCGG TGGCGCTTCC CTCAAGCCGG AGTTTATGAC GATGATCGAC ATTCTTACGA
     6301 AGACCCGTAC ATAGGCATGT GGCTAAGCGT GTTGTAAGCT CTTGACCTCT GGGCTGTATC
     6361 ACATCCAAGA GTAAATTGAC AAATAAAGGC GCTAGCAAAT AAATGGTGCT GGCCGTTCTG
     6421 GCTCTTGCCC TGCTTTTCGC AAGCACCGCA GAGGCCCAGA ATCTGGCCCT TGACGTTATC
     6481 TCAGTCTCCG ATACACATGG GTGGATTTAT GGCCACAGAC ACCAGAAGGA GCTAGGAGAC
     6541 TACGGAACCC TTGTGTCTTA CATCGAACGC ACCAGGGACG AGGCAGCCAA GGATCCTGCG
     6601 CGTGCCGTGC TGGCCATAGA TGGCGGCGAC CTCATTGAAG GTACGGGCCT CAGCGACGCA
     6661 ACGCCCATTA AAGGCATGTA CATATACCAA GCCGCCAGTG AGGTAGGCTT CGACCTCATA
     6721 ACAGTCGGCA ATCACGATCT GGGGTCAGAA TCCAGTACCG CATACATCCA TGAGAAGATT
     6781 GATGACATGT TCGGGGACGC CTATGTCTCA ACTAATACCT TCATGAACGC ATTTAAATAC
     6841 TAGAGCGGCC GCCACCGCGG TGGAGCTCCA ATTCGCCCTA TAGTGAGTCG TATTACGCGC
     6901 GCTCACTGGC CGTCGTTTTA CAACGTCGTG ACTGGGAAAA CCCTGGCGTT ACCCAACTTA
     6961 ATCGCCTTGC AGCACATCCC CCTTTCGCCA GCTGGCGTAA TAGCGAAGAG GCCCGCACCG
     7021 ATCGCCCTTC CCAACAGTTG CGCAGCCTGA ATGGCGAATG GGNNNNNNNN NNNNNNNNNN
     7081 NNNNNNNNNN NNNNNNNNNN NNNNNNNNNN NNNNNNNNNN NNNNNNNNNN NNNNNNNNNN
     7141 NNNNNNNNNN NNNNNNNNNN NNNNNNNNNN NNNNNNNNNN NNNNNNCNNN NNNNNNNNNN
     7201 NNNNNNNNNN NNNNNNNNNN NNNNNNNNNN NNNNNNNNNN NNNNNNNNNN NNNNNNNNNN
     7261 NNNNNNNNNN NNNNNNNNAN NNNNNNNNNN NNNNNNNNNN NNNNNNNNNN NNNNNNNNNN
     7321 NNNNNNNNCC TTTGACGTTG GAGTCCACGT TCTTTNNNNN NNNNNNNNNN NNNNNNNNNN
     7381 NNNNNNNNNN NNACCCTATC TCGGTCTATT CTTTTGATTT ATAAGGGATT TTGCCGATTT
     7441 CGGCCTATTG GTTAAAAAAT GAGCTGATTT AACAAAAATT TAACGCGAAT TTTAACAAAA
     7501 TATTAACGCT TACAATTTAG GTGGCACTTT TCGGGGAAAT GTGCGCGGAA CCCCTATTTG
     7561 TTTATTTTTC TAAATACATT CAAATATGTA TCCGCTCATG AGACAATAAC CCTGATAAAT
     7621 GCTTCAATAA TATTGAAAAA GGAAGAGTAT GAGTATTCAA CATTTCCGTG TCGCCCTTAT
     7681 TCCCTTTTTT GCGGCATTTT GCCTTCCTGT TTTTGCTCAC CCAGAAACGC TGGTGAAAGT
     7741 AAAAGATGCT GAAGATCAGT TGGGTGCACG AGTGGGTTAC ATCGAACTGG ATCTCAACAG
     7801 CGGTAAGATC CTTGAGAGTT TTCGCCCCGA AGAACGTTTT CCAATGATGA GCACTTTTAA
     7861 AGTTCTGCTA TGTGGCGCGG TATTATCCCG TATTGACGCC GGGCAAGAGC AACTCGGTCG
     7921 CCGCATACAC TATTCTCAGA ATGACTTGGT TGAGTACTCA CCAGTCACAG AAAAGCATCT
     7981 TACGGATGGC ATGACAGTAA GAGAATTATG CAGTGCTGCC ATAACCATGA GTGATAACAC
     8041 TGCGGCCAAC TTACTTCTGA CAACGATCGG AGGACCGAAG GAGCTAACCG CTTTTTTGCA
     8101 CAACATGGGG GATCATGTAA CTCGCCTTGA TCGTTGGGAA CCGGAGCTGA ATGAAGCCAT
     8161 ACCAAACGAC GAGCGTGACA CCACGATGCC TGTAGCAATG GCAACAACGT TGCGCAAACT
     8221 ATTAACTGGC GAACTACTTA CTCTAGCTTC CCGGCAACAA TTAATAGACT GGATGGAGGC
     8281 GGATAAAGTT GCAGGACCAC TTCTGCGCTC GGCCCTTCCG GCTGGCTGGT TTATTGCTGA
     8341 TAAATCTGGA GCCGGTGAGC GTGGGTCTCG CGGTATCATT GCAGCACTGG GGCCAGATGG
     8401 TAAGCCCTCC CGTATCGTAG TTATCTACAC GACGGGGAGT CAGGCAACTA TGGATGAACG
     8461 AAATAGACAG ATCGCTGAGA TAGGTGCCTC ACTGATTAAG CATTGGTAAC TGTCAGACCA
     8521 AGTTTACTCA TATATACTTT AGATTGATTT AAAACTTCAT TTTTAATTTA AAAGGATCTA
     8581 GGTGAAGATC CTTTTTGATA ATCTCATGAC CAAAATCCCT TAACGTGAGT TTTCGTTCCA
     8641 CTGAGCGTCA GACCCCGTAG AAAAGATCAA AGGATCTTCT TGAGATCCTT TTTTTCTGCG
     8701 CGTAATCTGC TGCTTGCAAA CAAAAAAACC ACCGCTACCA GCGGTGGTTT GTTTGCCGGA
     8761 TCAAGAGCTA CCAACTCTTT TTCCGAAGGT AACTGGCTTC AGCAGAGCGC AGATACCAAA
     8821 TACTGTTCTT CTAGTGTAGC CGTAGTTAGG CCACCACTTC AAGAACTCTG TAGCACCGCC
     8881 TACATACCTC GCTCTGCTAA TCCTGTTACC AGTGGCTGCT GCCAGTGGCG ATAAGTCGTG
     8941 TCTTACCGGG TTGGACTCAA GACGATAGTT ACCGGATAAG GCGCAGCGGT CGGGCTGAAC
     9001 GGGGGGTTCG TGCACACAGC CCAGCTTGGA GCGAACGACC TACACCGAAC TGAGATACCT
     9061 ACAGCGTGAG CTATGAGAAA GCGCCACGCT TCCCGAAGGG AGAAAGGCGG ACAGGTATCC
     9121 GGTAAGCGGC AGGGTCGGAA CAGGAGAGCG CACGAGGGAG CTTCCAGGGG GAAACGCCTG
     9181 GTATCTTTAT AGTCCTGTCG GGTTTCGCCA CCTCTGACTT GAGCGTCGAT TTTTGTGATG
     9241 CTCGTCAGGG GGGCGGAGCC TATGGAAAAA CGCCAGCAAC GCGGCCTTTT TGCTGGCCTT
     9301 TTGCTCACAT GTTCTTTCCT GCGTTATCCC CTGATTCTGT GGATAACCGT ATTACCGCCT
     9361 TTGAGTGAGC TGATACCGCT CGCCGCAGCC GAACGACCGA GCGCAGCGAG TCAGTGAGCG
     9421 AGGAAGCGGA AGAGCGCCCA ATACGCAAAC CGCCTCTCCC CGCGCGTTGG CCGATTCATT
     9481 AATGCAGCTG GCACGACAGG TTTCCCGACT GGAAAGCGGG CAGTGAGCGC AACGCAATTA
     9541 ATGTGAGTTA GCTCACTCAT TAGGCACCCC AGGCTTTACA CTTTATGCTC CCGGCTCGTA
     9601 TGTTGTGTGG AATTGTGAGC GGATAACAAT TTCACACAGG AAACAGCTAT GACCATGATT
     9661 ACGCCAAGCG CGCAATTAAC CCTCACTAAA GGGAACAAAA GCTGGGTACC GGGCCCCCCC
     9721 TCGAGGTCGA CGGTATCGAT ATTTAAATCT TCACGGCGTA GTACTTCCTG TGTCAATGTG
     9781 CTGTGCAAGA GTGACCCTGT CGAAGGATCC CGAACCAATA TTCTTTATAT GCCTGAGATC
     9841 CTTGTAAGAT AGCTCTGGAT ACGCTTCTAC TTGAATATCT TCCATGAGCA GAGTAGAAAG
     9901 CTTTTTAAAT TATTTCTAGT AAAGCTCTGT GCGGGGATTG ATATGCATGT CTCTCTGGAC
     9961 ATTGATGTGT CGCCGTCAAG TCGCCTACCT GCTGGTAAGT GGCTTGTAAT TCGGGCTGGT
    10021 GTTCAGGAAG CGGATCTGGA GACATTGCCC TCTCCAACTC AGAGGCCTCT TTTAGCAAAA
    10081 GAGGTGCAGA AGGGGCCCCA GAAAACGCGT TGGTTCTTCA CTAAGCTACT TGCCAAAGAG
    10141 AAGGGTGAGC ATCTGGATCA TCACAGCTAC ACGCTGAGGG TCCCTAGAGC GGCTGCAGAG
    10201 GTCGATGACC TTTCGTCCAT ACTGCTCGTC GATTTACTTG TTCAAGGAGT ACTGCCAAAT
    10261 GAGTGCGCAG AACACAAACA TTCGTGGTTG GACACGCGTG CTGACAGCAA CGACACTGTG
    10321 CTGTTAGGTA GGTACAGGGT TAGCCTTGCA GATCTCTTGG GCTCGCGGGG ACAATCACAG
    10381 TCCGTTTCAA TTACCTCCCT TATTGAGGAC AGCAAGCTTG CCAACTTGGC AGTTCAGTAC
    10441 CAGCAGTTTG CAGGAACAAG GATGGATAAG CAGGTTATCG TGACAATGGA CAGGCCAGGC
    10501 GCAAGAGGGT ACCTGTCCCT GTGTGTGTGC ACAAAGGAAG CGGGACACGC CCTCTATGAT
    10561 GTGGTCTATC AAGATGTTGC TAGCGGCATG AAGACAGGCC CAACGTTTGA ACTAACAATT
    10621 CCATATGATA TTCTCCTGTG CTACTTCTCG TCGTATGGAC TGGCAATTGC AGATAAGGGA
    10681 GAGACAGGTA TTCCTTCTAG CAGTGTCATT AGTAATGCAG AGCTGAAGAA GATGGGACAA
    10741 GACCTTTTGC TTGGCCCTCG AGATAGTCAG GCATCAGTTC GTCTCTCTTC TAACACCTCT
    10801 CTCAGCACCT CGTCCAAGCT AAAGCAATCT ACAATCCGTC TAAAGTATAT TGATAAGCAA
    10861 TGTAAAATTG ACCAGATACT ATATGTCATG ATAGACGATT CAGTTTCACT ACGCTTTGAA
    10921 TGCATCAAAT TAGGAGTACA GACAAGTGCT CGTATGCTTT TGCAAGCCAT TTTTGAAAAG
    10981 ACCTCCCAAC TGATTGGTGA CATGGAACCA GGTCCAGATG AGCGGAAGAA ACCCTCATGG
    11041 CGCATTCCAT GGATGGAGGT TCCTGTCCCG GGGGTTAAGC GATTTCTTGA GGAGGCTATC
    11101 GAGGTCCTTC ATTCTCACAT AGTAGATGAT AACACATTAG TGCGAGTCTC GGGCCTTTCG
    11161 GAGCGTCCCT TTGGGCGGTT ATCCTATGAC ACTGTTATAT CTAAAAGAAT ATAAGCGCTA
    11221 GTGCTATCTA ATGACGTGCT ACACTCCATA GATCTTCATA CTTGTATCAG CGAATGTAGT
    11281 TCTGTGGTGT TTCTTCTATT CTGCTTCATG CACCGTGATT TGGACCCCGA CAAGCTTCTG
    11341 GCACAATACA GTAATGTTAT TATATTTGAT ATTCTTCGAC CTGACTATGA CCAACTCCAG
    11401 CACGTACTTC TTTCCATCTG CAGTTGCATT CGCTACAATG CTGAAAGCGA AAAACGCAAT
    11461 CACTGTATCT GTGGATATCA CATTGGCTAA AGGGTTATGC CCTGGACACC ATTGGCTGCC
    11521 TCGAAGCGCT GACCACAAAT AACGCCTTTA ATTACAGGCG CCCCAGATTT TAAAATCCAT
    11581 GGGCACCGAG TACAAGCCCA CGGTGCGCCT CGCCACCCGC GACGACGTCC CCCGGGCCGT
    11641 ACGCACCCTC GCCGCCGCGT TCGCCGACTA CCCCGCCACG CGCCACACCG TCGACCCGGA
    11701 CCGCCACATC GAGCGGGTCA CCGAGCTGCA AGAACTCTTC CTCACGCGCG TCGGGCTCGA
    11761 CATCGGCAAG GTGTGGGTCG CGGACGACGG CGCCGCGGTG GCGGTCTGGA CCACGCCGGA
    11821 GAGCGTCGAA GCGGGGGCGG TGTTCGCCGA GATCGGCCCG CGCATGGCCG AGTTGAGCGG
    11881 TTCCCGGCTG GCCGCGCAGC AACAGATGGA AGGCCTCCTG GCGCCGCACC GGCCCAAGGA
    11941 GCCCGCGTGG TTCCTGGCCA CCGTCGGCGT CTCGCCCGAC CACCAGGGCA AGGGTCTGGG
    12001 CAGCGCCGTC GTGCTCCCCG GAGTGGAGGC GGCCGAGCGC GCCGGGGTGC CTGCCTTCCT
    12061 GGAGACCTCC GCGCCCCGCA ACCTCCCCTT CTACGAGCGG CTCGGCTTCA CCGTCACCGC
    12121 CGACGTCGAG GTGCCCGAAG GACCGCGCAC CTGGTGCATG ACCCGCAAGC CCGGTGCCCT
    12181 CGAGTGAGGG CTGAAGTGAA TATTTACCTT TTCCGGGTTC GACGGGCGTG CTTGACGATG
    12241 CGGAAGTCGC TGTCCGTTCC AACGGCTATC TGCCCCAGGA CCCCCATCCC GGCGCCGATC
    12301 AGCTGGTACC GAGCTCGAAT TC   
//
