# Supplementary material for: A core UPS molecular complement implicates unique endocytic compartments at the parasite-host interface in Giardia lamblia
Source: bioRxiv preprint, doi:10.1101/2022.07.13.499947, version 1 (2022-07-13)
Supplement: Supplementary data and tables [file 499947_file02.zip › Supplementary data 1_Constructs/GL50803_17327 Xaa-Pro dipeptidase/P031 -Xaa-Pro dipeptidase into PAC-HAstable.ape]

LOCUS       P025__alpha_1_gi        8629 bp ds-DNA     circular     20-JAN-2020
DEFINITION  .
ACCESSION   
VERSION     
SOURCE      .
  ORGANISM  .
COMMENT     
COMMENT     
COMMENT     ApEinfo:methylated:1
FEATURES             Location/Qualifiers
     primer_bind     8559..8577
                     /locus_tag="CF005 (PacV-s)"
                     /label="CF005 (PacV-s)"
                     /ApEinfo_label="CF005 (PacV-s)"
                     /ApEinfo_fwdcolor="#14c0bd"
                     /ApEinfo_revcolor="#4ec02b"
                     /ApEinfo_graphicformat="arrow_data {{0 1 2 0 0 -1} {} 0}
                     width 5 offset 0"
     CDS             257..1588
                     /locus_tag="Xaa-Pro dipeptidase"
                     /label="Xaa-Pro dipeptidase"
                     /ApEinfo_label="Xaa-Pro dipeptidase"
                     /ApEinfo_fwdcolor="#e9d024"
                     /ApEinfo_revcolor="#e9d024"
                     /ApEinfo_graphicformat="arrow_data {{0 1 2 0 0 -1} {} 0}
                     width 5 offset 0"
     primer_bind     complement(1876..1895)
                     /locus_tag="CF006 (PacV-as)"
                     /label="CF006 (PacV-as)"
                     /ApEinfo_label="CF006 (PacV-as)"
                     /ApEinfo_fwdcolor="#14c0bd"
                     /ApEinfo_revcolor="#4ec02b"
                     /ApEinfo_graphicformat="arrow_data {{0 1 2 0 0 -1} {} 1}
                     width 5 offset 0"
     3'UTR           1628..1797
                     /locus_tag="CWP1 3'UTR"
                     /label="CWP1 3'UTR"
                     /ApEinfo_label="CWP1 3'UTR"
                     /ApEinfo_fwdcolor="#f76ca1"
                     /ApEinfo_revcolor="#008040"
                     /ApEinfo_graphicformat="arrow_data {{0 1 2 0 0 -1} {} 0}
                     width 5 offset 0"
     CDS             7886..8494
                     /locus_tag="puro R"
                     /label="puro R"
                     /ApEinfo_label="puro R"
                     /ApEinfo_fwdcolor="#e9d024"
                     /ApEinfo_revcolor="#e9d024"
                     /ApEinfo_graphicformat="arrow_data {{0 1 2 0 0 -1} {} 0}
                     width 5 offset 0"
     misc_binding    1598..1624
                     /locus_tag="HA tag"
                     /label="HA tag"
                     /ApEinfo_label="HA tag"
                     /ApEinfo_fwdcolor="#ff4809"
                     /ApEinfo_revcolor="#ff4809"
                     /ApEinfo_graphicformat="arrow_data {{0 1 2 0 0 -1} {} 0}
                     width 5 offset 0"
     misc_recomb     complement(1797..3145)
                     /locus_tag="recombination site 2"
                     /label="recombination site 2"
                     /ApEinfo_label="recombination site 2"
                     /ApEinfo_fwdcolor="#8080ff"
                     /ApEinfo_revcolor="#da6a3b"
                     /ApEinfo_graphicformat="arrow_data {{0 1 2 0 0 -1} {} 0}
                     width 5 offset 0"
     misc_recomb     6048..7832
                     /locus_tag="recombination site 1"
                     /label="recombination site 1"
                     /ApEinfo_label="recombination site 1"
                     /ApEinfo_fwdcolor="#8080ff"
                     /ApEinfo_revcolor="#da6a3b"
                     /ApEinfo_graphicformat="arrow_data {{0 1 2 0 0 -1} {} 0}
                     width 5 offset 0"
     protein_bind    1589..1596
                     /locus_tag="PacI site"
                     /label="PacI site"
                     /ApEinfo_label="PacI site"
                     /ApEinfo_fwdcolor="cyan"
                     /ApEinfo_revcolor="green"
                     /ApEinfo_graphicformat="arrow_data {{0 1 2 0 0 -1} {} 0}
                     width 5 offset 0"
     misc_feature    1..6
                     /locus_tag="XbaI site"
                     /label="XbaI site"
                     /ApEinfo_label="XbaI site"
                     /ApEinfo_fwdcolor="cyan"
                     /ApEinfo_revcolor="green"
                     /ApEinfo_graphicformat="arrow_data {{0 1 2 0 0 -1} {} 0}
                     width 5 offset 0"
     promoter        7..256
                     /locus_tag="putative Xaa-Pro dipeptidase promoter"
                     /label="putative Xaa-Pro dipeptidase promoter"
                     /ApEinfo_label="putative Xaa-Pro dipeptidase promoter"
                     /ApEinfo_fwdcolor="#346ee0"
                     /ApEinfo_revcolor="#346ee0"
                     /ApEinfo_graphicformat="arrow_data {{0 1 2 0 0 -1} {} 0}
                     width 5 offset 0"
ORIGIN
        1 TCTAGAGCAC GTGCCACCCA AGTGAGAGGT GCATGGAATA GACGCATTAC CTCCAAGACA
       61 TAGACCATCA ACGGGTAGAA AGCCTTCCTG GCAACGACGA CAATAGTTGT TATCTAGATC
      121 CAAGCAGTCA AGACAGTGGG GAATAGTAGA ACCACACTGC CCACACCGGA GGAGCGCGGG
      181 CAGCAGAGCC ACAAAAAAAC TCATCATGGC GGAATTACAA GTTAATCATT GTTAAAAAAG
      241 ATTTTCGTGT TTTAAAATGT CTTTCGTGGA GCACCGCAGC CGCATTGTGG GGGCCTTCCC
      301 CGATGATATC ATCGTTCTCA AGGGGGGCGA GCAGACTGCC CGTTACAACA CAGACAGAGA
      361 CATAATGTTC CGCCAGGAGT CGAACTTCCT CTACGTCACG GGCTGTAGCG AGCCGGGCTG
      421 TGTCGCTTTC ATCGACTCGC GCTATAACGT CTTCATGCTG TTTGTTCCCC GCTACAGTCC
      481 TGAGCATGCT CTTTGGCTCG GTGAGCCGGA AAGTAACGAC TTCAAGCAGG CGAAGTACGG
      541 CGCCTCCAAC GTGATGTACA TCGACGAACT GCCGGCTGTC CTGGAGCAGA CGGCGGGGCG
      601 CACCATCCAC ATAGTCGATG GTCTACCCAA TATTGAGTTT CCAGAGGGCG CTCTTGTCCT
      661 CAAGGACCTT GGCCCGGTGA TTGCGGAAGC CAGGGTCTAC AAGACAGACT GGGAGATAGA
      721 GCAGATGACC AAGGCCGCAC AGGCTGGTGC AGACGCCCAG AGGGCCGTTA TGAAGCTCCT
      781 TACGGATAAG ATGCACGAGT TTCACGCCGA GGCGCTCTAT GTCGGCTACG TCATGGCCCG
      841 TGGATGCAGG CATACGTCCT TCGATTGTAT CACAGCAGGA GGACAGCACG CGTCGATCCT
      901 CCACTACGTT GACAACGTCT ACAAGCTTAA CGCTGGGGAC ACGTTTCTCC TCGACTCTGG
      961 CTGCGAGGTC AACGGCTATG CCTCGGATCA CACACGTACC TTCCCTGTCA GCCAGCGCTT
     1021 TACTCCGCGC CAGGAGGCCC TCTATAACGT TGTCCTCCGC GCAAACAAGG AGTGCATAGC
     1081 CATGTGCCAG CCTGGTACTC CGTGGGAGAA CGTTCATATG CACGCCCTTT CCGTCATCCT
     1141 CCAGGGCCTC CGCGAGTGCG GCATTGTCAG GTCCGAAGGA TCGTTCACGG ACCAGATGGA
     1201 GGCTGGCGTG CCCACCATCT TCATGCCACA CGGGCTCGGT CATCTGATCG GCCTTGATGT
     1261 CCATGATGTT GGTGGCTACA GGGACGACAT TCCGCGCTCG ACAGATCCTA GGCTCTGCAG
     1321 ACTGCGTACC CGCCGCACCC TGGCTCCGCG CATGGTCATC ACGGTCGAGC CAGGACTCTA
     1381 CTTTGTCCCG GGCTTCCTCG CAAGAGCGTA TGATGACCCC ATCATCGCGC CACACATCAA
     1441 CTTCGATGTG GTGGAGGAGT ATCGCGCAGA GTGCGGAGGG TATCGGATTG AGGATGACGT
     1501 CCTGGTCACT CCGGATGGCC CCATTGTCCT CCCCGGTGCT CCTAAGGAGC TCAGCGAGAT
     1561 CTATGCCCTC AGAGACCAAG CCTACCAGTT AATTAAGTAC CCATACGATG TCCCAGACTA
     1621 CGCGtagTAA ACGGTAGCCA CGAGTGAGTA AACAAACGGC TCTTTGAACA GTTCATGCAT
     1681 TTACAGAATA TGGGCAGCAC ACAAGCAGCA GCGTAAGTGG ACTGGTGGCT ACTCAAGAAA
     1741 AGTCTAGCCC AAGTGACCAG AACTTGCTGA TCGTTGGCCA AGAGCTCAGC TCAAGAGAAT
     1801 TCTCGGATCA AGACTTCAAA TTAGAAATTC TAGCCAGAAA ATAAATCATG CCTGCTCGTC
     1861 GCCCCTTCAT CGGCGGTAAC TTCAAGTGTA ACGGCTCTCT TGACTTTATC AAGAGCCACG
     1921 TGGCGGCAAT TGCTGCCCAT AAGATCCCTG ATTCCGTGGA CGTCGTCATT GCCCCTTCCG
     1981 CCGTACACCT GTCAACAGCC ATTGCGGCAA ACACGTCAAA ACAGTTGAGG ATAGCAGCGC
     2041 AGAATGTGTA CCTAGAGGGG AACGGGGCGT GGACTGGCGA GACAAGTGTT GAGATGCTTC
     2101 AGGACATGGG TTTGAAGCAT GTGATAGTAG GGCACTCTGA AAGACGCAGA ATCATGGGGG
     2161 AGACCGACGA GCAAAGCGCC AAGAAGGCTA AGCGTGCCCT GGAAAAGGGG ATGACGGTCA
     2221 TCTTCTGCGT CGGAGAGACC TTGGACGAGC GCAAGGCCAA CCGCACCATG GAGGTGAACA
     2281 TCGCCCAGCT TGAGGCGCTT GGCAAGGAGC TCGGAGAGTC CAAGATGCTC TGGAAGGAGG
     2341 TTGTCATTGC TTACGAGCCC GTGTGGTCCA TTGGCACGGG CGTGGTGGCC ACGCCCGAGC
     2401 AGGCAGAGGA GGTCCATGTG GGGCTCCGAA AGTGGTTTGC GGAGAAGGTT TGTGCCGAGG
     2461 GCGCACAGCA TATCCGTATC ATTTACGGGG GATCGGCCAA TGGAAGCAAC TGCGAGAAGC
     2521 TTGGCCAGTG TCCGAATATT GACGGCTTCC TTGTCGGTGG CGCTTCCCTC AAGCCGGAGT
     2581 TTATGACGAT GATCGACATT CTTACGAAGA CCCGTACATA GGCATGTGGC TAAGCGTGTT
     2641 GTAAGCTCTT GACCTCTGGG CTGTATCACA TCCAAGAGTA AATTGACAAA TAAAGGCGCT
     2701 AGCAAATAAA TGGTGCTGGC CGTTCTGGCT CTTGCCCTGC TTTTCGCAAG CACCGCAGAG
     2761 GCCCAGAATC TGGCCCTTGA CGTTATCTCA GTCTCCGATA CACATGGGTG GATTTATGGC
     2821 CACAGACACC AGAAGGAGCT AGGAGACTAC GGAACCCTTG TGTCTTACAT CGAACGCACC
     2881 AGGGACGAGG CAGCCAAGGA TCCTGCGCGT GCCGTGCTGG CCATAGATGG CGGCGACCTC
     2941 ATTGAAGGTA CGGGCCTCAG CGACGCAACG CCCATTAAAG GCATGTACAT ATACCAAGCC
     3001 GCCAGTGAGG TAGGCTTCGA CCTCATAACA GTCGGCAATC ACGATCTGGG GTCAGAATCC
     3061 AGTACCGCAT ACATCCATGA GAAGATTGAT GACATGTTCG GGGACGCCTA TGTCTCAACT
     3121 AATACCTTCA TGAACGCATT TAAATACTAG AGCGGCCGCC ACCGCGGTGG AGCTCCAATT
     3181 CGCCCTATAG TGAGTCGTAT TACGCGCGCT CACTGGCCGT CGTTTTACAA CGTCGTGACT
     3241 GGGAAAACCC TGGCGTTACC CAACTTAATC GCCTTGCAGC ACATCCCCCT TTCGCCAGCT
     3301 GGCGTAATAG CGAAGAGGCC CGCACCGATC GCCCTTCCCA ACAGTTGCGC AGCCTGAATG
     3361 GCGAATGGGN NNNNNNNNNN NNNNNNNNNN NNNNNNNNNN NNNNNNNNNN NNNNNNNNNN
     3421 NNNNNNNNNN NNNNNNNNNN NNNNNNNNNN NNNNNNNNNN NNNNNNNNNN NNNNNNNNNN
     3481 NNNNNNNNNN NNNCNNNNNN NNNNNNNNNN NNNNNNNNNN NNNNNNNNNN NNNNNNNNNN
     3541 NNNNNNNNNN NNNNNNNNNN NNNNNNNNNN NNNNNNNNNN NNNNNANNNN NNNNNNNNNN
     3601 NNNNNNNNNN NNNNNNNNNN NNNNNNNNNN NNNNNCCTTT GACGTTGGAG TCCACGTTCT
     3661 TTNNNNNNNN NNNNNNNNNN NNNNNNNNNN NNNNNNNNNA CCCTATCTCG GTCTATTCTT
     3721 TTGATTTATA AGGGATTTTG CCGATTTCGG CCTATTGGTT AAAAAATGAG CTGATTTAAC
     3781 AAAAATTTAA CGCGAATTTT AACAAAATAT TAACGCTTAC AATTTAGGTG GCACTTTTCG
     3841 GGGAAATGTG CGCGGAACCC CTATTTGTTT ATTTTTCTAA ATACATTCAA ATATGTATCC
     3901 GCTCATGAGA CAATAACCCT GATAAATGCT TCAATAATAT TGAAAAAGGA AGAGTATGAG
     3961 TATTCAACAT TTCCGTGTCG CCCTTATTCC CTTTTTTGCG GCATTTTGCC TTCCTGTTTT
     4021 TGCTCACCCA GAAACGCTGG TGAAAGTAAA AGATGCTGAA GATCAGTTGG GTGCACGAGT
     4081 GGGTTACATC GAACTGGATC TCAACAGCGG TAAGATCCTT GAGAGTTTTC GCCCCGAAGA
     4141 ACGTTTTCCA ATGATGAGCA CTTTTAAAGT TCTGCTATGT GGCGCGGTAT TATCCCGTAT
     4201 TGACGCCGGG CAAGAGCAAC TCGGTCGCCG CATACACTAT TCTCAGAATG ACTTGGTTGA
     4261 GTACTCACCA GTCACAGAAA AGCATCTTAC GGATGGCATG ACAGTAAGAG AATTATGCAG
     4321 TGCTGCCATA ACCATGAGTG ATAACACTGC GGCCAACTTA CTTCTGACAA CGATCGGAGG
     4381 ACCGAAGGAG CTAACCGCTT TTTTGCACAA CATGGGGGAT CATGTAACTC GCCTTGATCG
     4441 TTGGGAACCG GAGCTGAATG AAGCCATACC AAACGACGAG CGTGACACCA CGATGCCTGT
     4501 AGCAATGGCA ACAACGTTGC GCAAACTATT AACTGGCGAA CTACTTACTC TAGCTTCCCG
     4561 GCAACAATTA ATAGACTGGA TGGAGGCGGA TAAAGTTGCA GGACCACTTC TGCGCTCGGC
     4621 CCTTCCGGCT GGCTGGTTTA TTGCTGATAA ATCTGGAGCC GGTGAGCGTG GGTCTCGCGG
     4681 TATCATTGCA GCACTGGGGC CAGATGGTAA GCCCTCCCGT ATCGTAGTTA TCTACACGAC
     4741 GGGGAGTCAG GCAACTATGG ATGAACGAAA TAGACAGATC GCTGAGATAG GTGCCTCACT
     4801 GATTAAGCAT TGGTAACTGT CAGACCAAGT TTACTCATAT ATACTTTAGA TTGATTTAAA
     4861 ACTTCATTTT TAATTTAAAA GGATCTAGGT GAAGATCCTT TTTGATAATC TCATGACCAA
     4921 AATCCCTTAA CGTGAGTTTT CGTTCCACTG AGCGTCAGAC CCCGTAGAAA AGATCAAAGG
     4981 ATCTTCTTGA GATCCTTTTT TTCTGCGCGT AATCTGCTGC TTGCAAACAA AAAAACCACC
     5041 GCTACCAGCG GTGGTTTGTT TGCCGGATCA AGAGCTACCA ACTCTTTTTC CGAAGGTAAC
     5101 TGGCTTCAGC AGAGCGCAGA TACCAAATAC TGTTCTTCTA GTGTAGCCGT AGTTAGGCCA
     5161 CCACTTCAAG AACTCTGTAG CACCGCCTAC ATACCTCGCT CTGCTAATCC TGTTACCAGT
     5221 GGCTGCTGCC AGTGGCGATA AGTCGTGTCT TACCGGGTTG GACTCAAGAC GATAGTTACC
     5281 GGATAAGGCG CAGCGGTCGG GCTGAACGGG GGGTTCGTGC ACACAGCCCA GCTTGGAGCG
     5341 AACGACCTAC ACCGAACTGA GATACCTACA GCGTGAGCTA TGAGAAAGCG CCACGCTTCC
     5401 CGAAGGGAGA AAGGCGGACA GGTATCCGGT AAGCGGCAGG GTCGGAACAG GAGAGCGCAC
     5461 GAGGGAGCTT CCAGGGGGAA ACGCCTGGTA TCTTTATAGT CCTGTCGGGT TTCGCCACCT
     5521 CTGACTTGAG CGTCGATTTT TGTGATGCTC GTCAGGGGGG CGGAGCCTAT GGAAAAACGC
     5581 CAGCAACGCG GCCTTTTTGC TGGCCTTTTG CTCACATGTT CTTTCCTGCG TTATCCCCTG
     5641 ATTCTGTGGA TAACCGTATT ACCGCCTTTG AGTGAGCTGA TACCGCTCGC CGCAGCCGAA
     5701 CGACCGAGCG CAGCGAGTCA GTGAGCGAGG AAGCGGAAGA GCGCCCAATA CGCAAACCGC
     5761 CTCTCCCCGC GCGTTGGCCG ATTCATTAAT GCAGCTGGCA CGACAGGTTT CCCGACTGGA
     5821 AAGCGGGCAG TGAGCGCAAC GCAATTAATG TGAGTTAGCT CACTCATTAG GCACCCCAGG
     5881 CTTTACACTT TATGCTCCCG GCTCGTATGT TGTGTGGAAT TGTGAGCGGA TAACAATTTC
     5941 ACACAGGAAA CAGCTATGAC CATGATTACG CCAAGCGCGC AATTAACCCT CACTAAAGGG
     6001 AACAAAAGCT GGGTACCGGG CCCCCCCTCG AGGTCGACGG TATCGATATT TAAATCTTCA
     6061 CGGCGTAGTA CTTCCTGTGT CAATGTGCTG TGCAAGAGTG ACCCTGTCGA AGGATCCCGA
     6121 ACCAATATTC TTTATATGCC TGAGATCCTT GTAAGATAGC TCTGGATACG CTTCTACTTG
     6181 AATATCTTCC ATGAGCAGAG TAGAAAGCTT TTTAAATTAT TTCTAGTAAA GCTCTGTGCG
     6241 GGGATTGATA TGCATGTCTC TCTGGACATT GATGTGTCGC CGTCAAGTCG CCTACCTGCT
     6301 GGTAAGTGGC TTGTAATTCG GGCTGGTGTT CAGGAAGCGG ATCTGGAGAC ATTGCCCTCT
     6361 CCAACTCAGA GGCCTCTTTT AGCAAAAGAG GTGCAGAAGG GGCCCCAGAA AACGCGTTGG
     6421 TTCTTCACTA AGCTACTTGC CAAAGAGAAG GGTGAGCATC TGGATCATCA CAGCTACACG
     6481 CTGAGGGTCC CTAGAGCGGC TGCAGAGGTC GATGACCTTT CGTCCATACT GCTCGTCGAT
     6541 TTACTTGTTC AAGGAGTACT GCCAAATGAG TGCGCAGAAC ACAAACATTC GTGGTTGGAC
     6601 ACGCGTGCTG ACAGCAACGA CACTGTGCTG TTAGGTAGGT ACAGGGTTAG CCTTGCAGAT
     6661 CTCTTGGGCT CGCGGGGACA ATCACAGTCC GTTTCAATTA CCTCCCTTAT TGAGGACAGC
     6721 AAGCTTGCCA ACTTGGCAGT TCAGTACCAG CAGTTTGCAG GAACAAGGAT GGATAAGCAG
     6781 GTTATCGTGA CAATGGACAG GCCAGGCGCA AGAGGGTACC TGTCCCTGTG TGTGTGCACA
     6841 AAGGAAGCGG GACACGCCCT CTATGATGTG GTCTATCAAG ATGTTGCTAG CGGCATGAAG
     6901 ACAGGCCCAA CGTTTGAACT AACAATTCCA TATGATATTC TCCTGTGCTA CTTCTCGTCG
     6961 TATGGACTGG CAATTGCAGA TAAGGGAGAG ACAGGTATTC CTTCTAGCAG TGTCATTAGT
     7021 AATGCAGAGC TGAAGAAGAT GGGACAAGAC CTTTTGCTTG GCCCTCGAGA TAGTCAGGCA
     7081 TCAGTTCGTC TCTCTTCTAA CACCTCTCTC AGCACCTCGT CCAAGCTAAA GCAATCTACA
     7141 ATCCGTCTAA AGTATATTGA TAAGCAATGT AAAATTGACC AGATACTATA TGTCATGATA
     7201 GACGATTCAG TTTCACTACG CTTTGAATGC ATCAAATTAG GAGTACAGAC AAGTGCTCGT
     7261 ATGCTTTTGC AAGCCATTTT TGAAAAGACC TCCCAACTGA TTGGTGACAT GGAACCAGGT
     7321 CCAGATGAGC GGAAGAAACC CTCATGGCGC ATTCCATGGA TGGAGGTTCC TGTCCCGGGG
     7381 GTTAAGCGAT TTCTTGAGGA GGCTATCGAG GTCCTTCATT CTCACATAGT AGATGATAAC
     7441 ACATTAGTGC GAGTCTCGGG CCTTTCGGAG CGTCCCTTTG GGCGGTTATC CTATGACACT
     7501 GTTATATCTA AAAGAATATA AGCGCTAGTG CTATCTAATG ACGTGCTACA CTCCATAGAT
     7561 CTTCATACTT GTATCAGCGA ATGTAGTTCT GTGGTGTTTC TTCTATTCTG CTTCATGCAC
     7621 CGTGATTTGG ACCCCGACAA GCTTCTGGCA CAATACAGTA ATGTTATTAT ATTTGATATT
     7681 CTTCGACCTG ACTATGACCA ACTCCAGCAC GTACTTCTTT CCATCTGCAG TTGCATTCGC
     7741 TACAATGCTG AAAGCGAAAA ACGCAATCAC TGTATCTGTG GATATCACAT TGGCTAAAGG
     7801 GTTATGCCCT GGACACCATT GGCTGCCTCG AAGCGCTGAC CACAAATAAC GCCTTTAATT
     7861 ACAGGCGCCC CAGATTTTAA AATCCATGGG CACCGAGTAC AAGCCCACGG TGCGCCTCGC
     7921 CACCCGCGAC GACGTCCCCC GGGCCGTACG CACCCTCGCC GCCGCGTTCG CCGACTACCC
     7981 CGCCACGCGC CACACCGTCG ACCCGGACCG CCACATCGAG CGGGTCACCG AGCTGCAAGA
     8041 ACTCTTCCTC ACGCGCGTCG GGCTCGACAT CGGCAAGGTG TGGGTCGCGG ACGACGGCGC
     8101 CGCGGTGGCG GTCTGGACCA CGCCGGAGAG CGTCGAAGCG GGGGCGGTGT TCGCCGAGAT
     8161 CGGCCCGCGC ATGGCCGAGT TGAGCGGTTC CCGGCTGGCC GCGCAGCAAC AGATGGAAGG
     8221 CCTCCTGGCG CCGCACCGGC CCAAGGAGCC CGCGTGGTTC CTGGCCACCG TCGGCGTCTC
     8281 GCCCGACCAC CAGGGCAAGG GTCTGGGCAG CGCCGTCGTG CTCCCCGGAG TGGAGGCGGC
     8341 CGAGCGCGCC GGGGTGCCTG CCTTCCTGGA GACCTCCGCG CCCCGCAACC TCCCCTTCTA
     8401 CGAGCGGCTC GGCTTCACCG TCACCGCCGA CGTCGAGGTG CCCGAAGGAC CGCGCACCTG
     8461 GTGCATGACC CGCAAGCCCG GTGCCCTCGA GTGAGGGCTG AAGTGAATAT TTACCTTTTC
     8521 CGGGTTCGAC GGGCGTGCTT GACGATGCGG AAGTCGCTGT CCGTTCCAAC GGCTATCTGC
     8581 CCCAGGACCC CCATCCCGGC GCCGATCAGC TGGTACCGAG CTCGAATTC 
//
