# Supplementary material for: A core UPS molecular complement implicates unique endocytic compartments at the parasite-host interface in Giardia lamblia
Source: bioRxiv preprint, doi:10.1101/2022.07.13.499947, version 1 (2022-07-13)
Supplement: Supplementary data and tables [file 499947_file02.zip › Supplementary data 1_Constructs/GL50803_27521 Histone H2A/P017 - histone 2A into PAC-HAstable.ape]

LOCUS       P016___OCT_into_        7669 bp ds-DNA     circular     20-JAN-2020
DEFINITION  .
ACCESSION   
VERSION     
SOURCE      .
  ORGANISM  .
COMMENT     
COMMENT     
COMMENT     ApEinfo:methylated:1
FEATURES             Location/Qualifiers
     primer_bind     7599..7617
                     /locus_tag="CF005 (PacV-s)"
                     /label="CF005 (PacV-s)"
                     /ApEinfo_label="CF005 (PacV-s)"
                     /ApEinfo_fwdcolor="#14c0bd"
                     /ApEinfo_revcolor="#4ec02b"
                     /ApEinfo_graphicformat="arrow_data {{0 1 2 0 0 -1} {} 0}
                     width 5 offset 0"
     CDS             257..628
                     /locus_tag="histone 2A"
                     /label="histone 2A"
                     /ApEinfo_label="histone 2A"
                     /ApEinfo_fwdcolor="#e9d024"
                     /ApEinfo_revcolor="#e9d024"
                     /ApEinfo_graphicformat="arrow_data {{0 1 2 0 0 -1} {} 0}
                     width 5 offset 0"
     primer_bind     complement(916..935)
                     /locus_tag="CF006 (PacV-as)"
                     /label="CF006 (PacV-as)"
                     /ApEinfo_label="CF006 (PacV-as)"
                     /ApEinfo_fwdcolor="#14c0bd"
                     /ApEinfo_revcolor="#4ec02b"
                     /ApEinfo_graphicformat="arrow_data {{0 1 2 0 0 -1} {} 1}
                     width 5 offset 0"
     3'UTR           668..837
                     /locus_tag="CWP1 3'UTR"
                     /label="CWP1 3'UTR"
                     /ApEinfo_label="CWP1 3'UTR"
                     /ApEinfo_fwdcolor="#f76ca1"
                     /ApEinfo_revcolor="#008040"
                     /ApEinfo_graphicformat="arrow_data {{0 1 2 0 0 -1} {} 0}
                     width 5 offset 0"
     CDS             6926..7534
                     /locus_tag="puro R"
                     /label="puro R"
                     /ApEinfo_label="puro R"
                     /ApEinfo_fwdcolor="#e9d024"
                     /ApEinfo_revcolor="#e9d024"
                     /ApEinfo_graphicformat="arrow_data {{0 1 2 0 0 -1} {} 0}
                     width 5 offset 0"
     misc_binding    638..664
                     /locus_tag="HA tag"
                     /label="HA tag"
                     /ApEinfo_label="HA tag"
                     /ApEinfo_fwdcolor="#ff4809"
                     /ApEinfo_revcolor="#ff4809"
                     /ApEinfo_graphicformat="arrow_data {{0 1 2 0 0 -1} {} 0}
                     width 5 offset 0"
     misc_recomb     complement(837..2185)
                     /locus_tag="recombination site 2"
                     /label="recombination site 2"
                     /ApEinfo_label="recombination site 2"
                     /ApEinfo_fwdcolor="#8080ff"
                     /ApEinfo_revcolor="#da6a3b"
                     /ApEinfo_graphicformat="arrow_data {{0 1 2 0 0 -1} {} 0}
                     width 5 offset 0"
     misc_recomb     5088..6872
                     /locus_tag="recombination site 1"
                     /label="recombination site 1"
                     /ApEinfo_label="recombination site 1"
                     /ApEinfo_fwdcolor="#8080ff"
                     /ApEinfo_revcolor="#da6a3b"
                     /ApEinfo_graphicformat="arrow_data {{0 1 2 0 0 -1} {} 0}
                     width 5 offset 0"
     protein_bind    629..636
                     /locus_tag="PacI site"
                     /label="PacI site"
                     /ApEinfo_label="PacI site"
                     /ApEinfo_fwdcolor="cyan"
                     /ApEinfo_revcolor="green"
                     /ApEinfo_graphicformat="arrow_data {{0 1 2 0 0 -1} {} 0}
                     width 5 offset 0"
     misc_feature    1..6
                     /locus_tag="XbaI site"
                     /label="XbaI site"
                     /ApEinfo_label="XbaI site"
                     /ApEinfo_fwdcolor="cyan"
                     /ApEinfo_revcolor="green"
                     /ApEinfo_graphicformat="arrow_data {{0 1 2 0 0 -1} {} 0}
                     width 5 offset 0"
     promoter        7..256
                     /locus_tag="putative histone 2A promoter"
                     /label="putative histone 2A promoter"
                     /ApEinfo_label="putative histone 2A promoter"
                     /ApEinfo_fwdcolor="#346ee0"
                     /ApEinfo_revcolor="#346ee0"
                     /ApEinfo_graphicformat="arrow_data {{0 1 2 0 0 -1} {} 0}
                     width 5 offset 0"
ORIGIN
        1 TCTAGATTGT ACTCCAACCG GCTGTGGGGT TGCCAGCGAA AGGTTTCTCT GTTGCATAAG
       61 CTGGCTTTTC CCCGGTTTTT GGCAAAAGAT TAAAATGGAA ATAGAAAGTC AAAGAGGTTA
      121 AAAATGAACC GTGTCTTTAT TATTTTATTA CTTTATTTCG TTTTTATCAT TAGTTAGTAT
      181 CATTAGTTAG AGATGTCCAG GAGCGCAGAT TTAGGCATAA TTTCAGTTTA AATTGTCCGC
      241 GCAGATAAAG AAAGCCATGA GCACCAAGCC CGTCAAGGAC AACAGCAAGA TGAAGAGCAG
      301 GTCCGCGCGC GCGGGGATCT CGTTCCCGAT CGGGCGTATC CACCGCCACC TGCGCGAGGG
      361 CCGCTATGCA GAGCGCATCT CGTCCGACGC GCCCGTCTAC CTCGCGGCCG TCCTCGAGAA
      421 CGTCGTCGCA GAGGTCTTCC GGGAGGCGTG CAACCACCGT GACAAGAAGA GCCAGAAGCG
      481 CATCGTCCCC AACCACATCC TAACTGCCCT CCGCAAGGAC AAGGAGCTTG CGACCATCTT
      541 CGCCAACGTC ACAATCCGCG AGGGAGGCGT CGCCCGCTCC GCGAAGGAGG GAAGAGAGGG
      601 CAAGGGCTCC CATCGGTCGC AGGATCTTTT AATTAAGTAC CCATACGATG TCCCAGACTA
      661 CGCGtagTAA ACGGTAGCCA CGAGTGAGTA AACAAACGGC TCTTTGAACA GTTCATGCAT
      721 TTACAGAATA TGGGCAGCAC ACAAGCAGCA GCGTAAGTGG ACTGGTGGCT ACTCAAGAAA
      781 AGTCTAGCCC AAGTGACCAG AACTTGCTGA TCGTTGGCCA AGAGCTCAGC TCAAGAGAAT
      841 TCTCGGATCA AGACTTCAAA TTAGAAATTC TAGCCAGAAA ATAAATCATG CCTGCTCGTC
      901 GCCCCTTCAT CGGCGGTAAC TTCAAGTGTA ACGGCTCTCT TGACTTTATC AAGAGCCACG
      961 TGGCGGCAAT TGCTGCCCAT AAGATCCCTG ATTCCGTGGA CGTCGTCATT GCCCCTTCCG
     1021 CCGTACACCT GTCAACAGCC ATTGCGGCAA ACACGTCAAA ACAGTTGAGG ATAGCAGCGC
     1081 AGAATGTGTA CCTAGAGGGG AACGGGGCGT GGACTGGCGA GACAAGTGTT GAGATGCTTC
     1141 AGGACATGGG TTTGAAGCAT GTGATAGTAG GGCACTCTGA AAGACGCAGA ATCATGGGGG
     1201 AGACCGACGA GCAAAGCGCC AAGAAGGCTA AGCGTGCCCT GGAAAAGGGG ATGACGGTCA
     1261 TCTTCTGCGT CGGAGAGACC TTGGACGAGC GCAAGGCCAA CCGCACCATG GAGGTGAACA
     1321 TCGCCCAGCT TGAGGCGCTT GGCAAGGAGC TCGGAGAGTC CAAGATGCTC TGGAAGGAGG
     1381 TTGTCATTGC TTACGAGCCC GTGTGGTCCA TTGGCACGGG CGTGGTGGCC ACGCCCGAGC
     1441 AGGCAGAGGA GGTCCATGTG GGGCTCCGAA AGTGGTTTGC GGAGAAGGTT TGTGCCGAGG
     1501 GCGCACAGCA TATCCGTATC ATTTACGGGG GATCGGCCAA TGGAAGCAAC TGCGAGAAGC
     1561 TTGGCCAGTG TCCGAATATT GACGGCTTCC TTGTCGGTGG CGCTTCCCTC AAGCCGGAGT
     1621 TTATGACGAT GATCGACATT CTTACGAAGA CCCGTACATA GGCATGTGGC TAAGCGTGTT
     1681 GTAAGCTCTT GACCTCTGGG CTGTATCACA TCCAAGAGTA AATTGACAAA TAAAGGCGCT
     1741 AGCAAATAAA TGGTGCTGGC CGTTCTGGCT CTTGCCCTGC TTTTCGCAAG CACCGCAGAG
     1801 GCCCAGAATC TGGCCCTTGA CGTTATCTCA GTCTCCGATA CACATGGGTG GATTTATGGC
     1861 CACAGACACC AGAAGGAGCT AGGAGACTAC GGAACCCTTG TGTCTTACAT CGAACGCACC
     1921 AGGGACGAGG CAGCCAAGGA TCCTGCGCGT GCCGTGCTGG CCATAGATGG CGGCGACCTC
     1981 ATTGAAGGTA CGGGCCTCAG CGACGCAACG CCCATTAAAG GCATGTACAT ATACCAAGCC
     2041 GCCAGTGAGG TAGGCTTCGA CCTCATAACA GTCGGCAATC ACGATCTGGG GTCAGAATCC
     2101 AGTACCGCAT ACATCCATGA GAAGATTGAT GACATGTTCG GGGACGCCTA TGTCTCAACT
     2161 AATACCTTCA TGAACGCATT TAAATACTAG AGCGGCCGCC ACCGCGGTGG AGCTCCAATT
     2221 CGCCCTATAG TGAGTCGTAT TACGCGCGCT CACTGGCCGT CGTTTTACAA CGTCGTGACT
     2281 GGGAAAACCC TGGCGTTACC CAACTTAATC GCCTTGCAGC ACATCCCCCT TTCGCCAGCT
     2341 GGCGTAATAG CGAAGAGGCC CGCACCGATC GCCCTTCCCA ACAGTTGCGC AGCCTGAATG
     2401 GCGAATGGGN NNNNNNNNNN NNNNNNNNNN NNNNNNNNNN NNNNNNNNNN NNNNNNNNNN
     2461 NNNNNNNNNN NNNNNNNNNN NNNNNNNNNN NNNNNNNNNN NNNNNNNNNN NNNNNNNNNN
     2521 NNNNNNNNNN NNNCNNNNNN NNNNNNNNNN NNNNNNNNNN NNNNNNNNNN NNNNNNNNNN
     2581 NNNNNNNNNN NNNNNNNNNN NNNNNNNNNN NNNNNNNNNN NNNNNANNNN NNNNNNNNNN
     2641 NNNNNNNNNN NNNNNNNNNN NNNNNNNNNN NNNNNCCTTT GACGTTGGAG TCCACGTTCT
     2701 TTNNNNNNNN NNNNNNNNNN NNNNNNNNNN NNNNNNNNNA CCCTATCTCG GTCTATTCTT
     2761 TTGATTTATA AGGGATTTTG CCGATTTCGG CCTATTGGTT AAAAAATGAG CTGATTTAAC
     2821 AAAAATTTAA CGCGAATTTT AACAAAATAT TAACGCTTAC AATTTAGGTG GCACTTTTCG
     2881 GGGAAATGTG CGCGGAACCC CTATTTGTTT ATTTTTCTAA ATACATTCAA ATATGTATCC
     2941 GCTCATGAGA CAATAACCCT GATAAATGCT TCAATAATAT TGAAAAAGGA AGAGTATGAG
     3001 TATTCAACAT TTCCGTGTCG CCCTTATTCC CTTTTTTGCG GCATTTTGCC TTCCTGTTTT
     3061 TGCTCACCCA GAAACGCTGG TGAAAGTAAA AGATGCTGAA GATCAGTTGG GTGCACGAGT
     3121 GGGTTACATC GAACTGGATC TCAACAGCGG TAAGATCCTT GAGAGTTTTC GCCCCGAAGA
     3181 ACGTTTTCCA ATGATGAGCA CTTTTAAAGT TCTGCTATGT GGCGCGGTAT TATCCCGTAT
     3241 TGACGCCGGG CAAGAGCAAC TCGGTCGCCG CATACACTAT TCTCAGAATG ACTTGGTTGA
     3301 GTACTCACCA GTCACAGAAA AGCATCTTAC GGATGGCATG ACAGTAAGAG AATTATGCAG
     3361 TGCTGCCATA ACCATGAGTG ATAACACTGC GGCCAACTTA CTTCTGACAA CGATCGGAGG
     3421 ACCGAAGGAG CTAACCGCTT TTTTGCACAA CATGGGGGAT CATGTAACTC GCCTTGATCG
     3481 TTGGGAACCG GAGCTGAATG AAGCCATACC AAACGACGAG CGTGACACCA CGATGCCTGT
     3541 AGCAATGGCA ACAACGTTGC GCAAACTATT AACTGGCGAA CTACTTACTC TAGCTTCCCG
     3601 GCAACAATTA ATAGACTGGA TGGAGGCGGA TAAAGTTGCA GGACCACTTC TGCGCTCGGC
     3661 CCTTCCGGCT GGCTGGTTTA TTGCTGATAA ATCTGGAGCC GGTGAGCGTG GGTCTCGCGG
     3721 TATCATTGCA GCACTGGGGC CAGATGGTAA GCCCTCCCGT ATCGTAGTTA TCTACACGAC
     3781 GGGGAGTCAG GCAACTATGG ATGAACGAAA TAGACAGATC GCTGAGATAG GTGCCTCACT
     3841 GATTAAGCAT TGGTAACTGT CAGACCAAGT TTACTCATAT ATACTTTAGA TTGATTTAAA
     3901 ACTTCATTTT TAATTTAAAA GGATCTAGGT GAAGATCCTT TTTGATAATC TCATGACCAA
     3961 AATCCCTTAA CGTGAGTTTT CGTTCCACTG AGCGTCAGAC CCCGTAGAAA AGATCAAAGG
     4021 ATCTTCTTGA GATCCTTTTT TTCTGCGCGT AATCTGCTGC TTGCAAACAA AAAAACCACC
     4081 GCTACCAGCG GTGGTTTGTT TGCCGGATCA AGAGCTACCA ACTCTTTTTC CGAAGGTAAC
     4141 TGGCTTCAGC AGAGCGCAGA TACCAAATAC TGTTCTTCTA GTGTAGCCGT AGTTAGGCCA
     4201 CCACTTCAAG AACTCTGTAG CACCGCCTAC ATACCTCGCT CTGCTAATCC TGTTACCAGT
     4261 GGCTGCTGCC AGTGGCGATA AGTCGTGTCT TACCGGGTTG GACTCAAGAC GATAGTTACC
     4321 GGATAAGGCG CAGCGGTCGG GCTGAACGGG GGGTTCGTGC ACACAGCCCA GCTTGGAGCG
     4381 AACGACCTAC ACCGAACTGA GATACCTACA GCGTGAGCTA TGAGAAAGCG CCACGCTTCC
     4441 CGAAGGGAGA AAGGCGGACA GGTATCCGGT AAGCGGCAGG GTCGGAACAG GAGAGCGCAC
     4501 GAGGGAGCTT CCAGGGGGAA ACGCCTGGTA TCTTTATAGT CCTGTCGGGT TTCGCCACCT
     4561 CTGACTTGAG CGTCGATTTT TGTGATGCTC GTCAGGGGGG CGGAGCCTAT GGAAAAACGC
     4621 CAGCAACGCG GCCTTTTTGC TGGCCTTTTG CTCACATGTT CTTTCCTGCG TTATCCCCTG
     4681 ATTCTGTGGA TAACCGTATT ACCGCCTTTG AGTGAGCTGA TACCGCTCGC CGCAGCCGAA
     4741 CGACCGAGCG CAGCGAGTCA GTGAGCGAGG AAGCGGAAGA GCGCCCAATA CGCAAACCGC
     4801 CTCTCCCCGC GCGTTGGCCG ATTCATTAAT GCAGCTGGCA CGACAGGTTT CCCGACTGGA
     4861 AAGCGGGCAG TGAGCGCAAC GCAATTAATG TGAGTTAGCT CACTCATTAG GCACCCCAGG
     4921 CTTTACACTT TATGCTCCCG GCTCGTATGT TGTGTGGAAT TGTGAGCGGA TAACAATTTC
     4981 ACACAGGAAA CAGCTATGAC CATGATTACG CCAAGCGCGC AATTAACCCT CACTAAAGGG
     5041 AACAAAAGCT GGGTACCGGG CCCCCCCTCG AGGTCGACGG TATCGATATT TAAATCTTCA
     5101 CGGCGTAGTA CTTCCTGTGT CAATGTGCTG TGCAAGAGTG ACCCTGTCGA AGGATCCCGA
     5161 ACCAATATTC TTTATATGCC TGAGATCCTT GTAAGATAGC TCTGGATACG CTTCTACTTG
     5221 AATATCTTCC ATGAGCAGAG TAGAAAGCTT TTTAAATTAT TTCTAGTAAA GCTCTGTGCG
     5281 GGGATTGATA TGCATGTCTC TCTGGACATT GATGTGTCGC CGTCAAGTCG CCTACCTGCT
     5341 GGTAAGTGGC TTGTAATTCG GGCTGGTGTT CAGGAAGCGG ATCTGGAGAC ATTGCCCTCT
     5401 CCAACTCAGA GGCCTCTTTT AGCAAAAGAG GTGCAGAAGG GGCCCCAGAA AACGCGTTGG
     5461 TTCTTCACTA AGCTACTTGC CAAAGAGAAG GGTGAGCATC TGGATCATCA CAGCTACACG
     5521 CTGAGGGTCC CTAGAGCGGC TGCAGAGGTC GATGACCTTT CGTCCATACT GCTCGTCGAT
     5581 TTACTTGTTC AAGGAGTACT GCCAAATGAG TGCGCAGAAC ACAAACATTC GTGGTTGGAC
     5641 ACGCGTGCTG ACAGCAACGA CACTGTGCTG TTAGGTAGGT ACAGGGTTAG CCTTGCAGAT
     5701 CTCTTGGGCT CGCGGGGACA ATCACAGTCC GTTTCAATTA CCTCCCTTAT TGAGGACAGC
     5761 AAGCTTGCCA ACTTGGCAGT TCAGTACCAG CAGTTTGCAG GAACAAGGAT GGATAAGCAG
     5821 GTTATCGTGA CAATGGACAG GCCAGGCGCA AGAGGGTACC TGTCCCTGTG TGTGTGCACA
     5881 AAGGAAGCGG GACACGCCCT CTATGATGTG GTCTATCAAG ATGTTGCTAG CGGCATGAAG
     5941 ACAGGCCCAA CGTTTGAACT AACAATTCCA TATGATATTC TCCTGTGCTA CTTCTCGTCG
     6001 TATGGACTGG CAATTGCAGA TAAGGGAGAG ACAGGTATTC CTTCTAGCAG TGTCATTAGT
     6061 AATGCAGAGC TGAAGAAGAT GGGACAAGAC CTTTTGCTTG GCCCTCGAGA TAGTCAGGCA
     6121 TCAGTTCGTC TCTCTTCTAA CACCTCTCTC AGCACCTCGT CCAAGCTAAA GCAATCTACA
     6181 ATCCGTCTAA AGTATATTGA TAAGCAATGT AAAATTGACC AGATACTATA TGTCATGATA
     6241 GACGATTCAG TTTCACTACG CTTTGAATGC ATCAAATTAG GAGTACAGAC AAGTGCTCGT
     6301 ATGCTTTTGC AAGCCATTTT TGAAAAGACC TCCCAACTGA TTGGTGACAT GGAACCAGGT
     6361 CCAGATGAGC GGAAGAAACC CTCATGGCGC ATTCCATGGA TGGAGGTTCC TGTCCCGGGG
     6421 GTTAAGCGAT TTCTTGAGGA GGCTATCGAG GTCCTTCATT CTCACATAGT AGATGATAAC
     6481 ACATTAGTGC GAGTCTCGGG CCTTTCGGAG CGTCCCTTTG GGCGGTTATC CTATGACACT
     6541 GTTATATCTA AAAGAATATA AGCGCTAGTG CTATCTAATG ACGTGCTACA CTCCATAGAT
     6601 CTTCATACTT GTATCAGCGA ATGTAGTTCT GTGGTGTTTC TTCTATTCTG CTTCATGCAC
     6661 CGTGATTTGG ACCCCGACAA GCTTCTGGCA CAATACAGTA ATGTTATTAT ATTTGATATT
     6721 CTTCGACCTG ACTATGACCA ACTCCAGCAC GTACTTCTTT CCATCTGCAG TTGCATTCGC
     6781 TACAATGCTG AAAGCGAAAA ACGCAATCAC TGTATCTGTG GATATCACAT TGGCTAAAGG
     6841 GTTATGCCCT GGACACCATT GGCTGCCTCG AAGCGCTGAC CACAAATAAC GCCTTTAATT
     6901 ACAGGCGCCC CAGATTTTAA AATCCATGGG CACCGAGTAC AAGCCCACGG TGCGCCTCGC
     6961 CACCCGCGAC GACGTCCCCC GGGCCGTACG CACCCTCGCC GCCGCGTTCG CCGACTACCC
     7021 CGCCACGCGC CACACCGTCG ACCCGGACCG CCACATCGAG CGGGTCACCG AGCTGCAAGA
     7081 ACTCTTCCTC ACGCGCGTCG GGCTCGACAT CGGCAAGGTG TGGGTCGCGG ACGACGGCGC
     7141 CGCGGTGGCG GTCTGGACCA CGCCGGAGAG CGTCGAAGCG GGGGCGGTGT TCGCCGAGAT
     7201 CGGCCCGCGC ATGGCCGAGT TGAGCGGTTC CCGGCTGGCC GCGCAGCAAC AGATGGAAGG
     7261 CCTCCTGGCG CCGCACCGGC CCAAGGAGCC CGCGTGGTTC CTGGCCACCG TCGGCGTCTC
     7321 GCCCGACCAC CAGGGCAAGG GTCTGGGCAG CGCCGTCGTG CTCCCCGGAG TGGAGGCGGC
     7381 CGAGCGCGCC GGGGTGCCTG CCTTCCTGGA GACCTCCGCG CCCCGCAACC TCCCCTTCTA
     7441 CGAGCGGCTC GGCTTCACCG TCACCGCCGA CGTCGAGGTG CCCGAAGGAC CGCGCACCTG
     7501 GTGCATGACC CGCAAGCCCG GTGCCCTCGA GTGAGGGCTG AAGTGAATAT TTACCTTTTC
     7561 CGGGTTCGAC GGGCGTGCTT GACGATGCGG AAGTCGCTGT CCGTTCCAAC GGCTATCTGC
     7621 CCCAGGACCC CCATCCCGGC GCCGATCAGC TGGTACCGAG CTCGAATTC 
//
