# Supplementary material for: A core UPS molecular complement implicates unique endocytic compartments at the parasite-host interface in Giardia lamblia
Source: bioRxiv preprint, doi:10.1101/2022.07.13.499947, version 1 (2022-07-13)
Supplement: Supplementary data and tables [file 499947_file02.zip › Supplementary data 1_Constructs/GL50803_3910 hypothetical/P034 - hyp3910.ape]

LOCUS       P033___hyp104250        7666 bp ds-DNA     circular     27-JAN-2020
DEFINITION  .
ACCESSION   
VERSION     
SOURCE      .
  ORGANISM  .
COMMENT     
COMMENT     ApEinfo:methylated:1
FEATURES             Location/Qualifiers
     primer_bind     7596..7614
                     /locus_tag="CF005 (PacV-s)"
                     /label="CF005 (PacV-s)"
                     /ApEinfo_label="CF005 (PacV-s)"
                     /ApEinfo_fwdcolor="#14c0bd"
                     /ApEinfo_revcolor="#4ec02b"
                     /ApEinfo_graphicformat="arrow_data {{0 1 2 0 0 -1} {} 0}
                     width 5 offset 0"
     CDS             257..625
                     /locus_tag="hyp-3910"
                     /label="hyp-3910"
                     /ApEinfo_label="hyp-3910"
                     /ApEinfo_fwdcolor="#e9d024"
                     /ApEinfo_revcolor="#e9d024"
                     /ApEinfo_graphicformat="arrow_data {{0 1 2 0 0 -1} {} 0}
                     width 5 offset 0"
     primer_bind     complement(913..932)
                     /locus_tag="CF006 (PacV-as)"
                     /label="CF006 (PacV-as)"
                     /ApEinfo_label="CF006 (PacV-as)"
                     /ApEinfo_fwdcolor="#14c0bd"
                     /ApEinfo_revcolor="#4ec02b"
                     /ApEinfo_graphicformat="arrow_data {{0 1 2 0 0 -1} {} 1}
                     width 5 offset 0"
     3'UTR           665..834
                     /locus_tag="CWP1 3'UTR"
                     /label="CWP1 3'UTR"
                     /ApEinfo_label="CWP1 3'UTR"
                     /ApEinfo_fwdcolor="#f76ca1"
                     /ApEinfo_revcolor="#008040"
                     /ApEinfo_graphicformat="arrow_data {{0 1 2 0 0 -1} {} 0}
                     width 5 offset 0"
     CDS             6923..7531
                     /locus_tag="puro R"
                     /label="puro R"
                     /ApEinfo_label="puro R"
                     /ApEinfo_fwdcolor="#e9d024"
                     /ApEinfo_revcolor="#e9d024"
                     /ApEinfo_graphicformat="arrow_data {{0 1 2 0 0 -1} {} 0}
                     width 5 offset 0"
     misc_binding    635..661
                     /locus_tag="HA tag"
                     /label="HA tag"
                     /ApEinfo_label="HA tag"
                     /ApEinfo_fwdcolor="#ff4809"
                     /ApEinfo_revcolor="#ff4809"
                     /ApEinfo_graphicformat="arrow_data {{0 1 2 0 0 -1} {} 0}
                     width 5 offset 0"
     misc_recomb     complement(834..2182)
                     /locus_tag="recombination site 2"
                     /label="recombination site 2"
                     /ApEinfo_label="recombination site 2"
                     /ApEinfo_fwdcolor="#8080ff"
                     /ApEinfo_revcolor="#da6a3b"
                     /ApEinfo_graphicformat="arrow_data {{0 1 2 0 0 -1} {} 0}
                     width 5 offset 0"
     misc_recomb     5085..6869
                     /locus_tag="recombination site 1"
                     /label="recombination site 1"
                     /ApEinfo_label="recombination site 1"
                     /ApEinfo_fwdcolor="#8080ff"
                     /ApEinfo_revcolor="#da6a3b"
                     /ApEinfo_graphicformat="arrow_data {{0 1 2 0 0 -1} {} 0}
                     width 5 offset 0"
     protein_bind    626..633
                     /locus_tag="PacI site"
                     /label="PacI site"
                     /ApEinfo_label="PacI site"
                     /ApEinfo_fwdcolor="cyan"
                     /ApEinfo_revcolor="green"
                     /ApEinfo_graphicformat="arrow_data {{0 1 2 0 0 -1} {} 0}
                     width 5 offset 0"
     misc_feature    1..6
                     /locus_tag="XbaI site"
                     /label="XbaI site"
                     /ApEinfo_label="XbaI site"
                     /ApEinfo_fwdcolor="cyan"
                     /ApEinfo_revcolor="green"
                     /ApEinfo_graphicformat="arrow_data {{0 1 2 0 0 -1} {} 0}
                     width 5 offset 0"
     promoter        7..256
                     /locus_tag="putative hyp promoter"
                     /label="putative hyp promoter"
                     /ApEinfo_label="putative hyp promoter"
                     /ApEinfo_fwdcolor="#346ee0"
                     /ApEinfo_revcolor="#346ee0"
                     /ApEinfo_graphicformat="arrow_data {{0 1 2 0 0 -1} {} 0}
                     width 5 offset 0"
ORIGIN
        1 TCTAGATGAG TCATGGCGCC ACAAGTGACG AGCCGGCCAC GGAGGGCCTT TACGGACAGA
       61 ACGAGTCTGA CCTGTCCAGG GCTAACCCCA CAGCTTCTGC TTGCCGAACA GGGGTATCTA
      121 CTGACTAGGT AGTAGGTCAG GCATACCGGT CGCGGTGTTG GCTCTCAGTC TGCAACTGGG
      181 AGGCCAGCGG CCAACAGAGA GGCAGTCCGT ACCATTTTAA AGTAAAATCG TCGGGGAAAA
      241 TCTGCTGCGG CGACAGATGC CCTTCAGCCC CATTTCCGCG CCCGAGTACG AGACAAACGA
      301 CTGGTATGAG CCGACCGCCT CTGCGCTGAA GAAGATCAAC GAGGCCGGGG AGCTGGAGCT
      361 CATCGCGTTC CACGGGCCAT GGTGCAAGGA CTGCCAGTAC AGCATCCCCG TCTTCAACAG
      421 GATCATGACG TGCGTGACGA ACGACAAGAT CAAGGTCACC GTCGCCACCG TCGACAAGGA
      481 GACCCGCACG GACAGCGCCG GCCTTTGCGA GAAGTACGGC GTCAAGAAGG TCCCGTCCTG
      541 GGTCGTCCTC CGCGGGGGGA AGGAGATCGG CCGGATCGTC GAGAACTTCA CGGCCTCCTT
      601 CGACGAGGAC GTGGCCGCCA TGCTCTTAAT TAAGTACCCA TACGATGTCC CAGACTACGC
      661 GtagTAAACG GTAGCCACGA GTGAGTAAAC AAACGGCTCT TTGAACAGTT CATGCATTTA
      721 CAGAATATGG GCAGCACACA AGCAGCAGCG TAAGTGGACT GGTGGCTACT CAAGAAAAGT
      781 CTAGCCCAAG TGACCAGAAC TTGCTGATCG TTGGCCAAGA GCTCAGCTCA AGAGAATTCT
      841 CGGATCAAGA CTTCAAATTA GAAATTCTAG CCAGAAAATA AATCATGCCT GCTCGTCGCC
      901 CCTTCATCGG CGGTAACTTC AAGTGTAACG GCTCTCTTGA CTTTATCAAG AGCCACGTGG
      961 CGGCAATTGC TGCCCATAAG ATCCCTGATT CCGTGGACGT CGTCATTGCC CCTTCCGCCG
     1021 TACACCTGTC AACAGCCATT GCGGCAAACA CGTCAAAACA GTTGAGGATA GCAGCGCAGA
     1081 ATGTGTACCT AGAGGGGAAC GGGGCGTGGA CTGGCGAGAC AAGTGTTGAG ATGCTTCAGG
     1141 ACATGGGTTT GAAGCATGTG ATAGTAGGGC ACTCTGAAAG ACGCAGAATC ATGGGGGAGA
     1201 CCGACGAGCA AAGCGCCAAG AAGGCTAAGC GTGCCCTGGA AAAGGGGATG ACGGTCATCT
     1261 TCTGCGTCGG AGAGACCTTG GACGAGCGCA AGGCCAACCG CACCATGGAG GTGAACATCG
     1321 CCCAGCTTGA GGCGCTTGGC AAGGAGCTCG GAGAGTCCAA GATGCTCTGG AAGGAGGTTG
     1381 TCATTGCTTA CGAGCCCGTG TGGTCCATTG GCACGGGCGT GGTGGCCACG CCCGAGCAGG
     1441 CAGAGGAGGT CCATGTGGGG CTCCGAAAGT GGTTTGCGGA GAAGGTTTGT GCCGAGGGCG
     1501 CACAGCATAT CCGTATCATT TACGGGGGAT CGGCCAATGG AAGCAACTGC GAGAAGCTTG
     1561 GCCAGTGTCC GAATATTGAC GGCTTCCTTG TCGGTGGCGC TTCCCTCAAG CCGGAGTTTA
     1621 TGACGATGAT CGACATTCTT ACGAAGACCC GTACATAGGC ATGTGGCTAA GCGTGTTGTA
     1681 AGCTCTTGAC CTCTGGGCTG TATCACATCC AAGAGTAAAT TGACAAATAA AGGCGCTAGC
     1741 AAATAAATGG TGCTGGCCGT TCTGGCTCTT GCCCTGCTTT TCGCAAGCAC CGCAGAGGCC
     1801 CAGAATCTGG CCCTTGACGT TATCTCAGTC TCCGATACAC ATGGGTGGAT TTATGGCCAC
     1861 AGACACCAGA AGGAGCTAGG AGACTACGGA ACCCTTGTGT CTTACATCGA ACGCACCAGG
     1921 GACGAGGCAG CCAAGGATCC TGCGCGTGCC GTGCTGGCCA TAGATGGCGG CGACCTCATT
     1981 GAAGGTACGG GCCTCAGCGA CGCAACGCCC ATTAAAGGCA TGTACATATA CCAAGCCGCC
     2041 AGTGAGGTAG GCTTCGACCT CATAACAGTC GGCAATCACG ATCTGGGGTC AGAATCCAGT
     2101 ACCGCATACA TCCATGAGAA GATTGATGAC ATGTTCGGGG ACGCCTATGT CTCAACTAAT
     2161 ACCTTCATGA ACGCATTTAA ATACTAGAGC GGCCGCCACC GCGGTGGAGC TCCAATTCGC
     2221 CCTATAGTGA GTCGTATTAC GCGCGCTCAC TGGCCGTCGT TTTACAACGT CGTGACTGGG
     2281 AAAACCCTGG CGTTACCCAA CTTAATCGCC TTGCAGCACA TCCCCCTTTC GCCAGCTGGC
     2341 GTAATAGCGA AGAGGCCCGC ACCGATCGCC CTTCCCAACA GTTGCGCAGC CTGAATGGCG
     2401 AATGGGNNNN NNNNNNNNNN NNNNNNNNNN NNNNNNNNNN NNNNNNNNNN NNNNNNNNNN
     2461 NNNNNNNNNN NNNNNNNNNN NNNNNNNNNN NNNNNNNNNN NNNNNNNNNN NNNNNNNNNN
     2521 NNNNNNNNNN CNNNNNNNNN NNNNNNNNNN NNNNNNNNNN NNNNNNNNNN NNNNNNNNNN
     2581 NNNNNNNNNN NNNNNNNNNN NNNNNNNNNN NNNNNNNNNN NNANNNNNNN NNNNNNNNNN
     2641 NNNNNNNNNN NNNNNNNNNN NNNNNNNNNN NNCCTTTGAC GTTGGAGTCC ACGTTCTTTN
     2701 NNNNNNNNNN NNNNNNNNNN NNNNNNNNNN NNNNNNACCC TATCTCGGTC TATTCTTTTG
     2761 ATTTATAAGG GATTTTGCCG ATTTCGGCCT ATTGGTTAAA AAATGAGCTG ATTTAACAAA
     2821 AATTTAACGC GAATTTTAAC AAAATATTAA CGCTTACAAT TTAGGTGGCA CTTTTCGGGG
     2881 AAATGTGCGC GGAACCCCTA TTTGTTTATT TTTCTAAATA CATTCAAATA TGTATCCGCT
     2941 CATGAGACAA TAACCCTGAT AAATGCTTCA ATAATATTGA AAAAGGAAGA GTATGAGTAT
     3001 TCAACATTTC CGTGTCGCCC TTATTCCCTT TTTTGCGGCA TTTTGCCTTC CTGTTTTTGC
     3061 TCACCCAGAA ACGCTGGTGA AAGTAAAAGA TGCTGAAGAT CAGTTGGGTG CACGAGTGGG
     3121 TTACATCGAA CTGGATCTCA ACAGCGGTAA GATCCTTGAG AGTTTTCGCC CCGAAGAACG
     3181 TTTTCCAATG ATGAGCACTT TTAAAGTTCT GCTATGTGGC GCGGTATTAT CCCGTATTGA
     3241 CGCCGGGCAA GAGCAACTCG GTCGCCGCAT ACACTATTCT CAGAATGACT TGGTTGAGTA
     3301 CTCACCAGTC ACAGAAAAGC ATCTTACGGA TGGCATGACA GTAAGAGAAT TATGCAGTGC
     3361 TGCCATAACC ATGAGTGATA ACACTGCGGC CAACTTACTT CTGACAACGA TCGGAGGACC
     3421 GAAGGAGCTA ACCGCTTTTT TGCACAACAT GGGGGATCAT GTAACTCGCC TTGATCGTTG
     3481 GGAACCGGAG CTGAATGAAG CCATACCAAA CGACGAGCGT GACACCACGA TGCCTGTAGC
     3541 AATGGCAACA ACGTTGCGCA AACTATTAAC TGGCGAACTA CTTACTCTAG CTTCCCGGCA
     3601 ACAATTAATA GACTGGATGG AGGCGGATAA AGTTGCAGGA CCACTTCTGC GCTCGGCCCT
     3661 TCCGGCTGGC TGGTTTATTG CTGATAAATC TGGAGCCGGT GAGCGTGGGT CTCGCGGTAT
     3721 CATTGCAGCA CTGGGGCCAG ATGGTAAGCC CTCCCGTATC GTAGTTATCT ACACGACGGG
     3781 GAGTCAGGCA ACTATGGATG AACGAAATAG ACAGATCGCT GAGATAGGTG CCTCACTGAT
     3841 TAAGCATTGG TAACTGTCAG ACCAAGTTTA CTCATATATA CTTTAGATTG ATTTAAAACT
     3901 TCATTTTTAA TTTAAAAGGA TCTAGGTGAA GATCCTTTTT GATAATCTCA TGACCAAAAT
     3961 CCCTTAACGT GAGTTTTCGT TCCACTGAGC GTCAGACCCC GTAGAAAAGA TCAAAGGATC
     4021 TTCTTGAGAT CCTTTTTTTC TGCGCGTAAT CTGCTGCTTG CAAACAAAAA AACCACCGCT
     4081 ACCAGCGGTG GTTTGTTTGC CGGATCAAGA GCTACCAACT CTTTTTCCGA AGGTAACTGG
     4141 CTTCAGCAGA GCGCAGATAC CAAATACTGT TCTTCTAGTG TAGCCGTAGT TAGGCCACCA
     4201 CTTCAAGAAC TCTGTAGCAC CGCCTACATA CCTCGCTCTG CTAATCCTGT TACCAGTGGC
     4261 TGCTGCCAGT GGCGATAAGT CGTGTCTTAC CGGGTTGGAC TCAAGACGAT AGTTACCGGA
     4321 TAAGGCGCAG CGGTCGGGCT GAACGGGGGG TTCGTGCACA CAGCCCAGCT TGGAGCGAAC
     4381 GACCTACACC GAACTGAGAT ACCTACAGCG TGAGCTATGA GAAAGCGCCA CGCTTCCCGA
     4441 AGGGAGAAAG GCGGACAGGT ATCCGGTAAG CGGCAGGGTC GGAACAGGAG AGCGCACGAG
     4501 GGAGCTTCCA GGGGGAAACG CCTGGTATCT TTATAGTCCT GTCGGGTTTC GCCACCTCTG
     4561 ACTTGAGCGT CGATTTTTGT GATGCTCGTC AGGGGGGCGG AGCCTATGGA AAAACGCCAG
     4621 CAACGCGGCC TTTTTGCTGG CCTTTTGCTC ACATGTTCTT TCCTGCGTTA TCCCCTGATT
     4681 CTGTGGATAA CCGTATTACC GCCTTTGAGT GAGCTGATAC CGCTCGCCGC AGCCGAACGA
     4741 CCGAGCGCAG CGAGTCAGTG AGCGAGGAAG CGGAAGAGCG CCCAATACGC AAACCGCCTC
     4801 TCCCCGCGCG TTGGCCGATT CATTAATGCA GCTGGCACGA CAGGTTTCCC GACTGGAAAG
     4861 CGGGCAGTGA GCGCAACGCA ATTAATGTGA GTTAGCTCAC TCATTAGGCA CCCCAGGCTT
     4921 TACACTTTAT GCTCCCGGCT CGTATGTTGT GTGGAATTGT GAGCGGATAA CAATTTCACA
     4981 CAGGAAACAG CTATGACCAT GATTACGCCA AGCGCGCAAT TAACCCTCAC TAAAGGGAAC
     5041 AAAAGCTGGG TACCGGGCCC CCCCTCGAGG TCGACGGTAT CGATATTTAA ATCTTCACGG
     5101 CGTAGTACTT CCTGTGTCAA TGTGCTGTGC AAGAGTGACC CTGTCGAAGG ATCCCGAACC
     5161 AATATTCTTT ATATGCCTGA GATCCTTGTA AGATAGCTCT GGATACGCTT CTACTTGAAT
     5221 ATCTTCCATG AGCAGAGTAG AAAGCTTTTT AAATTATTTC TAGTAAAGCT CTGTGCGGGG
     5281 ATTGATATGC ATGTCTCTCT GGACATTGAT GTGTCGCCGT CAAGTCGCCT ACCTGCTGGT
     5341 AAGTGGCTTG TAATTCGGGC TGGTGTTCAG GAAGCGGATC TGGAGACATT GCCCTCTCCA
     5401 ACTCAGAGGC CTCTTTTAGC AAAAGAGGTG CAGAAGGGGC CCCAGAAAAC GCGTTGGTTC
     5461 TTCACTAAGC TACTTGCCAA AGAGAAGGGT GAGCATCTGG ATCATCACAG CTACACGCTG
     5521 AGGGTCCCTA GAGCGGCTGC AGAGGTCGAT GACCTTTCGT CCATACTGCT CGTCGATTTA
     5581 CTTGTTCAAG GAGTACTGCC AAATGAGTGC GCAGAACACA AACATTCGTG GTTGGACACG
     5641 CGTGCTGACA GCAACGACAC TGTGCTGTTA GGTAGGTACA GGGTTAGCCT TGCAGATCTC
     5701 TTGGGCTCGC GGGGACAATC ACAGTCCGTT TCAATTACCT CCCTTATTGA GGACAGCAAG
     5761 CTTGCCAACT TGGCAGTTCA GTACCAGCAG TTTGCAGGAA CAAGGATGGA TAAGCAGGTT
     5821 ATCGTGACAA TGGACAGGCC AGGCGCAAGA GGGTACCTGT CCCTGTGTGT GTGCACAAAG
     5881 GAAGCGGGAC ACGCCCTCTA TGATGTGGTC TATCAAGATG TTGCTAGCGG CATGAAGACA
     5941 GGCCCAACGT TTGAACTAAC AATTCCATAT GATATTCTCC TGTGCTACTT CTCGTCGTAT
     6001 GGACTGGCAA TTGCAGATAA GGGAGAGACA GGTATTCCTT CTAGCAGTGT CATTAGTAAT
     6061 GCAGAGCTGA AGAAGATGGG ACAAGACCTT TTGCTTGGCC CTCGAGATAG TCAGGCATCA
     6121 GTTCGTCTCT CTTCTAACAC CTCTCTCAGC ACCTCGTCCA AGCTAAAGCA ATCTACAATC
     6181 CGTCTAAAGT ATATTGATAA GCAATGTAAA ATTGACCAGA TACTATATGT CATGATAGAC
     6241 GATTCAGTTT CACTACGCTT TGAATGCATC AAATTAGGAG TACAGACAAG TGCTCGTATG
     6301 CTTTTGCAAG CCATTTTTGA AAAGACCTCC CAACTGATTG GTGACATGGA ACCAGGTCCA
     6361 GATGAGCGGA AGAAACCCTC ATGGCGCATT CCATGGATGG AGGTTCCTGT CCCGGGGGTT
     6421 AAGCGATTTC TTGAGGAGGC TATCGAGGTC CTTCATTCTC ACATAGTAGA TGATAACACA
     6481 TTAGTGCGAG TCTCGGGCCT TTCGGAGCGT CCCTTTGGGC GGTTATCCTA TGACACTGTT
     6541 ATATCTAAAA GAATATAAGC GCTAGTGCTA TCTAATGACG TGCTACACTC CATAGATCTT
     6601 CATACTTGTA TCAGCGAATG TAGTTCTGTG GTGTTTCTTC TATTCTGCTT CATGCACCGT
     6661 GATTTGGACC CCGACAAGCT TCTGGCACAA TACAGTAATG TTATTATATT TGATATTCTT
     6721 CGACCTGACT ATGACCAACT CCAGCACGTA CTTCTTTCCA TCTGCAGTTG CATTCGCTAC
     6781 AATGCTGAAA GCGAAAAACG CAATCACTGT ATCTGTGGAT ATCACATTGG CTAAAGGGTT
     6841 ATGCCCTGGA CACCATTGGC TGCCTCGAAG CGCTGACCAC AAATAACGCC TTTAATTACA
     6901 GGCGCCCCAG ATTTTAAAAT CCATGGGCAC CGAGTACAAG CCCACGGTGC GCCTCGCCAC
     6961 CCGCGACGAC GTCCCCCGGG CCGTACGCAC CCTCGCCGCC GCGTTCGCCG ACTACCCCGC
     7021 CACGCGCCAC ACCGTCGACC CGGACCGCCA CATCGAGCGG GTCACCGAGC TGCAAGAACT
     7081 CTTCCTCACG CGCGTCGGGC TCGACATCGG CAAGGTGTGG GTCGCGGACG ACGGCGCCGC
     7141 GGTGGCGGTC TGGACCACGC CGGAGAGCGT CGAAGCGGGG GCGGTGTTCG CCGAGATCGG
     7201 CCCGCGCATG GCCGAGTTGA GCGGTTCCCG GCTGGCCGCG CAGCAACAGA TGGAAGGCCT
     7261 CCTGGCGCCG CACCGGCCCA AGGAGCCCGC GTGGTTCCTG GCCACCGTCG GCGTCTCGCC
     7321 CGACCACCAG GGCAAGGGTC TGGGCAGCGC CGTCGTGCTC CCCGGAGTGG AGGCGGCCGA
     7381 GCGCGCCGGG GTGCCTGCCT TCCTGGAGAC CTCCGCGCCC CGCAACCTCC CCTTCTACGA
     7441 GCGGCTCGGC TTCACCGTCA CCGCCGACGT CGAGGTGCCC GAAGGACCGC GCACCTGGTG
     7501 CATGACCCGC AAGCCCGGTG CCCTCGAGTG AGGGCTGAAG TGAATATTTA CCTTTTCCGG
     7561 GTTCGACGGG CGTGCTTGAC GATGCGGAAG TCGCTGTCCG TTCCAACGGC TATCTGCCCC
     7621 AGGACCCCCA TCCCGGCGCC GATCAGCTGG TACCGAGCTC GAATTC 
//
