# Supplementary material for: A core UPS molecular complement implicates unique endocytic compartments at the parasite-host interface in Giardia lamblia
Source: bioRxiv preprint, doi:10.1101/2022.07.13.499947, version 1 (2022-07-13)
Supplement: Supplementary data and tables [file 499947_file02.zip › Supplementary data 1_Constructs/GL50803_4812 beta giardin/P024 -beta giardin into PAC-HAstable.ape]

LOCUS       P020__putative_P        8113 bp ds-DNA     circular     20-JAN-2020
DEFINITION  .
ACCESSION   
VERSION     
SOURCE      .
  ORGANISM  .
COMMENT     
COMMENT     
COMMENT     ApEinfo:methylated:1
FEATURES             Location/Qualifiers
     primer_bind     8043..8061
                     /locus_tag="CF005 (PacV-s)"
                     /label="CF005 (PacV-s)"
                     /ApEinfo_label="CF005 (PacV-s)"
                     /ApEinfo_fwdcolor="#14c0bd"
                     /ApEinfo_revcolor="#4ec02b"
                     /ApEinfo_graphicformat="arrow_data {{0 1 2 0 0 -1} {} 0}
                     width 5 offset 0"
     CDS             257..1072
                     /locus_tag="beta giardin"
                     /label="beta giardin"
                     /ApEinfo_label="beta giardin"
                     /ApEinfo_fwdcolor="#e9d024"
                     /ApEinfo_revcolor="#e9d024"
                     /ApEinfo_graphicformat="arrow_data {{0 1 2 0 0 -1} {} 0}
                     width 5 offset 0"
     primer_bind     complement(1360..1379)
                     /locus_tag="CF006 (PacV-as)"
                     /label="CF006 (PacV-as)"
                     /ApEinfo_label="CF006 (PacV-as)"
                     /ApEinfo_fwdcolor="#14c0bd"
                     /ApEinfo_revcolor="#4ec02b"
                     /ApEinfo_graphicformat="arrow_data {{0 1 2 0 0 -1} {} 1}
                     width 5 offset 0"
     3'UTR           1112..1281
                     /locus_tag="CWP1 3'UTR"
                     /label="CWP1 3'UTR"
                     /ApEinfo_label="CWP1 3'UTR"
                     /ApEinfo_fwdcolor="#f76ca1"
                     /ApEinfo_revcolor="#008040"
                     /ApEinfo_graphicformat="arrow_data {{0 1 2 0 0 -1} {} 0}
                     width 5 offset 0"
     CDS             7370..7978
                     /locus_tag="puro R"
                     /label="puro R"
                     /ApEinfo_label="puro R"
                     /ApEinfo_fwdcolor="#e9d024"
                     /ApEinfo_revcolor="#e9d024"
                     /ApEinfo_graphicformat="arrow_data {{0 1 2 0 0 -1} {} 0}
                     width 5 offset 0"
     misc_binding    1082..1108
                     /locus_tag="HA tag"
                     /label="HA tag"
                     /ApEinfo_label="HA tag"
                     /ApEinfo_fwdcolor="#ff4809"
                     /ApEinfo_revcolor="#ff4809"
                     /ApEinfo_graphicformat="arrow_data {{0 1 2 0 0 -1} {} 0}
                     width 5 offset 0"
     misc_recomb     complement(1281..2629)
                     /locus_tag="recombination site 2"
                     /label="recombination site 2"
                     /ApEinfo_label="recombination site 2"
                     /ApEinfo_fwdcolor="#8080ff"
                     /ApEinfo_revcolor="#da6a3b"
                     /ApEinfo_graphicformat="arrow_data {{0 1 2 0 0 -1} {} 0}
                     width 5 offset 0"
     misc_recomb     5532..7316
                     /locus_tag="recombination site 1"
                     /label="recombination site 1"
                     /ApEinfo_label="recombination site 1"
                     /ApEinfo_fwdcolor="#8080ff"
                     /ApEinfo_revcolor="#da6a3b"
                     /ApEinfo_graphicformat="arrow_data {{0 1 2 0 0 -1} {} 0}
                     width 5 offset 0"
     protein_bind    1073..1080
                     /locus_tag="PacI site"
                     /label="PacI site"
                     /ApEinfo_label="PacI site"
                     /ApEinfo_fwdcolor="cyan"
                     /ApEinfo_revcolor="green"
                     /ApEinfo_graphicformat="arrow_data {{0 1 2 0 0 -1} {} 0}
                     width 5 offset 0"
     misc_feature    1..6
                     /locus_tag="XbaI site"
                     /label="XbaI site"
                     /ApEinfo_label="XbaI site"
                     /ApEinfo_fwdcolor="cyan"
                     /ApEinfo_revcolor="green"
                     /ApEinfo_graphicformat="arrow_data {{0 1 2 0 0 -1} {} 0}
                     width 5 offset 0"
     promoter        7..256
                     /locus_tag="putative beta-giardin promoter"
                     /label="putative beta-giardin promoter"
                     /ApEinfo_label="putative beta-giardin promoter"
                     /ApEinfo_fwdcolor="#346ee0"
                     /ApEinfo_revcolor="#346ee0"
                     /ApEinfo_graphicformat="arrow_data {{0 1 2 0 0 -1} {} 0}
                     width 5 offset 0"
ORIGIN
        1 TCTAGATGCT AAGTCCTATA CGACCGTGTG TGAACAAGTG CACTCCTCTG CAAGCATCAC
       61 ACGATAAAGA CTTTGCAAAA TAGTTTGCAC AACTGCTCTC TTGACGCCGA AGCACGAGCT
      121 GGAGCTGCGA GTGCTGCACA GAGATTCCCC TGGGAGATAC CCTCTCGCCT TGAGGGCAGA
      181 ACCTCAAGAC GCGCTACCGC CGGCGGAACC CTTTTTTGCG CGCAAAAATT TGAGCCCAAG
      241 TTAAGAAAAT AAAAGGATGT CTATGTTCAC CTCCACCCGT ACGCTCACCC AGACGATGGA
      301 CAAGCCCGAC GACCTCACCC GCAGTGCGAC CGAGACGGCG GTCAAGCTCA GCAACATGAA
      361 CCAGCGCGTC AGCAGGTTCC ACGACAAGAT GGAGAACGAG ATCGAGGTCC GCCGCGTCGA
      421 CGACGACACG CGCGTGAAGA TGATCAAGGA CGCCATCGCA CACCTCGACA GGCTCATCCA
      481 GACGGAGTCG AGGAAGCGCC AGGCCTCGTT CGAGGACATC CGCGAGGAGG TCAAGAAGTC
      541 CGCCGACAAC ATGTACCTAA CGATCAAGGA GGAGATCGAC ACCATGGCTG CAAACTTCCG
      601 CAAGTCCCTT GCGGAGATGG GCGACACACT CAACAACGTT GAGACAAATC TCCAGAACCA
      661 GATCGCCATC CATAACGACG CCATCGCGGC TCTCAGGAAG GAGGCCCTCA AGAGCCTGAA
      721 CGATCTCGAG ACGGGCATTG CCACGGAGAA CGCAGAAAGG AAGAAGATGT ACGACCAGCT
      781 CAACGAGAAG GTCGCAGAGG GCTTCGCCCG CATCTCCGCC GCGATCGAGA AGGAGACGAT
      841 CGCCCGCGAG AGGGCCGTTA GCGCTGCCAC GACAGAAGCG CTCACAAACA CGAAGCTCGT
      901 CGAGAAGTGC GTCAACGAGC AGCTCGAGAA CGTCGCCTCG GAGATCCGCG CTATCCAGGA
      961 GGAGATCGAC CGCGAGAAGG CCGAACGCAA GGAGGCAGAG GACAAGATCG TCAACACTCT
     1021 CGAGGACGTC GTCTCGAAGA TCCAGGGCGG CCTCTCGATG GTCACAAAGC ACTTAATTAA
     1081 GTACCCATAC GATGTCCCAG ACTACGCGta gTAAACGGTA GCCACGAGTG AGTAAACAAA
     1141 CGGCTCTTTG AACAGTTCAT GCATTTACAG AATATGGGCA GCACACAAGC AGCAGCGTAA
     1201 GTGGACTGGT GGCTACTCAA GAAAAGTCTA GCCCAAGTGA CCAGAACTTG CTGATCGTTG
     1261 GCCAAGAGCT CAGCTCAAGA GAATTCTCGG ATCAAGACTT CAAATTAGAA ATTCTAGCCA
     1321 GAAAATAAAT CATGCCTGCT CGTCGCCCCT TCATCGGCGG TAACTTCAAG TGTAACGGCT
     1381 CTCTTGACTT TATCAAGAGC CACGTGGCGG CAATTGCTGC CCATAAGATC CCTGATTCCG
     1441 TGGACGTCGT CATTGCCCCT TCCGCCGTAC ACCTGTCAAC AGCCATTGCG GCAAACACGT
     1501 CAAAACAGTT GAGGATAGCA GCGCAGAATG TGTACCTAGA GGGGAACGGG GCGTGGACTG
     1561 GCGAGACAAG TGTTGAGATG CTTCAGGACA TGGGTTTGAA GCATGTGATA GTAGGGCACT
     1621 CTGAAAGACG CAGAATCATG GGGGAGACCG ACGAGCAAAG CGCCAAGAAG GCTAAGCGTG
     1681 CCCTGGAAAA GGGGATGACG GTCATCTTCT GCGTCGGAGA GACCTTGGAC GAGCGCAAGG
     1741 CCAACCGCAC CATGGAGGTG AACATCGCCC AGCTTGAGGC GCTTGGCAAG GAGCTCGGAG
     1801 AGTCCAAGAT GCTCTGGAAG GAGGTTGTCA TTGCTTACGA GCCCGTGTGG TCCATTGGCA
     1861 CGGGCGTGGT GGCCACGCCC GAGCAGGCAG AGGAGGTCCA TGTGGGGCTC CGAAAGTGGT
     1921 TTGCGGAGAA GGTTTGTGCC GAGGGCGCAC AGCATATCCG TATCATTTAC GGGGGATCGG
     1981 CCAATGGAAG CAACTGCGAG AAGCTTGGCC AGTGTCCGAA TATTGACGGC TTCCTTGTCG
     2041 GTGGCGCTTC CCTCAAGCCG GAGTTTATGA CGATGATCGA CATTCTTACG AAGACCCGTA
     2101 CATAGGCATG TGGCTAAGCG TGTTGTAAGC TCTTGACCTC TGGGCTGTAT CACATCCAAG
     2161 AGTAAATTGA CAAATAAAGG CGCTAGCAAA TAAATGGTGC TGGCCGTTCT GGCTCTTGCC
     2221 CTGCTTTTCG CAAGCACCGC AGAGGCCCAG AATCTGGCCC TTGACGTTAT CTCAGTCTCC
     2281 GATACACATG GGTGGATTTA TGGCCACAGA CACCAGAAGG AGCTAGGAGA CTACGGAACC
     2341 CTTGTGTCTT ACATCGAACG CACCAGGGAC GAGGCAGCCA AGGATCCTGC GCGTGCCGTG
     2401 CTGGCCATAG ATGGCGGCGA CCTCATTGAA GGTACGGGCC TCAGCGACGC AACGCCCATT
     2461 AAAGGCATGT ACATATACCA AGCCGCCAGT GAGGTAGGCT TCGACCTCAT AACAGTCGGC
     2521 AATCACGATC TGGGGTCAGA ATCCAGTACC GCATACATCC ATGAGAAGAT TGATGACATG
     2581 TTCGGGGACG CCTATGTCTC AACTAATACC TTCATGAACG CATTTAAATA CTAGAGCGGC
     2641 CGCCACCGCG GTGGAGCTCC AATTCGCCCT ATAGTGAGTC GTATTACGCG CGCTCACTGG
     2701 CCGTCGTTTT ACAACGTCGT GACTGGGAAA ACCCTGGCGT TACCCAACTT AATCGCCTTG
     2761 CAGCACATCC CCCTTTCGCC AGCTGGCGTA ATAGCGAAGA GGCCCGCACC GATCGCCCTT
     2821 CCCAACAGTT GCGCAGCCTG AATGGCGAAT GGGNNNNNNN NNNNNNNNNN NNNNNNNNNN
     2881 NNNNNNNNNN NNNNNNNNNN NNNNNNNNNN NNNNNNNNNN NNNNNNNNNN NNNNNNNNNN
     2941 NNNNNNNNNN NNNNNNNNNN NNNNNNNNNN NNNNNNNCNN NNNNNNNNNN NNNNNNNNNN
     3001 NNNNNNNNNN NNNNNNNNNN NNNNNNNNNN NNNNNNNNNN NNNNNNNNNN NNNNNNNNNN
     3061 NNNNNNNNNA NNNNNNNNNN NNNNNNNNNN NNNNNNNNNN NNNNNNNNNN NNNNNNNNNC
     3121 CTTTGACGTT GGAGTCCACG TTCTTTNNNN NNNNNNNNNN NNNNNNNNNN NNNNNNNNNN
     3181 NNNACCCTAT CTCGGTCTAT TCTTTTGATT TATAAGGGAT TTTGCCGATT TCGGCCTATT
     3241 GGTTAAAAAA TGAGCTGATT TAACAAAAAT TTAACGCGAA TTTTAACAAA ATATTAACGC
     3301 TTACAATTTA GGTGGCACTT TTCGGGGAAA TGTGCGCGGA ACCCCTATTT GTTTATTTTT
     3361 CTAAATACAT TCAAATATGT ATCCGCTCAT GAGACAATAA CCCTGATAAA TGCTTCAATA
     3421 ATATTGAAAA AGGAAGAGTA TGAGTATTCA ACATTTCCGT GTCGCCCTTA TTCCCTTTTT
     3481 TGCGGCATTT TGCCTTCCTG TTTTTGCTCA CCCAGAAACG CTGGTGAAAG TAAAAGATGC
     3541 TGAAGATCAG TTGGGTGCAC GAGTGGGTTA CATCGAACTG GATCTCAACA GCGGTAAGAT
     3601 CCTTGAGAGT TTTCGCCCCG AAGAACGTTT TCCAATGATG AGCACTTTTA AAGTTCTGCT
     3661 ATGTGGCGCG GTATTATCCC GTATTGACGC CGGGCAAGAG CAACTCGGTC GCCGCATACA
     3721 CTATTCTCAG AATGACTTGG TTGAGTACTC ACCAGTCACA GAAAAGCATC TTACGGATGG
     3781 CATGACAGTA AGAGAATTAT GCAGTGCTGC CATAACCATG AGTGATAACA CTGCGGCCAA
     3841 CTTACTTCTG ACAACGATCG GAGGACCGAA GGAGCTAACC GCTTTTTTGC ACAACATGGG
     3901 GGATCATGTA ACTCGCCTTG ATCGTTGGGA ACCGGAGCTG AATGAAGCCA TACCAAACGA
     3961 CGAGCGTGAC ACCACGATGC CTGTAGCAAT GGCAACAACG TTGCGCAAAC TATTAACTGG
     4021 CGAACTACTT ACTCTAGCTT CCCGGCAACA ATTAATAGAC TGGATGGAGG CGGATAAAGT
     4081 TGCAGGACCA CTTCTGCGCT CGGCCCTTCC GGCTGGCTGG TTTATTGCTG ATAAATCTGG
     4141 AGCCGGTGAG CGTGGGTCTC GCGGTATCAT TGCAGCACTG GGGCCAGATG GTAAGCCCTC
     4201 CCGTATCGTA GTTATCTACA CGACGGGGAG TCAGGCAACT ATGGATGAAC GAAATAGACA
     4261 GATCGCTGAG ATAGGTGCCT CACTGATTAA GCATTGGTAA CTGTCAGACC AAGTTTACTC
     4321 ATATATACTT TAGATTGATT TAAAACTTCA TTTTTAATTT AAAAGGATCT AGGTGAAGAT
     4381 CCTTTTTGAT AATCTCATGA CCAAAATCCC TTAACGTGAG TTTTCGTTCC ACTGAGCGTC
     4441 AGACCCCGTA GAAAAGATCA AAGGATCTTC TTGAGATCCT TTTTTTCTGC GCGTAATCTG
     4501 CTGCTTGCAA ACAAAAAAAC CACCGCTACC AGCGGTGGTT TGTTTGCCGG ATCAAGAGCT
     4561 ACCAACTCTT TTTCCGAAGG TAACTGGCTT CAGCAGAGCG CAGATACCAA ATACTGTTCT
     4621 TCTAGTGTAG CCGTAGTTAG GCCACCACTT CAAGAACTCT GTAGCACCGC CTACATACCT
     4681 CGCTCTGCTA ATCCTGTTAC CAGTGGCTGC TGCCAGTGGC GATAAGTCGT GTCTTACCGG
     4741 GTTGGACTCA AGACGATAGT TACCGGATAA GGCGCAGCGG TCGGGCTGAA CGGGGGGTTC
     4801 GTGCACACAG CCCAGCTTGG AGCGAACGAC CTACACCGAA CTGAGATACC TACAGCGTGA
     4861 GCTATGAGAA AGCGCCACGC TTCCCGAAGG GAGAAAGGCG GACAGGTATC CGGTAAGCGG
     4921 CAGGGTCGGA ACAGGAGAGC GCACGAGGGA GCTTCCAGGG GGAAACGCCT GGTATCTTTA
     4981 TAGTCCTGTC GGGTTTCGCC ACCTCTGACT TGAGCGTCGA TTTTTGTGAT GCTCGTCAGG
     5041 GGGGCGGAGC CTATGGAAAA ACGCCAGCAA CGCGGCCTTT TTGCTGGCCT TTTGCTCACA
     5101 TGTTCTTTCC TGCGTTATCC CCTGATTCTG TGGATAACCG TATTACCGCC TTTGAGTGAG
     5161 CTGATACCGC TCGCCGCAGC CGAACGACCG AGCGCAGCGA GTCAGTGAGC GAGGAAGCGG
     5221 AAGAGCGCCC AATACGCAAA CCGCCTCTCC CCGCGCGTTG GCCGATTCAT TAATGCAGCT
     5281 GGCACGACAG GTTTCCCGAC TGGAAAGCGG GCAGTGAGCG CAACGCAATT AATGTGAGTT
     5341 AGCTCACTCA TTAGGCACCC CAGGCTTTAC ACTTTATGCT CCCGGCTCGT ATGTTGTGTG
     5401 GAATTGTGAG CGGATAACAA TTTCACACAG GAAACAGCTA TGACCATGAT TACGCCAAGC
     5461 GCGCAATTAA CCCTCACTAA AGGGAACAAA AGCTGGGTAC CGGGCCCCCC CTCGAGGTCG
     5521 ACGGTATCGA TATTTAAATC TTCACGGCGT AGTACTTCCT GTGTCAATGT GCTGTGCAAG
     5581 AGTGACCCTG TCGAAGGATC CCGAACCAAT ATTCTTTATA TGCCTGAGAT CCTTGTAAGA
     5641 TAGCTCTGGA TACGCTTCTA CTTGAATATC TTCCATGAGC AGAGTAGAAA GCTTTTTAAA
     5701 TTATTTCTAG TAAAGCTCTG TGCGGGGATT GATATGCATG TCTCTCTGGA CATTGATGTG
     5761 TCGCCGTCAA GTCGCCTACC TGCTGGTAAG TGGCTTGTAA TTCGGGCTGG TGTTCAGGAA
     5821 GCGGATCTGG AGACATTGCC CTCTCCAACT CAGAGGCCTC TTTTAGCAAA AGAGGTGCAG
     5881 AAGGGGCCCC AGAAAACGCG TTGGTTCTTC ACTAAGCTAC TTGCCAAAGA GAAGGGTGAG
     5941 CATCTGGATC ATCACAGCTA CACGCTGAGG GTCCCTAGAG CGGCTGCAGA GGTCGATGAC
     6001 CTTTCGTCCA TACTGCTCGT CGATTTACTT GTTCAAGGAG TACTGCCAAA TGAGTGCGCA
     6061 GAACACAAAC ATTCGTGGTT GGACACGCGT GCTGACAGCA ACGACACTGT GCTGTTAGGT
     6121 AGGTACAGGG TTAGCCTTGC AGATCTCTTG GGCTCGCGGG GACAATCACA GTCCGTTTCA
     6181 ATTACCTCCC TTATTGAGGA CAGCAAGCTT GCCAACTTGG CAGTTCAGTA CCAGCAGTTT
     6241 GCAGGAACAA GGATGGATAA GCAGGTTATC GTGACAATGG ACAGGCCAGG CGCAAGAGGG
     6301 TACCTGTCCC TGTGTGTGTG CACAAAGGAA GCGGGACACG CCCTCTATGA TGTGGTCTAT
     6361 CAAGATGTTG CTAGCGGCAT GAAGACAGGC CCAACGTTTG AACTAACAAT TCCATATGAT
     6421 ATTCTCCTGT GCTACTTCTC GTCGTATGGA CTGGCAATTG CAGATAAGGG AGAGACAGGT
     6481 ATTCCTTCTA GCAGTGTCAT TAGTAATGCA GAGCTGAAGA AGATGGGACA AGACCTTTTG
     6541 CTTGGCCCTC GAGATAGTCA GGCATCAGTT CGTCTCTCTT CTAACACCTC TCTCAGCACC
     6601 TCGTCCAAGC TAAAGCAATC TACAATCCGT CTAAAGTATA TTGATAAGCA ATGTAAAATT
     6661 GACCAGATAC TATATGTCAT GATAGACGAT TCAGTTTCAC TACGCTTTGA ATGCATCAAA
     6721 TTAGGAGTAC AGACAAGTGC TCGTATGCTT TTGCAAGCCA TTTTTGAAAA GACCTCCCAA
     6781 CTGATTGGTG ACATGGAACC AGGTCCAGAT GAGCGGAAGA AACCCTCATG GCGCATTCCA
     6841 TGGATGGAGG TTCCTGTCCC GGGGGTTAAG CGATTTCTTG AGGAGGCTAT CGAGGTCCTT
     6901 CATTCTCACA TAGTAGATGA TAACACATTA GTGCGAGTCT CGGGCCTTTC GGAGCGTCCC
     6961 TTTGGGCGGT TATCCTATGA CACTGTTATA TCTAAAAGAA TATAAGCGCT AGTGCTATCT
     7021 AATGACGTGC TACACTCCAT AGATCTTCAT ACTTGTATCA GCGAATGTAG TTCTGTGGTG
     7081 TTTCTTCTAT TCTGCTTCAT GCACCGTGAT TTGGACCCCG ACAAGCTTCT GGCACAATAC
     7141 AGTAATGTTA TTATATTTGA TATTCTTCGA CCTGACTATG ACCAACTCCA GCACGTACTT
     7201 CTTTCCATCT GCAGTTGCAT TCGCTACAAT GCTGAAAGCG AAAAACGCAA TCACTGTATC
     7261 TGTGGATATC ACATTGGCTA AAGGGTTATG CCCTGGACAC CATTGGCTGC CTCGAAGCGC
     7321 TGACCACAAA TAACGCCTTT AATTACAGGC GCCCCAGATT TTAAAATCCA TGGGCACCGA
     7381 GTACAAGCCC ACGGTGCGCC TCGCCACCCG CGACGACGTC CCCCGGGCCG TACGCACCCT
     7441 CGCCGCCGCG TTCGCCGACT ACCCCGCCAC GCGCCACACC GTCGACCCGG ACCGCCACAT
     7501 CGAGCGGGTC ACCGAGCTGC AAGAACTCTT CCTCACGCGC GTCGGGCTCG ACATCGGCAA
     7561 GGTGTGGGTC GCGGACGACG GCGCCGCGGT GGCGGTCTGG ACCACGCCGG AGAGCGTCGA
     7621 AGCGGGGGCG GTGTTCGCCG AGATCGGCCC GCGCATGGCC GAGTTGAGCG GTTCCCGGCT
     7681 GGCCGCGCAG CAACAGATGG AAGGCCTCCT GGCGCCGCAC CGGCCCAAGG AGCCCGCGTG
     7741 GTTCCTGGCC ACCGTCGGCG TCTCGCCCGA CCACCAGGGC AAGGGTCTGG GCAGCGCCGT
     7801 CGTGCTCCCC GGAGTGGAGG CGGCCGAGCG CGCCGGGGTG CCTGCCTTCC TGGAGACCTC
     7861 CGCGCCCCGC AACCTCCCCT TCTACGAGCG GCTCGGCTTC ACCGTCACCG CCGACGTCGA
     7921 GGTGCCCGAA GGACCGCGCA CCTGGTGCAT GACCCGCAAG CCCGGTGCCC TCGAGTGAGG
     7981 GCTGAAGTGA ATATTTACCT TTTCCGGGTT CGACGGGCGT GCTTGACGAT GCGGAAGTCG
     8041 CTGTCCGTTC CAACGGCTAT CTGCCCCAGG ACCCCCATCC CGGCGCCGAT CAGCTGGTAC
     8101 CGAGCTCGAA TTC    
//
