# Supplementary material for: A core UPS molecular complement implicates unique endocytic compartments at the parasite-host interface in Giardia lamblia
Source: bioRxiv preprint, doi:10.1101/2022.07.13.499947, version 1 (2022-07-13)
Supplement: Supplementary data and tables [file 499947_file02.zip › Supplementary data 1_Constructs/GL50803_6464 hypothetical protein/P068 - hypoth 6464.ape]

LOCUS       P068___hypoth_64       11080 bp ds-DNA     circular     04-SEP-2020
DEFINITION  .
ACCESSION   
VERSION     
SOURCE      .
  ORGANISM  .
COMMENT     
COMMENT     ApEinfo:methylated:1
FEATURES             Location/Qualifiers
     primer_bind     11010..11028
                     /locus_tag="CF005 (PacV-s)"
                     /label="CF005 (PacV-s)"
                     /ApEinfo_label="CF005 (PacV-s)"
                     /ApEinfo_fwdcolor="#14c0bd"
                     /ApEinfo_revcolor="#4ec02b"
                     /ApEinfo_graphicformat="arrow_data {{0 1 2 0 0 -1} {} 0}
                     width 5 offset 0"
     promoter        7..256
                     /locus_tag="putative promoter"
                     /label="putative promoter"
                     /ApEinfo_label="putative promoter"
                     /ApEinfo_fwdcolor="#346ee0"
                     /ApEinfo_revcolor="#346ee0"
                     /ApEinfo_graphicformat="arrow_data {{0 0.5 0 1 2 0 0 -1 0
                     -0.5} {} 0} width 5 offset 0"
     primer_bind     complement(4327..4346)
                     /locus_tag="CF006 (PacV-as)"
                     /label="CF006 (PacV-as)"
                     /ApEinfo_label="CF006 (PacV-as)"
                     /ApEinfo_fwdcolor="#14c0bd"
                     /ApEinfo_revcolor="#4ec02b"
                     /ApEinfo_graphicformat="arrow_data {{0 1 2 0 0 -1} {} 1}
                     width 5 offset 0"
     3'UTR           4079..4248
                     /locus_tag="CWP1 3'UTR"
                     /label="CWP1 3'UTR"
                     /ApEinfo_label="CWP1 3'UTR"
                     /ApEinfo_fwdcolor="#f76ca1"
                     /ApEinfo_revcolor="#008040"
                     /ApEinfo_graphicformat="arrow_data {{0 1 2 0 0 -1} {} 0}
                     width 5 offset 0"
     CDS             10337..10945
                     /locus_tag="puro R"
                     /label="puro R"
                     /ApEinfo_label="puro R"
                     /ApEinfo_fwdcolor="#e9d024"
                     /ApEinfo_revcolor="#e9d024"
                     /ApEinfo_graphicformat="arrow_data {{0 1 2 0 0 -1} {} 0}
                     width 5 offset 0"
     misc_binding    4049..4075
                     /locus_tag="HA tag"
                     /label="HA tag"
                     /ApEinfo_label="HA tag"
                     /ApEinfo_fwdcolor="#ff4809"
                     /ApEinfo_revcolor="#ff4809"
                     /ApEinfo_graphicformat="arrow_data {{0 1 2 0 0 -1} {} 0}
                     width 5 offset 0"
     misc_recomb     complement(4248..5596)
                     /locus_tag="recombination site 2"
                     /label="recombination site 2"
                     /ApEinfo_label="recombination site 2"
                     /ApEinfo_fwdcolor="#8080ff"
                     /ApEinfo_revcolor="#da6a3b"
                     /ApEinfo_graphicformat="arrow_data {{0 1 2 0 0 -1} {} 0}
                     width 5 offset 0"
     misc_recomb     8499..10283
                     /locus_tag="recombination site 1"
                     /label="recombination site 1"
                     /ApEinfo_label="recombination site 1"
                     /ApEinfo_fwdcolor="#8080ff"
                     /ApEinfo_revcolor="#da6a3b"
                     /ApEinfo_graphicformat="arrow_data {{0 1 2 0 0 -1} {} 0}
                     width 5 offset 0"
     protein_bind    4040..4047
                     /locus_tag="PacI site"
                     /label="PacI site"
                     /ApEinfo_label="PacI site"
                     /ApEinfo_fwdcolor="#00ffff"
                     /ApEinfo_revcolor="green"
                     /ApEinfo_graphicformat="arrow_data {{0 1 2 0 0 -1} {} 0}
                     width 5 offset 0"
     misc_feature    1..6
                     /locus_tag="lost site"
                     /label="lost site"
                     /ApEinfo_label="lost site"
                     /ApEinfo_fwdcolor="cyan"
                     /ApEinfo_revcolor="green"
                     /ApEinfo_graphicformat="arrow_data {{0 1 2 0 0 -1} {} 0}
                     width 5 offset 0"
     misc_feature    4013..4047
                     /locus_tag="CF126"
                     /label="CF126"
                     /ApEinfo_label="CF126"
                     /ApEinfo_fwdcolor="#d69ce2"
                     /ApEinfo_revcolor="green"
                     /ApEinfo_graphicformat="arrow_data {{0 1 2 0 0 -1} {} 0}
                     width 5 offset 0"
     CDS             257..4039
                     /locus_tag="6464"
                     /label="6464"
                     /ApEinfo_label="6464"
                     /ApEinfo_fwdcolor="#e9d024"
                     /ApEinfo_revcolor="#e9d024"
                     /ApEinfo_graphicformat="arrow_data {{0 1 2 0 0 -1} {} 0}
                     width 5 offset 0"
ORIGIN
        1 TCTAGTCAAG GGGCAGCCGG GCTGTGAGGC AGCTGCCAGG ATGGTCCTGC CCTTGTCCCG
       61 GCTGGCGCCG TCCACCTTTA TTCAAGTTTT CTGGCCGGCT CTAATTAATC CGGCCAAGGT
      121 AATCTCTTTT GTCCCAGCTA TTTGGTAGCA TTGTTGTCAA GGGGCGCTGG TTCTAGAGGA
      181 TTCAGAGACG CCGGTGAGGA TCTACCGGGA ACTTTGCGCC TCAAGTTAAA AAAATAGAAA
      241 ATTAAAAAAG TATCTTATGC AGACGCCGTC CCAGGCCCTT CCAAGTATCC TTCCACAAGA
      301 AAGGAAACCC CTGGATAATG GCTCTGTGTA TACGCTATTG GCGAAGCTCA TTGCTAAAAA
      361 GCTCAACTCA GACGATTTAT CGACCACCAC CCTTCTTGAG CGAGTTCAGG GTCTTCGCAC
      421 AAGGACAGAT TCATACGAGA GTATGCTGGA AGCGCGGAAC CTCCTCCTGC AGCTGGTCAC
      481 TCGTTCTGAT TTCCGGAACA TATCTCTTGT CGGCTCTGAA AAGCAGAGCC ATCTGCCGCG
      541 TTGGACCTTT GCTCTCTATC AGCATCAGGA GGTCGACGAT TCCACCTCCA CTGCTTTACT
      601 CTCGGGAACG GCAATTTTAT CATCTGAACT TACCAATGTG CTTTATTCAC TGGGTTGCAT
      661 TTCTGCATCT GAGGCCTCAA GGGCAGACAA GACCATGCAA ATAACACTCT ATGCGAGAGC
      721 GGGACACTTC TTTGACGAGG CCTCCAACAT GGCGAGTGGA CAAACGGGCC CCATGACAAA
      781 GGCGTATCTA AGCGGGCTTG CAGAGATGGT CCGTGGACTA GGGTACGAGG CGCAGTCTCA
      841 AACTGAACTT CAGGACAATC TGGGTGTCAT GCATGCTTTC GCTAAAGCGG CACTTTCATA
      901 TAAAATCGCA GTTACTCACC TTGACACAGT GCTGCGCAGT ATGGTGGACC CTTCGCATTA
      961 TCCCTTCATG CTTTCTGAGG CCAATCTAGT GTCGATCAAG GAGAGGTACT ACTCCGCTAC
     1021 CACGCGTTAT TACCTCAGTA AGGTGCAGGC CCAAATATGT GTCTATAGCA CGGCACGAGA
     1081 AGCTATTGAG GCCCAGAAAA TTCTAGTGCA GTTGAAGACG AATTTAGAGC GTGGGCGTGC
     1141 AGAATATCAA GAGGAGTTCG ATGTCTCAGT CATTGAGGCG GCTGTTAGGG AGTTGCTCTC
     1201 TTGCGTTAAT GACCAAACAA CGATGTTCTC TGACTGTGGA TCTGCTTCCC TGATATCTCT
     1261 TGAAAGCTTG TCTCTGTGCT TGCGGTGCGC TGGACGCGCC CAAGTTCATG ATGATGCTTT
     1321 CTCCCACGGA GCATGTGCAT CCTCTCTTTC GTCAGGAGAT CAACTTCTAG AGATAAATGC
     1381 TCTCACTGAC AAACTTATCA CTTATGAGCA TGAGCTTAAC AAGAAGACTA TAGAGCTGGA
     1441 GGAGCTCAAA AGCGGCCGTG CAATAACTGA CTCGTCTATC TTCACAACAG AGATTTCACG
     1501 GCTCGAAACA TTAGTAGACG AGCAAGGCGC GGAGATAGAG AGATTGCGTG ATTACATAGC
     1561 CGAGAGGGAC ATAGAGTCCG TGCGTATGCC CCCGATCCAA CCTGCCGCGA GTGCGTCACT
     1621 GGTCGTTGAC ATGGACAAGA TCTTAAGAAG AAAGGATGAC GAGATCTCTC GCCTGCAAAA
     1681 GTTGCTCTAT AGTTATCAAC CATCCCCTGC ACAACCAGCC TTTGTACGTG CGCAGGTGCC
     1741 TTTGCTAGAC GATTCAGAAG AGCTCCGCAA ACTCTTGGAC CGTGCCTCAT TAGAGGCCTT
     1801 TCAGAGCAAG GCGCGGGCGG ACACACTTGA AGAAGAGCTT CAGGAGCTTA GAAAGCGCTA
     1861 TGCCGAGATC ACCATGCAGT CGTCCAAGGC TGCCTTTCGT GATACAACCT TAGATGCATC
     1921 TGTCTACACG TCGGAGATAG AGAGACTGGA GATGCAGTTG GAGGAGCAAG GCACTGAAAT
     1981 AGAGCGACTC AGAGATTATA TCACCGAGAA TGAGATTGGA ATGAAATCTC TCAAGCTTCT
     2041 GACTGTGGCA CAGCAAGCTC CTGTGAGGAC TCTGGACACC TCTGATTTGC TCCTTGGCAA
     2101 GGATGCAGAG ATCAGTCGGC TGCAGCAAAT TGTTTATAAC CTCACATGTA AGCAGGGGCT
     2161 GGTGAGCACC GACGAGATAG ACAGATTGAG GAGTGAGCTT GCGAGCAAGA CCCTCGAGCT
     2221 GCAGAATGCA TATAGCCGTT CAGCAGTCAG GTCAGACGTA TCGGGAATAG ATACCTCCAT
     2281 TTATACGATA GAAATCGATC GATTGGAGAA TCTTATTAAC GAGCAGGGAG AGGAGATTGA
     2341 GCGGCTGAGA AATTATATTG CTGATCTGAC CATAGAGACG CAACGAATCC AGCCTGTTGC
     2401 TATCGATTTT CTTGATGATT CTCCAGATCG CTTGCCTACC CCACCAGCTG GACCATACGA
     2461 TACATGGATG CCAGATGACG TCGATGTGCT GCCTCGTGCA CGCATGGAGG CCGTTACATT
     2521 TGACTTTGTG GATGTTCCCG TAGTTGAGCG CCTACCAACA CCCGTGGACT GTGGCCTGTT
     2581 TTCACTGGAA TCTCCAGCGC ATCAATCACG CATGTATGTG TCCACAACAG AATATGACGA
     2641 GCTTCGTAGA GTAATCGCTG AAAAGGATGA GATCATAAAC GAACTTCAAG CACGCTTGGA
     2701 GCAGTGTAGA GACATGCCTG TACCTACTAT ACACATTCAG AGAACTTACG GTCAGGCGGG
     2761 TATACCTGTT GTCGAGCGCG TCGACACGCC TCCAGAATTA CCTTCCGACA CGTGGATAGG
     2821 AAGCACCGAA AGAGGGTTCC GGACTATACG CAAATCGGAT ATCCCTGAGC TAGCAATGGT
     2881 TGAGATCCCG AGGATTGACC GTGTCGACAC GCCTCCGGAG CTTTCGTACG ACACGTGGAT
     2941 GAGTGCTGAT GTTTGCTCTC AGGTCACGGC GCGTAAAGCC GACATCTCGA TATACAACCT
     3001 CGCAGAAGTC CCTCGGGTTG ACCGTGTCGA CACACCTCCG GAGTTGCCAT TTGATACATG
     3061 GATGGTGTCT GAACCTGTAC CTGCAGAGCC TGCGGAAATG ATAACGTCTT GCAAGCAGAC
     3121 ACCGGCTATT GATTCCTATG AGATAGAACG TCTCGAAAAA GAACTAGAAG AGCTACGTGC
     3181 CCAGATCTCT GAATGTGAGC AAGAGCTTAA GAGAAAGGAC GATGAGATTA GACGCTTGAC
     3241 GGATGATTTA GCCGCTGAAA AGCGTAACAT TAAAAAAGTG GAGATTGTCA AAGAAGTGCC
     3301 TGTCTATTCG CCTCCGGTGT CGCCTTCCAG CGGTGGGTCC GACTTGGAAA GGCTGAAATC
     3361 TGGCCACCGG CATGAGATTG CCACTTTAAA TAATCAAATT GAAGCTCTCA AAGAACAGCT
     3421 TAACTCCGTT GGTGCTTTGA AACCACAGAT TGTCACCGAA TACAAGTTCT CTGACATCGA
     3481 CTACGACAAG CTTCTCGCAG AAAAGGACGA GGAAAATGAC CGCCTGCGTA CCATGCTCAG
     3541 CATCCAGGCC CGACTGAGGG CTACAGAAAA TAAGTCTTCA GACTATGAAA AGAGGGCCAA
     3601 GGAAGCAGCT GAAGCAGCGG AGTACTCGAT GCGAATCATG GAGGAGAAGC TTGCAGCGGC
     3661 CAATGCTGCT GCTGCACGAG CATTTAACGC TGCACCACAG AATGCTCAAG TGGAATCTCT
     3721 GCAGAAGAAG CTGAAAGAGA AGGAAAACGT AATTGCTGGG CTTCTTCAAG CAATGACTGA
     3781 GCAGAAAGAT TCCTTTGCAT CGTTGCACAG AGCGCATGCA TTGCAAGAAG AGAAATATTC
     3841 CAACCTATGT GGCATTCTTA GTGAGCAGGA AGAGACAATC CGATCTCTGA TGCGCAGTCC
     3901 TGCGGGGGCA AACAATCTAA CCCTCAGTAC TTCCTTACGT GGGTCTGAGA AAGCGGGAGG
     3961 GAGTCAATTT CAAGATATGG GCCACGAATC TGATCTTTTT CGATCTTCTG CTGGGGATAA
     4021 CTCTCAATAT TTAATCAACT TAATTAAGTA CCCATACGAT GTCCCAGACT ACGCGtagTA
     4081 AACGGTAGCC ACGAGTGAGT AAACAAACGG CTCTTTGAAC AGTTCATGCA TTTACAGAAT
     4141 ATGGGCAGCA CACAAGCAGC AGCGTAAGTG GACTGGTGGC TACTCAAGAA AAGTCTAGCC
     4201 CAAGTGACCA GAACTTGCTG ATCGTTGGCC AAGAGCTCAG CTCAAGAGAA TTCTCGGATC
     4261 AAGACTTCAA ATTAGAAATT CTAGCCAGAA AATAAATCAT GCCTGCTCGT CGCCCCTTCA
     4321 TCGGCGGTAA CTTCAAGTGT AACGGCTCTC TTGACTTTAT CAAGAGCCAC GTGGCGGCAA
     4381 TTGCTGCCCA TAAGATCCCT GATTCCGTGG ACGTCGTCAT TGCCCCTTCC GCCGTACACC
     4441 TGTCAACAGC CATTGCGGCA AACACGTCAA AACAGTTGAG GATAGCAGCG CAGAATGTGT
     4501 ACCTAGAGGG GAACGGGGCG TGGACTGGCG AGACAAGTGT TGAGATGCTT CAGGACATGG
     4561 GTTTGAAGCA TGTGATAGTA GGGCACTCTG AAAGACGCAG AATCATGGGG GAGACCGACG
     4621 AGCAAAGCGC CAAGAAGGCT AAGCGTGCCC TGGAAAAGGG GATGACGGTC ATCTTCTGCG
     4681 TCGGAGAGAC CTTGGACGAG CGCAAGGCCA ACCGCACCAT GGAGGTGAAC ATCGCCCAGC
     4741 TTGAGGCGCT TGGCAAGGAG CTCGGAGAGT CCAAGATGCT CTGGAAGGAG GTTGTCATTG
     4801 CTTACGAGCC CGTGTGGTCC ATTGGCACGG GCGTGGTGGC CACGCCCGAG CAGGCAGAGG
     4861 AGGTCCATGT GGGGCTCCGA AAGTGGTTTG CGGAGAAGGT TTGTGCCGAG GGCGCACAGC
     4921 ATATCCGTAT CATTTACGGG GGATCGGCCA ATGGAAGCAA CTGCGAGAAG CTTGGCCAGT
     4981 GTCCGAATAT TGACGGCTTC CTTGTCGGTG GCGCTTCCCT CAAGCCGGAG TTTATGACGA
     5041 TGATCGACAT TCTTACGAAG ACCCGTACAT AGGCATGTGG CTAAGCGTGT TGTAAGCTCT
     5101 TGACCTCTGG GCTGTATCAC ATCCAAGAGT AAATTGACAA ATAAAGGCGC TAGCAAATAA
     5161 ATGGTGCTGG CCGTTCTGGC TCTTGCCCTG CTTTTCGCAA GCACCGCAGA GGCCCAGAAT
     5221 CTGGCCCTTG ACGTTATCTC AGTCTCCGAT ACACATGGGT GGATTTATGG CCACAGACAC
     5281 CAGAAGGAGC TAGGAGACTA CGGAACCCTT GTGTCTTACA TCGAACGCAC CAGGGACGAG
     5341 GCAGCCAAGG ATCCTGCGCG TGCCGTGCTG GCCATAGATG GCGGCGACCT CATTGAAGGT
     5401 ACGGGCCTCA GCGACGCAAC GCCCATTAAA GGCATGTACA TATACCAAGC CGCCAGTGAG
     5461 GTAGGCTTCG ACCTCATAAC AGTCGGCAAT CACGATCTGG GGTCAGAATC CAGTACCGCA
     5521 TACATCCATG AGAAGATTGA TGACATGTTC GGGGACGCCT ATGTCTCAAC TAATACCTTC
     5581 ATGAACGCAT TTAAATACTA GAGCGGCCGC CACCGCGGTG GAGCTCCAAT TCGCCCTATA
     5641 GTGAGTCGTA TTACGCGCGC TCACTGGCCG TCGTTTTACA ACGTCGTGAC TGGGAAAACC
     5701 CTGGCGTTAC CCAACTTAAT CGCCTTGCAG CACATCCCCC TTTCGCCAGC TGGCGTAATA
     5761 GCGAAGAGGC CCGCACCGAT CGCCCTTCCC AACAGTTGCG CAGCCTGAAT GGCGAATGGG
     5821 NNNNNNNNNN NNNNNNNNNN NNNNNNNNNN NNNNNNNNNN NNNNNNNNNN NNNNNNNNNN
     5881 NNNNNNNNNN NNNNNNNNNN NNNNNNNNNN NNNNNNNNNN NNNNNNNNNN NNNNNNNNNN
     5941 NNNNCNNNNN NNNNNNNNNN NNNNNNNNNN NNNNNNNNNN NNNNNNNNNN NNNNNNNNNN
     6001 NNNNNNNNNN NNNNNNNNNN NNNNNNNNNN NNNNNNANNN NNNNNNNNNN NNNNNNNNNN
     6061 NNNNNNNNNN NNNNNNNNNN NNNNNNCCTT TGACGTTGGA GTCCACGTTC TTTNNNNNNN
     6121 NNNNNNNNNN NNNNNNNNNN NNNNNNNNNN ACCCTATCTC GGTCTATTCT TTTGATTTAT
     6181 AAGGGATTTT GCCGATTTCG GCCTATTGGT TAAAAAATGA GCTGATTTAA CAAAAATTTA
     6241 ACGCGAATTT TAACAAAATA TTAACGCTTA CAATTTAGGT GGCACTTTTC GGGGAAATGT
     6301 GCGCGGAACC CCTATTTGTT TATTTTTCTA AATACATTCA AATATGTATC CGCTCATGAG
     6361 ACAATAACCC TGATAAATGC TTCAATAATA TTGAAAAAGG AAGAGTATGA GTATTCAACA
     6421 TTTCCGTGTC GCCCTTATTC CCTTTTTTGC GGCATTTTGC CTTCCTGTTT TTGCTCACCC
     6481 AGAAACGCTG GTGAAAGTAA AAGATGCTGA AGATCAGTTG GGTGCACGAG TGGGTTACAT
     6541 CGAACTGGAT CTCAACAGCG GTAAGATCCT TGAGAGTTTT CGCCCCGAAG AACGTTTTCC
     6601 AATGATGAGC ACTTTTAAAG TTCTGCTATG TGGCGCGGTA TTATCCCGTA TTGACGCCGG
     6661 GCAAGAGCAA CTCGGTCGCC GCATACACTA TTCTCAGAAT GACTTGGTTG AGTACTCACC
     6721 AGTCACAGAA AAGCATCTTA CGGATGGCAT GACAGTAAGA GAATTATGCA GTGCTGCCAT
     6781 AACCATGAGT GATAACACTG CGGCCAACTT ACTTCTGACA ACGATCGGAG GACCGAAGGA
     6841 GCTAACCGCT TTTTTGCACA ACATGGGGGA TCATGTAACT CGCCTTGATC GTTGGGAACC
     6901 GGAGCTGAAT GAAGCCATAC CAAACGACGA GCGTGACACC ACGATGCCTG TAGCAATGGC
     6961 AACAACGTTG CGCAAACTAT TAACTGGCGA ACTACTTACT CTAGCTTCCC GGCAACAATT
     7021 AATAGACTGG ATGGAGGCGG ATAAAGTTGC AGGACCACTT CTGCGCTCGG CCCTTCCGGC
     7081 TGGCTGGTTT ATTGCTGATA AATCTGGAGC CGGTGAGCGT GGGTCTCGCG GTATCATTGC
     7141 AGCACTGGGG CCAGATGGTA AGCCCTCCCG TATCGTAGTT ATCTACACGA CGGGGAGTCA
     7201 GGCAACTATG GATGAACGAA ATAGACAGAT CGCTGAGATA GGTGCCTCAC TGATTAAGCA
     7261 TTGGTAACTG TCAGACCAAG TTTACTCATA TATACTTTAG ATTGATTTAA AACTTCATTT
     7321 TTAATTTAAA AGGATCTAGG TGAAGATCCT TTTTGATAAT CTCATGACCA AAATCCCTTA
     7381 ACGTGAGTTT TCGTTCCACT GAGCGTCAGA CCCCGTAGAA AAGATCAAAG GATCTTCTTG
     7441 AGATCCTTTT TTTCTGCGCG TAATCTGCTG CTTGCAAACA AAAAAACCAC CGCTACCAGC
     7501 GGTGGTTTGT TTGCCGGATC AAGAGCTACC AACTCTTTTT CCGAAGGTAA CTGGCTTCAG
     7561 CAGAGCGCAG ATACCAAATA CTGTTCTTCT AGTGTAGCCG TAGTTAGGCC ACCACTTCAA
     7621 GAACTCTGTA GCACCGCCTA CATACCTCGC TCTGCTAATC CTGTTACCAG TGGCTGCTGC
     7681 CAGTGGCGAT AAGTCGTGTC TTACCGGGTT GGACTCAAGA CGATAGTTAC CGGATAAGGC
     7741 GCAGCGGTCG GGCTGAACGG GGGGTTCGTG CACACAGCCC AGCTTGGAGC GAACGACCTA
     7801 CACCGAACTG AGATACCTAC AGCGTGAGCT ATGAGAAAGC GCCACGCTTC CCGAAGGGAG
     7861 AAAGGCGGAC AGGTATCCGG TAAGCGGCAG GGTCGGAACA GGAGAGCGCA CGAGGGAGCT
     7921 TCCAGGGGGA AACGCCTGGT ATCTTTATAG TCCTGTCGGG TTTCGCCACC TCTGACTTGA
     7981 GCGTCGATTT TTGTGATGCT CGTCAGGGGG GCGGAGCCTA TGGAAAAACG CCAGCAACGC
     8041 GGCCTTTTTG CTGGCCTTTT GCTCACATGT TCTTTCCTGC GTTATCCCCT GATTCTGTGG
     8101 ATAACCGTAT TACCGCCTTT GAGTGAGCTG ATACCGCTCG CCGCAGCCGA ACGACCGAGC
     8161 GCAGCGAGTC AGTGAGCGAG GAAGCGGAAG AGCGCCCAAT ACGCAAACCG CCTCTCCCCG
     8221 CGCGTTGGCC GATTCATTAA TGCAGCTGGC ACGACAGGTT TCCCGACTGG AAAGCGGGCA
     8281 GTGAGCGCAA CGCAATTAAT GTGAGTTAGC TCACTCATTA GGCACCCCAG GCTTTACACT
     8341 TTATGCTCCC GGCTCGTATG TTGTGTGGAA TTGTGAGCGG ATAACAATTT CACACAGGAA
     8401 ACAGCTATGA CCATGATTAC GCCAAGCGCG CAATTAACCC TCACTAAAGG GAACAAAAGC
     8461 TGGGTACCGG GCCCCCCCTC GAGGTCGACG GTATCGATAT TTAAATCTTC ACGGCGTAGT
     8521 ACTTCCTGTG TCAATGTGCT GTGCAAGAGT GACCCTGTCG AAGGATCCCG AACCAATATT
     8581 CTTTATATGC CTGAGATCCT TGTAAGATAG CTCTGGATAC GCTTCTACTT GAATATCTTC
     8641 CATGAGCAGA GTAGAAAGCT TTTTAAATTA TTTCTAGTAA AGCTCTGTGC GGGGATTGAT
     8701 ATGCATGTCT CTCTGGACAT TGATGTGTCG CCGTCAAGTC GCCTACCTGC TGGTAAGTGG
     8761 CTTGTAATTC GGGCTGGTGT TCAGGAAGCG GATCTGGAGA CATTGCCCTC TCCAACTCAG
     8821 AGGCCTCTTT TAGCAAAAGA GGTGCAGAAG GGGCCCCAGA AAACGCGTTG GTTCTTCACT
     8881 AAGCTACTTG CCAAAGAGAA GGGTGAGCAT CTGGATCATC ACAGCTACAC GCTGAGGGTC
     8941 CCTAGAGCGG CTGCAGAGGT CGATGACCTT TCGTCCATAC TGCTCGTCGA TTTACTTGTT
     9001 CAAGGAGTAC TGCCAAATGA GTGCGCAGAA CACAAACATT CGTGGTTGGA CACGCGTGCT
     9061 GACAGCAACG ACACTGTGCT GTTAGGTAGG TACAGGGTTA GCCTTGCAGA TCTCTTGGGC
     9121 TCGCGGGGAC AATCACAGTC CGTTTCAATT ACCTCCCTTA TTGAGGACAG CAAGCTTGCC
     9181 AACTTGGCAG TTCAGTACCA GCAGTTTGCA GGAACAAGGA TGGATAAGCA GGTTATCGTG
     9241 ACAATGGACA GGCCAGGCGC AAGAGGGTAC CTGTCCCTGT GTGTGTGCAC AAAGGAAGCG
     9301 GGACACGCCC TCTATGATGT GGTCTATCAA GATGTTGCTA GCGGCATGAA GACAGGCCCA
     9361 ACGTTTGAAC TAACAATTCC ATATGATATT CTCCTGTGCT ACTTCTCGTC GTATGGACTG
     9421 GCAATTGCAG ATAAGGGAGA GACAGGTATT CCTTCTAGCA GTGTCATTAG TAATGCAGAG
     9481 CTGAAGAAGA TGGGACAAGA CCTTTTGCTT GGCCCTCGAG ATAGTCAGGC ATCAGTTCGT
     9541 CTCTCTTCTA ACACCTCTCT CAGCACCTCG TCCAAGCTAA AGCAATCTAC AATCCGTCTA
     9601 AAGTATATTG ATAAGCAATG TAAAATTGAC CAGATACTAT ATGTCATGAT AGACGATTCA
     9661 GTTTCACTAC GCTTTGAATG CATCAAATTA GGAGTACAGA CAAGTGCTCG TATGCTTTTG
     9721 CAAGCCATTT TTGAAAAGAC CTCCCAACTG ATTGGTGACA TGGAACCAGG TCCAGATGAG
     9781 CGGAAGAAAC CCTCATGGCG CATTCCATGG ATGGAGGTTC CTGTCCCGGG GGTTAAGCGA
     9841 TTTCTTGAGG AGGCTATCGA GGTCCTTCAT TCTCACATAG TAGATGATAA CACATTAGTG
     9901 CGAGTCTCGG GCCTTTCGGA GCGTCCCTTT GGGCGGTTAT CCTATGACAC TGTTATATCT
     9961 AAAAGAATAT AAGCGCTAGT GCTATCTAAT GACGTGCTAC ACTCCATAGA TCTTCATACT
    10021 TGTATCAGCG AATGTAGTTC TGTGGTGTTT CTTCTATTCT GCTTCATGCA CCGTGATTTG
    10081 GACCCCGACA AGCTTCTGGC ACAATACAGT AATGTTATTA TATTTGATAT TCTTCGACCT
    10141 GACTATGACC AACTCCAGCA CGTACTTCTT TCCATCTGCA GTTGCATTCG CTACAATGCT
    10201 GAAAGCGAAA AACGCAATCA CTGTATCTGT GGATATCACA TTGGCTAAAG GGTTATGCCC
    10261 TGGACACCAT TGGCTGCCTC GAAGCGCTGA CCACAAATAA CGCCTTTAAT TACAGGCGCC
    10321 CCAGATTTTA AAATCCATGG GCACCGAGTA CAAGCCCACG GTGCGCCTCG CCACCCGCGA
    10381 CGACGTCCCC CGGGCCGTAC GCACCCTCGC CGCCGCGTTC GCCGACTACC CCGCCACGCG
    10441 CCACACCGTC GACCCGGACC GCCACATCGA GCGGGTCACC GAGCTGCAAG AACTCTTCCT
    10501 CACGCGCGTC GGGCTCGACA TCGGCAAGGT GTGGGTCGCG GACGACGGCG CCGCGGTGGC
    10561 GGTCTGGACC ACGCCGGAGA GCGTCGAAGC GGGGGCGGTG TTCGCCGAGA TCGGCCCGCG
    10621 CATGGCCGAG TTGAGCGGTT CCCGGCTGGC CGCGCAGCAA CAGATGGAAG GCCTCCTGGC
    10681 GCCGCACCGG CCCAAGGAGC CCGCGTGGTT CCTGGCCACC GTCGGCGTCT CGCCCGACCA
    10741 CCAGGGCAAG GGTCTGGGCA GCGCCGTCGT GCTCCCCGGA GTGGAGGCGG CCGAGCGCGC
    10801 CGGGGTGCCT GCCTTCCTGG AGACCTCCGC GCCCCGCAAC CTCCCCTTCT ACGAGCGGCT
    10861 CGGCTTCACC GTCACCGCCG ACGTCGAGGT GCCCGAAGGA CCGCGCACCT GGTGCATGAC
    10921 CCGCAAGCCC GGTGCCCTCG AGTGAGGGCT GAAGTGAATA TTTACCTTTT CCGGGTTCGA
    10981 CGGGCGTGCT TGACGATGCG GAAGTCGCTG TCCGTTCCAA CGGCTATCTG CCCCAGGACC
    11041 CCCATCCCGG CGCCGATCAG CTGGTACCGA GCTCGAATTC  
//
