# Supplementary material for: A core UPS molecular complement implicates unique endocytic compartments at the parasite-host interface in Giardia lamblia
Source: bioRxiv preprint, doi:10.1101/2022.07.13.499947, version 1 (2022-07-13)
Supplement: Supplementary data and tables [file 499947_file02.zip › Supplementary data 1_Constructs/GL50803_6687 GAPDH/P069 - GA3PD 6687.ape]

LOCUS       P026___alpha_11_        8305 bp ds-DNA     circular     04-SEP-2020
DEFINITION  .
ACCESSION   
VERSION     
SOURCE      .
  ORGANISM  .
COMMENT     
COMMENT     
COMMENT     ApEinfo:methylated:1
FEATURES             Location/Qualifiers
     primer_bind     8235..8253
                     /locus_tag="CF005 (PacV-s)"
                     /label="CF005 (PacV-s)"
                     /ApEinfo_label="CF005 (PacV-s)"
                     /ApEinfo_fwdcolor="#14c0bd"
                     /ApEinfo_revcolor="#4ec02b"
                     /ApEinfo_graphicformat="arrow_data {{0 1 2 0 0 -1} {} 0}
                     width 5 offset 0"
     promoter        7..256
                     /locus_tag="putative promoter"
                     /label="putative promoter"
                     /ApEinfo_label="putative promoter"
                     /ApEinfo_fwdcolor="#346ee0"
                     /ApEinfo_revcolor="#346ee0"
                     /ApEinfo_graphicformat="arrow_data {{0 0.5 0 1 2 0 0 -1 0
                     -0.5} {} 0} width 5 offset 0"
     primer_bind     complement(1552..1571)
                     /locus_tag="CF006 (PacV-as)"
                     /label="CF006 (PacV-as)"
                     /ApEinfo_label="CF006 (PacV-as)"
                     /ApEinfo_fwdcolor="#14c0bd"
                     /ApEinfo_revcolor="#4ec02b"
                     /ApEinfo_graphicformat="arrow_data {{0 1 2 0 0 -1} {} 1}
                     width 5 offset 0"
     3'UTR           1304..1473
                     /locus_tag="CWP1 3'UTR"
                     /label="CWP1 3'UTR"
                     /ApEinfo_label="CWP1 3'UTR"
                     /ApEinfo_fwdcolor="#f76ca1"
                     /ApEinfo_revcolor="#008040"
                     /ApEinfo_graphicformat="arrow_data {{0 1 2 0 0 -1} {} 0}
                     width 5 offset 0"
     CDS             7562..8170
                     /locus_tag="puro R"
                     /label="puro R"
                     /ApEinfo_label="puro R"
                     /ApEinfo_fwdcolor="#e9d024"
                     /ApEinfo_revcolor="#e9d024"
                     /ApEinfo_graphicformat="arrow_data {{0 1 2 0 0 -1} {} 0}
                     width 5 offset 0"
     misc_binding    1274..1300
                     /locus_tag="HA tag"
                     /label="HA tag"
                     /ApEinfo_label="HA tag"
                     /ApEinfo_fwdcolor="#ff4809"
                     /ApEinfo_revcolor="#ff4809"
                     /ApEinfo_graphicformat="arrow_data {{0 1 2 0 0 -1} {} 0}
                     width 5 offset 0"
     misc_recomb     complement(1473..2821)
                     /locus_tag="recombination site 2"
                     /label="recombination site 2"
                     /ApEinfo_label="recombination site 2"
                     /ApEinfo_fwdcolor="#8080ff"
                     /ApEinfo_revcolor="#da6a3b"
                     /ApEinfo_graphicformat="arrow_data {{0 1 2 0 0 -1} {} 0}
                     width 5 offset 0"
     misc_recomb     5724..7508
                     /locus_tag="recombination site 1"
                     /label="recombination site 1"
                     /ApEinfo_label="recombination site 1"
                     /ApEinfo_fwdcolor="#8080ff"
                     /ApEinfo_revcolor="#da6a3b"
                     /ApEinfo_graphicformat="arrow_data {{0 1 2 0 0 -1} {} 0}
                     width 5 offset 0"
     protein_bind    1265..1272
                     /locus_tag="PacI site"
                     /label="PacI site"
                     /ApEinfo_label="PacI site"
                     /ApEinfo_fwdcolor="cyan"
                     /ApEinfo_revcolor="green"
                     /ApEinfo_graphicformat="arrow_data {{0 1 2 0 0 -1} {} 0}
                     width 5 offset 0"
     misc_feature    1..6
                     /locus_tag="XbaI site"
                     /label="XbaI site"
                     /ApEinfo_label="XbaI site"
                     /ApEinfo_fwdcolor="cyan"
                     /ApEinfo_revcolor="green"
                     /ApEinfo_graphicformat="arrow_data {{0 1 2 0 0 -1} {} 0}
                     width 5 offset 0"
     CDS             7..1264
                     /locus_tag="GA3PD 6687"
                     /label="GA3PD 6687"
                     /ApEinfo_label="GA3PD 6687"
                     /ApEinfo_fwdcolor="#e9d024"
                     /ApEinfo_revcolor="#e9d024"
                     /ApEinfo_graphicformat="arrow_data {{0 1 2 0 0 -1} {} 0}
                     width 5 offset 0"
ORIGIN
        1 TCTAGAGCCT GAAGACCCAT GAGCTGATCT GTAGGTCACC ATCTGTTCGG TGCAGTCCTT
       61 AAGAAAGATT GATCTACCTT AAAATTTACA GATGATGGAA ATTGATCATT GCTAATGAGC
      121 CTTCAAAGTG AGGTAAATCC GGTCTGCAGC CTTGTATTCC TGGGAACTTA CTCCTGCTAA
      181 TCTTTTCTAA AGCCACCTGA ATGTCCAAAG TATTCTGAGT GAAAAAACTT AACACAGGGC
      241 TGCCCAAAAA TCTAAAATGC CTATTCGCCT CGGAATCAAC GGGTTCGGCC GCATCGGCAG
      301 GATGGCCCTG AGGGCGTCTC TGAACATCGA CGGCGTCCAG GTTGTCGCGA TCAACGACCC
      361 CTTCACGGAC TGTGAGTACA TGGAGTACAT GCTCAAGTAC GATACGGTGC ACGGGCGCTT
      421 TGACGGCACC ATCGCCCACT CTGAAGACTC CATAACGGTC AATGGGAACA AGATCTCTGT
      481 CTTCAAGTCT ATGAAGCCCG AGGAGATCCC ATGGGGCAAG ACCCAGGTGG ACATTGTGCT
      541 CGAGTGTACA GGTCGCTTTA CAACGAAGAA GGATGCTGAG CTCCATATCA CCGGCGGCTG
      601 CAAGCGTGTC ATCATCTCCG CTCCGTCGGC GGACGCCCCT ATGTTCGTCT GCGGTTGTAA
      661 CCTCGAGACG TACGATCCGA GCACGATGAA GGTCATCTCC AACGCCTCCT GCACGACGAA
      721 CTGCCTTGCT CCTCTTGCGA TGGTTGTCAA TAAGAAGTTT GGTATCAAGG AGGGCCTCAT
      781 GACCACCGTC CACGCCGTCA CGGCCACCCA GCTCCCAGTG GACGGGCCGT CCAAGAAGGA
      841 CTGGCGTGGC GGCCGTAGCT GCGGTGCTAA CGTTATCCCG TCCAGCACCG GGGCCGCAAA
      901 GGCTGTCGGG AAGGTCCTTC CCGCGCTCAA CGGAAAGCTT ACCGGTATGG CCTTTCGTGT
      961 CCCTGTCCCA GACGTCTCTG TCGTCGACCT GACCTGTACT CTTGAGAAGG ACGCAACGTA
     1021 CGATGAGATC TGCGCTGAGA TCAAGCGCGC CTCTGAAAAC GAGCTCAAGG GGATCATGAC
     1081 CTACACTAAC GAGGACGTCG TGAGCAGCGA CTTCCTCTCA ACCACCAGCA CGTGCAACTT
     1141 CGACAGCAAG GCTGGCATCA TGCTCAACAG CAGGTTCGTT AAGCTGGTTG CCTGGTACGA
     1201 CAACGAGTTC GGCTATGCTA ACAAGCTTGT TGAACTAGCA AAGTACGTCG GGTCCAAGGG
     1261 CTGCTTAATT AAGTACCCAT ACGATGTCCC AGACTACGCG tagTAAACGG TAGCCACGAG
     1321 TGAGTAAACA AACGGCTCTT TGAACAGTTC ATGCATTTAC AGAATATGGG CAGCACACAA
     1381 GCAGCAGCGT AAGTGGACTG GTGGCTACTC AAGAAAAGTC TAGCCCAAGT GACCAGAACT
     1441 TGCTGATCGT TGGCCAAGAG CTCAGCTCAA GAGAATTCTC GGATCAAGAC TTCAAATTAG
     1501 AAATTCTAGC CAGAAAATAA ATCATGCCTG CTCGTCGCCC CTTCATCGGC GGTAACTTCA
     1561 AGTGTAACGG CTCTCTTGAC TTTATCAAGA GCCACGTGGC GGCAATTGCT GCCCATAAGA
     1621 TCCCTGATTC CGTGGACGTC GTCATTGCCC CTTCCGCCGT ACACCTGTCA ACAGCCATTG
     1681 CGGCAAACAC GTCAAAACAG TTGAGGATAG CAGCGCAGAA TGTGTACCTA GAGGGGAACG
     1741 GGGCGTGGAC TGGCGAGACA AGTGTTGAGA TGCTTCAGGA CATGGGTTTG AAGCATGTGA
     1801 TAGTAGGGCA CTCTGAAAGA CGCAGAATCA TGGGGGAGAC CGACGAGCAA AGCGCCAAGA
     1861 AGGCTAAGCG TGCCCTGGAA AAGGGGATGA CGGTCATCTT CTGCGTCGGA GAGACCTTGG
     1921 ACGAGCGCAA GGCCAACCGC ACCATGGAGG TGAACATCGC CCAGCTTGAG GCGCTTGGCA
     1981 AGGAGCTCGG AGAGTCCAAG ATGCTCTGGA AGGAGGTTGT CATTGCTTAC GAGCCCGTGT
     2041 GGTCCATTGG CACGGGCGTG GTGGCCACGC CCGAGCAGGC AGAGGAGGTC CATGTGGGGC
     2101 TCCGAAAGTG GTTTGCGGAG AAGGTTTGTG CCGAGGGCGC ACAGCATATC CGTATCATTT
     2161 ACGGGGGATC GGCCAATGGA AGCAACTGCG AGAAGCTTGG CCAGTGTCCG AATATTGACG
     2221 GCTTCCTTGT CGGTGGCGCT TCCCTCAAGC CGGAGTTTAT GACGATGATC GACATTCTTA
     2281 CGAAGACCCG TACATAGGCA TGTGGCTAAG CGTGTTGTAA GCTCTTGACC TCTGGGCTGT
     2341 ATCACATCCA AGAGTAAATT GACAAATAAA GGCGCTAGCA AATAAATGGT GCTGGCCGTT
     2401 CTGGCTCTTG CCCTGCTTTT CGCAAGCACC GCAGAGGCCC AGAATCTGGC CCTTGACGTT
     2461 ATCTCAGTCT CCGATACACA TGGGTGGATT TATGGCCACA GACACCAGAA GGAGCTAGGA
     2521 GACTACGGAA CCCTTGTGTC TTACATCGAA CGCACCAGGG ACGAGGCAGC CAAGGATCCT
     2581 GCGCGTGCCG TGCTGGCCAT AGATGGCGGC GACCTCATTG AAGGTACGGG CCTCAGCGAC
     2641 GCAACGCCCA TTAAAGGCAT GTACATATAC CAAGCCGCCA GTGAGGTAGG CTTCGACCTC
     2701 ATAACAGTCG GCAATCACGA TCTGGGGTCA GAATCCAGTA CCGCATACAT CCATGAGAAG
     2761 ATTGATGACA TGTTCGGGGA CGCCTATGTC TCAACTAATA CCTTCATGAA CGCATTTAAA
     2821 TACTAGAGCG GCCGCCACCG CGGTGGAGCT CCAATTCGCC CTATAGTGAG TCGTATTACG
     2881 CGCGCTCACT GGCCGTCGTT TTACAACGTC GTGACTGGGA AAACCCTGGC GTTACCCAAC
     2941 TTAATCGCCT TGCAGCACAT CCCCCTTTCG CCAGCTGGCG TAATAGCGAA GAGGCCCGCA
     3001 CCGATCGCCC TTCCCAACAG TTGCGCAGCC TGAATGGCGA ATGGGNNNNN NNNNNNNNNN
     3061 NNNNNNNNNN NNNNNNNNNN NNNNNNNNNN NNNNNNNNNN NNNNNNNNNN NNNNNNNNNN
     3121 NNNNNNNNNN NNNNNNNNNN NNNNNNNNNN NNNNNNNNNN NNNNNNNNNC NNNNNNNNNN
     3181 NNNNNNNNNN NNNNNNNNNN NNNNNNNNNN NNNNNNNNNN NNNNNNNNNN NNNNNNNNNN
     3241 NNNNNNNNNN NNNNNNNNNN NANNNNNNNN NNNNNNNNNN NNNNNNNNNN NNNNNNNNNN
     3301 NNNNNNNNNN NCCTTTGACG TTGGAGTCCA CGTTCTTTNN NNNNNNNNNN NNNNNNNNNN
     3361 NNNNNNNNNN NNNNNACCCT ATCTCGGTCT ATTCTTTTGA TTTATAAGGG ATTTTGCCGA
     3421 TTTCGGCCTA TTGGTTAAAA AATGAGCTGA TTTAACAAAA ATTTAACGCG AATTTTAACA
     3481 AAATATTAAC GCTTACAATT TAGGTGGCAC TTTTCGGGGA AATGTGCGCG GAACCCCTAT
     3541 TTGTTTATTT TTCTAAATAC ATTCAAATAT GTATCCGCTC ATGAGACAAT AACCCTGATA
     3601 AATGCTTCAA TAATATTGAA AAAGGAAGAG TATGAGTATT CAACATTTCC GTGTCGCCCT
     3661 TATTCCCTTT TTTGCGGCAT TTTGCCTTCC TGTTTTTGCT CACCCAGAAA CGCTGGTGAA
     3721 AGTAAAAGAT GCTGAAGATC AGTTGGGTGC ACGAGTGGGT TACATCGAAC TGGATCTCAA
     3781 CAGCGGTAAG ATCCTTGAGA GTTTTCGCCC CGAAGAACGT TTTCCAATGA TGAGCACTTT
     3841 TAAAGTTCTG CTATGTGGCG CGGTATTATC CCGTATTGAC GCCGGGCAAG AGCAACTCGG
     3901 TCGCCGCATA CACTATTCTC AGAATGACTT GGTTGAGTAC TCACCAGTCA CAGAAAAGCA
     3961 TCTTACGGAT GGCATGACAG TAAGAGAATT ATGCAGTGCT GCCATAACCA TGAGTGATAA
     4021 CACTGCGGCC AACTTACTTC TGACAACGAT CGGAGGACCG AAGGAGCTAA CCGCTTTTTT
     4081 GCACAACATG GGGGATCATG TAACTCGCCT TGATCGTTGG GAACCGGAGC TGAATGAAGC
     4141 CATACCAAAC GACGAGCGTG ACACCACGAT GCCTGTAGCA ATGGCAACAA CGTTGCGCAA
     4201 ACTATTAACT GGCGAACTAC TTACTCTAGC TTCCCGGCAA CAATTAATAG ACTGGATGGA
     4261 GGCGGATAAA GTTGCAGGAC CACTTCTGCG CTCGGCCCTT CCGGCTGGCT GGTTTATTGC
     4321 TGATAAATCT GGAGCCGGTG AGCGTGGGTC TCGCGGTATC ATTGCAGCAC TGGGGCCAGA
     4381 TGGTAAGCCC TCCCGTATCG TAGTTATCTA CACGACGGGG AGTCAGGCAA CTATGGATGA
     4441 ACGAAATAGA CAGATCGCTG AGATAGGTGC CTCACTGATT AAGCATTGGT AACTGTCAGA
     4501 CCAAGTTTAC TCATATATAC TTTAGATTGA TTTAAAACTT CATTTTTAAT TTAAAAGGAT
     4561 CTAGGTGAAG ATCCTTTTTG ATAATCTCAT GACCAAAATC CCTTAACGTG AGTTTTCGTT
     4621 CCACTGAGCG TCAGACCCCG TAGAAAAGAT CAAAGGATCT TCTTGAGATC CTTTTTTTCT
     4681 GCGCGTAATC TGCTGCTTGC AAACAAAAAA ACCACCGCTA CCAGCGGTGG TTTGTTTGCC
     4741 GGATCAAGAG CTACCAACTC TTTTTCCGAA GGTAACTGGC TTCAGCAGAG CGCAGATACC
     4801 AAATACTGTT CTTCTAGTGT AGCCGTAGTT AGGCCACCAC TTCAAGAACT CTGTAGCACC
     4861 GCCTACATAC CTCGCTCTGC TAATCCTGTT ACCAGTGGCT GCTGCCAGTG GCGATAAGTC
     4921 GTGTCTTACC GGGTTGGACT CAAGACGATA GTTACCGGAT AAGGCGCAGC GGTCGGGCTG
     4981 AACGGGGGGT TCGTGCACAC AGCCCAGCTT GGAGCGAACG ACCTACACCG AACTGAGATA
     5041 CCTACAGCGT GAGCTATGAG AAAGCGCCAC GCTTCCCGAA GGGAGAAAGG CGGACAGGTA
     5101 TCCGGTAAGC GGCAGGGTCG GAACAGGAGA GCGCACGAGG GAGCTTCCAG GGGGAAACGC
     5161 CTGGTATCTT TATAGTCCTG TCGGGTTTCG CCACCTCTGA CTTGAGCGTC GATTTTTGTG
     5221 ATGCTCGTCA GGGGGGCGGA GCCTATGGAA AAACGCCAGC AACGCGGCCT TTTTGCTGGC
     5281 CTTTTGCTCA CATGTTCTTT CCTGCGTTAT CCCCTGATTC TGTGGATAAC CGTATTACCG
     5341 CCTTTGAGTG AGCTGATACC GCTCGCCGCA GCCGAACGAC CGAGCGCAGC GAGTCAGTGA
     5401 GCGAGGAAGC GGAAGAGCGC CCAATACGCA AACCGCCTCT CCCCGCGCGT TGGCCGATTC
     5461 ATTAATGCAG CTGGCACGAC AGGTTTCCCG ACTGGAAAGC GGGCAGTGAG CGCAACGCAA
     5521 TTAATGTGAG TTAGCTCACT CATTAGGCAC CCCAGGCTTT ACACTTTATG CTCCCGGCTC
     5581 GTATGTTGTG TGGAATTGTG AGCGGATAAC AATTTCACAC AGGAAACAGC TATGACCATG
     5641 ATTACGCCAA GCGCGCAATT AACCCTCACT AAAGGGAACA AAAGCTGGGT ACCGGGCCCC
     5701 CCCTCGAGGT CGACGGTATC GATATTTAAA TCTTCACGGC GTAGTACTTC CTGTGTCAAT
     5761 GTGCTGTGCA AGAGTGACCC TGTCGAAGGA TCCCGAACCA ATATTCTTTA TATGCCTGAG
     5821 ATCCTTGTAA GATAGCTCTG GATACGCTTC TACTTGAATA TCTTCCATGA GCAGAGTAGA
     5881 AAGCTTTTTA AATTATTTCT AGTAAAGCTC TGTGCGGGGA TTGATATGCA TGTCTCTCTG
     5941 GACATTGATG TGTCGCCGTC AAGTCGCCTA CCTGCTGGTA AGTGGCTTGT AATTCGGGCT
     6001 GGTGTTCAGG AAGCGGATCT GGAGACATTG CCCTCTCCAA CTCAGAGGCC TCTTTTAGCA
     6061 AAAGAGGTGC AGAAGGGGCC CCAGAAAACG CGTTGGTTCT TCACTAAGCT ACTTGCCAAA
     6121 GAGAAGGGTG AGCATCTGGA TCATCACAGC TACACGCTGA GGGTCCCTAG AGCGGCTGCA
     6181 GAGGTCGATG ACCTTTCGTC CATACTGCTC GTCGATTTAC TTGTTCAAGG AGTACTGCCA
     6241 AATGAGTGCG CAGAACACAA ACATTCGTGG TTGGACACGC GTGCTGACAG CAACGACACT
     6301 GTGCTGTTAG GTAGGTACAG GGTTAGCCTT GCAGATCTCT TGGGCTCGCG GGGACAATCA
     6361 CAGTCCGTTT CAATTACCTC CCTTATTGAG GACAGCAAGC TTGCCAACTT GGCAGTTCAG
     6421 TACCAGCAGT TTGCAGGAAC AAGGATGGAT AAGCAGGTTA TCGTGACAAT GGACAGGCCA
     6481 GGCGCAAGAG GGTACCTGTC CCTGTGTGTG TGCACAAAGG AAGCGGGACA CGCCCTCTAT
     6541 GATGTGGTCT ATCAAGATGT TGCTAGCGGC ATGAAGACAG GCCCAACGTT TGAACTAACA
     6601 ATTCCATATG ATATTCTCCT GTGCTACTTC TCGTCGTATG GACTGGCAAT TGCAGATAAG
     6661 GGAGAGACAG GTATTCCTTC TAGCAGTGTC ATTAGTAATG CAGAGCTGAA GAAGATGGGA
     6721 CAAGACCTTT TGCTTGGCCC TCGAGATAGT CAGGCATCAG TTCGTCTCTC TTCTAACACC
     6781 TCTCTCAGCA CCTCGTCCAA GCTAAAGCAA TCTACAATCC GTCTAAAGTA TATTGATAAG
     6841 CAATGTAAAA TTGACCAGAT ACTATATGTC ATGATAGACG ATTCAGTTTC ACTACGCTTT
     6901 GAATGCATCA AATTAGGAGT ACAGACAAGT GCTCGTATGC TTTTGCAAGC CATTTTTGAA
     6961 AAGACCTCCC AACTGATTGG TGACATGGAA CCAGGTCCAG ATGAGCGGAA GAAACCCTCA
     7021 TGGCGCATTC CATGGATGGA GGTTCCTGTC CCGGGGGTTA AGCGATTTCT TGAGGAGGCT
     7081 ATCGAGGTCC TTCATTCTCA CATAGTAGAT GATAACACAT TAGTGCGAGT CTCGGGCCTT
     7141 TCGGAGCGTC CCTTTGGGCG GTTATCCTAT GACACTGTTA TATCTAAAAG AATATAAGCG
     7201 CTAGTGCTAT CTAATGACGT GCTACACTCC ATAGATCTTC ATACTTGTAT CAGCGAATGT
     7261 AGTTCTGTGG TGTTTCTTCT ATTCTGCTTC ATGCACCGTG ATTTGGACCC CGACAAGCTT
     7321 CTGGCACAAT ACAGTAATGT TATTATATTT GATATTCTTC GACCTGACTA TGACCAACTC
     7381 CAGCACGTAC TTCTTTCCAT CTGCAGTTGC ATTCGCTACA ATGCTGAAAG CGAAAAACGC
     7441 AATCACTGTA TCTGTGGATA TCACATTGGC TAAAGGGTTA TGCCCTGGAC ACCATTGGCT
     7501 GCCTCGAAGC GCTGACCACA AATAACGCCT TTAATTACAG GCGCCCCAGA TTTTAAAATC
     7561 CATGGGCACC GAGTACAAGC CCACGGTGCG CCTCGCCACC CGCGACGACG TCCCCCGGGC
     7621 CGTACGCACC CTCGCCGCCG CGTTCGCCGA CTACCCCGCC ACGCGCCACA CCGTCGACCC
     7681 GGACCGCCAC ATCGAGCGGG TCACCGAGCT GCAAGAACTC TTCCTCACGC GCGTCGGGCT
     7741 CGACATCGGC AAGGTGTGGG TCGCGGACGA CGGCGCCGCG GTGGCGGTCT GGACCACGCC
     7801 GGAGAGCGTC GAAGCGGGGG CGGTGTTCGC CGAGATCGGC CCGCGCATGG CCGAGTTGAG
     7861 CGGTTCCCGG CTGGCCGCGC AGCAACAGAT GGAAGGCCTC CTGGCGCCGC ACCGGCCCAA
     7921 GGAGCCCGCG TGGTTCCTGG CCACCGTCGG CGTCTCGCCC GACCACCAGG GCAAGGGTCT
     7981 GGGCAGCGCC GTCGTGCTCC CCGGAGTGGA GGCGGCCGAG CGCGCCGGGG TGCCTGCCTT
     8041 CCTGGAGACC TCCGCGCCCC GCAACCTCCC CTTCTACGAG CGGCTCGGCT TCACCGTCAC
     8101 CGCCGACGTC GAGGTGCCCG AAGGACCGCG CACCTGGTGC ATGACCCGCA AGCCCGGTGC
     8161 CCTCGAGTGA GGGCTGAAGT GAATATTTAC CTTTTCCGGG TTCGACGGGC GTGCTTGACG
     8221 ATGCGGAAGT CGCTGTCCGT TCCAACGGCT ATCTGCCCCA GGACCCCCAT CCCGGCGCCG
     8281 ATCAGCTGGT ACCGAGCTCG AATTC   
//
